# Supplementary material for: Genome Analysis of Staphylococcus aureus ST291, a Double Locus Variant of ST398, Reveals a Distinct Genetic Lineage
Source: PLoS One. 2013 May 21;8(5):e63008. doi: 10.1371/journal.pone.0063008 (PMC3660392; doi:10.1371/journal.pone.0063008)
Supplement: Supplementary File S2 — S_aureus_HT20040853_accessory genome.gbk. (GBK) [file pone.0063008.s002.gbk]

LOCUS       Saureus-HT20040853contig_52          810 bp    DNA     linear   UNK 
DEFINITION  Contig Saureus-HT20040853contig_52 from Staphylococcus aureus
            HT2004083
ACCESSION   unknown
FEATURES             Location/Qualifiers
     source          1..810
                     /mol_type="genomic DNA"
                     /db_xref="taxon: 1280"
                     /genome_md5=""
                     /project="stegger_1280"
                     /genome_id="1280.795"
                     /organism="Staphylococcus aureus HT2004083"
     CDS             119..298
                     /translation="MRTSAEIGKLIKQLRKENNVNLTDFATKIGVNKSTLSRYENGSR
                     KIPMEDIAXXQNIYY"
                     /product="CI-like repressor, phage associated"
BASE COUNT      308 a    109 c    161 g    230 t     2 others
ORIGIN      
        1 ggtgactgga gttcagacgt gtgctcttcc gatcttttta ttcttttaaa atgctagttg
       61 tttcctatat ggaaaagtgt tattatactg ttataaataa aacggaggta aatttgaaat
      121 gagaacttca gcggaaatag gtaaattaat caaacaacta cgaaaagaga ataatgtgaa
      181 tttaactgat tttgcaacta agataggtgt caataaatct accttatccc gatatgaaaa
      241 cggtagcaga aaaataccta tggaggatat agctganncc cagaatattt actattaaaa
      301 aatagacaaa cagaaaacga agtacaacat cgtgcagctc atttagaagg agaattaact
      361 gatgacgagt ggcaaagagt tttagattat gcagattata taagaagtaa acgtaagtaa
      421 aggatgtatc agatgggatt atatgaagaa actttaatac aacatgatta tattgaaata
      481 agagaggctg atgtacttcc agataattta gacggggtat ggttaggaga tttaatttta
      541 ataaagcgtg gtttatcaga tagagaaaaa gcaggaattc tcttcgaaga attagcgcat
      601 aataaactta catacggtga tatagccgat tactcgaatt tcaacaatcg caagttcgaa
      661 aattacgcac gtagacacgg ctttatctca gctgtaccgc tacgcgaaat tgtagaagct
      721 tataattatg gcgtacgcaa cttgtatgag ttgtctgagt atctacaatt aagcgaagaa
      781 tacatattag aagcaataga acaatataaa
//
LOCUS       Saureus-HT20040853contig_18         4657 bp    DNA     linear   UNK 
DEFINITION  Contig Saureus-HT20040853contig_18 from Staphylococcus aureus
            HT2004083
ACCESSION   unknown
FEATURES             Location/Qualifiers
     source          1..4657
                     /mol_type="genomic DNA"
                     /db_xref="taxon: 1280"
                     /genome_md5=""
                     /project="stegger_1280"
                     /genome_id="1280.795"
                     /organism="Staphylococcus aureus HT2004083"
     CDS             complement(1654..2208)
                     /translation="MKKQDISVKNVVAIGIGAAVFVILGRFVVIPTGFPNTNIETSYA
                     FLALISAIFGPFAGLMTGLIGHAIKDFTTYGSAWWSWVICSGIIGCLYGWIGLKLNLS
                     SGRFSRKSMIYFNIGQIIANIICWALIAPTLDILIYNEPANKVYTQGVISAVLNIISV
                     GIIGTILLKAYASSQIKKGSLRKE"
                     /product="Substrate-specific component MtsA of
                     methionine-regulated ECF transporter"
     CDS             complement(2237..3085)
                     /translation="MGNYLVLQSDFGLSDGAVSAMYGVAYTVSDDIRVENLTHDIPPY
                     DIWVASYRLYQTVKYWPKGTVFVSVVDPGVGSDRRSIACLTYSGHYIITPDNGSLSHI
                     KHYEGIKKVIEIDEVKSRLPHSEESHTFHGRDVYAYNGARLAANKIAFERLGQIINVD
                     SIEALEISEATKNEDSVTGSIDILDIRFGSLWTNIPLAFLKSLEIVHGNNLVVTIYHQ
                     DKKVYQNIIKFARSFADVNVGEPLVYVNSLVNIGVAVNQDSFSDLYHIGTGNDWTIHL
                     SKAPSI"
                     /product="FIG01107939: hypothetical protein"
     CDS             complement(3139..3669)
                     /translation="MINTERLNLMIPSSSHLIELYNICSHPQANIYTPKGLHNSKLDT
                     QRWIEKWRNHWQQYQFGYFVLVKKIDCSVIGICGYEYRQLKQETVLNLFYKLHPSFEG
                     QGYACEAITAITNFVNYIDQETVKVIRINKCNQRSINLVNEINLTIIIIFIVATIDFV
                     TSDSYYFNIILKIQNI"
                     /product="FIG01108433: hypothetical protein"
     CDS             complement(3716..4549)
                     /translation="MNQYNTIGFHPGNSRIHQLNATVKLLFLLVVSISAMVTYDTRYL
                     ILISVSSILLFKYAHIEWKQVRFVVKFILFFTILNIIAVYIFDPEYGVKIYNQRTELI
                     NGIGRFTLTSQELFYLFNLILKYISTVPLALIFLFTTNPSHFAASLNQLGVNYKISYA
                     VSLALRYIPDIQETYFNISQAQQARGYDNSKKAKFNSRVKGIKRIVLPLIFSSIERID
                     TISTAMELRQFGQYKRRTWYVKKQLKKDDYVVLCLTLILLMLVVTLFFLNNSRYFNPW
                     H"
                     /product="Transmembrane component MtsC of energizing
                     module of methionine-regulated ECF transporter"
BASE COUNT     1553 a    871 c    604 g   1629 t
ORIGIN      
        1 gcaatctcac agattttttt atcatttaaa accaatactg gcgtggtatc agcaacgact
       61 tgaccttttg ataatacaac tgttcttgaa ctatactcag acaataaatg catatcatgc
      121 gtaatcataa taatcgtctt cccctgtctg tttagctcaa ttaaaaatga cattatctca
      181 ttataatgat agaaatcttg accagcagtc ggttcatcca atatgattat ttctggattt
      241 aagactaaaa cagatgctat agtgaccctc tttttttgac catagcttaa agctgcaatt
      301 ggccaattcc gaaatgcata aagtccgcat attttgagca cattctctac tcgtatcttt
      361 atatctgatt ctttcatacc tcgtgctctt aaccctaatg ctacttcatc gtaaatcatt
      421 ttttcggaaa tcatatgatt tggattttgc atcacataac ctatgaattc agatcgttcg
      481 ctaattgaca attgattaaa tcccttatta caaaattgga tattacctgt tatatctaaa
      541 aatccacaaa ttgctttagc aagtgttgat ttgccggcac cattgtgacc aactatacta
      601 agcatttctc ttctataaac atttaattga acattattaa gtacactatt actatagtca
      661 ctatattgaa cacacacctc atttaattct aatagcggtt cagatttgta cttattatca
      721 tcatttgaag atgttttatc tatccatttt ttcactttaa atttaacatg ttcactcata
      781 caaacttcac gtaaattcgc taagttatca atggattcaa catctacttc tgcatattta
      841 agcgctgtac agtataatgg ttcacgtatt cctgcttctt taagcttaga tgattttagc
      901 aaatcactag gcgttgtatt agcgatgatt tttccatctt taaaaagaag aactctatca
      961 aacgtatcat ctaatgattc ttctaatcga tgttcgacaa taatcatcgt tgactttgtt
     1021 tcttcatgaa tattatttaa caatctcagc gtttcatgtc ctgtcgcagg atctaaattg
     1081 gccagtggct catccaatat taaaataggg gtacgatgga ttaatatacc acctaatgaa
     1141 acgcgttgtt tttgaccccc agataaatct tgcggtcggt gatttaaatg ttctatcata
     1201 tcaacttttt cagcccaata actcacgttt ttcttcatat catcttgttc aacacaatta
     1261 ttttctaata aaaaggccat atcttcagct gctgttaagc ctatgaactg tccatctgta
     1321 tcttgtaaaa ctgtaccaac aacattagat ctttcatgta aacaactaac agttgcatct
     1381 tgattattta tatgtagttc cccagttacg ttacctttag ttttaaatgg aattaatcca
     1441 tttatgcaat ttgcaaaagt cgatttacca ctacctgaag caccaactac taatactttt
     1501 tctcccggat aaatatcaac agttatattc tgtaatgtag gtgttgcttg actatgatat
     1561 tgaaaactaa agtctttgaa cgagataatt ggttcagtca tgatatatca ttacctttct
     1621 acattcattt acatatctga ttcaacaaaa taattattct ttacgtaaac tacctttttt
     1681 tatttgagat gaagcatatg cttttaataa tattgtccca ataatgccaa ctgaaataat
     1741 atttaatact gcagagataa caccttgtgt ataaaccttg ttagctggtt cgttataaat
     1801 caaaatatct aatgttggtg caataagtgc ccagcaaata atattcgcaa taatttgacc
     1861 gatattaaaa taaatcatcg acttcctaga aaatcggcct gaagaaagat ttaattttag
     1921 gccaatccat ccatataaac agcctataat tcccgagcaa ataacccaac tccaccaggc
     1981 actaccgtat gtcgtgaaat ctttaatagc gtgaccaatt aatccagtca ttaaaccagc
     2041 aaaaggtcca aatattgcag atattaatgc taaaaatgca taagatgttt ctatattcgt
     2101 attaggaaac cctgttggta ttacaacaaa acgccctaaa attacaaaga ccgctgctcc
     2161 tataccaatt gcaacaacat ttttaactga aatatcttgt tttttcatct tcattactcc
     2221 ttacataaaa aattcattaa atcgatggtg ctttagataa atgaatcgtc caatcatttc
     2281 cagtaccaat atgatataaa tctgaaaatg agtcttgatt gaccgctaca ccaatattta
     2341 ctagcgagtt aacatacaca agaggttcac ccacattaac atctgcaaat gatcgcgcaa
     2401 atttaataat attttgatag actttcttat cttgatgata aattgttacc accaaattat
     2461 tgccatgaac aatttccaag gattttaaaa atgccaatgg aatatttgtc cataatgacc
     2521 caaatctgat atctaaaata tcaatgcttc ctgtaacaga atcctcattt tttgtcgctt
     2581 cacttatttc taatgcctca atactatcaa cattaattat ctgaccgagg cgttcaaacg
     2641 ctatcttatt tgcagctaat ctcgctccat tgtatgcata aacatctcta ccatgaaaag
     2701 tatgactttc ttccgaatga ggcaatcggc ttttcacttc atcaatttcg ataacttttt
     2761 taataccttc ataatgtttg atatgactta aagagccatt atcaggtgta ataatgtaat
     2821 gacctgaata tgttaagcaa gcaatgctcc gcctatcact acctacaccc gggtctacca
     2881 ctgatacaaa aactgtgcct ttaggccagt attttacagt ttgatataaa cgatatgacg
     2941 ctacccaaat gtcatacggt ggtatatcat gcgttaagtt ttcgacacgt atatcatcac
     3001 ttacagtata tgcaactcca tacattgcac ttacagcgcc atcactaagt ccaaaatctg
     3061 attgcaatac caaataattt cccataaaat gcctcctttt tttaaaactt caaaaaaata
     3121 ttatctacat attcaaggtt atatattttg aattttcaga attatattaa aatagtacga
     3181 gtcacttgtt acaaagtcaa tagtagcgac tataaaaatg ataataatag tcagatttat
     3241 ctcattaact aaatttattg aacgttggtt acacttattt atcctgataa cttttactgt
     3301 ttcttgatcg atataattca caaaatttgt gattgctgta atagcctcac atgcgtaccc
     3361 ttgtccttca aaacttggat gtaatttata aaataaattt agtactgttt cttgctttaa
     3421 ttgtcgatat tcatatccac aaataccaat aacactacaa tctatttttt tcaccaatac
     3481 aaagtaacca aattgatatt gttgccaatg gtttcgccat ttttcaatcc accgttgtgt
     3541 gtctaatttg gaattatgta aacctttggg agtgtatata tttgcttgtg gatgactaca
     3601 aatattataa agttcaatta aatgcgagga acttggaatc attaaattta atctttcagt
     3661 atttatcatt aaatgtctcc ctcctatttc tatttaaaga ctatttatat gaatactaat
     3721 gccacgggtt gaaatatcga ctattattta aaaagaataa tgtaactact aacatcagaa
     3781 gtattaacgt caaacacaaa acaacataat catctttttt taattgtttt ttgacgtacc
     3841 aggttctcct tttatactgt ccgaattgtc ttaactccat agcagtacta atagtgtcaa
     3901 ttctttcgat actagaaaat attaaaggta acacaatgcg tttgatacct ttaacacggc
     3961 tattaaattt cgcctttttc gaattatcat atcctcttgc ttgttgcgct tgtgaaatat
     4021 taaaatatgt ttcttgaata tctggaatat accttaatgc tagtgatact gcataactga
     4081 ttttataatt cacacctagc tgatttaaac ttgcagcaaa atgactcgga ttcgttgtga
     4141 ataaaaatat taacgctaaa ggaactgtac taatatattt taatattaga ttaaacagat
     4201 agaataattc ctgtgatgtt agcgtaaatc gaccaatacc attgattaac tctgtacgct
     4261 gattataaat cttcacacca tattcaggat caaatatata tacggcaata atatttaata
     4321 ttgtgaaaaa cagaataaat ttaacaacaa aacgaacttg tttccattca atatgagcat
     4381 atttgaacaa taaaatagat gaaacactaa ttaaaattaa atatcttgtg tcataagtca
     4441 ccattgcaga aatagaaaca actaataaga ataaaagttt aacagtcgca tttaattgat
     4501 gaatacgact atttcccggg tgaaaaccta tagtattata ttgattcatt ggcgtctcac
     4561 cttcctatca tggttaataa ataattgtat taatttctgt ggctcgctaa tccctatata
     4621 ttcggccatt tcaaatagcg atgtttgtct caatgat
//
LOCUS       Saureus-HT20040853contig_9         2514 bp    DNA     linear   UNK 
DEFINITION  Contig Saureus-HT20040853contig_9 from Staphylococcus aureus
            HT2004083
ACCESSION   unknown
FEATURES             Location/Qualifiers
     source          1..2514
                     /mol_type="genomic DNA"
                     /db_xref="taxon: 1280"
                     /genome_md5=""
                     /project="stegger_1280"
                     /genome_id="1280.795"
                     /organism="Staphylococcus aureus HT2004083"
     CDS             complement(132..683)
                     /translation="MDKRIKKTQRTLKQTMIRLLKKQHIEDITVTDICDKSDIVRRTF
                     YAHFNDKYDLVEHIMSDYISDFVEICHFKEQINFKLGNIKWFEYLYNNKDVFSVLFKS
                     SISALFSKKLETIIYKQLENKISESVINEGISKSTLLCFLTSAILGVMVDFALNGDSD
                     YQNKANETLLLLKPYLKYDILNS"
                     /product="Transcriptional regulator, TetR family"
     CDS             837..1481
                     /translation="MEKKNILIIGASGQISQELIDLLLDKTEHHLTLYLRNKKKLMNI
                     EDGNRVTLIEADATDESALENALDQIDVVFASLAGNIDEQAQAIVSAMEKKNVQRLIF
                     VTALGIYDEVPGAFGKWNNDNIGPYLPPYKKAADIIEASSLDYTVLRPAWLTNNDEIE
                     YETTVKGENFKGTEVSRKSVAALGLEIIENPSIHVKESLGVNKPNTDGDKPHWL"
                     /product="oxidoreductase (putative)"
     CDS             1494..2396
                     /translation="MKKVSFKSSNLNVVANMYFPENFDENNQYPAIVVNHPAGGVKEQ
                     TAGLYAERLATLGYVTMAYDASYQGESEGQPHNLENPSSRVEDVRAAVDYFNTLDFID
                     DSRIGALGICAGGGYTIKAAQTEKRIKAVVGISAADIGQNFRKGWTGNQDEKDINPLL
                     EQVAEQRKAEANGAPQKLVGFVPEEPTEDMDQETKDGWEYYRTPRAQHERSINQFPFI
                     SFDRIIEFTAFDLVDKLLTQPVLFIAGSEAGTLWQSENAYERALEPKDIHIVKGANHF
                     DMYDKEPFVTEAVEKMNSFYGQYL"
                     /product="Dienelactone hydrolase and related enzymes"
BASE COUNT      900 a    343 c    462 g    809 t
ORIGIN      
        1 taataattaa agcttatgtt gctatgtgtt ttagcgacat aagctttttt cgtacgttgt
       61 aaaaatttta atacgaagtg taaaatgaaa tgatatagat ttatatgtca tcatagttat
      121 aagcatgata cttacgagtt gagtatgtca tactttaaat aaggttttaa tagtaataag
      181 gtttcattag ctttattttg ataatctgag tcaccgttta atgcaaaatc caccataaca
      241 cctaatatag ccgaagttaa aaaacataat aatgttgatt tacttatacc ttcattaatg
      301 acgctttcgg aaattttatt ttctagttgt ttgtaaatga tagtctctag ttttttactg
      361 aatagtgctg aaattgaact tttgaataaa acactgaaaa cgtctttatt gttatataaa
      421 tattcaaacc acttaatatt accaagttta aaatttatct gctctttgaa atgacatatt
      481 tctacaaaat ctgaaatata atcactcata atatgttcga ctaaatcata tttatcattg
      541 aaatgtgcgt aaaaggttct tctaacgata tcagatttat cacatatatc tgtcactgtg
      601 atgtcttcga tgtgttgctt ttttaacaac ctaatcattg tttgtttcaa tgtccgttgt
      661 gtttttttaa tacgtttatc catgatatag ctcctaaata ttgctcgaaa attaagtacc
      721 tgtgcaataa gtcttttttc actacctttt aagtttaaaa atgataggtg aaggtatata
      781 ttagtgtaac acttgttgtt taaaacacaa gtgagtaata aaagaggtga tgttagttgg
      841 aaaagaaaaa tattttaatc ataggtgcaa gtggtcaaat ttctcaagag ttaattgact
      901 tattattaga taaaacagaa catcatttaa cactttactt aagaaataaa aagaaattga
      961 tgaatataga agatggaaat cgcgtaacac taattgaagc agatgcaaca gatgaatctg
     1021 ccttggaaaa tgcattggat caaattgatg ttgtattcgc tagtttagcc ggtaatatag
     1081 atgaacaagc tcaggcaatt gtatcagcaa tggaaaagaa aaatgtgcaa cgacttattt
     1141 ttgtaactgc attaggtata tatgatgagg tgcctggcgc atttggcaaa tggaacaatg
     1201 acaatattgg accgtatctt ccaccatata agaaagcagc agatattatt gaagcatcta
     1261 gcttagacta tacagtatta cgtcccgcat ggttgacgaa caacgatgag attgaatatg
     1321 aaacaacagt taaaggcgaa aattttaaag gcacagaagt ttcgcgtaaa agtgttgctg
     1381 cattaggatt agaaatcatt gagaatcctt caatccacgt taaagaaagt ttaggcgtaa
     1441 ataaaccaaa tacagatggc gataagccac actggttata aggagtattt agcatgaaaa
     1501 aagtaagttt taaaagtagt aatttaaatg tagtagctaa catgtatttc ccagaaaatt
     1561 ttgatgaaaa taatcaatat cctgctattg tcgttaatca tccagcagga ggcgtgaaag
     1621 aacaaacagc tggtttatat gcagaacgac tagcaacttt aggttatgtc acgatggctt
     1681 atgatgcaag ttatcaaggt gaaagtgaag gacaaccaca taatttagaa aatccatcat
     1741 cacgtgtaga agatgtaaga gctgctgtgg attactttaa tacacttgat tttattgatg
     1801 atagtcgtat tggtgcactt ggtatttgtg caggtggtgg ctatacaatt aaagcagcgc
     1861 aaactgaaaa acgtattaaa gctgtagtag gcattagtgc tgctgacatc ggtcaaaact
     1921 tccgtaaagg ttggacgggt aatcaagatg aaaaagacat taatccttta ttagaacaag
     1981 ttgcagaaca aagaaaagca gaagcaaatg gtgcaccaca aaagctagta ggttttgttc
     2041 cagaagaacc aactgaagat atggatcaag aaacaaaaga tggatgggaa tattatcgta
     2101 cgccaagagc gcaacatgaa cgttcaatta atcaatttcc atttattagt ttcgatcgca
     2161 ttatagaatt tactgcgttt gatttagtgg ataaattatt aacacaacct gtgctattta
     2221 tcgctggtag tgaagctggt acattatggc aaagtgaaaa tgcatatgaa cgtgcactag
     2281 aaccgaaaga tatccacatt gtaaaaggtg cgaatcattt tgatatgtat gacaaagaac
     2341 cttttgtaac agaagcggtt gaaaaaatga actcatttta tggtcaatat ttataaaaat
     2401 tcccgtaaga ttgaaatgaa tttatttaag agaaatgatt ggttttgtgt tataacgaaa
     2461 gcacctattt ttataatttg tctttaaaat agtggaagtg gaatactttt tgga
//
LOCUS       Saureus-HT20040853contig_31          845 bp    DNA     linear   UNK 
DEFINITION  Contig Saureus-HT20040853contig_31 from Staphylococcus aureus
            HT2004083
ACCESSION   unknown
FEATURES             Location/Qualifiers
     source          1..845
                     /mol_type="genomic DNA"
                     /db_xref="taxon: 1280"
                     /genome_md5=""
                     /project="stegger_1280"
                     /genome_id="1280.795"
                     /organism="Staphylococcus aureus HT2004083"
BASE COUNT      306 a    137 c     83 g    314 t     5 others
ORIGIN      
        1 aagataattg attaagctaa catttggatc tttagtcgtc agtcctatat tatattggaa
       61 tggccaaatc attcgttttg ttaactcata tccgctaccc ttcacatctg aaaatgaagt
      121 tctggaattg ataaaacctt gcnnnnncgt ctttgttata ttttttatct tttacaaagt
      181 caaattgaac attttgagta acgccccatt tcttactact tacatcctcc gtacgtttga
      241 ttacttcagc accatcacca atattttcaa tattagtatt tgctctagat tcttgaatcg
      301 gagatgctaa aggtgctatc aatcctactg acaaggttgc agctaacatt tttttcttaa
      361 acataagttt cactttcttt ctatataaat ttttaataca aatttattct agattatttc
      421 acttatttat aaaattaact gttcattaaa aaataaaata ctataaaata ttaaaaatga
      481 cacaatttat tcatttatag tgctgaaaac cggtcatttt aacgcaacct tcattgtatt
      541 taaatagctc cctttatact cgaacaatat aataaaatta ccgatactca accttttctc
      601 tataaaaatc aaaacgaact ttaatcaaaa ctttaaaaat aatgtttgtt ttattacaaa
      661 taatataaag ttgaatttaa aattaactga ttattaacta ttgtccgtta aacggaaatg
      721 aaacaactta tgttaatcaa taataagaaa acaagtctgt tataacttaa tcaatacgta
      781 tatttacaca atgtcattta cttcatctaa aaaaattaat gctatgattt agtctaatta
      841 aaaac
//
LOCUS       Saureus-HT20040853contig_13        12041 bp    DNA     linear   UNK 
DEFINITION  Contig Saureus-HT20040853contig_13 from Staphylococcus aureus
            HT2004083
ACCESSION   unknown
FEATURES             Location/Qualifiers
     source          1..12041
                     /mol_type="genomic DNA"
                     /db_xref="taxon: 1280"
                     /genome_md5=""
                     /project="stegger_1280"
                     /genome_id="1280.795"
                     /organism="Staphylococcus aureus HT2004083"
     CDS             complement(63..263)
                     /translation="MATQKQVDYVMSLQEQLELEDCEKYTDEQVKAMSHKEVSNVIEN
                     YKASISNEELYDECMSFGLPNC"
                     /product="Phage protein"
     CDS             complement(266..523)
                     /translation="MSIISNRKVDMNETQDNVKQPAHYAYGDIEIIDFIEQVTAQYPP
                     QLAFAIGNAIKYLSRAPLKNGHEDLAKAKFYVDRVFDLWEG"
                     /product="Phage protein"
     CDS             complement(523..924)
                     /translation="MARRKVIRVRIKGKLMTLREVSEKYHISPELLRYRYKHKMRGDE
                     LLCGRKDSKSKDEVEYMKSQIKDEEKEREKIRKKAILNLYQRNVRAEYEEERKRRLRP
                     WLYDGTPQKHSRDPYWFDVTYNQMFKKWSEA"
                     /product="Phage protein"
     CDS             complement(971..1108)
                     /translation="MQHQAYINASVDIRIPTEVESVNYNQIDKEKENLGTIYLIIQVN
                     Y"
                     /product="Phage protein"
     CDS             complement(1121..3082)
                     /db_xref="GO:0003887"
                     /translation="MKFMNIDIETYSSNDISKCGAYKYTEAEDFEILIIAYSIDGGAI
                     SAIDMTKVDNEPFHADFETFKIALFDPAVKKYAFNANFERTCLAKHFNKQMPPEEWIC
                     TMVNSMRIGLPASLDKVGEVLRLQNQKDKAGKNLIRYFSIPCKPTKVNGGRTRNLPEH
                     DLEKWQQFIDYCIRDVEVEMTIAHKIKDFPVTAIEQAYWVFDQHINDRGIKLSKSLML
                     GANVLDKQSKEELLNQAKHITGLENPNSPTQLLAWLKDDQGLDIPNLQKKTVQEYLKE
                     ATGKAKKMLEIRLQMSKTSVKKYNKMHDMMCSDERVRGLFQFYGAGTGRWAGRGVQLQ
                     NLTKHYISDTELEIARDLIKEQRFDDLDLLLNVHPQDLLSQLVRTAFTAEEGNELAVS
                     DFSAIEARVIAWYAKEQWRLDVFNTHGKIYEASASQMFNVPVESITKGDPLRQKGKVS
                     ELALGYQGGAGALKAMGALEMGIEENELQGLVDSWRNANPNIVNFWKACQEAAINTVK
                     SRKTHHTHGLRFYMKKGFLMIELPSGRALAYPKASVGENSWGSQVVEFMGLDLNRKWS
                     KLKTYGGKLVENIVQATARDLLAISIARLEASGFKIVGHVHDEVIVEIPRGSNGLKEI
                     ETIMNKPVDWAKGLNLNSDGFTSPFYMKD"
                     /product="DNA polymerase I (EC 2.7.7.7)"
                     /EC_number="2.7.7.7"
     CDS             complement(3142..3699)
                     /translation="MKAKVLNKTKVITGKVRASYAHIFEPHSMQEGQEAKYSISLIIP
                     KSDTSTIKAIEQAIEAAKEEGKVSKFGGKVPANLKLPLRDGDTEREDDVNYQDAYFIN
                     ASSKQAPGIIDQNKIRLTDSGTIVSGDYIRASINLFPFNTNGNKGIAVGLNNIQLVEK
                     GEPLGGASAAEDDFDELDTDDEDFL"
                     /product="Phage protein"
     CDS             complement(3725..4891)
                     /translation="MKLDHSNRAHAKLSASGAKQWLNCPPSIKASEGIADKSSVFAEE
                     GTFAHELSELYFSLKYEGLTQFEFNKAFQNYKRNQYYSEELREYVEEYVANVEEKYNE
                     ALSRDNDVIALFETKLDLGKYVPESFGTGDVIIFSGGVLEIIDLKYGKGIEVSAIDNP
                     QLRLYGLGAYELLSLMYDIHTVRMTIIQPRIDNFSTEELPISRLLQWGTDFVKPLARL
                     AYNGEGEFKAGSHCRFCKIKHSCRTRAEYMQNVPQKPPHLLSDEEIAELLYKLPDIKK
                     WADEVEHYALDQAKGNDKNYPGWKLVEGRSRRMITDTKATLEKLVEAGYKPEDITETK
                     LLSITKLEKLIGKKAFSKITEGFIEKPQGKLTLATESDKRPAIKQSAEDDFDKL"
                     /product="Phage protein"
     CDS             complement(4888..5250)
                     /translation="MAILEDIFEELKLLNKNLRVLNTELSTVDSSIVQEKVKEAPMPK
                     EETAQLESIEEVKETSADLTKDYVLSVGKEFLKKADTSDKKEFRNKLNELGADKLSTI
                     KEEHYEKIVDFMEARINA"
                     /product="Phage protein"
     CDS             complement(5265..5588)
                     /translation="MTLQQKILSHFATYDNFNPDDVVEVFGVSKTHAKSTLSRLKKKG
                     KVEMESWGKWRVIEAQLHLTVVERKKEILEEQFELLARLNEQSDDPREIEERIKLMIR
                     LANQF"
                     /product="Phage protein"
     CDS             complement(5812..6075)
                     /translation="MPKIIIPPTPENTYRGEEKFVKKLYATPTQIHQLFGVCRSTVYN
                     WLKYYREDNLGVENLYIDYSATGTLINISKLEEYLIRKHKKWY"
                     /product="Phage protein"
     CDS             complement(6100..6315)
                     /translation="MNTRSEGLRIGVPQVSSKADASSSYLTEKERNLGAEILELIKKS
                     DYSYLEINKVFYALDRELQYRANNNKL"
                     /product="Phage protein"
     CDS             6355..6720
                     /translation="MPLISDEFDTLTKDQQYILSVLYKDYLECVKLGSVKLTCNNFGS
                     AKDIHTKYFQKLHFEDVKYDLNKLKNSGFLNGVYASNTIYHVTISDKTVVYFENEFKN
                     NLKSIIDSISKIASIIPGL"
                     /product="Phage protein"
     CDS             complement(6727..6873)
                     /translation="MTRKDWKESHRTKILPTNDSFLQCIISNSDXDIGNLQPMTSWQM
                     IGKL"
                     /product="Phage protein"
     CDS             6974..7354
                     /translation="MKLNHDCVRLLLLEIESNKKIGEPLTRHNFNDNIIFDKYDFETV
                     MYSLLKLEEAKFICCDLKFIEGRVVSWIIDDITWSGHEFLDNIRDNKTWNEVKRVANK
                     TSSMSLNLMGKLAFQYLSQKFNLT"
                     /product="FIG01108733: hypothetical protein"
     CDS             7592..7804
                     /translation="MDLEKIAHDITISLLPRALDRHKIHNEWQEVGDDVIAFAKDSVA
                     RDYFSIYSSVLLGLQEEEKSRKDLGL"
                     /product="ORF063"
     CDS             complement(7845..7994)
                     /translation="MKLLRRLFNKKHENLIDVWHGNQWLKVKESKLKKYKVVSDREGK
                     KYLIK"
                     /product="hypothetical protein"
     CDS             complement(8009..8452)
                     /translation="MEQITLTKEELKEIIAKEVRNAIKGEKPISSGAIFSKVRINNDD
                     LEKINKKLNFAKDLSLGRLRKLNHPIPLKKYQHGFESIHQKAYVQDVHDHIRKLTLSI
                     FGVTLNSDLSESEYNLAAKIYRDIKNYYLYIYEKRVSELTIDDFE"
                     /product="hypothetical protein"
     CDS             complement(8500..8712)
                     /translation="MTTSVADKPYLKIKSLIALKGTNQKEVAKAIGMSRSLLSIKINR
                     INGRDFTTSEAKKLADHLNVKVDDFF"
                     /product="ORF070"
     CDS             8864..9124
                     /translation="MGIGEGLKKLRKNKNMTMEQLATDLNNKYPDLMKLTKGKISKWE
                     NEKEEPRLSTAKILAEYFNVKINDLYSESNTTYKDDNDITSI"
                     /product="Phage repressor"
     CDS             9160..9576
                     /translation="MEEQNKVTSIDGYKESKLVSYIACGATGAGIGEELYDDILHEEV
                     FFKEDETPSNADFCILVNGDSMEPMLKQGTYAFIKKEDSIKDGTIALVVLDGVSLIKR
                     VDICEDYINLVSLNPKYDDIKVASFSNIKVMGKVVL"
                     /product="Phage repressor"
     CDS             9859..9984
                     /translation="MADKNKKQEATRSNPINKSFEKPGASENLKSTLSEKAKKKD"
                     /product="ORF136"
     CDS             complement(9981..10595)
                     /translation="MTQFLGALLLTGVLGYIPYKYLTMIGLVSEKNKVINTPVLLIFS
                     IETCLIWFYSFIIFNNVDLKNLNLIQLLTGLKANILFLFIFVLTVFVFNPLIVKFIIW
                     LINITRKFMKLDCISLLDKRDKLFNNNGKPVFIVIKDFENRIIEEGELKTYNSAGSDF
                     DLLEVERQDFKVSDLPSNDELYIKHTLVDLKQQIKLDLYLMNEY"
                     /product="FIG081523: hypothetical protein within a
                     prophage"
     CDS             10721..11926
                     /translation="MWIEKFKNKNNETKYRYYEKYKDPYTDKWKRVSVVLNKNTKQSQ
                     KEAMFRLEEKIKEKLNNKSSSELKTLTFHALLDEWLEYHIKTSGSKLTTLNNIKIRIK
                     NIKRYCSENLLLNKLDTKYMQIFINKLSDIYSQNQVTRQLGDMKGAIKYAVKFYNYPN
                     EYLLTNVKIPKRRKTIEDIEKDESKMYNYLEMNQVLQIRDHILNDNKLHKRNRILIAS
                     ILEVQALTGMRIGELQALQEKDIDLLNKTINITGTIHRIKYEEGFGYKDTTKTISSKR
                     SISINSRTVEIFKKIILENKMLKRWNSSYVDRGFIFTTKKGNPLCNNQIAGVLKKTTK
                     ALNMNKKVTTHTFRHTHITLLVEMNVSLKAIMKRVGHVDEKTTIRIYTHVTEKMDREL
                     TQKLENIPS"
                     /product="Phage integrase"
BASE COUNT     3718 a   2119 c   1729 g   4264 t   211 others
ORIGIN      
        1 agatccaaag aattgattta ggtattcttt acgcgcgcta tctgtcatgg tcatcactcc
       61 ttttaacaat taggcagacc aaacgacatg cattcgtcgt atagctcttc attacttatg
      121 cttgccttat agttttcaat cacattgcta acttctttat gactcattgc tttaacttgt
      181 tcgtctgtat atttttcgca gtcttctaat tccagttgct cctgtaatga cattacgtaa
      241 tcaacttgtt tttgcgttgc catcgttacc cctcccacaa gtcaaacact ctatcgacgt
      301 aaaacttcgc ctttgctaaa tcctcatgac cattctttaa cggtgctcta gacaagtatt
      361 tgattgcatt acctattgcg aatgctaatt gtggtggata ctgtgccgta acttgttcga
      421 tgaaatctat aatttcaatg tcgccgtatg cgtaatgcgc aggttgttta acattgtctt
      481 gtgtttcatt catatctact tttctgttac tgattatgct cattatgctt cactccattt
      541 cttgaacatt tggttataag tgacatcgaa ccagtacgga tcacgtgaat gtttttgagg
      601 cgttccatca taaagccatg gtctcaatct tctctttctt tcttcttcat attccgctct
      661 cacatttcgt tggtataggt tcaaaatcgc tttttttctg attttttctc tctctttttc
      721 ttcatctttt atttgactct tcatatattc aacttcatct ttagattttg agtcttttct
      781 tccacacaat aattcatcgc cgcgcatttt atgtttgtat ctgtatctaa gaagttctgg
      841 agatatatga tatttttctg aaacttctct caatgtcatt agttttcctt tgatacgcac
      901 tcttataact tttcttctag ccatcattcc acctctaaat ctaaaacctt gatatttata
      961 acgttatatt ttaatagttc acctggatta ttaaataaat agtccccaaa ttctcttttt
     1021 ctttatcaat ctgattgtaa ttaacacttt cgacttctgt aggaattcta atgtcaacag
     1081 aagcattgat ataagcttga tgttgcattc aatcacactc ctaatccttc atataaaacg
     1141 gagaagtaaa tccgtcacta ttcaaattca atccttttgc ccaatcgaca ggcttattca
     1201 tgatagtttc gatttcctta agtccatttg aacctctagg tatttctaca attacttcat
     1261 catggacatg tccaactatt ttaaaacctg atgcttcaag cctagctata gaaatcgcaa
     1321 gtaaatccct tgcagttgct tgaacaatat tctcgactaa cttcccacca tacgttttta
     1381 actttgacca tttacggtta agatctaagc ccataaattc aacaacttga ctaccccaac
     1441 tattttcacc aactgaagct tttggataag ctaaagctct tccactaggc agttcaatca
     1501 ttagaaaacc ttttttcata taaaatctaa gtccatgcgt atgatgcgtc tttcgggatt
     1561 tcacagtatt aattgcagcc tcttggcaag ccttccaaaa attaactatg ttaggatttg
     1621 cgttacgcca actatcaact aaaccttgta attcattttc ttcaatgccc atttccaatg
     1681 cacccatcgc ttttaaagct ccagcgccac cttgataacc taaagctaat tcggacactt
     1741 ttcccttttg tctgagaggg tcgcctttag ttatgctttc taccgggaca ttaaacattt
     1801 gagaagccga tgcttcatat atctttccgt gtgtgttgaa cacatctaaa cgccattgtt
     1861 cttttgcata ccatgctatg actcttgcct ctattgcaga aaaatcactt actgctagtt
     1921 cattaccttc ttcagcagta aatgccgtcc taactaattg acttaataag tcttgaggat
     1981 gaacattgag taataaatct aaatcgtcaa aacgttgttc tttaataaga tctcttgcta
     2041 tttctaattc agtatctgaa atataatgct ttgttaaatt ctgaagttgt acacctctac
     2101 ctgcccatct tccagtaccg gcaccgtaaa attgaaacag acctcttacc cgttcatcac
     2161 tgcacatcat gtcatgcatt ttgttgtatt ttttcacact ggttttagac atttgcaatc
     2221 taatttctag cattttttta gcttttcctg ttgcttcttt taagtactcc tgaaccgttt
     2281 tcttttgtaa attaggtata tctaatcctt ggtcatcctt taaccaagcc aataattgtg
     2341 taggactatt aggattttct aaacctgtta tatgtttagc ttgattaagc aattcttctt
     2401 tactctgctt atcgagcaca ttagctccta acatcaatga tttagaaagc ttaatacctc
     2461 tgtcgtttat atgttggtca aaaacccaat atgcttgttc aattgcagtt actggaaagt
     2521 ctttaatttt atgagcaatc gtcatttcta cttctacatc tcgaatacag taatctataa
     2581 attgttgcca tttttcaaga tcatgttcag gcaagtttct tgttcttcct ccattaactt
     2641 ttgttggttt acaaggtata gagaaataac gaattaaatt tttacctgct ttatcttttt
     2701 ggttttgtag tcttaaaact tctccaactt tatcaagcga agcaggtaag ccaatacgca
     2761 ttgaattaac cattgtgcaa atccattctt caggtggcat ctgtttatta aaatgtttag
     2821 caagacaagt tctttcgaaa ttagcattga atgcatactt ttttacagca ggatcaaaaa
     2881 gagcaatttt aaacgtctca aaatcagcgt ggaaaggctc attatctact ttagtcatgt
     2941 caatcgcact aatcgctcca ccatctattg aataagctat aattaaaatt tcgaaatctt
     3001 cagcttctgt gtatttatag gcaccacatt tcgaaatatc gttactgctg tatgtttcaa
     3061 tatctatatt cataaatttc aaattcttga cacctcaatt tctttaaaat taaagtgggg
     3121 ctaaaaaccc cacctattga cttataagaa atcctcatca tcagtgtcta attcatcaaa
     3181 atcatcttct gctgcacttg caccgccaag aggttcgcct ttttctacaa gttgaatgtt
     3241 gttcaatcca actgcgatac ccttattacc atttgtgttg aatggaaata aattgattga
     3301 agctctaata tagtcaccac ttacaatagt tccagaatcc gttaatctaa ttttgttttg
     3361 gtcaataata ccaggtgctt gtttgcttga tgcgttaata aaataagcgt cttgataatt
     3421 cacatcatct tctctttcag tatctccatc acgtaatgga agtttcagat ttgcaggaac
     3481 tttgcctcca aacttactaa cttttccttc ttctttagca gcttctatag cttgttcaat
     3541 ggcttttatc gtacttgtat ctgatttagg aatgattaaa ctgattgaat actttgcttc
     3601 ttgcccttct tgcatactgt gaggttcaaa aatatgtgca tatgatgctc ttacttttcc
     3661 tgtaatcact ttagttttat ttaatacttt tgctttcatg tttatatacc gtccttttta
     3721 atttttatag tttgtcaaaa tcatcttcag cagattgctt tatagctggt cgtttatcag
     3781 actcggtagc aagtgttaat ttaccttgtg gcttttctat aaagccctct gtaattttag
     3841 aaaatgcttt tttaccaatt aatttttcta atttcgtaat gctaagtaac ttggtttctg
     3901 taatatcttc aggtttataa cccgcttcaa ctaacttttc aagcgttgct tttgtatcag
     3961 ttatcattct tcgcgaacga ccttctacaa gcttccaacc aggatagttt ttatcatttc
     4021 ctttcgcttg atctagcgca taatgttcta cttcatcagc ccattttttg atatcaggca
     4081 gtttatataa aagttctgca atctcttcat cacttaacaa atgtggtggc ttttgaggca
     4141 cattttgcat gtattctgca cgtgttctac atgaatgctt tatcttacag aatctacaat
     4201 gactacctgc tttaaactca ccttcaccgt tataagcaag tctggctaat ggtttaacaa
     4261 aatcggttcc ccattgaagt aatcttgaga ttggtaactc ttcagtagaa aagttatcta
     4321 ttcgaggttg tatgatagtc atgcgaactg tatgaatgtc atacattaaa ctaagcagtt
     4381 catatgcgcc caagccatat aatctaagtt gaggattatc tatagctgaa acttcaatgc
     4441 ctttaccgta tttaaggtca ataatttcaa gtacaccacc tgaaaatata atgacatcac
     4501 cagtaccaaa agattcaggg acgtatttac ctaaatccaa ttttgtttca aataaagcta
     4561 ttacatcatt atccctactc aaagcttcgt tatatttttc ttctacatta gctacatact
     4621 cttcaacata ttcacgcaac tcttcactgt aatattgatt tcgcttataa ttttgaaaag
     4681 ctttattaaa ctcaaactgt gttaggcctt catatttaag actgaaatat aactcactta
     4741 attcatgggc gaatgtacct tcttcagcaa aaactgaact tttatctgca ataccttcac
     4801 ttgccttaat actcggtggg cagtttagcc attgtttcgc accacttgca cttagctttg
     4861 catgagctct atttgagtga tctagcttca tgcattaatt ctcgcttcca tgaaatcaac
     4921 aattttttca taatgttctt ctttgatagt agatagctta tccgcaccaa gttcgttaag
     4981 tttatttcta aattctttct tatcagaagt gtctgctttt ttaaggaact cttttcctac
     5041 tgataaaaca taatctttag tcaaatcagc agaagtttcc ttaacttctt caattgattc
     5101 cagttgagct gtttcttctt ttggcattgg tgcttcttta actttctctt gtacaattga
     5161 tgaatctaca gttgatagtt cagtgtttaa cacacgtaaa ttcttattta atagttttaa
     5221 ttcttcaaaa atatcttcta atattgccat tgattaactc ctccttaaaa ttggttagct
     5281 agacgaatca ttaacttgat acgttcttct atttctctag ggtcatcact ttgttcattt
     5341 aatcttgcta acaattcaaa ttgttcttct aaaatttctt ttttacgttc gacgacagtt
     5401 aaatgtaatt gtgcttcgat aacacgccat tttccccaac tttccatttc aacctttcct
     5461 tttttcttaa gtctcgaaag tgtggatttt gcatgtgttt tcgatactcc aaaaacttca
     5521 actacatcat caggattgaa attgtcatat gttgcaaaat gtgatagtat tttttgttgt
     5581 aaggtcatat taataactcc ttatataatt atttaaaaca attgctcatc ttgcactgtt
     5641 acttgctcca acaagtagca gtttctttat tcttcataan nnnnnnnnnn nnnnnnnnnn
     5701 nnnnnnnnnn nnnnnnnnnn nnnnnnnnnn nnnnnnnnnn nnnnnnnnnn nnnnnnnnnn
     5761 nnnnnnngct aataggtagc ttttatatgt gtcgctcatt tgataatcct cctaatacca
     5821 ttttttatgc tttctgatca aatactcttc taatttagaa atattaatca atgttcccgt
     5881 tgctgaataa tcaatgtata aattttctac acctaaatta tcttcacggt aatatttcaa
     5941 ccagttgtat actgtacttc tacatactcc aaacaattga tggatttgtg taggtgttgc
     6001 gtataacttt ttcacaaatt tttcttcgcc tcgatatgtg ttttctggtg ttggtggtat
     6061 tatgattttt ggcatctcta tcactccttt agataaatgt taaagtttgt tattattcgc
     6121 cctgtattga agttctctat ctaatgcata gaaaactttg tttatttcta agtagctgta
     6181 atcacttttt ttaataagct ctaatatttc cgctcctaag ttacgttcct tttccgttaa
     6241 ataggatgaa gaagcatcag ctttgctaga aacttgtggg acgcctatac gcaatccttc
     6301 tgatcttgtg ttcatttgtt tatgcccctt tcgtgaacct aaggaggtga taacatgccc
     6361 ttgatatctg atgaatttga tacacttact aaagaccaac aatatatctt gtccgtactc
     6421 tacaaagatt atttagaatg tgtaaagtta ggttcggtta aattaacctg caataatttt
     6481 ggaagtgcta aagatataca tacaaagtat tttcaaaaac tacatttcga agatgtaaaa
     6541 tacgatttaa ataaacttaa aaactctggg ttcctaaacg gcgtgtatgc tagtaacact
     6601 atttatcatg taacaatttc agacaagact gttgtttact ttgaaaatga gtttaaaaac
     6661 aatttaaaaa gtatcattga tagcatttct aaaattgctt caataattcc tggtctctag
     6721 ttgggtttat aacttcccaa tcatttgcca tgaggtcatc ggctgaaggt tgccaatatc
     6781 nncatcgcta tttgaaatga tgcattgtaa aaaactatca tttgttggta atatcttagt
     6841 tcgatgactt tctttccaat ctttccgtgt catagagaca agattttttg tagctatctt
     6901 agttgcttct tganncctcc ttttaagatg tttatgatcc tttctgctat actcctgtta
     6961 tggaggtgat aggatgaaac ttaatcacga ttgcgttaga ctcttgctct tagaaataga
     7021 atctaataag aaaataggtg aaccacttac tcgacataat ttcaacgata atattatttt
     7081 tgataaatat gattttgaaa cagtaatgta ctcactttta aaattagaag aagctaaatt
     7141 tatttgttgc gatctgaaat tcatcgaagg cagggtcgtt tcttggatta ttgatgacat
     7201 cacttggtct ggccatgaat ttctcgataa tattagagac aataaaactt ggaacgaagt
     7261 taaaagagtc gctaacaaaa catccagtat gtctcttaat cttatgggga aattagcttt
     7321 tcaatatctt tctcaaaaat tcaatctaac ttaaattcat aaccatcaac caaggcatat
     7381 aagttattat ttacgtatgg tatttcttca atggtgttgt tgatgaaatg agatcggacc
     7441 atcagttcat atccgtcatt aatttgaata tctaatggtc gcctnngtag taatagatga
     7501 cttttttgtt ttgagcttgc atttgtcgtt cctcctttaa gttgttttgt tatataattt
     7561 agttatctcc cagtggaagg aggtgaaatt tatggattta gagaaaattg ctcacgatat
     7621 tacaatctcg ctattaccta gagctctaga tagacataag attcataacg aatggcaaga
     7681 agtcggtgat gacgtaattg cattcgctaa agatagcgtt gctcgtgact atttcagcat
     7741 ttactcttct gtgttattgg gattacaaga agaagaaaaa agcagaaaag atttaggatt
     7801 gtaaggcaat agcgcacttg attacttgca ctaattaagt gcgcttattt aattagatat
     7861 ttcttacctt ctctatccga gaccacttta tattttttta atttgctttc tttcactttt
     7921 aaccattgat ttccatgcca cacgtcaatt aagttttcgt gttttttatt gaatagcctt
     7981 cttagtagtt tcatttgtag ttcctccttc attcgaaatc atcgatagtt aattctgaaa
     8041 ctctcttttc atagatatat aaataatagt ttttgatatc tctataaatt tttgctgcta
     8101 ggttgtattc actttcactc aagtctgaat taagtgtcac tccaaaaatt gataatgtta
     8161 attttctaat atggtcatga acatcttgta cataagcttt ttgatgaatt gattcgaagc
     8221 catgctgata cttttttagc ggaatcggat gattgagctt cctcaatctt cctagcgaca
     8281 aatcttttgc gaaattgagt tttttattga ttttttctaa atcgtcatta ttgattctta
     8341 ctttactgaa aattgcacct gagctgattg gtttctcgcc ttttatagca tttctaactt
     8401 ctttcgctat aatttctttc aactcttctt tggttaacgt tatttgttcc atagtgtcct
     8461 ccttattttt atttagttgt cactttcgaa acttaaagtt taaaaaaaat catcaacttt
     8521 aacatttaaa tgatctgcta attttttagc ttctgaagtt gtaaaatctc tgccattaat
     8581 tcgatttatc tttatactca ataaacttct actcattccg attgctttag caacttcttt
     8641 ttggttagtt cctttaagtg caatcaagct ttttattttt aagtatggtt tatctgctac
     8701 actagttgtc attgaacccc ctccttttgt ttcgtttgta acaacttgat ttaagaatac
     8761 atcataaaag tttcgatgtc aacaactttt gcaataatat tttccttgcg tttcgttttc
     8821 gaaactttta taatgaaatt atcttatata aggagggttt cgtatgggta ttggtgaagg
     8881 tttaaagaag ctaagaaaaa ataaaaatat gactatggaa caattagcaa ctgatcttaa
     8941 taataaatat cccgacttaa tgaaattaac gaaaggcaag atatcaaaat gggaaaatga
     9001 aaaggaagaa cctcgattat caactgccaa aattttggct gagtacttca atgtgaagat
     9061 taatgatttg tatagtgaat caaatactac atacaaagac gataacgaca tcacttccat
     9121 ataagccaag aaaacgtact taactatgca aatgaacaat tggaagaaca gaataaagtc
     9181 acttctatag atggatataa agagtctaaa ctagtatcgt atattgcatg tggtgcaact
     9241 ggtgctggca taggagaaga attatatgat gacatattgc atgaagaagt attttttaaa
     9301 gaagacgaaa cgccatcaaa tgctgatttt tgtattttag ttaatggtga ttcaatggaa
     9361 cctatgttaa aacaaggaac atacgctttt attaagaaag aagattctat taaagatggt
     9421 acaattgcac tcgttgtatt agatggagta agtcttatca agcgtgtaga tatatgcgaa
     9481 gactatatta atttggtatc tctaaatccg aagtatgatg atatcaaagt cgcttcgttt
     9541 agtaatatta aagtaatggg caaagttgta ttgtgattaa cagcgcctgt gtggcgcttt
     9601 aatataaaag acgtctattt cagcagtgtt tgaaaggaag tttataatga aannnnnnnn
     9661 nnnnnnnnnn nnnnnnnnnn nnnnnnnnnn nnnnnnnnnn nnnnnnnnnn nnnnnnnnnn
     9721 nnnnnnnnnn nnnnnnnnnn nnnnnnnnnn nnnnnnnnnn nnnnnnnnng gcgataagtt
     9781 aaccaaagaa gattcattat gattttacta aacaaaaaac gcctacaagt gtagacgttg
     9841 aatggtggtg agaattttat ggcggataaa aacaaaaaac aagaagctac tcgtagtaac
     9901 ccaataaaca aaagttttga aaagccgggt gccagcgaaa acttaaaaag cactttatca
     9961 gaaaaagcta agaaaaaaga ttaatattca ttcattaaat ataaatccaa tttaatttgt
    10021 tgtttaaggt ctacaagtgt atgtttaata tacaattcat cgtttgacgg taaatcagat
    10081 actttgaaat cttgtcgctc aacctctagt aaatcgaaat cgctaccagc tgaattatag
    10141 gttttaagtt caccctcttc aatgattctg ttttcaaagt ctttaataac tataaatact
    10201 ggtttaccgt tgttattaaa caacttgtct cttttgtcta ataagcttat acaatccaat
    10261 ttcataaact ttctggttat attaattaac cagataataa atttaacaat taaaggatta
    10321 aatacaaaca ctgttaaaac aaaaataaat agaaacaaaa tatttgcttt tagacctgta
    10381 agcaactgaa ttaaattcaa attttttaaa tcaacattat taaaaattat aaaactataa
    10441 aaccatatca aacatgtttc aatagaaaaa atcaataata caggagtatt gataaccttg
    10501 tttttttcac taactaaacc tatcattgtt agatatttat atggtatgta acctaaaact
    10561 cctgtaagaa gaagcgcccc tagaaattga gtcatcttat cacctacttt ttattttatt
    10621 ataacatatt tagtacctag tactaaattt tgggtagccc acctaccctt attatttttt
    10681 acaaatttac agaacgtacg ttcctacagg aggtataaac atgtggattg aaaaatttaa
    10741 aaacaaaaat aacgaaacta aatacagata ttacgagaag tacaaagatc catacacaga
    10801 taaatggaag cgcgtaagtg ttgtgttgaa caagaataca aaacaatctc aaaaagaagc
    10861 aatgtttcgt ttagaagaaa aaataaaaga aaaactgaac aacaagtcgt caagcgaatt
    10921 aaaaactttg acttttcacg cgctattaga tgaatggctt gaatatcata taaaaacatc
    10981 aggttcaaag ttgactactc ttaataatat aaaaataaga attaaaaaca ttaaacgata
    11041 ctgctctgag aacttgcttt taaacaaact agatacaaaa tatatgcaga tatttattaa
    11101 taaattatca gatatctatt ctcaaaatca agtaacccgt caactcggag atatgaaagg
    11161 agctattaaa tatgcagtta aattttacaa ttatccaaat gaatatttgt taactaatgt
    11221 caaaattcct aaaagaagaa aaacaataga ggatatcgaa aaagatgaat ctaaaatgta
    11281 caactattta gaaatgaatc aagtcctaca gatacgtgat catatactaa atgataataa
    11341 gttacacaag cgaaatcgca ttttaattgc cagcatctta gaagtacagg ctttaactgg
    11401 tatgcgcata ggagaactac aagcactgca ggaaaaagat atagatttat taaacaaaac
    11461 tattaatata acaggtacaa ttcaccgcat taaatacgag gaaggattcg gatacaaaga
    11521 cactacaaag actataagtt caaaaagaag tatcagcatc aattctagaa ccgtagaaat
    11581 ttttaaaaag ataatactgg aaaacaaaat gttgaaaaga tggaattcga gctatgttga
    11641 cagagggttc atattcacaa caaaaaaagg gaatccttta tgtaataatc aaatcgccgg
    11701 tgtgcttaag aaaactacaa aagctttaaa tatgaataag aaagttacca cgcacacatt
    11761 tagacataca cacataactt tattagtaga aatgaatgtt tctttaaaag caattatgaa
    11821 aagggtagga catgtagatg aaaaaacaac cattcgcata tatactcatg taactgaaaa
    11881 aatggataga gaactaactc aaaaactcga aaacattcca agttagctta aatctgccct
    11941 ttttttgccc ttatattttt tacaagcttt ataaaacgct tgagaacact ggcgttaaag
    12001 cttttcttga aataaacata tcatcataat gtgatggtaa a
//
LOCUS       Saureus-HT20040853contig_10         1398 bp    DNA     linear   UNK 
DEFINITION  Contig Saureus-HT20040853contig_10 from Staphylococcus aureus
            HT2004083
ACCESSION   unknown
FEATURES             Location/Qualifiers
     source          1..1398
                     /mol_type="genomic DNA"
                     /db_xref="taxon: 1280"
                     /genome_md5=""
                     /project="stegger_1280"
                     /genome_id="1280.795"
                     /organism="Staphylococcus aureus HT2004083"
     CDS             338..745
                     /translation="MELSIFYNGQFFVALVEYKMENKSKFIQYTFGNEPDDIEVLDFI
                     HHQLVEMIDDVQTIVYTKNKSRKVNPKKLQRQIAKEQKKPKYSTQAQIAIKEELELKK
                     KQKRKHYKEKRDAFQKRKREIKKVKAKEKHKGH"
                     /product="FIG01108938: hypothetical protein"
     CDS             792..1274
                     /translation="MILISSCLIGENVRYDGGNQLDVRLKKLIDSGKAIHACPELLGG
                     LLIPREPAEIIGGDGFDVWNDAAKVITISNKDVTDDYKHGAIVTLKILKKYQCDTVIL
                     KANSPSCGSQEIYDGNFTGNKKKGVGVATALLINEGINVYDENTFFDQNMIETIVHEK
                     "
                     /product="FIG01109001: hypothetical protein"
BASE COUNT      534 a    170 c    273 g    421 t
ORIGIN      
        1 cagaagacgg catacgagat acatcggtga ctggagttca gacgtgtgct cttccgattg
       61 ttaccaaatt atttgtttaa aagcattatg caatgccaat caacactaat agggtgtaag
      121 tatttccctg ttaatatttt attagcgtta tttacatata ccttctgtaa tgtgaatttt
      181 taaaattaca gtttacatgg aacgttgtgg cgtatattct gtatatagaa gtgtaaaaac
      241 acaattgggt tggtagtccc aatgcagttt taaaactgtc agtaaccttc ctcctcgggt
      301 cgtccgtcat ttctaataaa actagaggag ggatagcatg gagctatcaa ttttttacaa
      361 tgggcaattt tttgtagcat tggtagaata taaaatggaa aataaatcta agtttatcca
      421 atacacattt gggaatgaac ctgatgatat agaggtattg gattttattc atcatcaatt
      481 agtggaaatg attgatgatg tgcaaactat tgtttataca aaaaataaat ctagaaaagt
      541 aaatccgaaa aagctacaaa gacaaattgc taaggagcaa aagaaaccta aatactctac
      601 ccaagcacaa atagctatta aggaagaatt agaattaaag aaaaagcaaa agcggaagca
      661 ctataaagaa aaacgtgatg catttcaaaa aagaaaaaga gaaattaaaa aggttaaagc
      721 aaaagagaag cataaggggc attagcaata cgacaaataa attaaagcca aatgatttat
      781 aggtggttgg gatgatttta attagttcgt gtttgatagg cgaaaatgta agatacgatg
      841 gtggcaatca attggatgtt agattgaaaa aattaataga cagcggaaaa gctattcacg
      901 catgtccaga attacttggt ggattattaa ttcctagaga acctgcagaa attattggtg
      961 gcgatggttt tgatgtgtgg aatgacgctg caaaggttat tactatttcg aacaaagacg
     1021 taactgacga ttataaacat ggagcaatag ttacattaaa aattttgaaa aaatatcaat
     1081 gtgatacagt tattttaaaa gcaaatagtc catcttgtgg atctcaagaa atatatgatg
     1141 ggaattttac aggaaataag aaaaagggtg taggtgtggc aactgcttta ctcattaatg
     1201 aaggtataaa cgtatatgat gaaaatacgt tttttgacca aaacatgatt gaaacgatag
     1261 tacatgaaaa gtaagtattg aggatatacg taataaacca agtgtttaag ttgtgcgatg
     1321 ttttatgaaa tgttttttaa atatcctgaa taatattgaa ataataaact tatagtgata
     1381 atatttattt aactgatc
//
LOCUS       Saureus-HT20040853contig_17          616 bp    DNA     linear   UNK 
DEFINITION  Contig Saureus-HT20040853contig_17 from Staphylococcus aureus
            HT2004083
ACCESSION   unknown
FEATURES             Location/Qualifiers
     source          1..616
                     /mol_type="genomic DNA"
                     /db_xref="taxon: 1280"
                     /genome_md5=""
                     /project="stegger_1280"
                     /genome_id="1280.795"
                     /organism="Staphylococcus aureus HT2004083"
     CDS             complement(302..556)
                     /db_xref="GO:0005509"
                     /db_xref="GO:0007155"
                     /db_xref="GO:0009986"
                     /db_xref="GO:0016020"
                     /translation="MNLTFSTAGSSLSKDVTVDYQDPMVQNNSNIQSIFTKLDEKTSI
                     QSSKQFMLIHNRKMQKGLELILLGMKLIAMVISNMVMVVP"
                     /product="Adhesin of unknown specificity SdrE, similar to
                     bone sialoprotein-binding protein Bbp"
BASE COUNT      180 a    103 c     83 g    248 t     2 others
ORIGIN      
        1 agtagaactt acaatgaagt ttgaatatcc tgcataatca tcagtattat aatagtcgtt
       61 tgttgtaatc attcttgtgc cttgaataat ttttaaatca ccatcctgtg ttggtgaata
      121 tttactgact acttttacaa tatacgtaga atcaatatcg ccaaaatcta atcttacttg
      181 gttattagtg aaagtttttt tgtcatcaaa ttggctagtt acatcttcat anntctatta
      241 ctatcaggta tttgttgacc cttcttaact ttataaactt ttatttcaga attcgaatcg
      301 attatggtac caccattacc atatttgaaa ttaccattgc tatcaacttc attcccagca
      361 atatcaactc tagtcccttt tgcatttttc tgttgtggat taacataaat tgtttgctcg
      421 attgtatgct tgtcttctca tctaatttcg taaagatgga ttgaatattc gaattatttt
      481 gtaccattgg gtcttgataa tctactgtta catctttcga taaagaacta cctgcagtag
      541 aaaatgttaa attcacatct tttttatttg gtacaacttg cttatcgata tatgaatata
      601 gcgttaaacg tgactt
//
LOCUS       Saureus-HT20040853contig_50          602 bp    DNA     linear   UNK 
DEFINITION  Contig Saureus-HT20040853contig_50 from Staphylococcus aureus
            HT2004083
ACCESSION   unknown
FEATURES             Location/Qualifiers
     source          1..602
                     /mol_type="genomic DNA"
                     /db_xref="taxon: 1280"
                     /genome_md5=""
                     /project="stegger_1280"
                     /genome_id="1280.795"
                     /organism="Staphylococcus aureus HT2004083"
BASE COUNT      142 a     89 c     67 g    193 t   111 others
ORIGIN      
        1 ttattcataa ttttgtgcgc ttcgacgccc caacctattt ttttatgact cgtttttcta
       61 tcaattgtag ttcgatagct ttcttgttta taattaattg tttctgaaaa tgattttgag
      121 ccattcaatc caccagataa tccatttgtt atattaatat ctccaccata nnnnnnnnnn
      181 nnnnnnnnnn nnnnnnnnnn nnnnnnnnnn nnnntttagg tgcatagtca acaacattta
      241 cagaatcatt ggactccgag ctaacagaaa cattatactt agctccccaa taaaaatatg
      301 aatagttgtg atcatttgga tttggctttt tatacccaga attaatattc ccagccgcct
      361 taagtactaa tgtatcttta tnnnnnnnnn nnnnnnnnnn nnnnnnnnnn nnnnnnnnnn
      421 nnnnnnnnnn nnnnnnnnnn nnnnnnnntg tataaagtga ttttatcgtc tacttttttc
      481 tcgctaacag gtgtaatatg ttgagctgca tcaactgtat tcgatagcat aagcaatgca
      541 actgatgtag caaccgatga tttgattaat tttttcattt tcatattaat tatgtccttt
      601 ca
//
LOCUS       Saureus-HT20040853contig_28          680 bp    DNA     linear   UNK 
DEFINITION  Contig Saureus-HT20040853contig_28 from Staphylococcus aureus
            HT2004083
ACCESSION   unknown
FEATURES             Location/Qualifiers
     source          1..680
                     /mol_type="genomic DNA"
                     /db_xref="taxon: 1280"
                     /genome_md5=""
                     /project="stegger_1280"
                     /genome_id="1280.795"
                     /organism="Staphylococcus aureus HT2004083"
     CDS             complement(149..352)
                     /translation="MTKFYPHQFASAYIQTLPHAKKLEEFNNRSDYQEYLNKRRQFYF
                     RQYIEAIEFADSSGKSLNETDNG"
                     /product="hypothetical protein"
     CDS             422..643
                     /translation="MMKNSLQAKELAVILSVSKSKAGQIIRELNKELEDEGYIAIRGR
                     IPVQLARKKFPYHDLSDQRIMEELKKENE"
                     /product="Hypothetical protein, PV83 orf12 homolog [SA
                     bacteriophages 11, Mu50B]"
BASE COUNT      264 a    103 c    123 g    190 t
ORIGIN      
        1 actttgttaa taagttttta ggtgaaactc aaacaactta ataggaggaa ttacaaatga
       61 acgcactata caaaacaacc ctcctcatca caatgacagt tgtgacgtgg aaggtttgga
      121 agattgaaaa aaacactaga aacgctgatt atccgttatc agtttcatta agtgatttac
      181 ctgaactatc agcgaattct attgcttcaa tatattgacg gaaataaaat tgacgacgtt
      241 tattcaaata ctcttggtaa tcagaacgat tattgaattc ttccaacttt ttagcatgtg
      301 ggagcgtttg aatatatgcg gaagcaaatt gatgtggata gaattttgtc atagttatcc
      361 ctcctttcac taggagataa ctaaattata cacaacacaa aaataaaaag gagaaaaaga
      421 tatgatgaaa aatagtttgc aagctaaaga acttgcggta attttatctg tttctaaatc
      481 caaagcagga caaataataa gagaactgaa taaagagctt gaagatgaag gatacattgc
      541 gatacgaggc agaataccag tccaattagc tagaaaaaaa ttcccttatc acgacttatc
      601 agaccagaga ataatggagg agttgaaaaa agaaaatgag taacatttat aaaagctacc
      661 tagtagcagt actgtgcttt
//
LOCUS       Saureus-HT20040853contig_4         5624 bp    DNA     linear   UNK 
DEFINITION  Contig Saureus-HT20040853contig_4 from Staphylococcus aureus
            HT2004083
ACCESSION   unknown
FEATURES             Location/Qualifiers
     source          1..5624
                     /mol_type="genomic DNA"
                     /db_xref="taxon: 1280"
                     /genome_md5=""
                     /project="stegger_1280"
                     /genome_id="1280.795"
                     /organism="Staphylococcus aureus HT2004083"
     CDS             complement(34..219)
                     /translation="MQQQAYINATIDIRISTEVEYHLFDDVDNEKDALAKRLDDNPDE
                     LLKYDSITIRHAYIEVE"
                     /product="Hypothetical protein, PV83 orf23 homolog [SA
                     bacteriophages 11, Mu50B]"
     CDS             complement(224..628)
                     /translation="MSKYNAKKVEYKGIVFDSKVECEYYQYLESNMNGTNYDRIELQP
                     KFELQPKFGKQRPITYIADFSLWKEGKLVEVIDVKGKATEVANIKAKIFRYQYKDVNL
                     TWICKAPKYTGQEWMVYEDLVKVRRKRKREMK"
                     /product="Hypothetical protein, PV83 orf22 homolog [SA
                     bacteriophages 11, Mu50B]"
     CDS             complement(639..860)
                     /translation="MPKEKYYLYREDGTEDIKVVKYKDNVNEVYSLTGAHFSDEKKIM
                     TDSDLKRFKGAHGLLYEQELGLQATIFDI"
                     /product="Phage protein"
     CDS             complement(873..1034)
                     /translation="MVITKQNIKEILHCRDVYAQKMIDFANGDQEKLKKLIDDKLKEK
                     EERPAIVEY"
                     /product="FIG01108591: hypothetical protein"
     CDS             complement(1028..1807)
                     /translation="MKPLFSEKINESLKKYQPTHVEKGLKCERCGSEYDLYKFAPTKK
                     HPNGYEYKDGCKCEIYEEYKRNKQRKINNIFNQSNVNPSLRDATVKNYKPQNEKQVHA
                     KQTAIEYVQGFSTKEPKSLILQGSYGTGKSHLAYAIAKAVKAKGHTVAFMHIPMLMDR
                     IKATYNKNAVETTDELIKLLSEIDLLVLDDMGVENTEHTINKLFSIVDNRVGKNNIFT
                     TNFSDKELNQNMNWQRINSRMKKRARKVRVIGDDFRERDAW"
                     /product="ORF017"
     CDS             complement(1817..2587)
                     /translation="MATFRVYKESGNFVTVHKDFIHDSNISWKAKGILLYLLSRPDNW
                     QIYETELEQHSTDGLSGLKSGIKELEEIGYIQRSRKRDKSGRLNGYEYLVYEQPHHIR
                     FSNVGKTVNGKTNNGKTVNGKSHTTNNNSTNNDLTNNNNTNNEGSILSGNPTVSSIPY
                     KEIIEYLNKKAGKHFKHNTAKTKDFIKARWNQDFRLEDFKKVIDIKTAEWLNTDSDKY
                     LRPETLFGSKFEGYLNQKTQPTGTDQLERMKYDESYWD"
                     /product="Phage replication initiation protein"
     CDS             2653..2934
                     /translation="MEKPYMLTYDLNSPGQKYEELRNVIKKEISNGHCNYWKSSFLFR
                     SSLSTSEMIEKLKPYLDSGDKLFVTEIVNNKQGWLTKEQWDFINHNIFI"
                     /product="hypothetical protein"
     CDS             complement(2927..3076)
                     /translation="MNRLRIIKIALLIVILAEEIRSAKKIKKFTPEDSKGFPDITKDS
                     IKEPK"
                     /product="hypothetical protein"
     CDS             complement(3073..3744)
                     /translation="MQYITRYQKDNDGTYSVVATGVELEQSHIDLLENGYPLKAEVEV
                     PDNKKLSIEQRKKIFAMCRDIELHWGEPVESTRKLLQTELEIMKGYEEISLRDCSMKV
                     ARELIELIIAFMFHHQIPMSIETSKLLSEDKALLYWATINRNCVICGKPHADLAHYEA
                     VGRGMNRNKMNHYDKHVLALCREHHNEQHAIGVKSFDDKYHLHDSWIKVDERLNKMLK
                     GEKKE"
                     /product="Hypothetical protein, PV83 orf19 homolog [SA
                     bacteriophages 11, Mu50B]"
     CDS             complement(3757..4308)
                     /translation="MKITGQAQFTKETNQEKFYNGSTGFQAGEFTVKVKNIEFNDREN
                     RYFTIVFENDEGKQYKHNQFVPPYKYDFQEKQLIELVTRLGIKLNLPSLDFDTNDLIG
                     KFCHLVLKWKFNEDEGKYFTDFSFIKPYKKGDDVVNKPIPKTDKQKAEENNGAQQQTS
                     MSQQSNPFESSGQFGYDDQDLAF"
                     /product="Single stranded DNA-binding protein,
                     phage-associated"
     CDS             complement(4337..4591)
                     /translation="MXXITIEAQEKIKKAITSQSDVLARAMIEEFDDNGEKKARYILN
                     AEPSNTFETKIRHSPSITINNKKFANPSITDVVEAIRNGN"
                     /product="Hypothetical protein, phi-ETA orf17 homolog [SA
                     bacteriophages 11, Mu50B]"
     CDS             complement(4572..5108)
                     /translation="MTEEKQEPQEKVSILKKLKINNIAEKNKRKFYKFAVYGKIGSGK
                     TTFATRDKDAFVIDINEGGTTVTDEGSDVEIENYQHFVYVVNFLPQILQEMRENGQEI
                     NVVVIETIQKLRDMTLNDVMKNKSKKPTFNDWGEVAERIVSMYRLIGKLQEEYKFHFV
                     ITGHEGINKDKDDEXYHY"
                     /product="Hypothetical protein, phi-ETA orf17 homolog [SA
                     bacteriophages 11, Mu50B]"
     CDS             complement(5101..5322)
                     /translation="MKQTVTYLIKHKDENLFITNRPTEVNDTVKYSTDMRDAREFDGL
                     DKTVIDMSKHKAIKKTVTETIEYEEVEHD"
                     /product="Hypothetical protein, phi-ETA orf16 homolog [SA
                     bacteriophages 11, Mu50B]"
     CDS             complement(5319..5573)
                     /translation="MYYEIGEIIRKNIHVNGFDFKLFILKGHMGISIQVKDMNNVPIK
                     HAYVVDENDLDMASDLFNQAIDEWIEENTDEQDRLIXRSL"
                     /product="Phage protein"
BASE COUNT     1437 a   1075 c    818 g   2290 t     4 others
ORIGIN      
        1 gtgtatcctt acaattcttg ctgttttcgc catttattcc acctctatat atgcatgtct
       61 tattgttata ctgtcatact ttagtaattc atccggattg tcatctaagc gctttgccag
      121 cgcatctttt tcgttatcca catcatcgaa aagatgatat tcaacttctg tagatatcct
      181 tatatcaatc gttgcgttta tatatgcttg ttgttgcatt agatcacttc atttctcttt
      241 ttcttttacg tctgactttc actaagtcct catataccat ccattcttga cctgtgtatt
      301 taggcgcttt acatatccac gttaaattca catctttata ctgatatctg aatatcttcg
      361 ctttgatgtt ggcaacttca gtcgccttac ctttaacgtc tataacttca accagtttcc
      421 cttccttcca caaagagaaa tcggctatat acgtaatcgg tctttgcttc ccaaatttag
      481 gttgtagttc gaatttcggt tgtagttcga tacgatcata gttagtgcca ttcatattac
      541 tttctaaata ttggtaatat tcacattcta ctttgctatc aaatacaatt cctttgtact
      601 caactttctt agcattgtat ttactcattg tgccacctct aaatatcaaa tatcgttgct
      661 tgcaatccta gttcttgctc atatagaagc ccgtgagcgc ctttaaatcg ttttaggtca
      721 ctatcagtca taattttctt ttcgtcgctg aaatgggctc ctgtgagcga ataaacctca
      781 tttacgttgt ctttatactt gacgacctta atatcttctg tgccatcttc tcggtataag
      841 taatattttt ctttcggcat ttttaacact ccttaatatt cgacgattgc gggtctttct
      901 tctttttctt tcaacttatc atcaataagt tttttaagtt tctcttggtc tccgtttgca
      961 aaatcaatca tcttttgagc atatacatct ctacaatgta atatttcttt tatattttgt
     1021 tttgtgatta ccacgcatct cgctccctga aatcgtctcc gattactctt acttttcttg
     1081 ctcttttttt cattctcgaa tttatacgtt gccagttcat attttgattt agttctttat
     1141 cactaaagtt agttgtaaag atgttgtttt tacctactct gttatcaaca atgctgaaaa
     1201 gtttatttat agtgtgttct gtgttttcta cacccatatc atctagtaca agtaaatcaa
     1261 tctcactaag taatttgatt agttcgtctg tagtctctac tgcatttttg ttgtatgtcg
     1321 ctttgatacg atccatcaac attggtatat gcataaaagc aactgtatgc cctttagctt
     1381 taactgcttt tgcgatagcg tatgctaggt ggcttttacc agttccgtat gaaccttgca
     1441 atattaatga ttttggttct tttgtagaga agccttgtac gtactctatt gctgtttgtt
     1501 tagcgtgtac ttgtttttca ttttgtggct tgtagttttt gactgttgca tctcttaaag
     1561 acggattaac gtttgattga ttgaatatgt tgtttatctt ccgttgcttg tttcgcttat
     1621 attcctcata gatttcacat ttgcaaccgt ctttatactc gtaaccattc gggtgttttt
     1681 tagtaggagc aaacttatat aagtcgtatt cacttccaca tctctcacat ttcaatcctt
     1741 tttcgacatg agtaggttga tattttttca agctttcgtt tatcttttcg ctgaatagtg
     1801 gtttcataat atccccctaa tcccaataac tttcgtcgta cttcatacgt tctaattgat
     1861 ccgtgccagt tggttgtgtt ttttgattga ggtacccctc aaatttactg ccaaaaagtg
     1921 tttctggtct aaggtattta tcgctatccg tgtttaacca ttcagctgtt ttgatatcaa
     1981 tcaccttttt aaaatcctcc aacctaaaat cttgattcca tcttgcttta ataaaatctt
     2041 ttgttttagc tgtattatgt ttaaaatgct ttcctgcttt tttatttaag tattcgataa
     2101 tttctttata gggaatggaa gacaccgtcg ggttgcccga caatatactt ccttcattat
     2161 tagtattgtt attattagtt aaatcattat tagtactatt attattagta gtatgcgatt
     2221 taccattaac ggtttttcca ttgttggttt taccgttaac ggtttttcca acgttggaaa
     2281 atcgaatgtg gtgcggttgc tcatatacca agtactcata accatttaac ctaccactct
     2341 tatcacgttt tctactacgt tgaatatatc caatttcttc cagttccttg attccactct
     2401 ttaaaccgct aagtccatca gttgaatgtt gctctagttc tgtttcgtaa atttgccagt
     2461 tatcaggtcg acttaacaaa taaagtagaa tacctttagc cttccaactt atattagaat
     2521 catgtataaa atctttgtgt actgtgacaa agttacctga ttctttgtaa actctaaatg
     2581 ttgccatttc gttatctcct ttctggtata attttgttat cgctactgcg ttagattggg
     2641 ggtgaataaa atatggaaaa accttatatg ttaacatatg atttaaactc acccggacaa
     2701 aaatatgagg aattgagaaa tgttataaaa aaggaaattt ctaatggtca ttgcaattat
     2761 tggaaatctt catttttatt ccgttcttct ttatcaactt cagaaatgat agaaaagttg
     2821 aaaccttatc tcgattctgg agataagctg tttgttacag aaatagtcaa taacaaacaa
     2881 gggtggttaa caaaagaaca atgggatttt atcaaccata atatttttat ttaggttctt
     2941 ttattgaatc ttttgttata tcaggaaaac ctttagaatc ctcaggggta aattttttaa
     3001 tttttttagc gcttctaatc tcttccgcca agatgacgat taggagtgct atttttatta
     3061 ttcttagtct attcattcct ttttctctcc tttcagcatt ttattgagcc tctcatcaac
     3121 ttttatccac gagtcatgca agtgatattt atcatcaaat gacttaacac caatcgcatg
     3181 ttgctcgttg tgatgttcgc gacataacgc taatacatgt ttgtcgtagt gattcatctt
     3241 gtttctgttc atacctctac cgactgcttc ataatgcgct aggtcagcgt gaggctttcc
     3301 acaaattaca cagttgcggt tgattgtagc ccaatacaat agtgctttat cttcacttaa
     3361 caacttgctt gtttctatgc tcataggtat ttgatgatga aacataaacg ctataatcag
     3421 ttctattaac tcccttgcaa ctttcataga acagtcgcgc agactgattt cttcataacc
     3481 tttcataatt tccaattctg tttgtaataa ttttctagtt gattccactg gttcgcccca
     3541 gtgaagttct atatctctac acattgcgaa tatttttttg cgttgttcta tagataactt
     3601 tttattgtcc ggaacctcta cttctgcttt tagtggatat ccgttttcta gcaagtcaat
     3661 gtgactttgt tcaagttcaa caccagtagc aacgacggaa taagtgccgt cattgtcttt
     3721 ctggtatctt gtaatgtatt gcatttaaac cacaccttaa aacgctaaat cttggtcgtc
     3781 atatccaaat tggccactgc tttcaaatgg attgctttgt tgagacattg atgtttgttg
     3841 ttgtgccccg ttattttctt cagctttttg cttatctgtc ttcggaatag gtttgttaac
     3901 aacatcatcg ccctttttgt aaggtttaat aaatgaaaaa tccgtaaaat acttaccttc
     3961 atcttcattg aatttccatt tcaataccaa gtgacaaaac ttaccaataa gatcattggt
     4021 atcaaaatct aagctaggaa gatttaactt aatacctaat cgagtaacta attcaatcaa
     4081 ttgtttttct tggaaatcat atttatacgg cggtacaaat tgattatgtt tatattgttt
     4141 gccttcatca ttttcaaata cgattgtgaa atatctattt tctctatcat tgaattcaat
     4201 atttttaact ttcactgtga attctccagc ttgaaaccct gttgagccgt tataaaactt
     4261 ttcttgattt gtttctttag taaattgcgc ttgtcctgtg attttcataa ttaaataccg
     4321 tccttttaat taatttttag tttccatttc taattgcttc tactacgtcc gtaatgctag
     4381 gatttgcaaa tttcttattg ttaattgtta ttgaaggtga atgtctaatc tttgtttcaa
     4441 acgtattaga aggttcagcg tttagaatat atctagcttt cttttctccg ttatcatcaa
     4501 attcttcaat cattgcccta gctaacacat cactttgaga agtaatagct tttttaattt
     4561 tttcttgcgc ttcaatagtg atagnnttca tcatctttat ctttgttgat accttcatga
     4621 cctgtaataa caaagtggaa tttgtattct tcttgaagtt ttcctattaa tctgtacata
     4681 ctgacaattc gttcagcaac ttctccccaa tcattaaacg ttggtttttt agacttattt
     4741 ttcatcacat cattcaatgt catatctcta agtttttgaa tagtttcaat aactacaaca
     4801 ttgatttctt gtccgttttc tctcatctcc tgtaaaattt gaggtaaaaa atttacaaca
     4861 taaacaaagt gttgatagtt ctcgatttct acgtctgatc cttcgtcagt aaccgttgtt
     4921 ccaccttcgt taatgtcaat gacgaaagcg tctttatctc ttgtagcaaa cgtggttttt
     4981 cctgagccaa tttttccgta tactgcaaat ttatagaatt tccttttatt tttctcagcg
     5041 atattattta tctttagttt tttgagtatg cttacttttt cttgtggttc ttgtttttcc
     5101 tcagtcatgt tctacctcct catactcaat tgtttctgtc actgttttct tgattgcttt
     5161 gtgcttagac atatcaataa cagttttgtc tagtccgtcg aattctcttg cgtctcgcat
     5221 atcagttgaa tacttcactg tatcgttcac ttcggttggt cggtttgtaa taaatagatt
     5281 ttcatcttta tgcttgatta gataagttac agtctgcttc atagcgacct cnnaattagt
     5341 ctgtcctgtt cgtctgtgtt ctcttcaatc cattcatcta ttgcttggtt gaataagtct
     5401 gatgccatat ctaagtcatt ctcatctacg acataagcat gtttaattgg tacattgttc
     5461 atatctttaa cttgtattga tatgcccata tgacctttta aaatgaatag cttaaaatcg
     5521 aatccgttaa catgaatatt tttgcgtatg atttcgccta tttcgtaata catcttgact
     5581 tcctcctttt ttcgttttat attgaacacg aattaatttt gtta
//
LOCUS       Saureus-HT20040853contig_16          932 bp    DNA     linear   UNK 
DEFINITION  Contig Saureus-HT20040853contig_16 from Staphylococcus aureus
            HT2004083
ACCESSION   unknown
FEATURES             Location/Qualifiers
     source          1..932
                     /mol_type="genomic DNA"
                     /db_xref="taxon: 1280"
                     /genome_md5=""
                     /project="stegger_1280"
                     /genome_id="1280.795"
                     /organism="Staphylococcus aureus HT2004083"
     CDS             complement(43..279)
                     /translation="MINIPKMKFPKKYTEIIKKYKNKTPEEKAKIEDDFIKEINDKDS
                     EFYSPMMANMNEHELRAMLRMMPSLIDTGDDNDD"
                     /product="Hypothetical protein, SAV0880 homolog [SA
                     bacteriophages 11, Mu50B]"
     CDS             complement(272..475)
                     /translation="MNQLRILLHDGSSLILHEDELFNEIVFVLDDFRNDDDYLTIEKD
                     YGRELVLNKGYIVGINFEEADDD"
                     /product="Phage protein"
     CDS             complement(472..666)
                     /translation="MTDVKIKTISGGVYFVKTAEPFEKYVERMTSFNGYIYASTIIKQ
                     PTYIKTDTIESITLIEERGK"
                     /product="Hypothetical protein, SAV0878 homolog [SA
                     bacteriophages 11, Mu50B]"
BASE COUNT      257 a    162 c     90 g    343 t    80 others
ORIGIN      
        1 ccagcaataa agatatcgaa ccaatccata tttttaagtt ttttaatcat cattgtcatc
       61 tccagtatca attaaactag gcatcattct taacatagcc cttagttcat gttcattcat
      121 attagccatc ataggactgt aaaattcact gtctttatca ttaatttctt taatgaaatc
      181 atcttcaatc ttagcttttt cttcaggtgt tttattttta tattttttga ttatttcagt
      241 gtactttttc gggaatttca ttttaggtat gttaatcatc gtctgcctcc tcaaaattaa
      301 tcccaactat ataacctttg ttcaatacaa gttctctgcc ataatctttt tctatcgtta
      361 aatagtcatc atcatttcta aaatcatcca aaacaaatac tatttcgtta aataattcat
      421 cttcatgtaa tatcaaacta ctaccgtcat gtaataaaat tctcagctga ttcatttccc
      481 acgctcctca ataagtgtga ttgattcaat cgtatctgtt ttaatatacg ttggttgctt
      541 gattatagta cttgcgtaaa tataaccatt aaaactcgtc attctttcaa catatttttc
      601 aaaaggttca gctgttttta caaaataaac tccacctgaa atagttttaa ttttaacatc
      661 cgtcatttcc gacactccct tatattttca aacaactgac ctaatttaat aattnnnnnn
      721 nnnnnnnnnn nnnnnnnnnn nnnnnnnnnn nnnnnnnnnn nnnnnnnnnn nnnnnnnnnn
      781 nnnnnnnnnn nnnntgttta cgtcctgttg aatctttgaa tgttgtgact aagtattgtg
      841 tcattcctca tagctccctt gaacttgttt gagcttactc ataaaaaaca ttactaaaaa
      901 tgctattaag atatgcgtct tttgatgttt at
//
LOCUS       Saureus-HT20040853contig_41         1288 bp    DNA     linear   UNK 
DEFINITION  Contig Saureus-HT20040853contig_41 from Staphylococcus aureus
            HT2004083
ACCESSION   unknown
FEATURES             Location/Qualifiers
     source          1..1288
                     /mol_type="genomic DNA"
                     /db_xref="taxon: 1280"
                     /genome_md5=""
                     /project="stegger_1280"
                     /genome_id="1280.795"
                     /organism="Staphylococcus aureus HT2004083"
     CDS             complement(140..748)
                     /translation="MRFKDENGNDYPESLLYKLSDIGTFNTGIGFPESLQGGKEGIPF
                     FKISDMNNKGNEIIMRNANNYVSNGIIESKKWKIITNVPSMIFAKVGAAIMLNRKRLV
                     LEPFLIDNNTMSYSFSQEWNINFGRTLFQTIYLPKYAQVGALPSYNAKDIGLIKIELP
                     VKEEQKRIGDFFVWFEELIERQILKLDLLKERKRAILQKMFI"
                     /product="Type I restriction-modification system,
                     specificity subunit S (EC 3.1.21.3)"
                     /EC_number="3.1.21.3"
     CDS             980..1096
                     /translation="MKSLDISLLIEKQIYKEDNTPLSYLVNLLIAPNGYPLE"
                     /product="hypothetical protein"
BASE COUNT      405 a    219 c    146 g    477 t    41 others
ORIGIN      
        1 agacactgcg ctttcacagt gcctaaattt aatgttcgtt tttgaattag ataaaaattt
       61 acatcttatt tataaagtta tatcgtgtga tgaaacagct gaaataaaca aataattaaa
      121 actatattgt agcgacaaat taaataaaca ttttctgtaa aatcgctctt tttctctctt
      181 ttaataaatc tagttttaat atctgtcttt caattaattc ttcaaaccaa acaaaaaagt
      241 cacctattct tttttgttcc tctttgacag gtaattctat tttaattaat ccaatatctt
      301 ttgcattgta tgatggaagt gcaccaacct gggcatattt aggtaaataa atggtttgaa
      361 acaatgttct cccaaaatta atgttccatt cttgcgaaaa tgaataactc atagtattgt
      421 tatcgattaa aaatggttct aaaactaatc tttttcgatt caacattatt gcagctccaa
      481 ctttagcaaa aatcatagat ggtacgttag ttataatttt ccatttttta gactctataa
      541 ttccatttga aacgtagtta ttagcatttc tcataattat ttcattgcct ttattattca
      601 tatcagaaat tttaaagaaa ggtattcctt ctttcccacc ctgtaaactt tcaggaaatc
      661 caataccagt attaaatgtt ccaatatcgc taagtttata aagtagactt tctggataat
      721 catttccatt ctcatctttg aatcgcaatt cttgcgagaa nnnnnnnnnn nnnnnnnnnn
      781 nnnnnnnnnn nnnnnnnnnn ntcggtcgag tttgctgaag aacttgccta ttttttgctg
      841 ttcttctaaa cttggatatt taattagaat agtaaaaaaa tcattcacag aaacatttaa
      901 taatccgtga tttcttgcac cctcaactgc aattccagaa acttctctat accagtgtgt
      961 cgaatcaaaa tatgcttcca tgaagtcttt agacatttca cttttaatag aaaaacaaat
     1021 atacaaagag gacaatacac cactatcata tctagttaat cttttaatag cccctaatgg
     1081 gtatccatta gaataacttt tgttatacgc gaattctcca ttctttatta gtgtataatt
     1141 ttctagattt ttcgacgaaa ctgatttact aaaatactct gtttgatcaa ttaaacctaa
     1201 ctgtccggat attgttaaag gctttttcga ttctaagttt ttatttttcc taattactct
     1261 atctgtaact tcccctaact tcttctct
//
LOCUS       Saureus-HT20040853contig_19         5858 bp    DNA     linear   UNK 
DEFINITION  Contig Saureus-HT20040853contig_19 from Staphylococcus aureus
            HT2004083
ACCESSION   unknown
FEATURES             Location/Qualifiers
     source          1..5858
                     /mol_type="genomic DNA"
                     /db_xref="taxon: 1280"
                     /genome_md5=""
                     /project="stegger_1280"
                     /genome_id="1280.795"
                     /organism="Staphylococcus aureus HT2004083"
     CDS             complement(86..967)
                     /translation="MQNKSKSPFKIALSKFIHNKIAMLSIIFLLIITIVSIIAPLIAP
                     FPVNQQDLLNIKGEMTAQNILGTDSGGRDNFSRLLYAGRISLSIGITSTIGMLLIEIT
                     VGVISGYFGGIVDTLLMRITEFVMLFPFLIFAIVLNAALGDKIKNPYGSAIILVLVII
                     VLSWGGIARLVRGKVLQEKENEYFLAAKSIGTPTYKIILKHLLPNILSVVIVQATLLF
                     AGMIVVESGLSFLGFGISKAIPSWGNMLSDAQEGDVISGKPWIWMPPAIMITLTILSI
                     NFVGEGLKDAFNPRGRR"
                     /product="Oligopeptide transport system permease protein
                     OppC (TC 3.A.1.5.1)"
     CDS             complement(979..1941)
                     /translation="MVKLILKRLGLMIPLLILISIVVFSLAIIQPGDPFSDLQNGKIK
                     QEAINAQREKLGLNDSIPHQYIRWVNHVIHGDLGESIKYKRPVIDVIEERIPNTILLG
                     AMSLIITYIISFALGITSGRYSYSLTDYTVQIFNYLMLAIPSFIAGVFAIFIFSFELQ
                     WFPFQGSVDINLKEGTFEYYMSKIYHTFLPALTLGLLSTAGYIQYIRNDIIENSKKDY
                     VLTARSKGLSMNKIYNKHILRNSLIPIITFLGADIVSILGGAVITETIFSYNGIGKLF
                     LESVIGQDYPLMMALTLFFSFLGLLGNLISDITYGFIDPRIRSN"
                     /product="Oligopeptide transport system permease protein
                     OppB (TC 3.A.1.5.1)"
     CDS             complement(1934..2914)
                     /translation="MENILEVNQVKKYYKIKTGLLQKTQYVKAVDDVSFSIKKGQTFG
                     LVGESGCGKSTLGKVIIRLEDATSGSIIVNGEDITRLQGKKLRKSRQQYQMIFQDPYA
                     SLSPMQMVGDIISEPILNYKKLPKEEIKKEVLYLLKCVGLSEDAYYKYAHEFSGGQRQ
                     RVGIARALALRPSLIVADEPVSALDVSVQSQVLNLLKDLQEQFNLSYLFIAHDLSVVK
                     HISDVIGVMYLGHIVEIASDKEIYENPKHPYTKALISSIPQIDKLNKNRIILKGELPS
                     PSNPPQGCPFHTRCPIAKDKCKENIPQLKDIGDEHQVACFYVNKVGDLNG"
                     /product="Oligopeptide transport ATP-binding protein OppF
                     (TC 3.A.1.5.1)"
     CDS             complement(2917..3903)
                     /translation="MNNVLLEVKDLETSLKINNEWLATVENISFELSKGEVLGIVGES
                     GCGKSILSKSIIKLLPEKISKLSNGEVIFDGKRIDTLNEKQLLDIRGNDIAMIFQEPM
                     TALNPVFTIKNQLVESIKSHKKISKKEANNLAKDLLKKVGIARQDEILNSYPHQLSGG
                     MRQRVMIAMAISCSPKLLIADEPTTALDVTIQAQILDLLKELQKETQMAIMMITHDLS
                     VVAEFCDKVLVMYAGQIVEFGGIKEILHNPKHPYTQKLLSTIPKLKEEQKRLETIEGI
                     VPSIQAFHVNKCRFANRCNKKLDICNNQSPKMHVCEDVIVRCHLYQNEYKEI"
                     /product="Oligopeptide transport ATP-binding protein OppD
                     (TC 3.A.1.5.1)"
     CDS             complement(3954..5669)
                     /translation="MGKLIKYISILLIVVLVLSACGKSSNKDEGVKDATKTEASKHKG
                     GTLNVALTAPPSGVYSSLLNSTHADAVVEGYFNESLLTIDKKIRPKAYIASWKDIEPA
                     KKIEFKIKKGIKWHDGNELKIDDWIYSIEVLANKDYEGAYYPSVENIQGAKDYHEGKA
                     DHISGLKKIDDYTMQVTFDKKQENYLTGFITGPLLSKKYLSDVPIKDLAKSDKIRKYP
                     IGIGPYKVKKIVPGEAVQLVKFDDYWQGKPALDKINLKVIDQAQIIKAMEKGDIDVTN
                     DATGAMAKDAKSSNAGLKVLSAPSLDYGLIGFVSHDYDKKANKTGKVRPKYEDKELRK
                     AMLYAIDREKWIKAFFNGYASEINSFVPSMHWIAADPKELNDYKYDPEKAKKILDKLG
                     YKDRDGDGFREDPKGNKFDINFKHYSGSNPTFEPRTAAIKDFWEKVGLKTNVKLVEFG
                     KYNEDLANASKDMEVYFRSWAGGTDPDPSDLYHTDRPQNEMRTVLPKSDQYLDDALDF
                     DKVGIDEKKRKDIYVKWQKYMNDELPGLPMFQGKSITIVNDKVRNLDIEIGTDQSLYN
                     LTKEA"
                     /product="Oligopeptide ABC transporter, periplasmic
                     oligopeptide-binding protein OppA (TC 3.A.1.5.1)"
BASE COUNT     1890 a   1061 c    731 g   2176 t
ORIGIN      
        1 tcaaaaaaat ggaaaaagcg atgggtttag gacgtaagag ataaaataaa gaggtactag
       61 aattaactag tgcctctttt ataatttaac gtctacctct aggattaaaa gcatctttaa
      121 gcccttcccc tacaaagttt atacttaata tagttaatgt aatcattata gcaggtggca
      181 tccatatcca cggtttacca cttataacat ccccttcttg agcatcactc aacatattac
      241 cccaagatgg gattgcttta ctaattccga atcctaaaaa gctcaatcct gattccacta
      301 caatcatacc ggcaaataac aatgttgctt gtactataac tacacttaat atattcggta
      361 aaagatgttt caaaataatt ttatatgtgg gtgtaccaat tgattttgct gccaaaaagt
      421 attcattttc tttttcttga agtactttac cacgaacaag tcttgcaata cctccccaac
      481 ttaatacgat aataactaga acaagaatta tggcagatcc ataaggattt ttaattttat
      541 ctccaagtgc agcatttaat acaattgcaa atattaaaaa tggaaataac ataacaaatt
      601 cggttattct cattaataat gtatcaacaa tgcctccaaa ataaccagaa atcactccaa
      661 ctgtaatttc aatcaaaagc attcctattg tagatgtaat tccaatggat aatgaaatac
      721 gacctgcata taacaaacga ctaaagttat ccctaccacc agagtctgta ccaagaatgt
      781 tttgtgctgt catttcacct tttatattta ataaatcttg ttggttcact ggaaaaggag
      841 ctattaatgg cgctataatt gatacaatag ttatgattaa taaaaaaata atcgataaca
      901 ttgcaatttt attatgaata aatttagaca atgcaatttt aaaaggcgat tttgacttat
      961 tttgcattcc aatcccccct agttacttct aattcttgga tctataaatc cataagtaat
     1021 atcagaaatc aaattaccca gtaaacctaa aaatgagaaa aataacgtta atgccatcat
     1081 taatggatag tcttgaccaa ttaccgattc taaaaataat ttaccgatac cgttatatga
     1141 aaagatagtc tcagtaatca cagctccacc taaaatactt acaatatcag cacctaaaaa
     1201 tgtaataata ggtattaaag aatttctcaa tatatgttta ttataaattt tattcataga
     1261 taatcctttt gaccttgccg tcaatacata atctttttta gaattttcaa taatatcatt
     1321 acgtatatat tgaatataac cagcagtaga taataatcct aaagttaatg caggcaaaaa
     1381 tgtatgataa attttactca tataatattc aaaagtacct tctttaaggt taatatcaac
     1441 agaaccttga aacggaaacc attgtaattc aaaagaaaaa ataaaaattg caaatactcc
     1501 cgcaataaaa gatggaatag ctaacatcaa ataattaaat atttgcacag tataatcagt
     1561 caaactgtaa gaatatctac ctgacgttat tcctaaagca aatgagataa tataagtaat
     1621 aattaatgac atagcaccga gtaatattgt atttggaatt ctttcctcaa taacatcaat
     1681 taccggcctt ttatatttga ttgactcccc taaatcaccg tgtataacat gattgaccca
     1741 tctaatgtat tgatgtggta tagagtcgtt gaggcctaac ttttcccttt gtgcatttat
     1801 cgcttcttgt tttatttttc cgttttgtaa atctgaaaat ggatctcctg gttgaatgat
     1861 agctaatgaa aatacaacaa tagaaattaa aattagtaac ggaatcatta aacctaatct
     1921 ctttaatatt aatttaacca tttaaatcac ctactttatt tacataaaaa caagcaactt
     1981 gatgttcatc accaatgtcc tttaattgtg gtatattttc tttacattta tcttttgcaa
     2041 tcggacatct agtatggaaa ggacaacctt gtggcggatt acttggcgaa ggtaattctc
     2101 cctttaatat aattctattt ttatttagct tatcaatttg tggtattgat gaaatcaacg
     2161 cttttgtata aggatgtttg ggattttcat aaatttcttt atcagatgcg atttcaacta
     2221 tatgacctaa atacataact ccaatgacat cacttatatg ttttactaca cttaaatcat
     2281 gtgcgataaa taaatagctt aagttaaatt gttcttgtaa atcttttaat aaattcagta
     2341 cttgagattg aacagataca tctaatgcac ttacaggctc atcagcaaca attaaactcg
     2401 gacgcaaagc caatgctctt gcaattccca ctctttgtct ctgtccacct gaaaattcat
     2461 gtgcatattt ataatatgca tcttcactta gaccaacaca ttttaataaa tatagaactt
     2521 ctttttttat ttcttctttt ggcaattttt tataatttaa aataggttct gaaatgatat
     2581 ctccaaccat ttgcatcgga ctcaatgatg catacggatc ttgaaatatc atctgatatt
     2641 gttgtcgtga ttttctcagt tttttacctt gtaatcttgt tatatcttca ccattaacaa
     2701 ttattgagcc tgaagttgca tcttcaagtc tgataatcac tttacctaac gttgacttac
     2761 cacaacctga ttcgcctacc aatccaaaag tttgtccttt ttttattgaa aacgatacgt
     2821 catcaacagc tttaacgtac tgagtttttt gtaataatcc agttttaatt ttgtagtatt
     2881 tttttacttg atttacttct aaaatatttt ccattcttat atctccttat attcattttg
     2941 gtataaatga caccgtacaa tgacgtcttc acaaacatgc attttaggag attgattatt
     3001 acaaatatcc agttttttgt tacatctatt tgcaaatctg cacttattaa cgtgaaatgc
     3061 ttggattgat ggcacaattc cttctattgt ttcaagtcgt ttctgctctt ctttaagttt
     3121 tggaattgta gataataatt tttgggtata aggatgtttc ggattgtgta gtatttcttt
     3181 tatgcctcca aattctacaa tttgacctgc atacataacc aaaactttat cgcaaaattc
     3241 agcaaccaca ctcaaatcat gtgtaatcat cataattgcc atttgcgttt ccttttgcaa
     3301 ttcttttaat aagtctaata tttgcgcttg aatcgtgaca tccaaagcag ttgtaggttc
     3361 atcagcaatt aataatttgg gagaacatga aatggccatt gcaatcatta ctctttgcct
     3421 cataccacca gataattgat ggggatagct atttaatatt tcatcttgtc ttgcaattcc
     3481 aacttttttt agtaaatctt ttgctaagtt atttgcttct tttttagaaa tttttttatg
     3541 tgattttata gattccacaa gttgattttt tatagtaaac accggattta aagcagtcat
     3601 aggttcttga aaaatcatag caatatcatt tcctcgaata tctagcaatt gcttctcatt
     3661 gagcgtatcg attcgtttac catcaaatat aacttctcca ttacttagtt tagatatctt
     3721 ttctggtaat aatttaataa ttgacttact taatatggac ttaccgcaac cagattcccc
     3781 tactataccc aaaacttctc ctttagataa ttcaaaagaa atattttcaa cagttgctaa
     3841 ccattcatta tttattttta atgatgtttc taaatcttta acctctaaca atacattatt
     3901 cataacatcc ccccatataa gtaaacctcg acaaaatcgt cgaggttaca ttactaagct
     3961 tctttagtta aattatataa actttgatca gttccaattt caatgtctaa gtttcgtact
     4021 ttatcattaa ctatagttat cgatttacct tggaacattg gtaatccagg taactcatca
     4081 ttcatatatt tttgccattt aacataaata tctttacgtt tcttttcatc aatgcctact
     4141 ttatcgaagt ctaatgcatc atctaaatat tgatctgatt ttggtaaaac tgttctcatt
     4201 tcattttgag gtctatcagt gtggtataaa tctgatgggt ctggatctgt accacctgcc
     4261 catgatctga agtacacttc catatctttt gatgcatttg ctaagtcttc attatattta
     4321 ccgaattcta ctaacttcac atttgttttc aagccaactt tttcccagaa atcttttatc
     4381 gcagcagttc ttggttcaaa agtaggattt gaacctgaat aatgtttaaa gttaatatca
     4441 aatttattac ctttaggatc ttctctaaat ccgtcaccat ctcgatcttt ataacctaac
     4501 ttatctaaga tttttttagc tttttcagga tcatatttat aatcgtttag ttccttagga
     4561 tcagctgcta tccaatgcat tgatggtaca aaactattta tttcactagc gtaaccattg
     4621 aaaaatgctt tgatccattt ttctctatca attgcataaa gcattgcttt acgtaattct
     4681 ttgtcttcat attttggtct cactttacca gttttattag cttttttatc gtaatcatga
     4741 gatacgaatc ctattaaacc gtagtctaag cttggcgcag ataatacctt gagaccagca
     4801 ttagatgact tagcatcttt tgccattgca ccggttgcat cattcgtaac atcaatatcg
     4861 cctttttcca ttgccttaat aatttgagct tgatcaataa cttttaaatt gattttgtct
     4921 aatgcaggct taccttgcca ataatcatca aatttaacaa gttgaacagc ctcacctggg
     4981 acgattttct taactttata tggtccaata ccaataggat attttcggat tttatctgat
     5041 ttcgctaaat ctttaattgg tacatctgat aaatattttt tacttaataa aggtccagta
     5101 ataaatcctg ttaagtaatt ttcttgcttt ttatcaaatg taacctgcat tgtgtagtca
     5161 tctattttct tcaatccgct aatatgatca gcttttcctt catgataatc ttttgcacct
     5221 tggatatttt ctacacttgg ataataagca ccttcgtaat ccttgttagc taagacttca
     5281 attgaataaa tccaatcatc aattttcaat tcattaccat catgccattt aatacctttt
     5341 ttaattttaa attctatttt cttagccggc tcgatatcct tccatgaagc aatatatgct
     5401 ttaggacgta tttttttatc aattgttaat aaactttcgt taaaatatcc ttcaactaca
     5461 gcatccgcat gtgtactatt taataacgaa gaataaacac cacttggcgg tgctgttaac
     5521 gctacattta gcgtaccacc tttatgtttt gacgcttctg ttttagtagc atcttttact
     5581 ccttcatctt tattactgct ttttccgcaa gcgctcaaca ctaaaacgac aataagaagt
     5641 attgaaatat atttaataag cttccccata catatgcctc ctactttcaa tctaatattt
     5701 tctttttagt ttactcatag aaaaaattat tacaagttta tttttagaat attcagtcat
     5761 ttatgcattt aatcaatttc agtaatttaa aaaacgactt attttaaatt tttattccca
     5821 aagtttttct gcaacacaaa aagactggag atatgtct
//
LOCUS       Saureus-HT20040853contig_6         4566 bp    DNA     linear   UNK 
DEFINITION  Contig Saureus-HT20040853contig_6 from Staphylococcus aureus
            HT2004083
ACCESSION   unknown
FEATURES             Location/Qualifiers
     source          1..4566
                     /mol_type="genomic DNA"
                     /db_xref="taxon: 1280"
                     /genome_md5=""
                     /project="stegger_1280"
                     /genome_id="1280.795"
                     /organism="Staphylococcus aureus HT2004083"
     CDS             508..1482
                     /translation="MSNTKIKYQIFISSTYLDLIEERQAVVEAVLNSNNIPAGMELFN
                     SSSKSQWEIITQWINESDAVILLLGSSYGTIDSEENISYTEMEYNFAKSLGKPIYVFE
                     MNKASTESAEKSKKLDEFKTKVKENRLISPNINDISELKSKVSQTLMQSVPSEIKENS
                     GWIRVQDCGKNVKKLKKLDAIQRDLDTYDFLKEELYKIFMYVKTFYFQHTPFDDSYIE
                     DIENYLLNYENNPHKSFMKIKVYDYKNFLKHLKNILILIKQGKKPLAQAGHFKLSFYE
                     EDLKLLQKNYKTTLVDIKGLNKHFYKECDRCLKAYNIFIEGINKHLYE"
                     /product="FIG01109473: hypothetical protein"
     CDS             complement(1602..2417)
                     /db_xref="GO:0000150"
                     /db_xref="GO:0006310"
                     /translation="MTKNQNFIETKEYKRFAEFCDACIKYQYIGICYGQPGVGKTLSS
                     RYYTNWDTIEKQVNHRGWEDLASKTTDDILSVDKIFYNAPAEKQTKLRNDLYSITAII
                     DLGQKLHVVNKYGHEHSKHYSDMFKYIDLIIVDEIDRLKVQHLEQLRAIYDEHNLAMI
                     FIGMPGIEKKLSRYPQLYSRIGFAHEFDNLSKDETHHILEYKWQDLGFDLKLEDFTDY
                     EAITTIIKITKGNFRLIHRLFAQIDRIMDINGLDKISTEVVETARDSLVIGIR"
                     /product="ATP-binding protein p271"
     CDS             complement(2410..3105)
                     /translation="MEQVAIDLKINLMFSKVGVPRGRGKIERFFQTVNQTFLEQLPGY
                     INNNDTPSNLINFHNFEEKLRYFLIEDYNQKEHSTIHTTPISHWNSNHFFPNMPSSLE
                     QLDLLLLEIPKSRKVHSDGIHFQGFRYSNTNLEAYVGEYVLIRYNPNDMAEIRVFYRD
                     EFLCTAICPEIADYSIDIKDIQHARSQRRKHLKQNIASPSTTELIKEEKNCGYSPQET
                     TKNVKKLKRYRND"
                     /product="Mobile element protein"
     CDS             complement(3185..3853)
                     /translation="MKNKEKYLTNFSEAKRKKATQKYNIIKPFILGEQSLSSISKSKG
                     IALSTLYRWNKSYKEQGLKGLIYATRADKGTRKIEPKIIDEIERLALMNKRNSIATIH
                     RKITNYCKENNFDIPSYKQIYSVIKAMPKSVIDFSHQGEKYYQNKYDLIQIRESSRPN
                     EIWQADHTLLDIFILDQKGNINRPWLTIIMDDYSRAIAGYFLSFDAPQCSKHSINTTP
                     SNME"
                     /product="Mobile element protein"
     CDS             complement(3825..4418)
                     /db_xref="GO:0000150"
                     /db_xref="GO:0006310"
                     /translation="MKIGYARVSTGLQNLNLQEDRLNTYGCEKIFNDHMSGSKSKRPG
                     LDKAIEFARSGDTIVVWRLDRLGRNMEDLITLVNELNERGVSFHSLEENITMDKSSST
                     GQLLFHLFAAFAEFERNLILERSSAGRIAARARGRYGGRPEKLNQKDLNLLKTLYDNG
                     TPIKTIAEQWHVSRTTIYRYLNKLEDKEDEKQGEVSN"
                     /product="Resolvase/integrase Bin"
BASE COUNT     1534 a    713 c    669 g   1650 t
ORIGIN      
        1 tcgaaataag agagtttttc tctaaaaatc aggagggttt ttgaaacgag tttcttcttg
       61 tcttgatact ataaaaaaca aagttatata acataagacg acttatcgga agttatctat
      121 catcgtatat tcggagatga tataatatac aggtcgccta tctctcaggc gtcaattcag
      181 acgcagagag gaggtgcatt actttgctaa tcattttcgt tcacatcata gcaccagtca
      241 tcagtggctg tgctgttgcg tattatactt attggcttag taaacgcaac aaataattaa
      301 taggcgactt tataagccag catcgaaaaa atccccacac tattgcagta gtgtggggat
      361 tggtgcatta attgttaatc attttcgtta tctagattat aacactggtt agtagaggaa
      421 tgcaaaaaga taatatttta agtagtcttt ttggatatta tcatatgata tatttatgta
      481 aattgatttt ttattaaagg agcatatatg agtaatacta aaattaaata tcaaattttt
      541 atttcatcaa cttatttaga tttaatagaa gagcgtcaag cagtagtaga agcagtttta
      601 aacagtaata atattccagc aggtatggaa ctttttaact caagtagtaa aagccaatgg
      661 gaaataataa cacaatggat caatgaatca gatgcagtga tattattgtt aggttctagt
      721 tatggaacaa ttgatagtga agaaaatatt agctatacag aaatggagta caattttgct
      781 aaatctttag gtaaacctat atatgttttt gagatgaata aagcatctac cgaatccgcg
      841 gaaaagtcta aaaaattaga tgagtttaag acaaaagtta aagaaaatag actaattagt
      901 ccaaatatta atgatatttc ggaattaaaa agtaaagtat ctcagacttt aatgcaaagt
      961 gtacctagtg aaattaaaga aaatagtgga tggataagag tacaggattg tggtaaaaat
     1021 gtaaaaaaat taaaaaaatt ggatgctata caaagagatt tagatacata tgattttttg
     1081 aaagaagaac tttataaaat attcatgtat gtaaaaactt tttatttcca gcacacacca
     1141 tttgatgata gttatattga agatatagaa aactacctgc taaattatga aaataatcca
     1201 cataaatcat tcatgaaaat aaaagtttat gattataaaa actttttaaa acatttaaaa
     1261 aacatattga ttttaattaa acaaggaaaa aagccattag ctcaagccgg tcattttaaa
     1321 ttaagctttt acgaagagga tttaaaattg ttacaaaaaa attataagac tacgctagtc
     1381 gatattaaag gattgaataa acatttttat aaggaatgtg ataggtgctt aaaagcatat
     1441 aatattttta ttgagggtat aaataaacat ttatatgaat gatataagta caccctaatc
     1501 atacatatat aattgttgtc actttactcg atatatgaga atgactttac ctaataaatg
     1561 agaaaagcaa cgcactatat taaaatgcgt tgctttttct attatcgaat acctataact
     1621 aaactatctc tagctgtttc tacaacttct gtacttattt tatctaaacc atttatatcc
     1681 ataattctgt ctatctgcgc aaataaacga tgaatcagcc taaaattccc ttttgtaatt
     1741 ttaataatcg tcgttattgc ctcataatca gtaaagtctt cgagttttaa atcaaatcct
     1801 aagtcttgcc acttatattc taatatatga tgcgtctcat ctttacttag attatcaaat
     1861 tcatgcgcaa aacctatacg cgaatatagt tgaggataac gagatagttt tttctctata
     1921 cccggcatac caataaatat cattgctaaa ttatgttcat cataaatagc tcttaattgc
     1981 tctaaatgtt gcactttaag gcgatcaatc tcatctacta taattaaatc aatatattta
     2041 aacatatcac tataatgttt actatgttca tgtccatact tatttacaac atgtaatttt
     2101 tgacccaaat caatgattgc agtaatacta tataaatcat tccttaattt agtttgtttt
     2161 tctgctggtg cattataaaa tattttatcc accgatagta tgtcatcggt cgttttacta
     2221 gctaaatctt cccaacctct atggttaact tgtttttcaa tagtatccca atttgtgtaa
     2281 tacctagacg ataaagtttt tccgacacca ggttgaccat aacatatacc aatatactga
     2341 tatttaatac aagcatcaca aaattcagca aagcgtttat actctttcgt ttcaatgaaa
     2401 ttttgatttt tagtcattac gatatctctt taattttttg acgtttttag tcgtttcttg
     2461 aggtgaataa ccacaatttt tttcttcctt aattaattcc gtggtacttg gactagcaat
     2521 attttgtttt aagtgttttc ttctctgact acgagcgtgc tgtatgtctt ttatatctat
     2581 ggagtaatca gctatttctg gacatatagc agtacaaaga aattcatctc tataaaacac
     2641 acgtatttca gccatatcat ttgggttata acgaatcagt acatattcac ctacataagc
     2701 ttctagatta gtattactgt atcgaaaacc ttgaaaatga atgccatctg aatgaacttt
     2761 tctagattta ggtatttcca acaataataa atcaagttgt tctaagctac ttggcatatt
     2821 agggaaaaag tgattactat tccaatgact gataggcgtg gtatgaatag tactatgttc
     2881 tttttgatta taatcttcaa ttaaaaagta acgtaatttt tcttcaaaat tgtgaaaatt
     2941 tattagatta ctaggagtat cattattgtt tatatatcca ggcagttgtt ctaagaaagt
     3001 ttgattaact gtctgaaaga atcgttctat ttttccacga ccacgaggaa caccaacttt
     3061 cgaaaacatc aagttaattt tcaaatcaat agcgacttgt tccatatgat gtgaagtaaa
     3121 gtcacttcca tgatctgtgt agaatttttc gggtatacca cacactggcc aattggtatc
     3181 atttttattc catattgctt ggtgtagtgt taatgctgtg ttttgagcat tggggggcat
     3241 caaaacttaa gaaatagcct gcaattgcac gactatagtc atccataata atagttagcc
     3301 atggtctatt gatattacct ttttggtcta atataaagat atctagcaaa gtatggtctg
     3361 cttgccatat ttcattgggt ctcgaggatt ctctaatttg tattaaatcg tacttatttt
     3421 gatagtattt ttcaccctga tgagagaaat caataacaga cttaggcatc gctttaataa
     3481 cactataaat ttgtttataa cttggtatat caaaattatt ttctttacag taattagtga
     3541 ttttcctatg aattgtggct atactatttc ttttattcat aagcgcaagg cgttcaattt
     3601 catcaattat ctttggttct attttacgtg ttcctttatc agctcttgtc gcatagatta
     3661 gtcctttaag tccttgttct ttatatgact tattccacct ataaagggtg cttaacgcaa
     3721 tccctttact tttagaaata cttgataaag attgttcgcc taggataaaa ggttttataa
     3781 tattgtactt ttgagtagct tttttacgtt tggcttcaga aaaattagtt agatacttct
     3841 ccttgttttt catcttcctt gtcctccaat ttattgaggt aacgataaat tgttgtacgt
     3901 gaaacatgcc actgttctgc aattgtctta attggcgtgc cattatcata aagggtctta
     3961 agtaagttta aatctttttg atttaatttt tctggtctgc ctccatatcg gcctctagca
     4021 cgtgctgcaa ttcggccagc tgaagaacgc tctaaaatta aattacgttc aaattctgca
     4081 aatgctgcga ataaatgaaa taataattgt ccagttgaac ttgatttatc cattgttata
     4141 ttttcttcta aactatggaa acttacacct cgttcgttaa gctcattaac taatgtgatt
     4201 aaatcctcca tattacgtcc caatctatct aatctccaaa caacaatcgt atctcctgac
     4261 ctcgcaaatt caattgcttt atctaaacca ggtcttttac tttttgaacc actcatatgg
     4321 tcattaaata tcttttcaca accatatgta tttaatcgat cctcctgtaa atttaaattt
     4381 tgtaatccag ttgaaactct tgcataacct attttcaaaa tacaaacctc ctatatacat
     4441 cttcagtgta ccataactta attacaaggt cttttatgaa catagatttt ttgttgggtt
     4501 tttgaacaca taatcctatg taattcttac ttatttagac ataaaagaag agtgtacaga
     4561 aaaagg
//
LOCUS       Saureus-HT20040853contig_25         1520 bp    DNA     linear   UNK 
DEFINITION  Contig Saureus-HT20040853contig_25 from Staphylococcus aureus
            HT2004083
ACCESSION   unknown
FEATURES             Location/Qualifiers
     source          1..1520
                     /mol_type="genomic DNA"
                     /db_xref="taxon: 1280"
                     /genome_md5=""
                     /project="stegger_1280"
                     /genome_id="1280.795"
                     /organism="Staphylococcus aureus HT2004083"
     CDS             66..179
                     /translation="MKEMIESGKIKIEINPEKQNRHSLGHRLYEEYKKRIC"
                     /product="hypothetical protein"
     CDS             176..430
                     /translation="MKGKQTPSYTLLKNDELNKMLNQKFGTGRLIIENEKKWKNKEII
                     NFGQIIGKYYIDGKFIETKWGTVHYSKTGSHIIPNGKEGK"
                     /product="hypothetical protein"
     CDS             430..624
                     /translation="MKLWTYIGKKVMIELTNGQKFIGEVTNYDDEIDNESGEDSIHLD
                     DGIDLYDFDESQIKYIEVLK"
                     /product="FIG01107943: hypothetical protein"
     CDS             1081..1347
                     /translation="MLHNHPGQSGFSEYDLFTFFKHPSIKSMTIVTNKGQVKFITKSD
                     RFQGKIVSKFCAKFFTHINIINDSHIEKLLKKLYSINMIKYKVR"
                     /product="FIG01107854: hypothetical protein"
     CDS             1344..1481
                     /translation="MILIMIDSQLDGNVTVKELSESFKELVEEFERIEKANKNSNSKD
                     K"
                     /product="hypothetical protein transposon-related"
BASE COUNT      634 a    151 c    250 g    414 t    71 others
ORIGIN      
        1 agcgtgaagg taaatatcaa gtagaagtaa aagaagcaaa attacaggaa aaagctaaaa
       61 accagatgaa agaaatgatt gaaagtggta aaataaaaat agaaataaat cctgaaaaac
      121 agaatagaca ttctttaggt catagactat acgaagaata taaaaaaaga atttgttgaa
      181 aggaaaacaa acaccgagtt atacactact aaaaaatgat gaattaaata aaatgctaaa
      241 tcaaaaattt ggcactggac ggttgattat tgaaaatgaa aaaaaatgga aaaataaaga
      301 aataattaat tttggtcaaa ttataggaaa atattacata gatggaaaat ttatagaaac
      361 taaatggggt actgttcatt attccaaaac tggtagtcat attattccaa atggaaagga
      421 aggtaagtaa tgaagttatg gacttacatt ggtaaaaaag taatgatcga gttaactaat
      481 gggcaaaaat ttattggaga agttacaaat tatgacgatg aaatagataa cgaaagtgga
      541 gaagattcta tacatttaga tgacggaata gatttatatg attttgatga aagccaaatc
      601 aaatatattg aagttttaaa ataagtatac ttttgtaaga aacgaatgtg gtgctatttt
      661 tatacacttt tttaaccttc caatgtgaag gttattttta ttgtccaaaa cgtgctgatg
      721 acattttaaa agcaagtatg gaatatcagt cgacagacta taaacggagg tatatctcat
      781 ggaaaaaaat gaaagtaata ttaccgatgt aactcagaac gaagagcaac tagacaacag
      841 tgatgaacaa tcacaacaga atgagaaaac attttctcaa gaagaagtat cacaattgat
      901 taaagagcgt atagctagag aacgcaaaaa atcagatgaa cgtattaaag atgccaaaga
      961 aagcaatgat agcaatgaag tagcttattt attacnnnnn nnnnnnnnnn nnnnnnnnnn
     1021 nnnnnnnnnn nnnnnnnnnn nnnnnnnnnn nnnnnnnnnn nnnnnnagaa ttcaattgtt
     1081 atgttacata accatcctgg tcaatcagga ttttcagaat atgatttatt tacatttttt
     1141 aagcatccat caataaaatc aatgacaatc gttactaata agggacaagt aaaatttatt
     1201 accaagtcag ataggtttca aggtaaaata gtgagtaaat tttgtgctaa attttttacg
     1261 catattaata tcattaatga tagccatatt gaaaaattat tgaaaaaact ttatagtata
     1321 aatatgatta aatataaagt gagatgattt taattatgat tgattcacaa ttagatggaa
     1381 atgtaactgt aaaagaattg agtgaatctt ttaaagaatt agttgaagaa tttgaacgca
     1441 tagaaaaagc gaataagaat tcaaattcaa aagataaata gcatcctttc tacacagata
     1501 aagagaaagc ggtgctgttt
//
LOCUS       Saureus-HT20040853contig_24         1122 bp    DNA     linear   UNK 
DEFINITION  Contig Saureus-HT20040853contig_24 from Staphylococcus aureus
            HT2004083
ACCESSION   unknown
FEATURES             Location/Qualifiers
     source          1..1122
                     /mol_type="genomic DNA"
                     /db_xref="taxon: 1280"
                     /genome_md5=""
                     /project="stegger_1280"
                     /genome_id="1280.795"
                     /organism="Staphylococcus aureus HT2004083"
     CDS             333..965
                     /translation="MLCESKVINKNPKYRIIKYESEYLMIDLASNRIVFFFPFINWLI
                     PKTYIKITKNDYEKLNIVKPVKNKSIGWTIFAGIVLLGGTVRRNTYLFDFQLEELIVW
                     SSCFIGFLGIIFFYCYLNKKLTLNIYNESKNNELKLRLLPSFKNICFTIFYYLFTGFM
                     SYGAFYLLVFENVQNLILYVSWLFMTMLFMFMNMHSIIDKKVHIFLKSNK"
                     /product="repetative hypothetical protein ,
                     fig|282458.1.peg.574 homolog"
BASE COUNT      406 a    108 c    157 g    436 t    15 others
ORIGIN      
        1 ataccaacac taaaaaattt ttgtttcaca ttgttcggat atgttttttt aattttttgg
       61 acagtggttt tctcatatgc tctattatca atgagttatc aaaacataat agtatatttt
      121 gcttgnnnnn nnnnnnnnnn tgaatatagc tttaattata gataaaaaca ttcatgtcat
      181 acttaaaaat taaatggtgg taataaattg agattaatga tatgcaaata acaatgaata
      241 aaatttttaa tgatagtaag ttgataatat tttaatgtct tttgaagtat cgaaaaatgt
      301 attacagata aaatcaaatg gaagtggaga taatgctttg cgaatctaaa gttattaata
      361 aaaatcctaa atatcgaata atcaaatacg aaagtgaata cttaatgatt gatttagcaa
      421 gtaataggat tgttttcttc tttccattta ttaactggct cataccgaaa acatatatca
      481 aaatcactaa gaatgattat gaaaaattaa atattgtcaa accagttaaa aataaatcga
      541 taggatggac tatattcgcg ggtattgtgt tacttggtgg tacagtaaga agaaatactt
      601 atttatttga ttttcaatta gaagaactaa ttgtttggag cagctgtttc attgggtttt
      661 tagggattat atttttttat tgttatctaa ataagaaatt aacattaaat atttataatg
      721 aaagtaaaaa taatgaactt aaattaagat tattaccttc ctttaaaaat atttgtttca
      781 caatttttta ttacctattt actggtttca tgtcttatgg ggcattttac ttgttggtgt
      841 ttgaaaatgt acaaaattta atcttatatg tttcttggct tttcatgact atgctattta
      901 tgtttatgaa catgcattca attatagata aaaaagtaca tatattctta aagtctaata
      961 aatagttaca aatttagtta gttttcaatt gtaaattagg ggtggtaaac agtgctttgt
     1021 gaatctaaac aaatttataa aaatcctaaa tatcgagtta ttagatataa taatcaatat
     1081 ttcatggtcg atttagtgag tacttggatt acttattttt tt
//
LOCUS       Saureus-HT20040853contig_33          709 bp    DNA     linear   UNK 
DEFINITION  Contig Saureus-HT20040853contig_33 from Staphylococcus aureus
            HT2004083
ACCESSION   unknown
FEATURES             Location/Qualifiers
     source          1..709
                     /mol_type="genomic DNA"
                     /db_xref="taxon: 1280"
                     /genome_md5=""
                     /project="stegger_1280"
                     /genome_id="1280.795"
                     /organism="Staphylococcus aureus HT2004083"
BASE COUNT      163 a    137 c    108 g    301 t
ORIGIN      
        1 tattaacatt gatatcaaga ccctctcttg ataaattaag gctgttgaca atatcggttt
       61 tatctacttt atctcgcata ttttggataa gaaggtttat ttctctatta ccgttaatat
      121 caattttatc agcatttaat ctaataccac gtggccccac atttaaagct tgagccactc
      181 cgttatcatc atatctgatt gttgttccat ctgtaacgtt ttggacaatc tcgtttaata
      241 tatttgaaag tgtacgattg gttgcattaa actcttcttt agtagttctt aatttgattt
      301 ccttaccatt ttgtataatt tgagaaccat agcgagtcag tgttctcctc tgtgcatctg
      361 tgctttcttt gaccttgttg tctgtataag cattagcttt cttttcagcg tttctagcct
      421 ttagttctgc gttttgtttt gcctcttcaa gtttagcttg agcatcttgt atagcgcgtt
      481 gctcttcttc cgaaatttta ccatcagcat acgcttgcga ttccttctct ttaagattat
      541 cttgagcatc aatgtatgat tttaaagctt cttgcgcttc ttgatttgct tgttcaatac
      601 ttgctttaat ctcaggatta ttggacaaat cacttaactg gtcatcagta tattgttttt
      661 gttcttccaa tccgtttcga tattcgttta acgtaacttt atctttgat
//
LOCUS       Saureus-HT20040853contig_14         1701 bp    DNA     linear   UNK 
DEFINITION  Contig Saureus-HT20040853contig_14 from Staphylococcus aureus
            HT2004083
ACCESSION   unknown
FEATURES             Location/Qualifiers
     source          1..1701
                     /mol_type="genomic DNA"
                     /db_xref="taxon: 1280"
                     /genome_md5=""
                     /project="stegger_1280"
                     /genome_id="1280.795"
                     /organism="Staphylococcus aureus HT2004083"
     CDS             889..1371
                     /translation="MEFIQSTLFSNVVAFLALGLSAYSIFYTRSQNKFSFVISDLNFY
                     YENNFVELNFVVANDSSRTHTLEELIFLDKNKNVLTPINVVLESDEYSSFGIYNPSYL
                     HAPIDKQLDKPEVMIANSSSEFLYKFELEPAFIKIVSNQRINKLKKYKLISTDSYEHN
                     "
                     /product="ORF029"
     CDS             complement(1472..1651)
                     /translation="MEQTIKQFLEFRKQFTPAQWHEINRIIDGQFSKKAAELRLDDQD
                     VEVIKNIITQQKIMK"
                     /product="ORF100"
BASE COUNT      475 a    271 c    271 g    650 t    34 others
ORIGIN      
        1 tgcgttgaat cattgcaatc tcttttgcag tgtctagtgt gagtgcgtgg tctaaataat
       61 taatagcgtt accttgagct gttactcttt tttgagtaag agctgtataa tcaatatttt
      121 cttcaaagcc ataattaatc attctttcaa accaatcgtt atatcttgtc ttannnnnnn
      181 nnnnnnnnnn nnnnnnnnnn nnnnnnntga atattgaaca tttctccgat gttcgatttt
      241 gtttgtaatg cttgcattct atttctcctt tacattagcg atatcaactt gtagtgcatc
      301 gcatattttt tttactgtga ggaaaccggg gtttttaacc tctgtttcga tagatcgaat
      361 tgtcgagttt tgtaattccg ttagcttcgc tagttgatag cgtgttatcc ccttttcttc
      421 tctcaattct tttaagttca gcatcttacc actccttatt gtccataacg atatttcgtt
      481 atataattaa tccaacccca ctacattggg aggtgatttc cttgcttatg cgaggtttta
      541 aatcatcctg tggttttata ggttagtaag tctaaattag aacatcgttt gttgtgttcc
      601 acagtcaacc aagagacgtt aactagggta tgcgtactag aaggtagtaa cttttaggac
      661 gctagacttt gacggaaaac ctaagcacca tacagggctg gggacgatac cagcaaaaat
      721 tgtgctgtta gtcgtagtaa ttagaaccga acaaaatttc cgtaacacat accttctacg
      781 acaaggtgtg tgttttttat tggaaacaac atgtttgtaa tgcttgcata atatttatgc
      841 tcctttcgtg tataatgttg ttatcaaata tttaaggtgg ttattcttat ggaattcata
      901 caatctactt tgttttcaaa cgttgtagct tttctagctt taggtctatc tgcatactca
      961 attttttata ctcgttctca aaataagttc agttttgtta ttagcgatct taatttctac
     1021 tatgaaaata attttgtaga attaaatttt gtcgtcgcta atgactcgtc tagaactcat
     1081 actttagaag aattaatatt tttagataaa aacaaaaatg ttttaacacc tattaacgta
     1141 gtattggaat ctgatgaata ttcatctttc ggtatatata atccaagtta tttgcatgct
     1201 ccaatcgata aacaattaga taaaccagaa gttatgatag ctaattcgtc atcagagttt
     1261 ttatataaat tcgaattaga acctgcgttt ataaagattg tttctaatca acgaataaac
     1321 aaacttaaaa agtataagtt aatctctacc gattcttacg agcataatta atatcgctaa
     1381 attcatgaaa aagtgaattg ctagtagtgt gttggtcagc atcattttgt atcttccttt
     1441 cgtgattttt gaataacttt tattcaaatt gttacttcat aatcttttgt tgagtaataa
     1501 tatttttaat aacctcaaca tcttggtcgt cgagtcgtag ctcggcggct tttttactaa
     1561 attgtccgtc aataattctg ttgatttcgt gccactgtgc gggtgtgaat tgctttctaa
     1621 attctaaaaa ttgtttgatt gtttgttcca tttgttgttc ctcctattaa gatgtttgtt
     1681 taaatttcaa attgactaat a
//
LOCUS       Saureus-HT20040853contig_3        14937 bp    DNA     linear   UNK 
DEFINITION  Contig Saureus-HT20040853contig_3 from Staphylococcus aureus
            HT2004083
ACCESSION   unknown
FEATURES             Location/Qualifiers
     source          1..14937
                     /mol_type="genomic DNA"
                     /db_xref="taxon: 1280"
                     /genome_md5=""
                     /project="stegger_1280"
                     /genome_id="1280.795"
                     /organism="Staphylococcus aureus HT2004083"
     CDS             complement(735..2183)
                     /translation="MTIYTQEINNTKFSKTANNDFLISNVEQLLKEEVLLSLISKHKT
                     EQVPRLEMLEDYYLNRNTDILTDNRRINDYSDKADHRAVHNYAKYVTRFIVGYLTGNP
                     ITITHKDEITNEKLVDLNKINDADATNSDLALNLSIYGRAYEIVYRDTDDKDTFKLLD
                     SKSTFVVYDTSLDKNMIAGVRYFNVKDFDNTPIQKIEIYTTNKIYYIEVRGGSFNSID
                     EIPHYYNDVPIIEYLNDQFKQGDFENVISLIDLYDQAQSDTANYMTDLNDALLAIVGD
                     IEIDGEEAKKFRQANMVHVRPSINVNGSEGKADVKYIYKQYDVNGSEAYKTRLQKDIH
                     KYTNTPDLSDENFSGVQSGESMKYKLFGLEQVRAIKERLFKKGLMKRYKLLFNLLNLT
                     GIHKYDYSLIDITFTPNLPKSLSESIQAFNALNGGVSEETRLKILPIIDNPFEEMKKI
                     ANEQDKLKSLSENSSIKGAFSHDKELTDIDVG"
                     /product="Phage portal"
     CDS             complement(2196..2657)
                     /translation="MKIDIENKKLYIISEYVKKGMLNDEIAKLIKNLGFSKEVISADS
                     AEQKSIAEIRKHGIGRIKPAIKGKDSIMAGIQFISQFEIIVDERCFKTIEELDNYTWK
                     KDKNTGEYYNEPVDTYNHCIDAIRYSVCNLIFKDKKTENKIDDLTRIRNMF"
                     /product="Phage terminase, large subunit"
     CDS             complement(2696..3469)
                     /translation="MTTIKINIKEPNKIFNKNIFEIINDYSHFTEVHYGGGSSGKSHG
                     VVQKVVLKALKKWKYPRKVLWLRKVQATITDSLFEDVRSCLISFKIWDLCKWNKTDNK
                     VVLPNGATFLFKGLDNPEKIKSIKAVSDIVMEEASEFTLDDYTQLTLRLRERKHESKQ
                     IFLMFNPVSKLNWVYKYFFANGVQMEGVLIRQSSYKDNKFLDKMTKNNLEELANRNPA
                     YYKIYALGEFATLDKLVFQNMKNESSILMKLDTYHLILV"
                     /product="Phage terminase, large subunit"
     CDS             complement(3456..3884)
                     /translation="MARIELYEKLDIVNKLGLVEGWKRDGLTDEQIARNLGVSKHTLI
                     KWKKNIPDFLDAIKKGKEVSDYELENALHKRAVGYYYEEETVTNKGEVVKIKKYEHAN
                     PTSLIFALKNRLPHKYRDKVEQEITNRNIEINIGDYVDDD"
                     /product="hypothetical protein"
     CDS             complement(4037..4525)
                     /translation="MKDLLIEYRKTRLCVLNKIKSLEYKVDEEDKLSIYKDILKDIDY
                     TIEWLTCGHEPGNYNAIDRSQCYLVDNDVINKAFSESMYKKNSDVEYNDIINDVNNKV
                     SYALMKLTPKELECFIMVKCEGLTYKESASLLNLKIGSVQNYIKRAEIKIKNELETNL
                     FI"
                     /product="prophage LambdaBa01, positive control factor
                     Xpf, putative"
     CDS             complement(4802..5266)
                     /translation="MKSIATLEAEQYLYDSLIIDKMGMCGCHEVVIGRKPLTHGREIV
                     DFLTYDTRNIFRAYEIKVTKADLKSSAKLSFVGHYNYLVLPRNLYEELKYTDLSSILK
                     QENVGIVIIGEGIIRKSGRKTLTMGDNVMLMDSLNCALNRENVKIRRGKRSS"
                     /product="hypothetical protein"
     CDS             complement(5300..5830)
                     /translation="MTNSLTIDELIGKVEQWSVDRNINHASPLKQFDKLVEEHGVLVR
                     GLNKQDMQLIKDSIGDMLVVLIIMMQQIKGNIKLALSLSDFGEGEVNTLNYIKSLFYL
                     GEKLEDFMSDNNNGNLFSEIQTLITNITYLLKETAYKNSSDLRTCLAHAYDEIKNRKG
                     KMIDGKFVKYSDLKCD"
                     /product="hypothetical protein"
     CDS             complement(5823..6134)
                     /translation="MKTYPALAFEHKDESGVYIGEFDGWCQDLDEAILFANKDGSKPD
                     KKKAKEIFLREEKNLSDILKERYGEDAIQNYRPSEWFKTCNLVDVEISEEKFKELLNN
                     D"
                     /product="hypothetical protein"
     CDS             complement(6140..6298)
                     /translation="MKKFNVQITYTGMIEETIEAESLEEAENEAHDIARMEVPFDCDE
                     YEIIVEEE"
                     /product="ORF079"
     CDS             complement(6313..6603)
                     /translation="MLRQNNICEDASTNRQYTLRKNKSLIKQFFDSKQYLYQADRKVA
                     HVHVVNDIYLIHGHHKTMFKGVKKKFNNKLEFASYIESNELYFEKAKQLSLF"
                     /product="Phage protein"
     CDS             complement(6604..7518)
                     /translation="MAGWIKIHRKIIDHWIWTDSKRLKWWMDLLLLTNHSDKKVMLGG
                     KLVVLKRGSFHTSELKLSERWNVSRNTVRNYLNALEKDTMITTKKTKNGTTIIVHNYG
                     IYQDNDDYKKQKTEQLSEQQNEQKNEQQSEQKKDNRLNRTLNKTKELKNIKNDKNVKN
                     MKKEKKNYKVFDFFQENGFGFITQYIVEDINYYLDAFCQDSDEILIAALKIAKDRNKV
                     NWGYAKSILNSWLQMNLSNYDQIKAYEAQYKAKKKMQNKQKENYKSKEKTPSWLTNQN
                     QNTAVEVDEEFEKDRAEFLKKLNAHWGD"
                     /product="phage protein"
     CDS             complement(7532..8080)
                     /translation="MKIRGRAQYIQETNQEAFLKGGDFLGAGEFTVKVKAIEVNDMEG
                     RYFTIVFENNEHKEFRHNQFVPPFQQDYQEKQYIELLSRLGIKLNLPDLTFDTDQLIN
                     KIGTIVLKNKFNEEQGKYFVRLSYVKVWNKGDEVVNKPEPKTDEMKQIEQQANGKQTP
                     MSQQSNLFANAPIEINDDDLPF"
                     /product="Single stranded DNA-binding protein,
                     phage-associated"
     CDS             8151..8834
                     /translation="MQHKIYLLDTFGKGLGQYEIKIPNHCPWCKSNIRPNLLSQTQID
                     TSNIEWPVSFILQCPSCHKHFLQIYKVKLSKNRSILELEKDNEKPMPKNSFEYPSEIN
                     EISKEFNNIITQSSNAESLGYNHLAGIGYRKAIEFLVKDYLIVLKNEDRDSVSKRPLN
                     QCISSIDNDRIQKLAKAATWIGNDETHYVRKHIDKDVQDLKSFLHALTSLVSLEIVIS
                     KAENFICNS"
                     /product="hypothetical phage protein"
     CDS             complement(8831..8992)
                     /translation="MKNIQIKHQPPEVVDVVHLIKIVCLKGDGIDEPIRRVERYYEIN
                     GGFLFEKDY"
                     /product="hypothetical protein"
     CDS             complement(9019..9798)
                     /translation="MAGKTIQGVDILRQLGVKDISKQNANKFYKFAIYGRFGTGKTTF
                     LTKDNNALVLDINEDGTTVTEDGAVVQIKNYEHFRTVIQLLPKVIEQLRENGKQIDVV
                     VIETIQKLRDITIENVMKGKIKKPTFNDWGECASRIVSIYRYISKLQEQYQFHLAISG
                     HEGINKDKDDEGSTINPTITIEAQDQIRKAIISQSDVLARMTIEENEQDGEKSYQYVL
                     NAEPSDLFETKIRHASNITISSKKFVNPSINDVVQAIRNGN"
                     /product="Hypothetical protein, phi-ETA orf17 homolog [SA
                     bacteriophages 11, Mu50B]"
     CDS             complement(9799..10335)
                     /translation="MNELQARELETFEQDDRFQVTDLNSANWVFKKLDAITTKENEIN
                     ELASSEIERINLWRDKEIEKLQSNKEYLQSLVIEYFRIEKEKDKKFKLNTPYGKVTSR
                     KGAKVIQVSNENKVIEQLEQRGLNDYVKLTKKLSQSEIKKDFNVTENGTLIDVNGEIL
                     EGVRIIEKPTSYTVKVGE"
                     /product="FIG01109301: hypothetical protein"
     CDS             complement(10340..10606)
                     /translation="MKNDANEKMFVLYQQLFDEFKKTNENCLLEIEQTPTSQIIINFL
                     HYHDSYKTNNKLLQILEVYPESHERMKNYIISVMRGQILVKKGV"
                     /product="Bacteriophage"
     CDS             complement(10596..10913)
                     /translation="MKNEFKNMSRQEIIDVIKEKSDSLRATIEGVKDQTDFDISINLQ
                     LLMSNGKTDNNAFFVDVLDATESHIVGFGLKSKSFSVISKATAMYTLLELVSNEDDDN
                     NEE"
                     /product="hypothetical protein"
     CDS             complement(11000..11161)
                     /translation="MSNTYKSYIIAVLCFTVLAICLMPFLYFTTAWVIAASTGIAIFI
                     FYDEYFFRE"
                     /product="ORF101"
     CDS             complement(11332..11613)
                     /translation="MKNICIEINNDYLNGLVQKKIDEILSTYKRQVATVDIKDLVEIT
                     GLSKATLIQRIVCEPEIVAVTRRVGTRVLYLYPQVLDAYQTLINRIGGH"
                     /product="hypothetical protein"
     CDS             complement(11638..11874)
                     /translation="MKSTFDYNLLMDRMNEYRYSQNSLANAIPISRTSINHKLKGKNL
                     FTQWEIKRICELLDIPPNKVGQYFFKVKVRKTVQ"
                     /product="hypothetical protein within a prophage"
     CDS             12036..12401
                     /translation="MNSFKERLREAITAKNMSQSELSRLTGIGRNSISDYLKGKYEAK
                     QDKIYIIAKVLNVSEAWLLGYDVSSERPTDEERHLNQNEQIIAAHIKDDVTDEEMKEI
                     VNFIEYIKSKRNTNSNSDK"
                     /product="Phage repressor"
     CDS             12943..13638
                     /translation="MQQESTSWYKQEWCIVLSLLFLFPLGLFLMWKFSKWPSLVRTII
                     TVVIAVIALASITYIGEVQMIKPYVANLDSSSESNKSDSITDKDEENHEKAKEQTNGN
                     YQEWFDTITKGTSDSSTTSSSSSIDDSITRDQKAALKQAEFYSEHLHLSKQDIYHQLI
                     SEYGGKFPKDDAQYAIDHLKADYNKNALESAKSYAKTLNMSTREIYDQLISEYGGRFT
                     PSEAQYAIDHLDK"
                     /product="hypothetical protein"
     CDS             13692..14819
                     /translation="MASFEKRGNKWRYKVQYKDSLGTKKIISKSGFRTKAEAKKAALE
                     VELNIKNGYKENMNYTLEKWLDYYLETWRKDKVNDSTYNIELYSKKRLLDIYDPNINI
                     KNITPSMHQKFINTLIQRGYSKSTLSKTHHLMKRAMERAKYDRIIYFNPCDGISLQHK
                     NLKEKVKAKYLPSDKINLFLEMVKKRDIYQYFLFRTLIETGIRIGEANALNWNDYDKK
                     LKTLSITKSYDQKRKKFGTTKNKENRIIFISDKLAKELFKLRTLQNANKIANSELYYT
                     DYDFMFCNEFGDPLPRSTTHNTMKYVTGKILGKGNELSIHKLRHTHATLLLESNVPMK
                     VIQERLGHKSEFITSNIYSHVTEKMNNTAKENFEKYIRDIF"
                     /product="integrase XerD family protein"
BASE COUNT     4768 a   2585 c   1910 g   5674 t
ORIGIN      
        1 cgccatcttc accaagttct tttaaatatg ttaacttttg tgattctgct tgaacccttg
       61 ccgattcagt gactaacaat ctactggcgt tataagtcgt tgattgcgtt ttctttttaa
      121 acagtggtac aaattcattt ggatgtcgac cacgaatcag tacatggcta gttacctgtt
      181 ctacctcttt ttgtaccaat gccatatctt tccataatct ctgtgaccat gtcacacctt
      241 taaagttact attaaccact gcttttactt cagcatcatc tatctttaca tgttcaccta
      301 aaatatgtgc ttgtctttct acttctctat ccacagcttc aactaagtga tcttctagtt
      361 tactttgaag attcaatcca gtatctctga caattaagtc aagctgttgc tttaataatt
      421 gctctcgtga aatcttcatt gttaagttat ataactttaa taaacgattt gcttctccac
      481 taaagtcttt acgtcgaaca tacattttag ctttatgtct aaataccttt acgtcaaacg
      541 catcagcatt tttcttaact tctaacatta ttaatccagc agtggttgca tatttggcat
      601 aaaatgccaa taattcttta gcaatttctg catacatctg caaaataatt cgttctatct
      661 cagttgttgc ttgtgcatcc gcttgtactt cactttgtat gacattttga gctcgttcta
      721 gccaatattt tgaattatcc gacatcaata tcagtcaatt ctttatcgtg gctaaatgcc
      781 cccttaattg atgaattttc actaagtgat tttaatttat cctgttcatt agcaattttt
      841 ttcatttctt caaatggatt atctataatc ggcaatattt taagtcttgt ttcttcagat
      901 acaccgccat ttaacgcatt aaaagcttga atcgattccg ataaagattt aggtagatta
      961 ggggtaaatg ttatatctat taaagaataa tcatatttat gtatgcctgt taaattaagc
     1021 agattaaata ataatttata acgtttcatt agtccttttt taaacagacg ttctttaata
     1081 gctctcactt gctctaaacc aaacaatttg tatttcattg attccccaga ttgaactcca
     1141 ctgaaatttt catcacttaa atctggtgta tttgtatatt tgtgaatatc tttttgcaat
     1201 cttgttttat atgcttcaga accattaaca tcatactgct tataaatata tttaacgtct
     1261 gcttttcctt ctgagccatt cacattgatg ctaggtctaa catgcaccat attagcttgt
     1321 cgaaactttt tagcttcttc tccatcgatt tctatatcac caacaatcgc taacaatgca
     1381 tcatttaggt cagtcatata atttgctgta tctgattgtg cttgatcata caaatcaatt
     1441 aaagaaatga cattttcaaa gtcaccttgt ttaaattgat cgtttaaata ttcaatgatt
     1501 ggcacatcat tatagtaatg aggtatttca tcgatagaat tgaaagaacc acctcttact
     1561 tcaatgtaat aaattttatt tgttgtatat atttcaattt tctgtattgg tgtattgtca
     1621 aaatctttaa cattaaagta tctaacacct gctatcatat ttttatcaag tgaagtgtca
     1681 tatacaacaa atgtactttt actatctaat aatttgaatg tatctttatc atcagtatct
     1741 ctataaacaa tttcatacgc tcgaccataa atagatagat ttaaagctaa atcactattt
     1801 gtagcatctg catcattgat tttgttaagg tcaactaatt tttcatttgt gatttcgtct
     1861 ttatgtgtaa ttgttatagg attaccagtt aaataaccga ctataaagcg tgtgacatac
     1921 ttagcataat tatgtactgc tctatggtca gctttatcac tataatcatt tattcttcgg
     1981 ttatcagtta aaatatctgt attcctattc aaataataat cttctaacat ttctaatctt
     2041 ggtacttgtt cagttttatg cttacttatc aaactaagta atacttcttc ttttaataac
     2101 tgttctacat tactgattaa aaaatcatta tttgctgttt tagagaactt tgtgttgtta
     2161 atttcttggg tgtaaatcgt catcagttca cttccttaga acatgtttct aatccttgtt
     2221 aaatcatcta ttttattttc agttttctta tctttaaaaa ttaaattaca tacagaatag
     2281 cgaatcgcat ctatgcaatg attatatgta tctacaggtt cgttatagta ttcgccggta
     2341 tttttatctt ttttccatgt atagttatct aattcttcaa tagttttaaa acatcgttca
     2401 tcaactataa tttcaaattg actaataaat tgaattccgg ccataatgct atctttacct
     2461 ttgattgcag gtttaattct tcctatacca tgctttctaa tctcagctat acttttttgt
     2521 tcagctgaat cagcacttat cacttcttta ctaaatccta aatttttaat aagtttagct
     2581 atttcatcgt tcaacattcc ttttttcaca tattctgaaa taatatagag cttcttattt
     2641 tcaatatcaa ttttcaaatg tatcaatgca ctaggatcat taatgtatcc aaaatctaaa
     2701 ccaaaataag atggtaagtg tctaatttca tcagtattga tgattcgttt ttcatatttt
     2761 ggaaaactaa tttatctaat gtagcaaact ctcctaacgc atatattttg taataggctg
     2821 gatttctgtt cgctaattct tctagattat tcttagtcat tttgtccaaa aatttattat
     2881 ccttataact tgattgccta atcaagaccc cctccatttg cacaccattt gcaaaaaagt
     2941 atttataaac ccaatttaat ttagaaacag ggttaaacat caaaaatatt tgtttactct
     3001 catgtttacg ttcccttaaa cgtaatgtta attgtgtata atcatctaat gtaaattcag
     3061 atgcttcttc catcacaata tctgaaacag ctttaatgga ctttattttc tcaggattat
     3121 ctaaaccttt aaataaaaaa gtagcgccat ttggtagcac tactttattg tcggttttat
     3181 tccatttgca taagtcccat attttgaagg aaattaaaca acttctcaca tcttcaaata
     3241 agctatcagt aatagttgct tgtacttttc taagccataa tactttccta ggatatttcc
     3301 atttttttaa tgcttttaat actacttttt gtacaactcc atgtgactta ccactagatc
     3361 caccaccata atgaacttca gtaaaatgtg agtaatcatt gataatttca aatatatttt
     3421 tattaaatat cttgtttggt tccttaatat taatcttaat cgtcgtcaac gtagtcacct
     3481 atgtttattt cgatattgcg atttgtaatt tcttgttcaa ccttatctct atatttatgg
     3541 ggtaatctat ttttgagagc gaatattagt gatgtaggat tagcatgttc atatttcttg
     3601 atttttacta cttcaccttt attagtaact gtttcttctt cgtaataata gccaaccgct
     3661 cttttatgaa gtgcattctc taattcataa tctgatacct ctttgccctt ttttatggcg
     3721 tctagaaagt ctggtatatt ctttttccat ttaattaaag tatgtttgga aacacctaaa
     3781 tttctagcaa tttgctcatc tgttaaacca tcgcgcttcc aaccttctac taaacctaat
     3841 ttatttacta tatccaactt ttcataaagt tctattctag ccaactatta tcacacaccc
     3901 ttacgctaat tgctttaaaa ttaaatttaa aaagcctatc taagacatat ctcagatagg
     3961 caataaaaat tggaggagac caaaacaaag attaattaat cttctacata tgtatcaaac
     4021 ataagacaaa aaatcactat ataaataaat ttgtttcaag ttcatttttt attttaattt
     4081 cagctctttt aatatagttt tgcacactac ctattttcaa atttaataaa ctagcagatt
     4141 ctttataagt aagcccctca catttgacca taataaaaca ctctagttct ttaggtgtta
     4201 acttcatcaa tgcgtagctt actttattat taacatcatt aattatatca ttgtattcaa
     4261 catctgaatt ctttttatac attgattcac taaaagcctt attgatcaca tcattatcta
     4321 ctaagtagca ttgacttcta tctattgcgt tataattgcc aggttcgtgt ccacatgtta
     4381 accattcaat tgtataatca atgtctttta atatatcttt gtaaatactt aatttatcct
     4441 cttcatctac tttatattca agtgatttta ttttattgag tacgcaaagt ctcgttttcc
     4501 tatattcaat tagcaagtct ttcatgatgt atctcctcga tgtaagcatt aataaaaagt
     4561 ctaatggcta attacgtttt aaataaatat cgagttctat taattcgata aatataatta
     4621 ttaaaaatat tgttaatata tactcgataa aattaaatcc aaatcctaat gtgattgcga
     4681 gacttaaaca aacagtaaat aatagaattg caatcattct gatataatta ttaacgatat
     4741 atttgcatgt ataaaataaa attattgtta aaatcataaa tgttaagttc aataaaatca
     4801 ttcatgatga cctctttcct cttctaatct ttacattctc tctatttaac gcgcagttca
     4861 aactatccat gagcataacg ttatctccca ttgttaatgt ttttctacca gatttacgta
     4921 taatgccctc acctataatg acaatgccta cattttcttg ttttagaatt gaactcaaat
     4981 ccgtgtattt caattcttca tataggtttc taggtaaaac caagtaatta taatgaccta
     5041 caaaagacaa tttagctgaa ctctttaaat ctgcttttgt tactttaatt tcatatgctc
     5101 taaaaatatt tctagtatca taggttaaaa agtccacgat ttcacgccca tgtgtgagag
     5161 gcttacgccc aatgactacc tcatgacatc cacacattcc cattttgtct atgatcagtg
     5221 aatcatataa atattgttcc gcttctaagg ttgctattga cttcattttt gcaacacctc
     5281 atcaaatctt agtagcattt taatcgcatt ttaaatctga gtattttacg aatttaccat
     5341 caatcatttt gcctttcctg tttttgattt catcataggc atgtgctaaa catgttctta
     5401 aatcggagct atttttatat gccgtttctt taagtaaata ggtaatgttt gtaatcaaag
     5461 tttgaatttc actaaacaaa ttgccattat tattatcaga cataaaatct tctagttttt
     5521 cacctaagta aaatagtgat ttaatataat ttaaagtatt aacctcacct tcaccgaaat
     5581 cagataggct taacgctaat ttaatattgc ctttaatttg ttgcatcatg attattaata
     5641 caaccaacat gtcacctata ctatctttaa ttaattgcat atcttgttta tttaatcctc
     5701 gtactagtac tccatgttct tcgaccaact tatcaaactg ctttaagggg cttgcatgat
     5761 ttatattacg atcaacactc cattgttcta cttttccaat taattcatca atagttaatg
     5821 aattagtcat tattaagcaa ctccttaaat ttttcttcac taatttcaac atctactaaa
     5881 ttacatgttt taaaccattc acttggtctg taattttgaa ttgcatcttc tccgtaacgt
     5941 tcctttaaga tatcactcaa attcttttct tccctcaaaa agatttcttt agctttcttt
     6001 ttatccggtt tactgccatc tttatttgca aatagtattg cctcatctaa atcttggcac
     6061 cacccatcaa attcaccaat gtatacgcct gattcgtctt tatgttcaaa tgctaatgct
     6121 ggatatgttt tcattattcc tattcctcct ctacaataat ttcatattca tcacaatcaa
     6181 atggtacttc cattctcgca atatcatgtg cctcattttc tgcttcttct aaactttcag
     6241 cctcgatagt ctcttcaatc atgccagtgt atgtgatttg aacattaaat tttttcatct
     6301 tgctgttcct ccttaaaaca aactgagttg ttttgccttt tcgaaataca attcgttgct
     6361 ttcaatgtag ctagcaaatt ctaatttgtt attgaatttc tttttcactc ctttaaacat
     6421 cgttttgtga tgcccgtgaa taagatatat gtcattcact acatgaacat gagcaacttt
     6481 tctatctgct tggtataaat attgtttgct gtcgaaaaat tgtttaatca gacttttatt
     6541 ttttctaagc gtatattgtc gatttgttga tgcatcttca caaatattat tttgtcttaa
     6601 cacctaatca ccccaatgag catttaactt ttttaaaaat tcagccctgt ctttttcaaa
     6661 ttcttcatca acttcgacag ctgtattttg attttgattg gttaaccaac ttggcgtttt
     6721 ttctttagac ttataatttt ctttttgctt attctgcatt tttttcttgg ctttatattg
     6781 agcttcataa gctttaattt gatcgtagtt gcttagattc atttgtaacc aagaatttaa
     6841 aatactttta gcgtaacccc aattaacttt atttctgtct ttagctatct ttagtgcagc
     6901 aatcaaaatt tcatccgaat cttgacaaaa agcatctaga taataattta tgtcttcaac
     6961 aatatactga gtgataaatc caaaaccatt ttcttgaaag aagtcgaaga ctttataatt
     7021 cttcttctcc ttcttcatat tctttacatt cttatcattc tttatattct ttaattcttt
     7081 agtcttgttc agtgttctgt tcagtctatt gtctttcttt tgttcactct gttgttcatt
     7141 cttttgttca ttttgttgtt cacttagttg ttcagtcttt tgttttttat aatcatcatt
     7201 atcttgataa ataccgtagt tatgcactat tatagttgtt ccgttttttg tctttttagt
     7261 ggttatcatg gtgtcttttt ctaacgcatt caaataattt ctaactgtgt ttctagatac
     7321 gttccatcgt tcagataatt ttaattctga tgtatgaaaa gaaccacgct ttaaaacaac
     7381 taatttccca cctaacatta cctttttatc tgaatgattg gttaatagta ataaatccat
     7441 ccaccatttt agtctcttag aatccgtcca aatccaatgg tctataattt tacgatgtat
     7501 ttttatccag ccagccattt aaatcacctc attagaacgg taaatcatcg tcattaattt
     7561 ctataggtgc attagcaaac aagttacttt gctggctcat tggcgtctgt ttcccatttg
     7621 cttgctgttc tatttgtttc atctcatcag ttttaggttc tggtttatta actacttcat
     7681 cgcccttatt ccaaactttt acatatgaaa gtcttacaaa gtatttacct tgttcctcgt
     7741 taaacttatt tttcaacact atagttccga ttttgttaat taattgatca gtgtcaaaag
     7801 ttaaatcagg taagttcaat ttaattccta atctactaag taactcaata tattgttttt
     7861 cttgataatc ttgttggaat ggtgggacaa attgattgtg tctaaattct ttgtgttcat
     7921 tattttcaaa tacaattgtg aagtaacgtc cttccatatc atttacttca atagctttca
     7981 ctttaactgt gaattctcct gcgcctaaga agtcgccacc ttttaaaaat gcctcttgat
     8041 tagtttcttg aatgtattgt gctctacctc taattttcat attttttacc gtcctttaat
     8101 ttaatattgt ataattcatg tattagtaca tttgaaagtg agtgatttag ttgcaacata
     8161 aaatctattt gttagatacc tttggtaaag gattgggaca atacgaaatt aaaattccaa
     8221 atcattgtcc ttggtgtaaa tctaatataa gacccaattt attaagtcaa actcaaattg
     8281 acaccagcaa tatagaatgg cctgtctcat ttatcctaca atgtccgagt tgtcataaac
     8341 atttcttaca aatttataaa gttaaactct ctaaaaacag gagtatttta gaacttgaaa
     8401 aagataacga aaaaccaatg cctaaaaatt cattcgaata tccaagcgaa attaatgaaa
     8461 taagcaaaga gtttaataac atcattaccc agagttcaaa tgcagaaagt ctgggatata
     8521 atcatttagc aggtattgga tatcgtaaag ctattgaatt tttagtaaaa gactacctca
     8581 ttgtattaaa aaacgaagat agagatagtg tttctaaaag accattaaac caatgtattt
     8641 cttctattga caatgataga attcagaaat tagctaaagc tgctacatgg ataggaaatg
     8701 acgaaacaca ttacgttaga aaacatattg ataaggatgt tcaagactta aaaagtttct
     8761 tacacgcttt aacaagctta gtatcattag aaatcgtaat ttccaaagcg gaaaatttta
     8821 tttgcaatag ttaataatct ttttcaaata ggaagccacc atttatttca tagtatcttt
     8881 ctactcttct aataggttca tcaattccat caccttttaa acaaacaatt ttaattaaat
     8941 gcactacatc aactacttct ggtggttgat gttttatttg aatatttttc atgatttttt
     9001 accgccttta gttaatttct agtttccatt tctgattgct tgaaccacat cattaatact
     9061 aggattaacg aattttttac ttgaaattgt tatattgcta gcatgtctta tcttagtctc
     9121 aaataaatct gatggttctg cgttaagtac atattgataa gatttttcgc cgtcttgttc
     9181 attctcttca attgtcattc ttgctaacac gtcagattgg ctaataattg cttttctaat
     9241 ttgatcttgt gcctctatcg tgattgttgg attgatagtg ctaccttcat catctttatc
     9301 tttattgatg ccctcatgcc cgcttatagc aagatgaaat tggtactgtt cttgtaattt
     9361 agaaatatat cgataaatac ttacaattcg cgaagcacac tcgccccaat cattaaatgt
     9421 cggtttttta atctttcctt tcatgacatt ctcaatcgta atatctctca acttctgaat
     9481 agtctctatt actacaacat cgatttgttt gccattttcc ctaagctgtt ctataacttt
     9541 tggtaacaat tgaattactg tcctaaaatg ctcataattt ttgatttgta caactgcacc
     9601 atcttcagtt accgttgtcc catcttcgtt tatatctagt actaaagcat tattatcttt
     9661 ggttaaaaat gtagttttac cagtcccgaa tcttccgtaa atagcgaatt tataaaactt
     9721 attagcattt tgtttgctga tatctttcac acctagttgc cttaagatat caacgccttg
     9781 aatagttttt ccagccatct attctcccac cttaactgtg taagatgttg gtttttcgat
     9841 aattctaacg ccctctaaaa tctcgccatt cacatcaatc aacgtgccat tttcagttac
     9901 attgaaatct ttcttaatct ctgattgact aagttttttt gtcaatttta catagtcatt
     9961 cagtccacgt tgttcaagct gttcaataac tttgttttcg ttactaactt gtatcacttt
    10021 tgcccctttt cgagaggtta ctttgccata tggcgtattt aacttaaatt ttttatcttt
    10081 ctctttttct attctgaaat actcaatcac aagactttga aggtattcct tattactttg
    10141 taatttctca atttctttat cgcgccataa atttatacgt tcgatttcac tgcttgccag
    10201 ttcattaatt tcattctctt ttgttgtaat tgcgtctaac tttttaaaaa cccagttagc
    10261 gctatttaaa tctgtgactt gaaaccggtc atcttgttcg aacgtttcta gttctcgtgc
    10321 ttgtaattca ttcataaaac tatacacctt tcttaactaa tatctgccca cgcattaccg
    10381 atataatata gttcttcatc cgttcatgtg actctggata gacttctaat atctgtaaca
    10441 acttattatt tgttttataa ctatcgtgat aatgtaaaaa attaataata atctgtgagg
    10501 ttggtgtctg ttctatttcc aacaagcagt tttcatttgt tttcttaaac tcatcaaata
    10561 gttgttgata tagaacaaac atcttttcat tagcatcatt cttcattgtt gtcatcatcc
    10621 tcgttagaaa ccaattcaag tagtgtatac atggcggttg cttttgaaat tacgctaaaa
    10681 gatttacttt tcaaaccaaa accaacgata tgactttctg ttgcatccaa cacgtccacg
    10741 aaaaatgcgt tattatctgt ttttccattt gacataagta gttgtaaatt aatacttatg
    10801 tcaaagtccg tttggtcttt tacaccttct atagttgcac gcaaactatc cgatttttct
    10861 ttaattacat ctataatttc ttgtctgctc atgtttttaa attcattttt cattgttgtc
    10921 ttcccccaat attgatatac tttatttgtt aattgttttt taatttctga ttgctaattg
    10981 cctttagcag tcagtttttt tattctctaa aaaaatactc atcatagaaa atgaatattg
    11041 caatgccagt acttgcagca attacccatg ctgttgtgaa gtacaaaaat ggcattaaac
    11101 aaattgctaa gactgtgaag catagcactg ctatgatgta acttttatat gtattagaca
    11161 ttcgcatcct ccctcaatcg tcgattgtgt gtttttaaaa ttctttttaa atccttaatt
    11221 tgtataactt tctcgttctc tagttttatt ttcagttgat cattcagaat ttttttcata
    11281 caatgagctc gttctgtttc gtttttgaat aattgactat tactcatgtg gttaatgtcc
    11341 tccaattcga ttgattaacg tttgataagc atctaatact tgtggataaa ggtataacac
    11401 tctagtgcct actcgtcttg tcactgctac aatttcaggt tcacagacta ttctttgtat
    11461 tagcgttgct ttacttaaac ctgtaatctc cactaaatct ttaatatcaa cggttgcaac
    11521 ttgcctcttg tatgtactta agatttcatc aattttcttt tgtactaatc cgtttaaata
    11581 atcattattt atttcaatac atatattttt cattgttgac ctccagtgat tcgaaagcta
    11641 ttgtacagtt ttccgaactt ttactttaaa aaaatattgc cctactttgt tgggcggaat
    11701 atctaatagt tcacaaatcc tttttatttc ccattgtgta aataaatttt tacctttcaa
    11761 cttgtgattt atcgatgttc ttgaaatagg tatagcatta gctaatgaat tttgactgta
    11821 tctatattca ttcattctgt ccattagtaa gttgtaatca aatgtacttt tcaaaatatc
    11881 acctccttca tgttcggttt tatgtacaaa tttattaaat cattgttgtt aaaataagtc
    11941 aactagtttt aatacttttt ttaacataat ttgttaaaaa ttgttgtaaa tattagcaaa
    12001 aagtactaat ataaatatgg gaggtgttca gaaaagtgaa cagtttcaaa gaaagattac
    12061 gtgaagctat aactgccaag aatatgtcac aatcagaact ttcaagatta acaggtattg
    12121 gaagaaattc aataagtgat tatcttaagg gcaagtatga agccaaacaa gataaaattt
    12181 acatcattgc caaagttcta aatgttagtg aagcttggct attaggttat gatgtttcat
    12241 ctgaacgtcc tactgatgag gaacgtcatt taaatcaaaa tgaacaaatc atcgcagcac
    12301 atataaaaga tgatgtcaca gatgaagaga tgaaagaaat cgtgaacttc atcgaatata
    12361 ttaaaagtaa aagaaataca aattcaaata gcgataaata aagaaagacg ctcattttac
    12421 taatcgttgt attagtatta ctacgtcttt ctttttttat atatcaaatt atgcataatt
    12481 aaacttctgt taattggaga tgataacaac cgaaatataa atcaaaattt aataaaggag
    12541 tgaaattatg catcaataca aggagttgat ggatgatata aagattaaat atattgagat
    12601 gccggataaa ttagaatgtc tgattatagg taatgattta tatattaata agaatttatc
    12661 atcatctaca tcaccgagtg aaattaaaga atccatgtct ttgtatcact gtcattgtca
    12721 tgattttgaa ttattaatcc ccttaaatca aattaaacaa gcgatatatc tacatgactg
    12781 caaaactata cctcagttaa gcgcttattt taaagtgcct gtaacagaca tcttactaac
    12841 aatatacttc tataaagtta agtactcaga tttacatttt ctcaatatgt tcaaaaccga
    12901 tgtgttaagt attcatcaag aaattattta ggaggcgttt aaatgcaaca agaatcaaca
    12961 tcatggtaca aacaagagtg gtgtattgtt ttatcacttt tattcctatt tcctttaggc
    13021 ttatttttaa tgtggaaatt cagcaaatgg ccgtctttag ttaggacaat tattactgta
    13081 gttatagcgg ttattgcttt agctagtata acttatattg gagaagttca gatgattaaa
    13141 ccttatgtag cgaatttaga ttcaagtagt gaaagcaata aatctgacag tatcactgat
    13201 aaagatgaag agaatcacga aaaagcaaaa gaacaaacaa atggtaatta tcaagaatgg
    13261 tttgacacga ttacaaaagg aacatctgat agttcaacta caagctctag ttctagcata
    13321 gatgacagta taactcgtga ccaaaaagca gctttaaaac aagcagagtt ttattcagaa
    13381 cacttacatt tatcaaaaca agacatatat catcaattaa tttcggaata cggaggcaaa
    13441 tttccaaaag atgatgcgca atacgcaata gatcatttaa aagctgacta taataaaaac
    13501 gcattagaaa gtgctaaatc atatgccaaa actttaaata tgtcaaccag agaaatttat
    13561 gatcaattaa tttcagaata cggaggacga tttacacctt cagaagcaca atacgcaatc
    13621 gaccacttag acaaataatt taattgggca gaattcctgc cctttatata tattaaggag
    13681 gagtgaataa tatggcatca tttgaaaaaa gaggcaataa atggcggtat aaagttcaat
    13741 ataaagattc attgggaaca aaaaaaatta taagtaaatc tggatttaga acaaaagcgg
    13801 aagcaaaaaa agcagcttta gaagttgagt taaatattaa aaatggttat aaagaaaaca
    13861 tgaattatac acttgaaaaa tggctcgact attatttaga gacttggcga aaagataagg
    13921 ttaacgatag cacctataat attgaattat attcaaaaaa acgattatta gacatctatg
    13981 accctaatat aaacattaaa aatattacac catcgatgca ccaaaaattc ataaacactt
    14041 taattcaacg tggctacagt aaatcaacgc tctcaaaaac acatcatttg atgaaacgtg
    14101 caatggaacg tgctaaatat gatagaatca tttattttaa tccatgtgat ggtatttcat
    14161 tacaacataa aaatttaaaa gaaaaggtta aagctaaata tttacctagc gataaaatta
    14221 atcttttttt agaaatggtt aaaaagcggg atatttatca atatttctta tttagaacac
    14281 ttatagaaac aggtatacga atcggtgagg caaacgcact caattggaat gattatgaca
    14341 aaaagcttaa aacattatca attacaaagt cgtatgatca aaaaagaaaa aaatttggca
    14401 ctaccaaaaa taaagaaaat agaatcatat ttataagtga caaattagca aaggaactat
    14461 tcaagttgag aacacttcaa aatgcaaaca aaatagcaaa tagtgaatta tattatactg
    14521 attatgattt tatgttttgt aatgaatttg gagacccact tccacgttct accacccaca
    14581 atacaatgaa atatgtaaca ggtaaaatat taggaaaggg caatgaacta agtatacata
    14641 aattaagaca tacgcatgca acattgttac tagaaagtaa tgtgcccatg aaagtaattc
    14701 aggagcgatt aggtcataaa agtgaattca taacaagcaa catttatagt catgtcactg
    14761 agaaaatgaa taatactgca aaagaaaatt tcgagaaata tatacgtgat attttttgat
    14821 taaggttccc aaaagtttcc caatcgtaac gaaagacaca ttttacacct taaaaagtta
    14881 cccagttaaa tcaaaaaaga gctaaagcaa aacgctctag cccttgatat tactgat
//
LOCUS       Saureus-HT20040853contig_21         2835 bp    DNA     linear   UNK 
DEFINITION  Contig Saureus-HT20040853contig_21 from Staphylococcus aureus
            HT2004083
ACCESSION   unknown
FEATURES             Location/Qualifiers
     source          1..2835
                     /mol_type="genomic DNA"
                     /db_xref="taxon: 1280"
                     /genome_md5=""
                     /project="stegger_1280"
                     /genome_id="1280.795"
                     /organism="Staphylococcus aureus HT2004083"
     CDS             complement(210..773)
                     /translation="MDQTAFTDSRVTKTINRIHDGMVNLLKTKAYNDITVKDICEKSQ
                     ISRTTFYTHYKTKDDFIYSYLNTLLKEAKKKFLKSETLTQAIFLKKMIYFWLSEGQLI
                     LMLLGDESAYKLHQVIKKSLQQRIEINVVPVLNTKMLTTKEKYFLLIFMSNAIIGVLQ
                     DWVKRGYKESPKEVAEIMNKIFENAFR"
                     /product="Transcriptional regulator, TetR family"
     CDS             907..1635
                     /translation="MDATIAKLDKVVKTYNKHHVLNEISMSINKGELLGLIGPSGSGK
                     TTTIKCLLGMEKIDSGSAEIFAHKMPNRKVLNRLGYMGQTDALYENLTAYENLEFYGR
                     LSGLKGNVLKDNIEKHIVLVNLEQALNKKVAQFSGGMKRRLSLAITLLAEPELIILDE
                     PTVGIDPKLRQQIWQQFKQMTKDGKSVVITTHVMDEAERCDKVGLIVDGRIFAIDTPT
                     NLKQRFNVDTIEAVFIKAEEVRQS"
                     /product="ABC transporter ecsA-like protein"
     CDS             1632..2714
                     /translation="MKILAIVRRVLKEMLRDKRTLALMFLAPILIMTLMYFIFNGDEN
                     DLKIGIDTSVSSNITKQMPTSDLKTQTFHSHENIKSNIENNHLDGYIYQENQTLHVIY
                     TNEDPNKSNMIKQMIGKAIQQDKISSIKHLIEKAPPTMKAPNKQDIKVSHSYLYGNSD
                     STYFDKMFPILMGFFVFLFVFLISGIALLRERTTGTLERVLSTSIRRSEIVIGYLIGY
                     GIFAIIQTLIIVLYSIYLLNINLAGSLWYVILINICLAITALSMGIFISTFANSEFQM
                     IQFIPLVAVPQVFFSGIFPLENMPDWLGNIGYLFPLRYAGDALTNIMIKGQGWSNIWF
                     DLLILIIFIIVFIILNIVGLKRYRQV"
                     /product="ABC transporter, permease protein"
BASE COUNT      985 a    445 c    428 g    977 t
ORIGIN      
        1 actattaacg agcaattgaa acaattaaaa tgatttttat taaaattata aaagctatac
       61 attgcattaa agtagtctct tctgcaatgt atagctttat gtcgtattta ttttaaatac
      121 gcatgaactg aataatatct ttttactatt ttcaaattga attgtaattg caactgtcct
      181 ttacgacatc aacttatcat gataaaaacc taacgaaatg cattttcaaa tattttattc
      241 ataatttctg ctacttcttt aggactctct ttatatcctc gtttgaccca atcttgtaac
      301 acaccaatga ttgcattact cataaaaata agtaaaaaat acttttcctt cgtcgttaac
      361 atttttgtat ttaatactgg tacaacatta atttcgatac gttgttgtag tgattttttt
      421 atgacttgat gtaatttata agcactctca tcacctaata acattaaaat gagttgacct
      481 tcgcttagcc aaaaataaat catctttttt aaaaatattg cttgtgtcag agtttcactt
      541 ttaagaaatt tcttttttgc ttcttttaac aatgtattaa gatagctgta tataaaatca
      601 tctttagttt tgtaatgtgt ataaaaggtt gtccgactta tttgactttt ttcacatata
      661 tctttaacag ttatatcatt atatgccttc gtttttaata gatttaccat tccatcatgt
      721 atgcgattta tcgttttcgt tacacgacta tccgtaaaag ctgtttgatc catatgcccc
      781 accttttttc tgaacactaa aaggaaatat gttcactatc tattaatatt ttattcgcaa
      841 tcttaatata cgcttaagat gatatataaa taaagtgaaa tgtatctcaa tttaggaggg
      901 gttgtcatgg acgcaactat cgcgaagttg gataaagttg taaaaacgta taacaagcat
      961 cacgtattaa acgaaattag tatgtcaatc aataaaggtg aactgctagg gttaataggt
     1021 cctagtggtt ctggtaaaac aacaacaata aagtgtttac taggtatgga aaagatagat
     1081 tctggatctg cagaaatttt cgctcataag atgcctaatc gcaaagtttt aaatcgatta
     1141 ggctatatgg ggcaaactga tgcattatac gaaaacttaa ctgcttatga aaacctagag
     1201 ttttacggtc gtttgtcagg actgaaagga aatgtattaa aagataatat tgaaaaacat
     1261 atcgttctag tgaatttaga gcaagcgtta aataaaaaag ttgcacagtt ttcaggaggc
     1321 atgaaacgcc gattatcttt agcaataaca ttgttggccg aaccggaatt aatcatatta
     1381 gatgaaccaa ctgtaggaat tgaccctaaa ttgcgccaac aaatatggca acagttcaag
     1441 caaatgacca aagacggaaa gagtgtcgtc atcacaacac atgttatgga tgaggcggaa
     1501 cgttgtgata aagttggact tattgtcgac ggaagaatat ttgctataga tacgccaacc
     1561 aatttaaaac aaagatttaa tgtagataca attgaagcgg tatttattaa agctgaggag
     1621 gttcgtcaat catgaaaatt ttagctattg ttagacgagt attaaaagaa atgttacgtg
     1681 ataaacgtac acttgcgcta atgtttctag caccaatttt aataatgacg cttatgtatt
     1741 ttatttttaa cggtgatgaa aacgatttga aaatcggtat cgatacatct gtttcatcaa
     1801 atataacaaa acaaatgcca acatcagact taaaaactca aacgttccat tcgcatgaaa
     1861 atatcaaatc taatatcgag aataatcatc ttgatggtta tatttaccaa gaaaatcaaa
     1921 cattacatgt catttataca aatgaagacc ctaacaaatc taatatgatc aaacaaatga
     1981 ttggcaaagc tatacaacaa gataaaataa gcagtataaa gcatctaatt gaaaaagcac
     2041 ctcctaccat gaaagcacca aacaaacaag atattaaggt ttcacattcc tatttatacg
     2101 gtaattctga tagtacttat ttcgataaaa tgttcccaat actaatgggc ttcttcgtat
     2161 ttttatttgt atttctaata tcaggtatag ctttattacg cgaacgtaca acaggtacgt
     2221 tagaacgtgt attatctact tcaattcgtc gaagtgaaat cgtcatcggc tatctgattg
     2281 gctatggtat attcgcaatc atacaaacat taatcatagt cctatattca atatatttat
     2341 tgaatattaa tttagcaggt agcttatggt atgtaatttt gattaatatt tgtttagcta
     2401 ttacagcatt atctatggga attttcattt caacgtttgc taattctgag tttcaaatga
     2461 ttcaatttat tccactagtt gctgtacctc aggtattctt ttcaggaatt ttcccgcttg
     2521 aaaatatgcc tgattggcta ggtaatatcg gctatctctt ccctcttcga tatgctggtg
     2581 atgctttaac taatattatg attaaggggc aaggttggag taatatatgg ttcgatttac
     2641 taattctaat tatctttatc atagtcttta ttatcttaaa tattgttggt ttaaaacgat
     2701 acagacaggt ataaattctc caaaactttt aaatgacttc aatcaagata agcttctaaa
     2761 tataaagcac tgataataaa aacaaccact aaaaaacggt aatgtctatc acatttaaaa
     2821 gacattaccg tttcc
//
LOCUS       Saureus-HT20040853contig_48         1093 bp    DNA     linear   UNK 
DEFINITION  Contig Saureus-HT20040853contig_48 from Staphylococcus aureus
            HT2004083
ACCESSION   unknown
FEATURES             Location/Qualifiers
     source          1..1093
                     /mol_type="genomic DNA"
                     /db_xref="taxon: 1280"
                     /genome_md5=""
                     /project="stegger_1280"
                     /genome_id="1280.795"
                     /organism="Staphylococcus aureus HT2004083"
BASE COUNT      385 a    153 c    146 g    379 t    30 others
ORIGIN      
        1 attcaaaacc tttaaacaca ccgttttcag ctcttttttg tattctgtga acatatttat
       61 tatccataag ttcttgaacg ccactattga ttgatttttg tccatcattc atatgtttaa
      121 ctacttctga cgtgtatatt tgccaattgt caggacgact taggaaatac aataatatcc
      181 ctttagcttt agcacttaaa ttactatcga acacaaaaga tttatgcaca gttacaaaat
      241 cgccactttc ttttatcgtt ctaaatgttg ccatttcnnn nnnnnntaga ttgggggtga
      301 ataattatgg atcctatttt aggtaaaggt attgataaaa ttattcaagg tgctgcagat
      361 ggacctatca aaacattaaa ttctacttgg gatttaattt ttggtggata tcataactgg
      421 gttgctaaaa tacaatataa acgagaatta gacttgactg actttaaagc taatattgaa
      481 tctaaggtaa aaaagatacc tgataataac ctacaagaac ctgaactttc aataattgga
      541 cccgctattg aaagttctaa attttatatt agcgaaagag taataagaga tcttttctct
      601 aatttaattg catnnnnnnn nnnnnnnnnn nnnncaaatg acgtacatca ctcttttgtt
      661 gagcttatta aacaaatgtc acctaaagat gcaatattgt ttaaatttct atgcaatcaa
      721 aaagttattc cggctgtaag atacaaatat atacgagaca atagtaaggc aggcgacttt
      781 ttgtcagata gtattatttc taattcacca atcgatttaa attcaacaga aatttcatta
      841 aataatttag aaagaattgg tttattaaaa attgacatag gtctaaattc ttatactaat
      901 gaaaatcttt atgaaagttt tgatgatccc aaaataatca ataattatat tcaaaaatat
      961 aaaaaagaaa cttacaaaaa agttcgtgat gtttttaata tgattaatca ttttggtata
     1021 gaaaatatat ctcgttacta taatttatct atcaatgaag tttatacaat tgtaaaacct
     1081 gcctgtattg agt
//
LOCUS       Saureus-HT20040853contig_39          885 bp    DNA     linear   UNK 
DEFINITION  Contig Saureus-HT20040853contig_39 from Staphylococcus aureus
            HT2004083
ACCESSION   unknown
FEATURES             Location/Qualifiers
     source          1..885
                     /mol_type="genomic DNA"
                     /db_xref="taxon: 1280"
                     /genome_md5=""
                     /project="stegger_1280"
                     /genome_id="1280.795"
                     /organism="Staphylococcus aureus HT2004083"
     CDS             complement(17..640)
                     /translation="MLICESKNINKNPRYKIIKYKNEFLMVDVTSSWIFFFIPMLNWG
                     VPKKYAKISQSEFEELNTFTPKNSSSAGWIAGGGSVLLAVLTRKYIQLLNIQVNQIAV
                     NILCCLVLLGVFLSALYINSKSKLNVYDRNNCDEKIILIPTFKNLCLMLLSYIIFGGL
                     SILAFYMFITEGIQNIILFITWIMLVIMFLLSNVALVVNKKVYVIKR"
                     /product="repetative hypothetical protein ,
                     fig|282458.1.peg.574 homolog"
BASE COUNT      304 a    170 c     92 g    295 t    24 others
ORIGIN      
        1 attgttagtc atttttctac ctttttataa catatacttt tttattgact accaaagcta
       61 cattactaag taagaacatt attacaagca taatccaagt aataaataaa atgatgtttt
      121 gaataccttc tgtgataaac atataaaaag caagtatgct taaaccacca aaaataatat
      181 acgaaaggag cattaagcat aaatttttaa aagttggtat taaaattatc ttttcatcac
      241 agttatttct atcataaaca tttaatttag atttcgaatt aatatataaa gctgaaagga
      301 aaacccccaa aagtacgaga caacataaaa tatttacagc aatttgatta acttgtatat
      361 ttaacaactg tatatatttt ctcgtcaata ctgccaataa aactgatccc ccacctgcta
      421 tccatccagc tgagctacta tttttcggtg taaatgtatt taattcttca aactcacttt
      481 gactaatctt cgcatatttc ttaggtacac cccaattaag cattggaatg aagaagaaaa
      541 tccaagaact agttacatca accattaaaa actcgttctt atattttata attttatatc
      601 tcgggttctt atttatattt tttgattcac aaatcaacac ttaccactcc catttnnnnn
      661 nnnnnnnnnn nnnnnnnnnt tcaccaacga catttccaat gctatctact gtatttaccg
      721 ttgacttttt gaaattatca ataccttcat ctatcttatg tccaacccaa tcagttttat
      781 cttttaaccc caaaatattt gcttggtaag cccaatcagc aaggtgggta gctccaatac
      841 ctactgccaa acctcctaaa gcagcccaaa caactgggtt actag
//
LOCUS       Saureus-HT20040853contig_12         5226 bp    DNA     linear   UNK 
DEFINITION  Contig Saureus-HT20040853contig_12 from Staphylococcus aureus
            HT2004083
ACCESSION   unknown
FEATURES             Location/Qualifiers
     source          1..5226
                     /mol_type="genomic DNA"
                     /db_xref="taxon: 1280"
                     /genome_md5=""
                     /project="stegger_1280"
                     /genome_id="1280.795"
                     /organism="Staphylococcus aureus HT2004083"
     CDS             285..1322
                     /translation="MMIKMTREGLALDMQVTLTASRANAMKTPMYINMKTRIAMFLYD
                     KSEVSNVVGQQKFAVKDVVGRALLSSDDNVSFHIGQPFKHDETKSYNDQINDEVSAMT
                     EFYKGETPNDIPMMPDEIKYEDYRESLSLPDIVANGALPIGLDYEGVTLQKIKLTEPA
                     MISSENPREIAHIAEIMMKEIDILNEKYAICIADSSGEFKAYRHQVANFAEEREDIKA
                     IHQLMIEDLKQREMDGPFEKDSLYIINDFKTFIDCTYIPEDDVKKLITKGPELGLNIL
                     FVGIHKELIDAYDKQIDVARKMINQFSIGIRISDQQFFKFRFIQREPVIKENEAYMVA
                     NQAYQKIRWFK"
                     /product="hypothetical protein"
     CDS             1352..1744
                     /translation="MNFNDIETMVKSKFKDIKKHAEEIAHEIEVRSGYLRKAEQYKRL
                     EFNLSFALDDIESTAKDVQTAKTSANKDSVTVKGKAPNTLYIEKRNLMKQKLEMLGED
                     IDKNKESLQKAKEIAGEKASEYFNKAMN"
                     /product="EsaC protein within ESAT-6 gene cluster
                     (S.aureus type)"
     CDS             1760..2074
                     /translation="MGGYKGIKADGGKVDQAKQLAAKTAKDIEACQKQTQQLAEYIEG
                     SDWEGQFANKVKDVLLIMAKFQEELVQPMADHQKAIDNLSQNLAKYDTLSIKQGLDRV
                     NP"
                     /product="ESAT-6/Esx family secreted protein EsxB"
     CDS             2071..2748
                     /translation="MMKDVKRIDYFSYEELTILGGSKLPLVNFELFDPSNFEEAKAAL
                     IEKELVTENDKLTDAGFKVATLVREYISAIVNIRINDMYFAPFSYEKDEYILLSRFKN
                     NGFQIRIINKDIAWWSIVQSYPLLMRQEKSNDWDFKQIDDETLENLNNESIDTIGRVL
                     EIEIYNHQGDPQQSLYNIYEQNDLLLIRYPLKDKVLNVHIGVINTFIRELFGFDTDES
                     HINKAEE"
                     /product="SAV0291 homolog within ESAT-6 gene cluster"
     CDS             2754..3065
                     /translation="MSGKISVKAETIAHVVKELESISQKYDEIAQNFGKIAQLNYYSS
                     EKAAHSMENGYSSAATVISGLKGPLSTLGGGVMNSAQKFFEADEHWGTEFAKLYYNIE
                     G"
                     /product="FIG01108475: hypothetical protein"
     CDS             3075..4919
                     /translation="MTKDIEYLTADYDNEKSSIQSVIDAIEGQDFLDVDTTMDDAVSD
                     VSSLDEDGAISLTSSVVGPQGSKLMGYYQNELYDYASQLDSKMKEIIDTPFIEDIDKA
                     FKGITNVKLENILIKNGGGHGRDTYGTSGKIAKGDAKKSDSDVYSIDEILKSDQEFVK
                     VIDQHYKEMKKEDKKLSKSDFEKMMTQGASCDYMTVAEAEELEEQKKKEEAIEIAALA
                     GMVVLSCINPVAGAVAIGAYSAYSAANAATGKNIVTGRKLSKEERIMEGLSLIPLPGM
                     GFLKGAGKSLMKLGFKGGEKFAVKTGLQKTMQQAVSRISPKMGMMKNSVLNHSRNFAQ
                     NTHVGQMLSNMRGQATHTVQQSRNWIGQQAQNVKRIVNNGLDKEIAHPFKQQLAPAGM
                     GGIKFAETTTLRNMGQNMKRAVTPQNHVTHGPKDSMVRSEGKHSVSSHEINSSKYVES
                     PNYTKVKYGEQYARLRPKKLKANIEYTTPNGHIYRTDHKGRIKEVYVDNLSLKDGDRN
                     NYAQKTVGGEDRLPDDDGGHLIARMFGGSKDIDNLVAQSKFINRPFKENGDWYNLEKE
                     WQEFLNSGNEVKNIKMEVKYSGNSKRPSIFKVRYEINNKRNVKTIYNI"
                     /product="Lmo0066 homolog within ESAT-6 gene cluster,
                     similarity to ADP-ribosylating toxins"
BASE COUNT     1993 a    672 c   1070 g   1445 t    46 others
ORIGIN      
        1 cncnnnnnnn nnnnnnnnnn tnnnnnnnnn nnnnnntnat gccagtcann nnnnnnnnac
       61 atgtcgctga ttactttaca gtagatcaag aagacaagat tgctaaggcg atacgtatat
      121 ttaatgatga aattgatcgt cgtaagaaga ttttaagtca gtatcgtgtc actagtattt
      181 ctgaatatcg aaaattaact ggtgaaacaa ttccgcatgt ctttattctt attgataact
      241 ttgacgcagt aaaagattca cctttccaag aagtttttga aaatatgatg attaaaatga
      301 cgcgtgaagg gctagcatta gacatgcaag taaccttaac tgcctcaaga gctaatgcta
      361 tgaaaacacc aatgtacatt aatatgaaaa cgcgtatcgc catgttttta tatgataaat
      421 cagaggtgtc gaacgtagta ggacagcaaa aatttgcggt taaagatgta gtgggtcgag
      481 cattgttaag tagtgatgac aacgtatcat tccatattgg ccaaccattt aaacatgatg
      541 agactaaatc atataatgat caaattaacg atgaagtatc ggcgatgaca gaattttata
      601 aaggtgaaac accaaatgat attcctatga tgccagatga aattaaatat gaagattaca
      661 gagaatcatt aagcttacca gatatagttg ccaatggtgc cttaccaatt ggattagatt
      721 atgaaggtgt tacactacaa aaaattaaat taactgaacc agcaatgatt tcatcagaaa
      781 atccgaggga aattgcgcat attgccgaaa ttatgatgaa agaaattgac atattaaatg
      841 aaaaatatgc gatttgtatc gcagactcaa gtggagagtt taaagcttat aggcatcaag
      901 tggctaactt tgccgaagaa agagaagaca ttaaagcgat tcatcaacta atgattgaag
      961 acttaaaaca aagagaaatg gacggtccat ttgaaaaaga ttcactttac attatcaatg
     1021 attttaaaac atttattgat tgcacgtata tcccggaaga tgatgttaaa aagcttatta
     1081 caaaaggacc agaacttggc ttgaacattt tatttgtcgg cattcataaa gaattaatag
     1141 atgcttatga taaacagatt gatgttgcac gtaaaatgat taaccaattt agtataggta
     1201 ttcgtatttc agaccaacaa ttctttaaat ttagatttat tcaacgagaa cctgttatta
     1261 aagaaaacga agcgtatatg gtcgcgaatc aagcttatca aaagattaga tggtttaaat
     1321 agcaatgaat taaataggag ggaggtatgt tatgaatttt aatgatattg aaacaatggt
     1381 taagtcgaaa tttaaagata ttaaaaagca tgctgaagag attgcgcatg aaattgaagt
     1441 tcgttctgga tatttaagaa aagctgaaca atataagcga ttagaattta atttgagttt
     1501 tgcactagat gatattgaaa gcacagcaaa ggacgtacaa actgcaaaaa ctagtgctaa
     1561 taaggacagt gtaactgtta agggaaaggc gcccaatacg ttatatattg aaaaaagaaa
     1621 tttgatgaaa caaaagcttg aaatgttggg tgaagatatc gataaaaata aagaatccct
     1681 ccaaaaagct aaggaaattg ctggcgaaaa ggcaagtgaa tattttaata aagcaatgaa
     1741 ttaatattga ggtgaagata tgggtggata taaaggtatt aaagcagatg gtggcaaggt
     1801 tgatcaagca aaacaattag cggcaaaaac agctaaagat attgaagcat gtcaaaagca
     1861 aacgcaacag ctcgctgagt atatcgaagg tagtgattgg gaaggacagt tcgccaataa
     1921 ggtgaaagat gtgttactta ttatggcaaa gtttcaagaa gaattagtac aaccgatggc
     1981 tgaccatcaa aaagcaattg ataacttaag tcaaaatcta gcgaaatacg atacattatc
     2041 aattaagcaa gggcttgata gggtgaaccc atgatgaaag atgttaagcg aatagattat
     2101 ttttcttacg aagaattaac aattttaggt ggtagtaaat tacctctcgt aaattttgaa
     2161 ttgtttgatc catcaaattt tgaagaagct aaagctgctt taattgaaaa ggaattagta
     2221 acagagaatg acaagttaac tgatgcaggt tttaaagtgg ctacattagt cagagagtat
     2281 attagcgcca ttgtaaatat tcgaattaat gatatgtatt ttgcaccatt tagctatgaa
     2341 aaagatgaat atattttgtt aagccggttt aaaaataatg ggtttcaaat acgaattata
     2401 aataaagaca ttgcatggtg gtcgattgta caatcatatc ctttattaat gagacaagaa
     2461 aagtccaatg attgggactt taaacaaatt gacgatgaaa cattggagaa cttaaataat
     2521 gaaagtatcg atacgattgg gcgtgtttta gaaattgaaa tatacaatca tcaaggtgac
     2581 cctcaacaaa gtttatataa catttatgaa caaaatgatt tgctactcat tcgataccca
     2641 ttaaaagata aagtgctgaa tgttcatatt ggtgtcatta atacatttat acgagaatta
     2701 tttggattcg atactgatga aagtcatatt aataaagcag aggagtaatg acgttgagtg
     2761 gaaaaattag tgttaaagct gaaacgattg cacatgttgt aaaagaattg gaaagcatta
     2821 gtcaaaagta tgatgaaata gctcaaaact ttgggaaaat agcgcaatta aattactaca
     2881 gtagtgaaaa agctgcacat tctatggaaa atggctatag tagtgctgca acagtcatta
     2941 gtggtctcaa aggtccactg agcacactcg gtggtggcgt catgaattca gcacaaaagt
     3001 tctttgaagc agatgaacat tggggtacgg aatttgccaa gctttactat aatattgagg
     3061 gataggtgca tgacatgaca aaagatattg aatatctaac agctgattat gacaatgaaa
     3121 agtcatctat ccaaagtgta atagatgcaa tagaggggca agacttctta gatgtagata
     3181 caacaatgga tgatgcggta agcgatgtca gttctttaga cgaagatggc gcaatatcat
     3241 taacaagtag tgtagtaggt ccacaaggat ctaaattaat gggttattat caaaatgagc
     3301 tatatgatta tgcatctcaa ttagattcga aaatgaaaga aattattgac acgccattta
     3361 tagaagatat agataaagca ttcaaaggta taacgaatgt caaattggaa aatatattaa
     3421 taaaaaatgg cggtggtcat ggtagagata cctatgggac ttctgggaaa attgcaaagg
     3481 gagatgccaa gaaaagtgac agcgatgttt atagcatcga tgaaatatta aaatcggatc
     3541 aagaatttgt aaaagtaatt gatcagcatt acaaagaaat gaaaaaagaa gataagaaac
     3601 tatctaagag tgattttgaa aaaatgatga ctcaaggtgc ttcttgtgat tacatgacag
     3661 tagctgaagc ggaagagcta gaggagcaaa agaaaaaaga agaagctata gagattgcag
     3721 cactagctgg tatggtagtt ttatcttgta ttaatccggt tgctggagca gtagctattg
     3781 gtgcttattc cgcttattca gcagcaaatg cagccacagg aaaaaatatt gtaactggaa
     3841 gaaagctatc taaagaagaa cgcatcatgg aaggactttc acttattccg ttgccaggta
     3901 tgggcttcct caaaggtgct gggaaaagtt taatgaaatt aggcttcaaa ggcggagaaa
     3961 aatttgcagt taaaacagga ttgcaaaaga caatgcaaca agcagttagt cgtatttcac
     4021 ctaaaatggg aatgatgaaa aacagtgtgt tgaatcattc tcgtaacttt gctcaaaata
     4081 ctcatgttgg acaaatgctg agtaacatgc gtggtcaagc aactcatact gttcaacaaa
     4141 gtagaaattg gattggacaa caagcacaaa atgtcaaacg aatagtgaat aatggacttg
     4201 ataaagaaat agcacatcca tttaaacaac aacttgcacc agcgggaatg ggtggtataa
     4261 aatttgctga aacaactact ttgagaaaca tgggtcaaaa catgaaacgt gctgttacac
     4321 cacaaaatca cgtgacacat ggtccgaaag atagtatggt gagaagtgaa ggtaaacata
     4381 gtgtaagtag ccatgaaata aattcatcaa aatatgttga atcaccaaac tacaccaagg
     4441 ttaaatatgg agagcaatat gcaagactta gacctaagaa actaaaggcg aatattgaat
     4501 atacaacgcc taatggtcac atatatcgga ctgatcataa agggcgcata aaagaagttt
     4561 atgtagacaa tctctctcta aaagatggag atcgtaataa ctatgcgcaa aaaactgtag
     4621 gtggagagga tagattacca gacgatgatg gaggtcattt aattgctaga atgtttggtg
     4681 gttcaaaaga catagataac cttgtggcac aaagtaaatt tattaaccgt ccatttaagg
     4741 aaaatggtga ttggtacaat cttgagaaag agtggcaaga gttcttaaac tctgggaatg
     4801 aggtgaaaaa tattaaaatg gaagttaaat atagtggtaa tagtaaaagg ccatctatat
     4861 ttaaggttag atatgaaatt aataataaac gaaatgttaa aacaatatac aatatataga
     4921 ggtgttaata tgggatttga agaaaattta agtaaaatgt acaatgaaat tgcaaatgag
     4981 atcanngagt gggaaaaggt atatacaatt gcctacctaa atgatgaagg tggagaggtc
     5041 gtttttaatt atactaaacc aggtagcgat gaattgaatt attacacgga tatatctaga
     5101 gattataata tttcagaaga aatatttgat gatttatgga tgaatcttta ttacttgttt
     5161 atgaatttaa gggatttatt tatagaagaa ggtcttgaac catggacatc atgtgaattt
     5221 gatttt
//
LOCUS       Saureus-HT20040853contig_54          596 bp    DNA     linear   UNK 
DEFINITION  Contig Saureus-HT20040853contig_54 from Staphylococcus aureus
            HT2004083
ACCESSION   unknown
FEATURES             Location/Qualifiers
     source          1..596
                     /mol_type="genomic DNA"
                     /db_xref="taxon: 1280"
                     /genome_md5=""
                     /project="stegger_1280"
                     /genome_id="1280.795"
                     /organism="Staphylococcus aureus HT2004083"
     CDS             47..376
                     /translation="MAENIKTEQHYYTKDFSGYRNEEDNFVANQELTVTITLNEYRKL
                     IEIKAVKDKEEDTYRGKYFAEERKNEKLEKENIKLKNKIYELQNEEDNEEDEEDKEDE
                     NDVLQNW"
                     /product="Phage protein"
BASE COUNT      276 a     67 c    113 g    140 t
ORIGIN      
        1 aaaatataca acttaattaa atcaaaatat acggaggtag tcaactatgg ctgaaaatat
       61 taaaacagaa caacattatt acactaaaga tttctcagga tacagaaatg aagaagataa
      121 ttttgtagca aatcaagaat tgacagtaac aatcacattg aacgagtaca gaaaacttat
      181 tgaaataaag gctgttaaag ataaagaaga agatacttac agaggtaagt attttgcgga
      241 agaaagaaaa aacgaaaaat tggaaaaaga aaatataaaa ctaaaaaaca aaatttatga
      301 attacaaaac gaagaagata acgaggagga cgaagaagac aaggaggacg agaacgatgt
      361 attacaaaat tggtgagata aaaaacaaaa ttataagctt taacgggttt gaatttaaag
      421 tgtctgtgat gaagagacat gacggtatca gtatacaaat caaggatatg aataatgttc
      481 cacttaaatc gtttcatgtc atagatttaa gcgaactata tattgcgacg gatgcaatgc
      541 gtgacgttat aaacgaatgg attgaaaata acacagatga acaggacaga ctaatt
//
LOCUS       Saureus-HT20040853contig_46         2315 bp    DNA     linear   UNK 
DEFINITION  Contig Saureus-HT20040853contig_46 from Staphylococcus aureus
            HT2004083
ACCESSION   unknown
FEATURES             Location/Qualifiers
     source          1..2315
                     /mol_type="genomic DNA"
                     /db_xref="taxon: 1280"
                     /genome_md5=""
                     /project="stegger_1280"
                     /genome_id="1280.795"
                     /organism="Staphylococcus aureus HT2004083"
     CDS             46..603
                     /translation="MNKKLLTKTLIASALVLTTVGSGFHSSSNYNGINNVAKASEITD
                     SELWKNVRDALKDANIIDKTDKETIKVKYKLKNGGESEISGTANLDNLSNTNNSTVSP
                     DSVNRVDITRVNPNGNTIEANDAWKKLVDKLKEKHIVKVGDKVTIHSKDPSDEKVYGK
                     VGDQDSNVKNRLISPKDITHITIER"
                     /product="Secreted protein Ear, superantigen-encoding
                     pathogenicity islands SaPI"
     CDS             complement(663..1562)
                     /translation="MLVAGHGIGAYSNDPGAVANGENERDFNRKNIIPRVKKYLESVG
                     NTVLLYGGNSMNQDLYQDTLYGQRVGNYKDYGMYWIKSEVKPDAIIEFHLDSASPQAS
                     GGHVIISDRFPADDIDKALSSALDKTVGKIRGVTPRGDLLNANVSADLNLNYRLIELG
                     FITSTKDLNYIKNNLDSFTKRIAEAINGRQIDAPSSKPSADKITWNWKGVFYPNPEKA
                     IRVRKTAGLTGTVVEEDSWLYTKDDWVKFDQVIKKDGYWWIRFKYQREGSSTNNFYCA
                     VCRITDKEQKIKNEKYWGTIEWA"
                     /product="Phage lysin, N-acetylmuramoyl-L-alanine amidase
                     (EC 3.5.1.28)"
                     /EC_number="3.5.1.28"
     CDS             complement(2030..2305)
                     /translation="MDIGTIVRTILLIVAWINQFLAIKHISPIPVDEVFISTVVTGIV
                     SIWTWWKNNNFTHASKKGQQKIYEVKAGIQSTGGAPKVNGDDNNAVG"
                     /product="Phage holin"
BASE COUNT      712 a    433 c    388 g    745 t    37 others
ORIGIN      
        1 aattactttg taatcgattg caaataagtt ataggagaaa ataaaatgaa taaaaaacta
       61 ttaacaaaaa cattaatagc aagtgcttta gttttaacaa cagtaggttc aggttttcat
      121 tcttcttcaa attataatgg tattaataac gttgcaaaag cttctgaaat aacagatagc
      181 gaattgtgga aaaatgtaag agacgcttta aaagacgcaa atatcattga taaaacagac
      241 aaagaaacga ttaaagtaaa atataaatta aaaaacggtg gagagagcga aatttctggg
      301 actgcgaact tagataatct tagtaatact aataacagca ccgttagtcc tgatagcgtt
      361 aaccgtgttg atattacaag agttaatcca aacggaaaca caatagaggc aaatgatgca
      421 tggaaaaaat tagtagataa attaaaagaa aagcatattg ttaaagtcgg tgataaagta
      481 actatccata gtaaagatcc ttctgatgaa aaagtatatg gcaaggtagg agatcaagat
      541 tctaatgtaa aaaatagact gattagtcct aaagatataa ctcatataac aatagaaaga
      601 taatcatttt tagaggtagg aagaaaataa cctacctctt ttctttttat aggtacaacc
      661 tattaagccc actcaatcgt gccccaatat ttttcatttt taatcttttg ttccttatca
      721 gtaattctac acactgcaca atagaaattg ttagtactag agccctcacg ttgatatttg
      781 aatctaatcc accagtagcc atctttttta atgacttggt cgaattttac ccaatcatct
      841 tttgtgtata gccatgaatc ttcttcaacg actgtgccgg ttaatccagc tgtttttctg
      901 actcttatag ctttttctgg attaggataa aatacgcctt tccaattcca tgttattttg
      961 tcagcgcttg gcttactact tggcgcatca atttgtctgc cgttaatggc ttcagcaatc
     1021 cgcttcgtga agctgtctaa attgttttta atgtagttta aatctttcgt agatgtgata
     1081 aaacctaatt cgattaaacg ataattaaga ttaagatcag cagacacgtt agcgttcaat
     1141 aaatcccctc taggtgtcac acctcttatt ttacccactg ttttatctaa tgcactactt
     1201 aatgccttgt caatgtcatc agctgggaaa cgatcgctaa tgattacatg cccgccactt
     1261 gcttgtgggc tagcagaatc taaatgaaac tctatgattg catccggttt gacttcgctt
     1321 ttaatccagt acatgccata atctttatag tttccaacac gttgaccgta caatgtatct
     1381 tgatataaat cttgattcat cgagttgcca ccgtataaca atactgtgtt acctactgac
     1441 tcaagatact ttttcactct agggataata tttttacggt taaaatctct ttcgttttct
     1501 ccattcgcaa cggcacctgg gtcgttagag tatgcgccaa taccatgacc agctacaagc
     1561 atgatttttt tgccttttga taacttatct tgtttaactg gtgttactgc gcttcttagc
     1621 ttattagcag tcgtttcttt tgcatnnnnn nnacgaatga accacatagg aaaatcatag
     1681 ccgtgtgtgc gtcttgtagt aacttctggt gggctccagt aagcaccgcc tagccagttc
     1741 tgctctaaaa tagttataga atctaacgta gcgcttatta caataccnnn nnnnnnnnnn
     1801 nnnnnnnnnn nnnnnnngaa acgacacagt attttcgtaa acggttgctt cgttagtgaa
     1861 atcattccat gtaggaatgt ccgcagcgcc cacacctttc aacctatgat taaataagta
     1921 aagccaatat tggttggcag tatcgaagca ttgatatcca aatgcattgt ctggattcca
     1981 cgccttaccc tctaggcttt taaggtagct aatagcttga ctgtatgttc taaccgacgg
     2041 cattgttatc atctccgttc actttaggtg cgccaccagt tgactgaatg ccagctttta
     2101 cttcataaat tttttgttgc cctttcttag atgcgtgagt aaagttgtta ttcttccacc
     2161 acgtccaaat tgaaacaatc ccagtaacga ctgtgcttat aaacacttcg tcaactggga
     2221 ttggagaaat atgtttgatt gctaaaaact gattgatcca tgcgactatt aataaaattg
     2281 ttcttacgat tgtaccgata tccatttgtt tgctc
//
LOCUS       Saureus-HT20040853contig_30          713 bp    DNA     linear   UNK 
DEFINITION  Contig Saureus-HT20040853contig_30 from Staphylococcus aureus
            HT2004083
ACCESSION   unknown
FEATURES             Location/Qualifiers
     source          1..713
                     /mol_type="genomic DNA"
                     /db_xref="taxon: 1280"
                     /genome_md5=""
                     /project="stegger_1280"
                     /genome_id="1280.795"
                     /organism="Staphylococcus aureus HT2004083"
BASE COUNT      175 a    128 c     89 g    291 t    30 others
ORIGIN      
        1 aatcaaaatc aaaatatcct ttttcattaa taggcatcca aataccatcg gaactagctt
       61 tagtatcttc tttactaatt ccatctttag ctctttcttc aaaattaata aatttattat
      121 taatagatag agcaacttta ccttttannn nnnnnnnnnn nnnnnnnnnn nnnnnnnaat
      181 gaaaacttga tggtgtccat ttgctttatt taatcgctct tccggtattt tatacgcttt
      241 ctcatatcga ggagttgtaa ctttttgagt agcatcattg ctttcttgtt cttctacttc
      301 tgtctcttcg tcttcttcct ctaatccttc cattgatgat gaagtcactt caatttcttg
      361 attatgtaca atttttctgt tttttagagg atattcaaac gttccatcat ctttagatgt
      421 tataaattcg cttccttcac tatcaactga actcacgtct tttttatcaa tacttaacaa
      481 gattaattga ttcggtaatg tagtacctgt tactttttga gctccaggtt taataggatc
      541 taaattaaca aaattctttt ttgtttggtc cgaacttact tcttgattgt tttgaaccgg
      601 ttgcgattca gctttgattt cttcagttgc atttaccttt ggattcttaa cagtttggct
      661 accttcagat gcttctgctt gtccgtttgt cattatatac aacatagtaa ttg
//
LOCUS       Saureus-HT20040853contig_43          617 bp    DNA     linear   UNK 
DEFINITION  Contig Saureus-HT20040853contig_43 from Staphylococcus aureus
            HT2004083
ACCESSION   unknown
FEATURES             Location/Qualifiers
     source          1..617
                     /mol_type="genomic DNA"
                     /db_xref="taxon: 1280"
                     /genome_md5=""
                     /project="stegger_1280"
                     /genome_id="1280.795"
                     /organism="Staphylococcus aureus HT2004083"
BASE COUNT      186 a     80 c     85 g    225 t    41 others
ORIGIN      
        1 acggcgtcga aagaaaaata aatagaccgt acgaaagaat aagccaatcc aatttatttg
       61 ggttggcttt tatttttaat acacttattt tgaattttaa gggggcattt tgaagattta
      121 ggggtgtgtc atataggttt tatacctaaa aacatatata agctcttaaa acgcaaatat
      181 gagnnnnnnn nnnnnnnnnn nnnnnnnnnn nnnnnnnnnn nnnntttaca tgcaaattaa
      241 aattttcatg tttttatagt tcccgacagg gtcaaaaatt gtataacgaa agtataatgt
      301 ttatataaca ttagtataat aaagcatttt aacattatac ttttgataat cgtttatcgt
      361 cgtcatcaca ataactttta aaatactcgt gcataattta acagctgacc tcccaataac
      421 tacatggtgt tatcgggagg tcagctgtta gcacttatat tttgttattg ttcttcctcg
      481 atttcgtcta tcattttgtg attaatttct cttttttctt gttctgttaa gtcataaagt
      541 tcactagtta aatactcttt ttgtttccaa atataaaaaa tttgatagat atattcggtt
      601 ggatcaattt cttttaa
//
LOCUS       Saureus-HT20040853contig_20         2308 bp    DNA     linear   UNK 
DEFINITION  Contig Saureus-HT20040853contig_20 from Staphylococcus aureus
            HT2004083
ACCESSION   unknown
FEATURES             Location/Qualifiers
     source          1..2308
                     /mol_type="genomic DNA"
                     /db_xref="taxon: 1280"
                     /genome_md5=""
                     /project="stegger_1280"
                     /genome_id="1280.795"
                     /organism="Staphylococcus aureus HT2004083"
     CDS             complement(72..698)
                     /translation="MLCETENINKNPKYRNEYLMIDLISTWLALFFPMINWLIPKKYV
                     KISEKDFETLNIVKTTKINSFWPVAGSTVLFGVMLRRYSHLFIVKYEYSIVILICCII
                     ILGIFLLFLYLNQKLKLQIYNENKNKSNKIIIFPTLKSLCLSIVLYIYLGGGSFFTIY
                     MLLTIEVQNIILFITLFVIFLFFLFLNMCSLYDNKVHVLFKSNGIEKF"
                     /product="repetative hypothetical protein ,
                     fig|282458.1.peg.574 homolog"
     CDS             complement(822..1430)
                     /translation="MLLCDVRVIYKNPKYKVIQHNGEYLLVDLVSTWFVYFIPKKYAI
                     ISEEEFENLNVVKPNKNNVFWSVIGSSVLFGVTLRKYVHVFDVQLDKLVVMILCALAL
                     ICVIVFYFNLNRKLKLKVFDTNIEKNKRVILIPTFKLGCFLVFGYIFAGSFSIFSLIA
                     LMTIEPQNIIIFIYWIMMTMLFFLLNMTSIGNEKVRVIMKNN"
                     /product="repetative hypothetical protein ,
                     fig|282458.1.peg.574 homolog"
BASE COUNT      863 a    373 c    241 g    831 t
ORIGIN      
        1 ggatttttgt tgataacttt agattcacat agcaatactt atcactacca ttcctttgtt
       61 tattattcct attaaaactt ttcaattcca tttgatttaa ataatacatg aactttattg
      121 tcatatagtg agcacatatt taaaaataag aaaaacaaaa atattacaaa caaagttata
      181 aataatatta tattttgaac ttcaatcgtc aataacatat aaatagtaaa gaatgaacca
      241 ccacctaaat aaatatataa aactattgat aaacaaagac tctttaaagt gggaaatatg
      301 attatcttat tgcttttatt tttgttttca ttatagattt gtaactttaa cttttgattt
      361 aaatataaaa ataacagaaa aatacctagt attatgatgc aacaaattaa aattactata
      421 ctatattcat atttaacgat aaataaatgg gaataccttc ttaacataac accaaataag
      481 accgtacttc ctgccactgg ccaaaaagaa ttgattttag ttgtcttcac aatgtttaaa
      541 gtttcaaaat ctttttcgct gattttgacg tacttttttg gaatcagcca attaatcatt
      601 gggaaaaaga gtgctaacca tgtacttatt aaatcaatca tcaaatattc atttctatat
      661 ttgggattct tattaatatt ttcagtttca caaagcaatg tctccacttc ttttcaattg
      721 gttttatatt gatacacttt catatacatt agaagtcatt taaattctac tagcgtctta
      781 aaaggattgt gtcgacaaca tttagaatat tttaaatgta atcaattatt tttcattata
      841 acgcgaactt tttcattacc tatcgaagtc atatttaaca aaaagaaaag cattgtcatc
      901 ataatccaat aaataaatat tattatattt tgaggttcga ttgtcataag ggcaattagt
      961 gaaaatattg aaaaacttcc agcgaaaata tatccgaaaa ctaaaaaaca gccaagttta
     1021 aacgttggta ttaatataac tctcttattt ttttcaatat ttgtatcaaa cacttttaac
     1081 ttaagctttc tatttaagtt aaaataaaaa actataacac aaattaaagc gagagcacac
     1141 aatatcatta caactagctt atctaattga acatcaaaaa catgtacgta tttccttaaa
     1201 gtaactccaa acaaaaccga acttcctata actgaccaga aaacattatt tttatttggt
     1261 ttaacaacat ttaaattttc aaattcttct tcgctaatta tcgcgtactt ttttggaatg
     1321 aagtacacga accaagtgct tactaaatcg actaataagt attcaccgtt atgttgaatg
     1381 actttgtatt tcggattttt ataaatgact ctaacatcgc aaagcaacat ttaccactcc
     1441 cgtttcatta gttttaaatg atccccaata ctttttgtac cttcaccaac tatcgttcca
     1501 acactatcta cagctttttc tgtggtattt ttaaacagcg tctatttaat gtcttatcca
     1561 attagtttta tctcttaatc caaatttatt agtatgaaaa gtccaattta taagaattgt
     1621 ctaaacagat tccgcaacaa aaccagctaa aaccgtccat cctattggat taaaaaacgc
     1681 caatgttata agagctatca tacaaaataa cacgctctat atttcatttt taaattaaaa
     1741 cagttttttc ctttatcaat cacaatgggc attttcactt ggtatattca aacattacta
     1801 tctattttcc tgatttaaga tatgattata tttttttgaa ccaccgttta aatatgcgat
     1861 actaccaatt tcgatcattt ttactactcg tttattctta aaataacatg aatatttgta
     1921 ttacctatcg aagccatatt cactaaaaag aaaaacatcg tgataataac ccaagttaaa
     1981 aatattatta tattttgtga ctctgtcgtc aaaagaatgg ttaaagtaaa tattgaagcg
     2041 cttcctaaaa aaatgtacgc aaaaactaat aacaaccctt gtttgaaagt cggtattaat
     2101 acaactctat tcttattaac cacgttggta ttaaaaattt ttaatgttaa ttttttattt
     2161 agatagaaat aaaaaattaa catccctatt aacatgataa aaaatacagt gattgctagt
     2221 tgtttttcaa actgaacatt aaagaaatta ccgtactttc tcaatataat tccgaataga
     2281 actgaacttc ctgcaaccgg ccaaaaaa
//
LOCUS       Saureus-HT20040853contig_36         1650 bp    DNA     linear   UNK 
DEFINITION  Contig Saureus-HT20040853contig_36 from Staphylococcus aureus
            HT2004083
ACCESSION   unknown
FEATURES             Location/Qualifiers
     source          1..1650
                     /mol_type="genomic DNA"
                     /db_xref="taxon: 1280"
                     /genome_md5=""
                     /project="stegger_1280"
                     /genome_id="1280.795"
                     /organism="Staphylococcus aureus HT2004083"
     CDS             385..1173
                     /translation="MTTFDAKKLKKEYLDWYNQTLEFSNLSNNVVRIDTPFKDNSLDN
                     LIIYALYDQSRDMITLTDDGYTIFGLENNGVSLNKFKKRKKIFEEHLSAYGIKYNDKT
                     HEIYVQTNFKNFNKSKHNLLQCLILVSDMYLLSNPKSQNIFSEDVANKFDEHNIYYGR
                     DLPIIGSSGVVHNFDFFISAKKNQKEKFINAISNPNNSMIIKSKITDAMQAKKIKRHR
                     QNDFIFILNDSKKEINEHNKNLLHENYISTIDYSELDEKIGLLI"
                     /product="hypothetical protein within pathogenicity
                     island"
BASE COUNT      655 a    202 c    218 g    507 t    68 others
ORIGIN      
        1 gatgtaaatg aattaaaaac aatagttgct agtcgaataa atgaaaggca agaaataata
       61 agttttaagt taggaataaa gtacttacta acaataaaaa gagggaacat agaaaaagat
      121 aggttttcaa tttcaatcat tttcaaagat acctatcaca ccctagttag aatagatatt
      181 aacggtggta ctcacgataa tccagatgga acaatcgctc cgaaaagtca tattcacata
      241 tataatgata agtatgataa aaaggatagg tttgcttatg aaattaactt gaaagatttc
      301 cccgacatct ataacttgta taatgtgtat atgtcgtttt tagagtataa taatataaaa
      361 gaccttgaat aaaggaggga taatatgact acatttgatg ctaaaaaatt aaaaaaagaa
      421 tatcttgatt ggtataatca gaccttagag ttttctaatt tatcaaacaa tgtagtaaga
      481 atagataccc cttttaaaga taattcttta gacaatttaa taatatacgc tttatacgat
      541 cagtccagag acatgattac actgactgat gacggctata caatatttgg tttagaaaat
      601 aacggtgttt ctttaaataa atttaaaaaa cgtaaaaaga tttttgaaga gcatctttca
      661 gcctacggta ttaaatacaa cgataaaacc cacgaaattt atgttcaaac taactttaaa
      721 aattttaata aatctaaaca taatttatta cagtgcctta tacttgttag tgatatgtac
      781 ttactttcta atcctaagtc acagaacata ttttcagaag atgttgcaaa caaatttgat
      841 gaacataaca tttattacgg aagagattta cctattatag gaagcagtgg tgttgttcat
      901 aattttgact tttttattag cgctaagaaa aaccaaaaag aaaaatttat caatgctatt
      961 tctaatccta ataattctat gattattaag tcgaaaataa cggatgctat gcaagcaaaa
     1021 aaaataaaaa gacacaggca aaatgatttt atttttattt taaatgactc aaaaaaagaa
     1081 ataaatgaac ataataaaaa ccttcttcat gaaaactata ttagtactat agattatagt
     1141 gaattagacg aaaagatagg tttattgatt taatatttat agacgtgata atatcaatgt
     1201 ttatattaaa tgaaacgaat ttgaaaattt cgaaacagct taagatagca aattgaatag
     1261 ccttattgat aatgcagaat cgtctacaca tagttaaaca aattatttga gaataattat
     1321 nnnnnnnnnn nnnnnnnnnn nnnnnnnnnn nnnnnnnnnn nnnnnnnnnn nnnnnnnnnn
     1381 nnnnnnnnaa atggtatgac tagaatcgaa attatacgcg aatacgattt aacactctca
     1441 atcttctcga actgaataaa tactgggtca ttcaatcatt aagacaactt aataagtgat
     1501 gataaatgtt cataccattt tgcaaatata accagatact ctcaacaaaa tgtagagttc
     1561 aaaattaaaa aatgtcccta attggcacat tgctgtatga tattaaattc aacttagatt
     1621 tcaacaatat aactaatgaa acttatattt
//
LOCUS       Saureus-HT20040853contig_53          816 bp    DNA     linear   UNK 
DEFINITION  Contig Saureus-HT20040853contig_53 from Staphylococcus aureus
            HT2004083
ACCESSION   unknown
FEATURES             Location/Qualifiers
     source          1..816
                     /mol_type="genomic DNA"
                     /db_xref="taxon: 1280"
                     /genome_md5=""
                     /project="stegger_1280"
                     /genome_id="1280.795"
                     /organism="Staphylococcus aureus HT2004083"
BASE COUNT      267 a    132 c    118 g    299 t
ORIGIN      
        1 attcttcgat atgaactgtt tttacccaga acgtacatag tcgccggact ataaaaatca
       61 ttattgttag acttccttaa cccgagtatc ataacttggc tgttcttgtc atctataaaa
      121 gctacatcaa tcttttgtgg attaattgaa ttttttggaa ctataacgca tagcctgatt
      181 tctttatcaa taaagcattt atgcaaaaaa ttataattga taagcctatc tttaatgtta
      241 ctatattcat aatgtttttt tatagattcg tgtgtaattt tcccttcagc tattcttcca
      301 atgatctttt tagcgctcac ttttttatgt gtgtaatgca aacctaataa gtggggtaaa
      361 ttatttttat gaaaatttat tttaaagatg ggaagcaatt tatatttcgt tttaatttcc
      421 acataacctt tgcaaaagca attaataaaa tcattcaaga tgtcttgtaa atcaacatcg
      481 ttttcactat ttatttttaa atacgttgtg ttccccacct agtacacccc ttaaaaaata
      541 tccctacaaa cattaatgta agtagggatt atgtatatga gtgatggcaa ggaagaagtc
      601 tcctgcggga ccaacagtca gatatatggc ctctgccggg ctatacaatt cactcctgat
      661 tgtatataac taaattaata gttacttgac gaactaacta cgaaagaatg caagttagga
      721 agaaagaacg gaatagagag ttgactttct tcatagttaa ctataatatc ttttaacttt
      781 atacgcaata gatatgagta aatttttcat actttt
//
LOCUS       Saureus-HT20040853contig_5        11878 bp    DNA     linear   UNK 
DEFINITION  Contig Saureus-HT20040853contig_5 from Staphylococcus aureus
            HT2004083
ACCESSION   unknown
FEATURES             Location/Qualifiers
     source          1..11878
                     /mol_type="genomic DNA"
                     /db_xref="taxon: 1280"
                     /genome_md5=""
                     /project="stegger_1280"
                     /genome_id="1280.795"
                     /organism="Staphylococcus aureus HT2004083"
     CDS             404..1027
                     /db_xref="GO:0000150"
                     /db_xref="GO:0006310"
                     /translation="MRWKSMIVGYARVSSNDQNLERQLENLKTFCAEKIFTEKQSGKS
                     IENRPVLQEALNFLRMGDRFVVESIDCLGRNYDEVIHTVNYLKDKEVQLMITSLPMMN
                     EVVGNPLLDKFMKDLIIQILAMVSEQERNESKRRQAQGIQVAKEKGVYKGRPLLYSPN
                     AKDPQKRIIYHRVVEMLEEGQSISKIAKEVNITRQTIYRIKNDNDLI"
                     /product="ATP-binding protein p271"
     CDS             1441..1734
                     /translation="MKKKFVSSCIASTILFGTLLGVTYKAEAATVHVAGGVWSHGIGK
                     HYVWSYYSHNKRNHGSTAVGKYSSFSGVARPGVQSKASAPKAWGGNKTFYSLH"
                     /product="FIG01108898: hypothetical protein"
     CDS             1797..3731
                     /translation="MKKFKLFLDFSTLLLISGLLFLFFFKENEEIIPESSNILTISNW
                     DKSNSKSKVLDVIESGAKNQNIQIIKSVKDFDNKKEFFVFNSKRNNSDFIRNKTSLLT
                     PSDLLNREIKGKYYIIGEHFNVEELTSELKKAGLTSEVEYINRNILFFELVIDNDLLV
                     PFIFLGVLYLLYFLYDRGYNLKFYAIQKLHGFSTTRIIFHNIHIKIIYWLVLTAIFFI
                     ANILIIHIANLELDFLMFIRRFIVLLFVFACITTLLWLISYSLLLKLSIPLILKGKKG
                     YKFSIFMGTFTKCIMVLILSFLLAQNLNAYTKLKNIYDSEKIWQKLDNYYTLEISPNI
                     RNSEEKQILETNIYNLIKKSEQLGGLLLKNNNIANPDKNNYIPENGNVFFINNNFLNF
                     YKNINHDFKMIDNHSDKINVFIPPRLQYQKSEIQKNHQGWIDFQKQQNKKVDVQVLSK
                     NVSVFSFDRTTNLKFGYLDSPIVMLLTLDDLTGDFYLAAVSQGGYLFKDLDTLKQLLK
                     DNHLEEEISGITNYKDSVLNELNETKTKMIITIVTIIINVFILLIATVFETIQYFSWN
                     KKQLLLRKIHGYSLFSSNVRYLTISILLSIMLAYTTHILFGSKILLFIIMSIAIIQHL
                     LQIAYIKYLEKYFKDLMREI"
                     /product="immunity protein, probable"
     CDS             3735..4046
                     /translation="MKRTLIIVTIVLLIIILSLLLVRNEHLDRFNPLLKEKVSYAKVP
                     KDTQDYRNITVYSKNGEKKSYKLDFLGYDPTKEYVKVNHKGKYVRSIEYITKDIPSFL
                     K"
                     /product="FIG01109643: hypothetical protein"
     CDS             4058..4684
                     /db_xref="GO:0005524"
                     /db_xref="GO:0006810"
                     /db_xref="GO:0016021"
                     /db_xref="GO:0016887"
                     /translation="MIKLENVFVKKGNKNILDGCNFNFEKGKSYALVGESGAGKSTLL
                     NIIAGFEDVSQGSIYIEDKLLKKKVDFYRYTLGYLFQNFALLENQTISQNLDLALKFK
                     KNKKDNMNLKKEVLKKVGLDLDIKRIVSSLSGGEQQRVALARLILKDPKIILADEPTG
                     SLDTKNGKIVIDLLLKLLDENKTMIVVTHDLELAKRFDVIVNISELRS"
                     /product="ABC transporter ATP-binding protein"
     CDS             4922..5227
                     /translation="MSYSIIRVVKVKSKTNTRGIQRHIQRENKNYENIDIDLSKSYLN
                     YDLVNDTKFDFNKKIDEKIEKNYKGKRKIRTDAIKHIDGLITSDNVFFNQLSEEETK"
                     /product="Plasmid recombination, MobE mobilization
                     protein"
     CDS             5252..5551
                     /translation="MEEEYGKENLLYATVHMDEITPHMHYGVVLITKDGRLSAKEVVG
                     NKKALTEFQDRFNTYINKQGYDLKRGISRQLTKEKHDQVSRYKQKTEYHKQMHMR"
                     /product="Plasmid recombination, MobE mobilization
                     protein"
     CDS             5591..6190
                     /translation="MIQNYQKSLDTLKKLLSVMYEIKTKNVGGWFHKEKQETGNIVIT
                     KTDFEKYTKQIKAAQMILDDYECIKSGKSLKKAEKQNESLVNELTSVHMENEKLVEEF
                     NDLAQRYNYLLSENEKKDKELNYTLKLFNQVFKIIKSMMKEERYHTLINHIDNHLDNS
                     KIREVMTIDNNDEQFFKKKYQAQEREIIFKEDREDGYTL"
                     /product="truncated Pre protein"
     CDS             6575..7435
                     /translation="MTGETVVYKNEMNLVPLRRFTATEINLFFAMCNKLKEQDTNTLR
                     LSFDELKKLSNYSPETRNINRFANDLDNVYKKMLNLTIRYEDDDVIERFVLFNHYRIH
                     KREQYLEISTSSNLKHILNSITNNFTKFELKEMTRLKSTYSKNMFRLLKQYKHTGYLK
                     IHIDDFKNRLDIPKSYRMTDINKNVFKPIIIELGSIFNNLTINKIKAKKGRKIEWIEF
                     TFDAEKRIHNKRQPQMSKIDKSRQYVRREKTPKWLEERSYEKQPQKDYDPQLEKERED
                     FLKQLELNWE"
                     /product="Replication protein Rep"
     CDS             7522..7863
                     /translation="MKLAEAIKEQRELKGWSQEELANILKVSRQSVSKWESAKNYPSL
                     DILIAMSDLFGISLEHLIKGDARFKKVILEGNYRESNRVPSIVDFLYDFWWLFFPVAG
                     FLVWAIHSFMG"
                     /product="Transcriptional regulator, XRE family"
     CDS             8322..8507
                     /translation="MFGDQRQEATKYVIKEGYQDIYFLNKNGEWYYFEVRSVWRGKHI
                     IRVKDGLLGWRKEIVTE"
                     /product="FIG01108803: hypothetical protein"
     CDS             complement(8726..9469)
                     /translation="MKSVKRLSEELGVSKQTIFNNIKRLNIETIKQENTSFIKEDTDI
                     EKIIQRVNENKKKYGFESATEDKQKKESDNINFESKSDAQIVEILKNQINTLNNQIEK
                     QESRHETTIEFYRKELQERSKLLENQQVLALESNKKIQKLENQLEKEKHLNYPFDTST
                     NARQNVDAQEKTYTTSPVNINRDQEETKETEIQYKDISGSQSDESTQGEEAQREDVSA
                     NPNDNDSDIEEKSEETEPKKGFWSRLFGN"
                     /product="Replication-associated protein"
     CDS             9879..10154
                     /translation="MSIKLYNINEEYREKFYQIPKVFFTNPKYIKLSNDAKMAWGILR
                     DRLDLSIKNGWVDSKTGNIYFYYKNENPQNILNCKKDKVIKIKKELN"
                     /product="replication initiator protein"
     CDS             10442..10555
                     /translation="MQGYLMQTILTEFEETHALYMRRKNMKQYNIFNQSFK"
                     /product="Replication initiator A, N-terminal"
     CDS             complement(11708..11827)
                     /translation="MRRHGDTSELWSDYMSLTIFLYSVLGSLLANYIYEKSSK"
                     /product="hypothetical protein"
BASE COUNT     4479 a   1493 c   1849 g   3991 t    66 others
ORIGIN      
        1 atgataagtt gataagtgaa accgccaaga gtgtaatgaa ggaattttaa tattctaaat
       61 gcataataaa tactgataac atcttatagt ttgtattata ttttctatta tcgttgacat
      121 gtataatttt gatatcaaaa cctgattttc cctttattat tttcgagatt tattttctta
      181 attctcttta acaaactaga aatattgtat atacaaaaaa tcataaataa tagatgaata
      241 gtttaattat aggtgttcat caatcgaaaa agcaacgtat cttatttaaa gtgcgttgct
      301 tttttctcat ttataaggtt aaataattct catatatcaa gcaaagtgac ataattgttg
      361 aatttatagt aactgaaacg tatgattagg gtgtatatta attatgagat ggaaatcaat
      421 gattgttggc tatgcgagag tatcatcgaa cgatcaaaat ttagaaagac aacttgaaaa
      481 tttaaagacg ttttgtgctg aaaaaatatt tacagaaaaa cagtctggga aatctattga
      541 aaatagacca gtacttcaag aagcacttaa ctttttgagg atgggagatc ggtttgtagt
      601 agaatccatt gattgtttag gtcgtaatta tgatgaagtg attcataccg ttaattattt
      661 aaaagacaaa gaagtacaat taatgattac tagcttacct atgatgaatg aagtggttgg
      721 caatccatta ctggataagt ttatgaaaga tttaattatt caaatattag caatggtttc
      781 agaacaagag agaaatgaaa gtaaacgtcg acaagcgcaa ggaattcaag ttgcgaagga
      841 aaaaggcgta tataaagggc gccccttact ttattcacca aatgctaaag atccacagaa
      901 acgtattatt tatcatcgcg ttgtagaaat gttagaagaa ggccaatcaa ttagtaaaat
      961 tgcgaaagaa gtaaatataa caaggcagac gatttacaga attaaaaacg ataatgattt
     1021 gatttaataa actttgtttc aatgcaactg agagcttctc acagcgtctc aaaacagatg
     1081 attataatct attatgagtt tttaataata agacaagaaa agagagcgta aatatgctct
     1141 ctctttttct cattaacgaa tgtttataac gcaatcatga tgagagtatt aatacagtta
     1201 attatttgaa atactttagt ttatataatg ttgaattata ggtagtgaaa ttgtatttat
     1261 tatacattgt catatcgttg tttaatgata gttaatttaa ggataataga attaatatta
     1321 tatatagatg aacaaaacaa gcaacagagc agaaaaaaca cttttagatt atttttactc
     1381 attctctatt ttatttattt ttgctataat aaataaagaa tattaaatgg aggtgttttt
     1441 atgaaaaaga aatttgtttc tagttgtatt gctagtacaa tcttattcgg cactttatta
     1501 ggtgtaactt ataaagctga agctgcaaca gtacatgtag ctggtggtgt ttggagccat
     1561 ggtattggaa aacattacgt atggtcttat tatagtcaca ataaaagaaa tcatggttca
     1621 acagcagtag ggaaatattc atcttttagt ggtgttgctc gacctggtgt tcaatctaag
     1681 gcatctgctc caaaggcttg gggtggaaac aaaacatttt atagtcttca ctaattacat
     1741 atattaatta aggagaatag acagttaatt ctgtctattc tcttgaaaga ggcaatatga
     1801 aaaaattcaa attattttta gattttagta ctttattatt aatttcaggg ctattatttt
     1861 tatttttctt caaagaaaat gaagaaatta tacctgaaag ttccaatatt ttaacaatct
     1921 ctaattggga taaatctaac agtaaatcaa aagtgttaga tgtcattgaa tcaggcgcca
     1981 aaaatcaaaa tatacaaata attaaatccg ttaaagattt tgataataaa aaagaatttt
     2041 ttgttttcaa ctcaaaacga aataattctg actttatacg taataaaaca tcacttttaa
     2101 ctccatcaga tttattaaac agagagataa aaggaaagta ttatattatt ggtgaacatt
     2161 tcaatgtaga agagcttacg agtgaattaa aaaaagctgg tttaacatct gaagttgaat
     2221 acataaatag aaacatatta ttttttgaat tagtcataga taatgattta ttagtgcctt
     2281 tcatattctt aggcgtatta tatcttttgt acttcttata tgacagagga tataatttga
     2341 aattttatgc tattcaaaag ctacatggct tttcaactac acgcattatt tttcataata
     2401 ttcatataaa aatcatttat tggctagtac ttaccgctat tttctttatt gctaatatat
     2461 taatcattca tatagccaat ttagaattgg atttcttaat gtttattcgt agatttatcg
     2521 tgttgctttt tgtttttgct tgtattacta cattgctgtg gctgatttcg tatagtcttc
     2581 ttttgaagtt aagtattcca ttaatcttaa aagggaaaaa aggatataag ttttcaatat
     2641 ttatgggtac cttcaccaaa tgtatcatgg tgctaatact atctttttta ctggcacaaa
     2701 atttaaatgc ttatacgaag ttaaagaata tatatgactc tgaaaaaatc tggcaaaagt
     2761 tagataatta ctatacatta gagatttctc ctaatattag aaattcagaa gaaaaacaaa
     2821 ttttagaaac taatatatac aatttaatta agaaaagcga acaacttggt ggattgcttt
     2881 taaagaataa taatatagcc aatcccgata aaaacaatta cattcctgaa aatggcaatg
     2941 tcttttttat caataacaat tttctgaatt tctataaaaa tataaatcat gattttaaaa
     3001 tgattgacaa tcattcggat aaaataaacg tgtttattcc tccaaggtta caatatcaaa
     3061 aatctgaaat tcaaaaaaat caccaaggat ggattgactt tcaaaagcaa caaaacaaaa
     3121 aagtagatgt gcaagtactg tcaaaaaacg tatctgtttt ttcttttgat cgcacaacta
     3181 atttgaaatt tgggtatcta gattctccaa tagtaatgtt gttgacactt gacgatttaa
     3241 caggagattt ttatttagct gctgtttctc aaggtggata tctatttaaa gatttagata
     3301 cacttaaaca gttgcttaaa gataatcacc tagaagaaga aattagcggt ataactaatt
     3361 acaaggattc tgtgttaaat gaattaaatg aaacgaaaac aaaaatgata ataacaatag
     3421 ttactattat tattaacgtt ttcattcttt tgatagctac tgtatttgaa acaattcaat
     3481 attttagctg gaataaaaag caactattat taagaaaaat tcatggttat tcattattca
     3541 gcagtaatgt acgttattta acaatttcta tcttactttc tattatgtta gcttacacta
     3601 cgcatatttt atttggttca aagatattac tattcataat aatgtctatt gctattattc
     3661 aacatttact tcaaattgct tatattaaat atcttgaaaa atactttaaa gatttaatga
     3721 gggagattta aacaatgaaa agaactttaa ttattgtaac aattgtacta ttaatcatca
     3781 tacttagtct gttattggtt agaaatgagc atttagatcg ttttaaccca ctgttaaaag
     3841 aaaaagtatc ttatgccaaa gttccaaaag atacccagga ctatagaaat ataactgtat
     3901 actctaaaaa tggagaaaaa aagagttata aattggattt tttaggttat gatcctacaa
     3961 aagaatatgt gaaagtaaat cataaaggga aatatgtgcg ttcgatagaa tacattacaa
     4021 aagatattcc tagcttttta aaatgaggtg accgatagtg ataaaacttg aaaatgtttt
     4081 tgtaaaaaaa ggtaataaaa acattttaga cggatgtaac tttaattttg aaaaaggaaa
     4141 atcatatgct ttagttggag aaagtggcgc tggaaaatct actttactta acataatcgc
     4201 tgggttcgaa gatgtatcac aaggaagcat atatattgaa gataagttac taaaaaagaa
     4261 agtcgatttt tatagatata cgttagggta tttgtttcaa aattttgctt tacttgaaaa
     4321 tcaaacaatc agtcaaaatt tagatttagc cctaaagttc aaaaagaata aaaaagataa
     4381 tatgaactta aagaaagaag tattaaaaaa ggtcggccta gatttagata tcaagagaat
     4441 tgttagttct ctaagcggtg gtgaacaaca aagagtagca ttggcaagat taatattaaa
     4501 agatccgaaa atcattttag ctgatgaacc tactgggtca ctagatacga aaaatggaaa
     4561 aatagttatt gatttattat tgaagctact tgatgaaaat aaaactatga ttgtcgtaac
     4621 gcatgattta gagcttgcga aacgatttga tgtcatagtc aatatttctg agcttagaag
     4681 ttaagaaata ttgataggta tagccataca tagagaaaaa acaatatgaa atatgattag
     4741 tcattacttt tgagtttttt aatttaagga ctggattttc cagtcctttt ttatgatgac
     4801 aaaaaacaag cctcgcagag cacacgtttt taatgactta tttggttttt aataagtcta
     4861 gtatgttaaa acttttctgt gtttaggtgt tataatcata tgcagtggaa gttgatttat
     4921 tatgtcttat tcaattattc gagttgttaa agtgaaatca aaaacaaata caagaggtat
     4981 tcaaagacat attcaaagag aaaataaaaa ttatgaaaat atagatattg atttaagtaa
     5041 gtcatattta aactatgatt tagtcaatga tactaagttt gattttaata aaaaaattga
     5101 tgagaaaatc gaaaaaaatt ataaagggaa acgcaaaatt agaacagatg ccattaaaca
     5161 tattgatgga ttaattacat cagataatgt gttttttaat caattatctg aagaagagac
     5221 aaaatagttt tttaagcatg ctaaagcgtt cttggaagaa gaatacggta aagaaaatct
     5281 tttatatgcg acagtacata tggatgagat aacaccacat atgcattatg gcgtagttct
     5341 tattactaaa gatggacgtt taagtgcgaa agaagttgta ggtaataaaa aagcattaac
     5401 cgaattccaa gatagattca atacgtatat taataagcaa ggctatgatt taaaacgagg
     5461 aatttctaga caacttacaa aagaaaaaca tgatcaagtt agccgttata aacaaaaaac
     5521 agaatatcat aaacaaatgc atatgcgcta gaagcaaata gaggattatt taaagcaaga
     5581 aaatgataaa ttgatacaaa actaccaaaa atcattagat acgcttaaaa agcttctgag
     5641 tgtcatgtat gaaattaaaa ctaaaaatgt aggtggatgg tttcataaag agaagcaaga
     5701 aacaggcaat attgtaatta ctaaaactga ttttgaaaaa tacactaaac aaattaaagc
     5761 agcacagatg atattagatg attatgaatg tattaaaagt gggaagtcat taaaaaaagc
     5821 agagaaacaa aatgaaagtt tagttaatga attgactagt gtccatatgg aaaatgaaaa
     5881 gctggttgaa gaatttaatg atttagcaca acgttataat tatttgttgt cagagaatga
     5941 aaagaaagat aaagaactaa attatacgct taagttattc aatcaagttt ttaaaatcat
     6001 taaaagtatg atgaaagaag agcgttatca tacactaata aatcatattg ataatcattt
     6061 agacaattct aaaatacgtg aagtaatgac gatagataac aatgatgaac agttctttaa
     6121 gaagaaatat caagcacaag aacgagaaat catttttaaa gaagatagag aagatggtta
     6181 tacattataa aaatagatat ttaaatgcat ttgtttgagg ttaattattt tttaggatga
     6241 aaaataggta gcccccctcg aactttttaa tatattttta taaatctttt taaaaacctt
     6301 tttaggggct tgttcagccc tagagcaaca agggatttca atgcctaaag gagtgttttt
     6361 gccannnnnn nnnnnnnnnn nnnnnnnnnn nnnnnnnnnn nnnnnnnnnn nnnnnnnnnn
     6421 nnnnnnnnnn acataaaagg agtgttttaa aaagttgtac tccttttatg gtttgacatt
     6481 gataataaag tagtttattg tgaataaaag ttttcaaatg ggagtgtata ttcaaacgat
     6541 actcctttag gttcgtaata aagggggctg tatcatgaca ggagagacag ttgtatataa
     6601 aaatgaaatg aatttagttc cattaaggcg atttacagct actgaaatta atttattttt
     6661 tgcgatgtgt aataaattaa aagagcaaga tactaataca ttacgtttgt cttttgatga
     6721 attaaaaaaa ttaagtaatt atagtccaga aacacgtaat attaatagat ttgctaatga
     6781 tttagataat gtgtataaaa agatgttgaa tttaaccatt agatatgaag atgatgatgt
     6841 aatagaaaga ttcgttttat tcaatcatta tagaatccat aagcgagaac aatatctaga
     6901 aatatcaact tcttcaaatt taaaacacat attgaattca attactaata attttacaaa
     6961 atttgaatta aaagaaatga ctaggcttaa atctacatat tctaaaaata tgtttagatt
     7021 acttaaacaa tacaaacata caggctattt aaaaattcac atcgatgatt ttaaaaatcg
     7081 tttagatata cctaaatctt atcgtatgac tgatattaac aaaaatgttt ttaaacctat
     7141 tattattgaa ttaggttcta tatttaataa tcttactatc aataaaatca aagcgaaaaa
     7201 agggcgtaaa attgaatgga tagagttcac atttgacgct gagaaacgca ttcataacaa
     7261 acgacaacct caaatgtcca agatagataa atcaagacaa tatgtgaggc gtgaaaagac
     7321 gcctaaatgg ttagaagaac ggtcatatga aaagcaacct caaaaagatt acgacccaca
     7381 attagagaaa gaacgagagg attttttaaa acaacttgaa ctgaattggg aataacgcaa
     7441 cttttcgttg cgagttggtt aactaaaagt atcgtgactt ttcaattatt ttaattatag
     7501 tttgagttaa ggagtgattt tatgaaatta gctgaagcta taaaagaaca gagagaatta
     7561 aaaggatggt ctcaagagga attagccaat atattaaagg tttccagaca aagtgtttct
     7621 aaatgggaaa gtgccaaaaa ctatccttcc ttagatattt tgattgctat gagcgattta
     7681 ttcggaatct ctttagagca tttaattaaa ggagatgcac gttttaaaaa agttatttta
     7741 gagggaaatt atagagagag taacagggta ccttccatag ttgattttct ttatgatttt
     7801 tggtggcttt tctttcctgt tgccggattt ttagtttggg ccattcattc gttcatgggt
     7861 tgattttaaa atcaaaattt aatgcacatc aggcaatatg aaaaaggaaa gtatttttac
     7921 gacaccttga aatgtattga taagaataga agagtttaca aaaggcaata tgaaatatat
     7981 actaaaagta acaagaattt cgtttgtaaa cgcacaaaac cccgaactat tcgccgtagt
     8041 tcggggtttt gtggtgaatt ggctttaatc gtctatatta ttttttatca cgtttatgga
     8101 gctaataacc aaataacgta acgagacaac cactgattgc cgttgtcatg atgtgaacaa
     8161 gaatttcatt cataaatcgc acctcctctc tacgccgaat tgacatctga gagatagacg
     8221 accttcacat tataacaaat ctctccttcc atgaaataac atgaatatta ataaatgttg
     8281 ttatatatta aagataaata aatataaggg tgggattgat aatgtttggc gatcaaagac
     8341 aagaagctac aaaatatgtc attaaagaag gttatcaaga tatttatttc ctcaacaaaa
     8401 acggggaatg gtattatttc gaagtaagaa gtgtctggcg tggcaaacat attattagag
     8461 ttaaagatgg tttgttaggt tggagaaaag aaatagtaac tgaataaaga tacaaaatac
     8521 ttgccaatgc aaaagaatga aaacgcgtca aatcaacgat gtataaaaga tgcataaaag
     8581 ataatgaaag taaaaagcca taaatgccgt catataggca tttatggctt tttgtttggt
     8641 taacataatc gatgattatc agaagttcaa ttcacataaa aaagcacggc taatttatga
     8701 acttgtcgta cctttttaat taaaattagt taccaaatag acgactccaa aacccctttt
     8761 taggttccgt ttcttcactc ttttcttcta tatcactatc attgtcattt ggattagctg
     8821 aaacgtcttc tctttgtgct tcttcacctt gtgtactttc gtcgctttga cttccagata
     8881 tatccttata ttgaatctct gtttctttag tttcttcctg atctcggtta atatttacag
     8941 gactagtagt atatgttttt tcttgtgcat caacgttttg tctagcgtta gtagatgtat
     9001 caaagggata attaaggtgt ttttcttttt ctaattgatt ttctaatttt tgaatctttt
     9061 tattactctc taatgccaga acttgctgat tctcaagcaa ttttgatctt tcttgcaact
     9121 cttttctgta aaattcaatt gttgtttcat gacgactttc ttgtttttca atttgattat
     9181 ttaaagtatt aatctgattt ttaagtattt ctactatttg agcatcgctt ttagattcaa
     9241 aattaatatt atccgactct tttttttgtt tgtcttcagt agcactttca aaaccatatt
     9301 tctttttatt ttcatttact ctttgaatga ttttttctat atcggtatct tctttaataa
     9361 acgaagtgtt ttcctgtttt attgtctcta tattcaatct cttaatatta ttaaaaatcg
     9421 tttgcttact aacccctaat tcttcactca acctttttac acttttcata tcatcaaccc
     9481 tttataaaat gtttataaac ccttagtaaa atattataag cttataacga ttaataataa
     9541 agtaatcgac aaataaaaat ataaatccgc caaccttttt atcaagggtt tgtaaagggt
     9601 ttatggtgtt tatcaaaggt ttataaacct atattttccc ttttttaagt ttattcaaag
     9661 tgctataata accttaatat aacaaaaacc ccaactactg gtaatagtcg gggtttggta
     9721 ataaaacgtt tagaaactgt ttatttatat aattttcgat acttagatta tataatgaat
     9781 aatatcttag tgcaagcacc tagattatta aataaacaca aaaatgtaag cgttttatta
     9841 cctcttacca aactaaaatt cggaaagagg tttttattat gtcaattaaa ctttacaaca
     9901 taaatgagga atacagagaa aagttttatc aaataccgaa agtatttttt acaaatccta
     9961 aatatatcaa gttatccaat gatgcaaaaa tggcatgggg tattcttaga gatcgtttag
    10021 atttatcaat taaaaatggt tgggttgatt ctaaaacagg taatatttat ttttattaca
    10081 aaaatgaaaa cccacaaaat atattaaatt gtaaaaaaga taaagtaatt aaaataaaga
    10141 aagaacttaa ttgaagccga attactacta caagaaagac aaggtttaaa taagacaaat
    10201 aaactttatt tagttaaacc agaagtaaca gaagatgata tttataaaat tcaaaagcaa
    10261 gaaaacactg ttgagagcag caatggcaag gaagtcggaa aaaccgactt caagaagtcg
    10321 ataaaacaga atctaatgat actgaactta gctatactga atctaacaat actgaaataa
    10381 atgatatgaa tgacttgaat gatatagagt ccgaaaatga aattagtaat cattcaagtc
    10441 aatgcaaggt tatttaatgc aaacaatttt aactgaattt gaagaaacac atgcacttta
    10501 tatgcgccgt aaaaacatga aacaatataa tatctttaat caatcattca aatgatttta
    10561 taacaatcaa agatacatca aaatatttcg ttaaatcatc tgacttttta actgatagcg
    10621 atgaaaaaat caagaaattg tcagtgatct agaaaaagat ttgtatcgaa aacgtatgtt
    10681 aagttatggt ggattgctta aataaaaaca taaaatttta aacttagacg atgctgaaga
    10741 tggcaattta attaatacaa gtgatgaaga taaaatagca aatgaagaag aaaaggcaca
    10801 ttcgattacg gcaattttga aaagcaaaat tattatttaa ggcattagtg ataactgatg
    10861 tcttttttta ttactttttt gtaaaaaaag tgctgtctta tttttgtgac aaatgctgta
    10921 tgtagtgtca caaaagtgtg acacttgagc tttttatgac cccacacaaa aacattttcg
    10981 aagccttgaa atatctggct ttgccagatc ccccattcat tgatggggac aaatttccct
    11041 tatgctctta cggagatttt agagttaaat taaaatttct aagtttttga taagaaaagc
    11101 cctgcaggaa tttagaagaa cgtggggaag ttttaaagaa ttttatgcta atttttaatt
    11161 tgcatgtaaa tgggcagtgt ctaaaaaata gttattgttt ttgctcaaat ttttgttttt
    11221 gaaaatagca tatatttatt tggctcatat ttgcgtttta aaagcgtata taagttttag
    11281 atataaaact atatgaatca cccctaaatc tttaaaatgc cctcttaaaa ttcaaaataa
    11341 gggcataaaa aataaaagcc cccccagata aagtgaggta gctttttctt tcgacgccgt
    11401 atcgtcgatg taattcaaaa aagttatggg ctataaatct acatcacttt ttcaagaatg
    11461 tagtagcaat attcaacgca aattaatttt tataactgct cggaatatct caagccgttt
    11521 ctttaatttt gaaataaaaa aatcgacgaa ggtcgattac gtttttgcac atgtcgattt
    11581 atccgacgta taagtgcgcc cttacgggat ttaactagat tataacgacg aattttagac
    11641 ctgtaaagca ataacaatta ggtctaccag gtagataaag tgtacaaagt agaaccgaaa
    11701 aagttattta ttttgaagat ttttcgtaga tataatttgc taataaactt cctaaaactg
    11761 aataaagaaa aatagttaaa ctcatgtaat cactccataa ttctgaagtg tctccatgtc
    11821 tacgcataga cacacattta tgccgagaaa atttattgtg cgttgagaag aaccctta
//
LOCUS       Saureus-HT20040853contig_29         2921 bp    DNA     linear   UNK 
DEFINITION  Contig Saureus-HT20040853contig_29 from Staphylococcus aureus
            HT2004083
ACCESSION   unknown
FEATURES             Location/Qualifiers
     source          1..2921
                     /mol_type="genomic DNA"
                     /db_xref="taxon: 1280"
                     /genome_md5=""
                     /project="stegger_1280"
                     /genome_id="1280.795"
                     /organism="Staphylococcus aureus HT2004083"
     CDS             282..1574
                     /translation="MRLNKGSIIEKMKNQNIKTQTELAEKIDISKSQLSFMFSDEYEP
                     LKKNVIKLADVLKVSPNDIILDEEDQMPINSDFNRYDYKLDEFIDVSNVRKNKDYNVF
                     ETFAGAGGLALGLESAGLSTYGAVEIDKNAAETLRINRPKWKVIENDIEFIADNLDEF
                     IDEEIDILSGGYPCQTFSYAGKRNGFADTRGTLFYPYSKILSKLKPKAFIAENVRGLV
                     NHDDGKTLEVMLKVFIKEGYEVYWNILNSWNYDVAQKRERIVIIGIREDLVKEQKYPF
                     RFPLAQVYKPVLKDVLKDVPKSKVTAYSDKKREVMKLVPPGGCWVDLPEQIAKDYMGK
                     SWYSGGGKRGMARRISWDEPCLTLTTSPSQKQTERCHPDETRPFSIREYARIQSFPDE
                     WEFSGGVGAQYRQIGNAVPVNLAKYIGKSLVHYLNQFN"
                     /product="DNA-cytosine methyltransferase (EC 2.1.1.37)"
                     /EC_number="2.1.1.37"
     CDS             1638..2423
                     /translation="MTNKYLSFITDEDLFECIEFLYTEYEKALEGIDFDKFFKNRIDT
                     FKMTFDMGINNLSEQDWLAAELQRQVEKTITNHVGTFHEKLIGKIEGYTNYPVGYDYD
                     VAKDDNTLFAEIKNKHNTLTGTHTKSLFQKICGYAEKYPDAICYYVRIIDTKSRNDIW
                     EFRSGSIDENTREKPRFSHPRIRIASGDQFYKIVTGEEDAFKQLAYNIPIALDDWIET
                     KRAKKGSSLGLFAELYQQAKANNRTLSEEIISINYPKSNYISF"
                     /product="Type II restriction enzyme Sau96I (EC 3.1.21.4)
                     (Endonuclease Sau96I) (R.Sau96I)"
                     /EC_number="3.1.21.4"
     CDS             complement(2507..2629)
                     /translation="MQRTLFLNFLYKRVFKFATYNNEILKAPKTKSGNDTPISQ"
                     /product="hypothetical protein"
BASE COUNT     1125 a    340 c    531 g    925 t
ORIGIN      
        1 ctatgtaatg aattataaag aaatacgccc taaaagtaaa aaacacagcc cgaagacaat
       61 acttttcaca agtattatat aatagatgtg tatgaaaatg catggagtag agcatcgcga
      121 atttatgtat tctaaagata tatttgaaat agttagttat tagtttagaa agcttttaga
      181 tttaaatggt ttgaaacata ctaagaaaaa ctaatagact aaaaatagtg tttattatat
      241 aataaacttt ggatagggtt atgtgtatag gaggtagttt agtgagattg aacaaaggaa
      301 gtataattga aaaaatgaaa aatcaaaata ttaaaacaca aactgaatta gctgaaaaaa
      361 ttgatatatc taaaagccaa ctatcattca tgttttcaga tgaatatgag cctcttaaaa
      421 agaatgttat taagttggca gatgttttaa aagtatctcc taatgacatt atattagacg
      481 aagaagacca aatgccaatt aactctgatt ttaatagata tgattataaa ttagatgaat
      541 tcatagatgt aagcaatgta agaaagaata aagattataa tgtattcgaa acctttgccg
      601 gggctggtgg actagcacta ggcttagaaa gcgctggctt gtcaacttat ggagcagttg
      661 aaattgataa aaatgccgca gaaactttga gaattaatag gccaaaatgg aaagttattg
      721 agaacgatat tgaattcatt gctgataatt tggatgaatt tatagatgaa gagatagata
      781 ttttgagtgg ggggtatcct tgccaaacat ttagttatgc aggaaaaaga aatggatttg
      841 cggatacaag aggaacactg ttctatccat atagtaaaat tttaagtaaa ttaaagccta
      901 aagcttttat agcagaaaat gttagaggat tagtcaatca cgacgatggc aaaacattag
      961 aagtaatgtt aaaagttttt attaaggaag gttatgaggt ttactggaat attttgaact
     1021 cgtggaatta tgatgtagcg caaaaaagag aaagaatagt aattataggt atcagagaag
     1081 atttagtaaa agaacagaaa tatccattta gatttccttt agctcaagta tacaaacctg
     1141 tattgaaaga tgtactgaaa gatgttccaa agagtaaagt tacagcatac agtgacaaaa
     1201 aaagagaagt aatgaaatta gttccaccag gaggctgttg ggtagattta cctgaacaaa
     1261 tagctaaaga ttatatgggg aaaagttggt attcaggtgg tggtaaaaga ggaatggcta
     1321 gaaggataag ttgggacgag ccttgtttga cgttaacaac atctcctagt caaaaacaaa
     1381 cagagagatg tcatcctgac gaaactcgac catttagtat cagagagtat gctagaattc
     1441 aatcgttccc tgatgaatgg gaattttctg gaggagtagg tgcacaatac agacaaatag
     1501 gtaacgctgt acctgtaaat ctagctaaat atataggtaa atctttagta cattatttaa
     1561 atcaatttaa ttgatattta ttaaaaccac ttattaaggt attattaact taaatactat
     1621 aacaggtggg attgtatatg actaataagt atttaagttt tatcactgat gaggatctat
     1681 tcgaatgtat tgaatttttg tatacagagt atgaaaaagc gcttgaagga attgattttg
     1741 ataaattttt taaaaataga attgatacat ttaagatgac ttttgatatg ggtattaata
     1801 atttgagtga gcaagattgg ttagcggcag agttgcaaag acaagttgag aagactatta
     1861 ctaatcatgt aggaacattt catgaaaagt taattggaaa aatagagggc tatactaatt
     1921 atccagttgg ttatgattat gatgttgcta aggatgataa tacacttttt gcagaaatta
     1981 aaaataagca taatactttg accggtactc atactaaaag tctgtttcaa aaaatatgtg
     2041 gctatgcaga aaaatatcca gacgccattt gctattatgt tagaataata gacactaaaa
     2101 gtcgaaatga tatttgggaa tttagaagtg gaagtattga tgaaaacaca agagaaaaac
     2161 caagattttc tcacccaaga ataagaattg cttctggaga tcaattttat aaaattgtta
     2221 ctggagaaga agatgctttc aagcaactag cttataacat tcctatagca ttagatgatt
     2281 ggatagaaac gaaaagggct aaaaaaggat caagcttagg actatttgca gaactttatc
     2341 aacaagcaaa ggcaaataac cgaacattat cagaagaaat aatttctatt aattatccta
     2401 aatctaatta cattagtttc tagatggatg attttaactt ttaagcaaaa tcattgcaac
     2461 gaagttatta ttattgctac gaaattatat tgttttaaat cggcctttat tgcgatatcg
     2521 gcgtatcatt acctgatttc gttttagggg cttttaatat ttcattgtta tatgtggcaa
     2581 atttaaacac tcttttatat aaaaaattta aaaataatgt acgttgcatg cttctattat
     2641 ggtatataca acaaatgatg atatatttaa aacattttaa ttcatgtttc catgattttc
     2701 ctctcaatat aaagatgcaa tctagattaa aaggtcattg caaatagtta taattggaaa
     2761 taatgattaa attatgtgca cttttgattt ttaaagtaag cacattcttt aaatgaattc
     2821 ttagttaatg cattactttt ataagtcatt catgccatta ttaatataat aaccacaaca
     2881 aaaaagcttc taatgtgata caggaacctc atattccgta t
//
LOCUS       Saureus-HT20040853contig_1        28153 bp    DNA     linear   UNK 
DEFINITION  Contig Saureus-HT20040853contig_1 from Staphylococcus aureus
            HT2004083
ACCESSION   unknown
FEATURES             Location/Qualifiers
     source          1..28153
                     /mol_type="genomic DNA"
                     /db_xref="taxon: 1280"
                     /genome_md5=""
                     /project="stegger_1280"
                     /genome_id="1280.795"
                     /organism="Staphylococcus aureus HT2004083"
     CDS             171..407
                     /translation="MFNTPKMKLPEKHTEVFKTYKNGTPEEKAEIEGCFIKTVKDEDS
                     EFYSPMLASLNEQQLKSMLRQVLFLIDTGDDNDD"
                     /product="Hypothetical protein, SAV0880 homolog [SA
                     bacteriophages 11, Mu50B]"
     CDS             601..801
                     /translation="MWIVISIVLSIFLLILLSSISHKMKTIEALEYMNAYLFKQLVKN
                     NGVEGLEDYENEVERIRKRFKS"
                     /product="Phage protein"
     CDS             854..3301
                     /translation="MLDKVTQIETIKYDRDVSYSYAASRLSTYWTNHNMAWSDFMQKL
                     AQTVRTKEDLTEYNKMSKSEQADIKDVGGFVGGYLKEGKRRAGQVMNRSMLTLDIDYA
                     AQDMTDILSMFYDFAYCLYSTHKHREISPRLRLVIPLKRNVNADEYEAIGRKVADIVG
                     MDYFDDTTYQPHRLMYWPSTSNDAEFFFTYEDLPLLDPDKILNEYVDWTDTLEWPTSS
                     KEESKTKRLADKQGDPEEKPGIVGAFCRAYTIEEAISTFIPDLYEKHSTNRYTYHEGS
                     TAGGLVLYENNKFAYSHHNTDPVSGMLVNSFDLVRIHLYGAQDEDAKTDTPVNRLPSY
                     KAMQQRAQNDEVVKKQLINDKMSDAMQDFDEIVNSDDAWSETLEITSKGTFKASIPNI
                     EIILRNDPNLKGKIAFNEFTKQIECLGKVPWNTNFKTRQWQDGDDSSLRSYIEKIYDI
                     HHSGKTKDAIISVAMQNAYHPVRDYLNKISWDGHKRLEKLFIKYLGVEDTEVNRTTTK
                     KALTAGIARVMEPGCKFDYMLTLYGPQGVGKSALLKKLGGAWFSDSLVSVTGKEAYEA
                     LQGVWLMEMAELAATRKAEVEAIKHFISKQVDRFRVAYGHYIEDFPRQCIFIGTTNKV
                     DFLRDETGGRRFWPMTVNPERVEVNWSKLTKDEIDQIWAEAKYYYEQGEELFLNPELE
                     EEMRSIQSKHTEESPYTGIIDEYLNTPIPSNWDDLTIFERRRFYQGDVDMLPTGNVDY
                     VERNKVCALEVFVECFGKDKGDSRGSMEIRKISNILRQLDNWSVYDGNKSGKIRFGKD
                     YGVQIAYVRDESLEDLI"
                     /product="DNA primase, phage associated"
     CDS             3642..3932
                     /translation="MKESTLEKYLVKEITKLNGLCLKWVAPGTRGVPDRIIIMPEGKT
                     YFVEMKQEKGKLHPLQKYVHRQFENRDHTVYVLWNKEQVNTFIRMVGGTFGD"
                     /product="Phage protein"
     CDS             3922..5280
                     /translation="MAIDFKPHSYQKYAIDKVIDNEKYGLFLDMGLGKTVSTLTAFSE
                     LQLLDTKKMLVIAPKQVAKDTWVDEVDKWNHLNHLKVSLVLGTPKERNDALNTEADIY
                     VTNKENTKWLCDQYKKEWPFDMVVIDELSTFKSPKSQRFKSIKKKLPLINRFIGLTGT
                     PSPNSLQDLWAQVYLIDRGERLESSFSRYRERYFKPTHQVSEHIFKWELRDGSEEKIY
                     KQIEDICLSMKAKDYLDMPDRVDTKQTVVLSEKERKVYEELEKNYILESEEKGTVVAQ
                     NGASLSQKLLQLSNGAVYTDEEDVRLIHDKKLDKLEEIIEESQGQPILLFYNFKHDKE
                     RILQRFKEATTLEDSNYKERWNSGDIKLLIAHPASAGHGLNLQQGGHIIVWFGLTWSL
                     ELYQQANARLYRQGQNHTTIIHHIMTDNTIDQRVYKALQNKELTQEELMKAIKARIAK
                     HK"
                     /product="DNA helicase, phage-associated"
     CDS             5293..5730
                     /translation="MGNTIYDIKPGTFKYIESEIYNLNENKKEINRLRMEILNPTKEL
                     DTNIVYGPLQKGEPVRTTELMATRLLTNKMLRNLEEMVEAVESEYLKLPEDHKKVIRL
                     KYWNKDKKLKIEQIGDACHMHRNTVTTIRKNFVKAIAYHAGIK"
                     /product="Phage regulatory protein"
     CDS             5887..6201
                     /translation="MTKHNNIYKHGRKSYQYDWFYHSKAWKKLREIALDRDNYLCQMC
                     LREDIITDAKIVHHIIYVDEDFNKALDLDNLMSVCYSCHNKIHANDNDKSNLKKIRVL
                     KI"
                     /product="Phage-associated homing endonuclease"
     CDS             6330..6635
                     /translation="MKLTKKQLKEYIEDYKKSDDILINLYIETYEFYCRLRDELKNSD
                     LMIEHTNKAGASNIVKNPLSIELTKTVQTLNNLLKSMGLTAAQRKKIVQEEGGFGDY"
                     /product="terminase-small subunit"
     CDS             6625..8316
                     /translation="MTIKVLNEPSPKLLTTWYAEQVTQGKIKTSKYVKKECERHLRYL
                     ENGGKWVFDEELAHRPIRFIEKFCKPSKGSKRQLVLQPWQHFIIGSLFGWVHKETKLR
                     RFKEALIFMGRKNGKTTTISGVANYAVSQDGENGAEIHLLANVMKQARILFDESKAMI
                     KASPKLDKNFRTLRDEIHYDATISKIMPQASDSDKLDGLNTHMGIFDEIHEFKDYKLI
                     SVIKNSRAARLQPLLIYITTAGYQLDGPLVDMVEAGRDTLDQIIEDERTFYYLASLDD
                     DDDINDSSNWIKANPNLGVSINLDEMKEEWEKAKRTPAERGDFITKRFNIFANNDEMS
                     FIDYPTLQKNNEIVSLEELEGRPCTIGYDLSETEDFTAACATFALDNGKVAVLSHSWI
                     PKHKVEYSNEKIPYREWEEDGLLTVQDKPYIDYQDVLNWIIKMNEHYVVEKITYDRAN
                     AFKLNQELKNYGFETEETRQGALTLSPALKDLKEMFLDGKIIFNNNPLMKWYINNVQL
                     KLDRNGNWLPSKQSRYRKIDGFAAFLNTYTDIMNKVVSDSGEGNIEFISIKDIMR"
                     /product="Phage terminase large subunit"
     CDS             8321..9559
                     /translation="MNVIAKENIVTRIKKKLIDNWIDQSTSKLYDFSPWKNRSFWGVI
                     NNTLETNETIFSAITKLSNSMASLPLKMYEDYKVVNTEVSDLLTVSPNNSLSSFDFIN
                     QIETIRNEKGNAYVLIERDIYHQPSKLFLLNPDVVEMLIENQSRELYYSIHAATGNKL
                     IVHNMDMLHFKHIVASNMVQGISPIDVLKNTTDFDNAVRTFNLTEMQKPDSFMLKYGS
                     NVGKEKRQQVLEDFKQYYEENGGVLFQEPGVEIEPLPKKYVSEDIVASENLTRERVAN
                     VFQLPSVFLNARSNTNFAKNEELNRFYLQHTLLPIVKQYEEEFNRKLLTKTDREKNRY
                     FKFNVKSYLRADSATQAEVYFKAVRSGYYTINDIREWEDLPPVEGGDKPLISGDLYPI
                     DTPLELRKSLKGGDKNVNES"
                     /product="Phage portal protein"
     CDS             9543..10316
                     /translation="MSMKAKYFQMKRKSKSKGEIFIYGDIVSDKWFESDVTATDFKNK
                     LDELGDISEIDVHINSSGGSVFEGHAIYNMLKMHPAKINIYVDALAASIASVIAMSGD
                     TIFMHKNSFLMIHNSWVMTVGNAEELRKTADLLEKTDAVSNSAYLDKAKDLDQEHLKQ
                     MLDAETWLTAEEALSFGLIDEILGANEIAASISKEQYKRFENVPEDLKKDVDKITKID
                     DVDTSELVETPKESMSLEEKEKREKIKRECEILKMTMNY"
                     /product="Prophage Clp protease-like protein"
     CDS             10328..11491
                     /translation="MPTLYELKQSLGMIGQQLKNKNDELSQKATDPNIDMEDIKQLET
                     EKAGLQQRFNIVERQVQDIEEKEKAKVKDKGEAYQSLSDNEKMVKAKAEFYRHAILPN
                     EFEKPSMEAQRLLHALPTGNDSGGDKLLPKTLSKEIVSEPFAKNQLREKARLTNIKGL
                     EIPRVSYTLDDDDFITDVETAKELKAKGDTVKFTTNKFKVFAAISDTVIHGSDVDLVN
                     WVENALQSGLAAKERKDALAVSPKSGLEHMSFYNGSVKEVEGADMYDAIINALADLHE
                     DYRDNATIYMRYADYVKIISVLSNGTTNFFDTPAEKVFGKPVVFTDAAVKPIVGDFNY
                     FGINYDGTTYDTDKDVKKGEYLFVLTAWYDQQRTLDSAFRIAKAKENTGPLPS"
                     /product="Phage major capsid protein"
     CDS             11560..11838
                     /translation="MSLEEIKLWLRIDYNFENDLIEGLIQSAKSELLLSGVPDYDKDD
                     LEYPLFCTAIKYIIARDYESRGYSNDQSRSKVFNEKGLQKMILKLKKW"
                     /product="hypothetical protein within a prophage"
     CDS             11850..12182
                     /translation="MEFNEFKDRAYFFQYVNKGPYPDEEEKMKLYSCFCKIYNPSMKD
                     REILKATESKSGLTIIMRSSKIEYLPQTNHLVKIDSALYSDKLFNIVEIRIDTPDIGY
                     NTVVLSEK"
                     /product="Bacteriophage"
     CDS             12179..12580
                     /translation="MSVEIKGIPEVLNKLESVYGKQAMQAKSDKALNEASEFFIKALK
                     KEFESFKDTGASIEEMTKSKPYTKVGSQERAVLIEWVGPMNRKNIIHLNEHGYTRDGK
                     KYTPRGFGVIAKTLAASERKYREIIKKELAR"
                     /product="FIG00775613: hypothetical protein"
     CDS             12581..12976
                     /translation="MNILNTIKGILLSDAELKTHINSRIYYYKVTENAETSKPFVVIT
                     PVYDLPSDFMSDKYLSEEYLIQIDVESSNNQKTIDITKRIRYLLYQQNLIQASSQLDA
                     YFEETKRYVMSRRYQGIPKNIYYKNQRIE"
                     /product="Bacteriophage"
     CDS             13011..13652
                     /translation="MAEGQGSYKVGFKRLYVGVFNPEATKVVKRMTWEDEKGGTVDLN
                     ITGLAPDLVDMFASNKRVWMKKQGTNEVKSDMSIFNIPSDDLNTVIGRTKDKNGTSWV
                     GENTRAPYVTVIGESEDGLTGQPVYVALLKGTFSLDSIEFKTRGEKAEAPEPTKLTGD
                     WMNRKVDVDGTSQGIVYGYHEGKEGEAEFFKKVFVGYTDSEDHSEDSAGSLPS"
                     /product="Phage major tail protein"
     CDS             13744..14199
                     /translation="MTKTLKVYKGDDVVASEQGEGKVSVTLSNLEADTTYPKGTYQVA
                     WEENGKESSKVDVPQFKTNPILVSGVSFTPETKSIMVNTDDNVEPNIAPSTATNKILK
                     YTSEHPEFVTVDENTGAIHGVAEGTSVITAMSTDGSDKSGQISVTVTNG"
                     /product="Phage major tail protein"
     CDS             14257..14607
                     /translation="MIKFEIKDRKTGKTESYTKEDVTMGEAEKCYEYLELVNQENKKE
                     APNATKMRQKERQLLVDLFKDEGLTEEDVLNKMSTKTYTKALQDIFREINGEDEEDSE
                     TEPEEMGKTEEQSQ"
                     /product="hypothetical protein within a prophage"
     CDS             14649..14807
                     /translation="MEQYGWTLTEVRKQPYVKLLEILNEENKEETEEKQSEQKVITGT
                     DLRKLFGS"
                     /product="hypothetical protein within a prophage"
     CDS             14821..21021
                     /translation="MNEKVEGMTLELKLDHLGVQEGMKGLKRQLGVVNSEMKANLSAF
                     DKSEKSMEKYQARIKGLNDRLKVQKKMYSQVEDELKQVNANYQKAKSSVKDVEKAYLK
                     LVEANKKEKLALDKSKEALKSSNTELKKAENQYKRTNQRKQDAYQKLKQLRDAEQKLK
                     NSNQATTAQLKRASDAVQKQSAKHKALVEQYKQEGNQVQKLKVQNDNLSKSNDKIESS
                     YAKTNTKLKQTEKEFNDLNNTIKNHSANVAKAETAVNKEKAALNNLERSIDKASSEMK
                     TFNKEQMIAQSHFGKLASQADVMSKKFSSIGDKMTSLGRTMTMGVSTPITLGLGAALK
                     TSADFEGQMSRVGAIAQASSKDLKSMSNQAVDLGAKTSKSANEVAKGMEELAALGFNA
                     KQTMEAMPGVISAAEASGAEMATTATVMASAINSFGLKASDANHVADLLARSANDSAA
                     DIQYMGDALKYAGTPAKALGVSIEDTSAAIEVLSNSGLEGSQAGTALRASFIRLANPS
                     KNTAKEMKKLGIHLSDAKGQFVGMGELIRQFQDNMKGMTREQKLATVATIVGTEAASG
                     FLALIEAGPDKINSYSKSLKNSNGESKKAADLMKDNLKGALEQLGGAFESLAIEVGKD
                     LTPMIRAGAEGLTKLVDGFTHLPGWVRKASVGLALFGAAIGPAVLAGGLLIRTVGSAA
                     KGYASLNRRIAENTILSNTNSKAMKSLGLQTLFLGSTTGKTSKGFKGLAGAMMFNLKP
                     INVLKNSAKLAILPFKLLKNGLGLAAKSLFAVSGGARFAGVALRFLTGPIGATITAIT
                     IAYKVFKTAYDRVEWFRNGINGLGETIKFFGGKIIGGAVRKLGEFKNYLGSIGKSFKE
                     KFSKDMKDGYKSLSDDDLLKVGVNKFKGFMQTMGTASKKASDTVKVLGKGVSKETEKA
                     LEKYVHYSEENSRIMEKVRLNSGQISEDKAKKLLKIETDLSNNLIAEIEKRNKKELEK
                     TQELIDKYSAFDEQEKQNILTRTKEKNDLRIKKEQELNQKIKELKEKTLSDGQISENE
                     RKEIEKLENQRRDITVKELSKTEKEQERILVRMQRNRNAYSIDEASKAIKEAEKARKA
                     RKKEVDKQYEDDVIAIKNNVNLSKSEKDKLLAIADQRHKDEVRKAKSKKDAVVDVVKK
                     QNKDIDKEMDLSSGRVYKNTEKWWNGLKSWWSNFREDQKKKSDKYAKEQEETARRNRE
                     NIKKWFGNAWDGVKTKTGEAFSKMGRNANHFGGEMKKMWSGIKGIPSKLSSSWSSAKS
                     SVGYHTKAIANSTGKWFGKAWQSVKSTTGSIYNQTKQKYSDASDKAWAHSKSIWKGTS
                     KWFSNAYKSAKGWLTDMANKSRSKWDNISSTAWSNAKSVWKGTSKWFSNSYKSLKGWT
                     GDMYSRAHDRFDAISSSAWSNAKSVFNGFRKWLSRTYEWIRDIGKDMGRAAADLGKNV
                     ANKAIGGLNSMIGGINKISKAITDKNLIKPIPTLSTGTLAGKGVATDNSGALTQPTFA
                     VLNDRGSGNAPGGGVQEVIHRADGTFHAPQGRDVVVPLGVGDSVINANDTLKLQRMGV
                     LPKFHGGTKKKDWLDQLKGNIGKKAGEFGATAKNTAHNIKKGAEEMVEAAGDKIKDGA
                     SWLGDKIGDVWDYVQHPGKLVNKVMSGLNINFGGGANATVKIAKGAYSLLKKKLVDKV
                     KSWFEDFGGGGDGSYLFDHPIWQRFGSYTGGLNFNGGRHYGIDFQMPTGTNIYAVKGG
                     IADKVWTDYGGGNSIQIKTGANEWNWYMHLSKQLVRQGQRIKAGQLIGKSGATGNFVR
                     GAHLHFQLMQGSHPGNDTAKDPEKWLKSLKGSGVRSGSGVNKAASAWAGDIRRAAKRM
                     GVNVTSGDVGNIISLIQHESGGNAGITQSSSLRDINVLQGNPAKGLLQYIPQTFRHYA
                     VRGHNNIYSGYDQLLAFFNNRYWRSQFNPRGGWSPSGPRRYANGGLITKHQLAEVGEG
                     DKQEMVIPLTRRKRAIQLTEQVMRIIGMDGKPNNITVNNDTSTVEKLLKQIVMLSDKG
                     NKLTDALIQTVSSQDNNLGSNDAIRGLEKILSKQSGHRANANNYMGGLTN"
                     /product="Phage tail length tape-measure protein"
     CDS             21021..21845
                     /translation="MQSFVKIIDGYKEEVITDFNQLIFLDARAESPNTNDNSVTINGV
                     DGILPGAISFAPFSLVLRFGYDGIDVIDLNLFEHWFRSVFNRRHPYYVITSQMPGVKY
                     AVNTANVTSNLKDGSSTEIEVSLNVYKGYSESVNWTDSEFLFDSNWMFENGIPLDFTP
                     KYTHTSNQFTIWNGSTDTINPRFKHDLKILINLNASGGFELVNYTTGDIFKYNKSIDK
                     NTDFVLDGVYAYRDINRVGIDTNRGIITLAPGKNEFKIKGDVSDIKTTFKFPFIYR"
                     /product="Phage tail fiber"
     CDS             21854..23437
                     /translation="MDYHDHLSVMDFNELICENLLDVDYGSFKEYYELNEARYITFTV
                     YRTTHNSFVFDLLICENFIIYHGEKYTIKQTAPKVEGDKVFIEVTAYHIMYEFQNHSV
                     ESNKLDDDSSETGKTPEYSLDEYLRYGFANQKTSVKMTYKIIGDFKRKIPIDELGNKN
                     GLEYCKEAVDLFGCIIYPNDTEICFYSPETFYQRSEKVIRYQYNTDTVSATVSTLELR
                     TAIKVFGKKYTAEEKKNYNPIRTTDIKYSNGFIKEGTYRTATIGSKATINFDCKYGNE
                     TVRFTIKKGSQGGIYKLILDGKQIKQISCFAKSVQSETIDLIKNIDKGKHVLEMIFLG
                     EDPKNRIDISSNKKAKPCMYVGTEKSTVLNLIADNSGRNQYKAIVDYVADSAKQFGIR
                     YANTQTNEDIETQDKLLEFAKKQINDTPKTELDVNYIGYEKIEPRDSVFFVHELMGYN
                     TELKVVKLDRSHPFVNALDEVSFSNEIKDMVQIQQALNRRVIAQDNRYNYQANRINHL
                     YTSTLNSPFETMDIGSVLI"
                     /product="Phage tail fiber"
     CDS             23437..23727
                     /translation="MATEEVKIKALLENDKQYFPATHWKAINGIPYAGSSDIDGLPQD
                     GIISVDDKNKLDNLKIGEAGIIQNSIVQKSPNGKLWKITVDDSGKLGTVLFY"
                     /product="hypothetical protein within a prophage"
     CDS             23743..25653
                     /translation="MENLYLIKDLGALAGRDYRAKEIQNLQRIEQFALGLTTEFKLHQ
                     KAKTIQHFAEQIYYNGRSQAAVNKSLQSQINALVVAPRNNSANEIVQARVNVNGETFD
                     TLKEHLDDWETKTQINKEETIRELNKTKQEILDIEYRFEPDKQEFLFVTELAPLTNAV
                     MQSFWFDNRTGIVYMTQARNNGYMLSRLRPNGQFIDSSLIVGGGHGTHNGYRYIDDEL
                     WIYSFILNGNNENTLVRFKYTPNVEISYGKYGMQDVFTGHPEKPYITPVINEKENKIL
                     YRIERPRSQWELENSMNYIEIRSLDDVDKNIDKVLHKISIPMRLTNETQPMQGVTFDE
                     KYLYWYTGDSNPNNRNYLTAFDLETGEEAYQVNADYGGTLDSFPGEFAEAEGLQIYYD
                     KDSGKKALMLGVTVGGDGNRTHRIFMIGQRGILEILHSRGVPFIMSDTGGRVKPLPMR
                     PDKLKNLGMLTEPGLYYLYTDHTVQIDDFPLPREWRDAGWFLEVKPPQTGGDVIQILT
                     RNSYARNMMTFERVLSGRTGDISDWNYVPKNSGKWERVPSFITKMSDINIVGMSFYLT
                     TDDTKRFTDFPTERKGVAGWNLYVEASNTGGFVHRLVRNSVTASCEILLKNYDSKTSS
                     GPWTLHEGRIIS"
                     /product="Putative major teichoic acid biosynthesis
                     protein C"
     CDS             25653..27119
                     /translation="MSNLEKSVAINLENTAHYENISNLDITFRTGESDSSVLLFNIIK
                     NNQPLLLSEENIKARIAIRGKGVMVVAQLEILDPFKGILKFQLPNDVIKRDGSYQAQV
                     SVAELGNSDVVVVERTITFNVEKSLFSKIPSETKLHYIVEFQELEKTIMDRAKAMDEA
                     IKNGEDYASLIEKAKEKGLSDIQIAKSSSIDELKQLANSRISDLENKAQAYSRTFDEQ
                     KRYMDEKHEAFKQSVNSGGLVTSGSTSNWQKAKITKDDGKIMQITGFDFNNPEQRIGD
                     STQFIYVSQAINYPRDVSTNGTVEYLVVTSDYKRMTYRPNGTNKVFVKRKEAGSWSEW
                     SELAINDYNTPFETVQSAQSKANMAESNAKLYADDKFNKRYSVIFDGTANGVGSTLYL
                     NESLDQFILLIFYGTFPGGDFTEFGSPFGGGKISLNPSNLPDGDGNGGGVYEFGLTKS
                     SRTSLTISNDVYFDLGSQRGSGANANRGTINKIIGVRK"
                     /product="Phage protein"
     CDS             27119..27508
                     /translation="MQILVNKRNEIISYAIIGGFEEGIDIENLPENFSQVFRPKAFKY
                     SNGEIVFNEDYSEEKDDLHQQIDSEEQNTVASDDILRKMVASMQKQVVQSTKLSMQVN
                     KQNALMAKQLVTLNKKLEEVKGETENA"
                     /product="Phage protein"
     CDS             27501..27665
                     /translation="MLKLISPTFEDIKTWYQLKEYSKEDIAWYVDMEVIDKEEYAIIT
                     GEKYPENLES"
                     /product="Hypothetical protein, phi-ETA orf58 homolog [SA
                     bacteriophages 11, Mu50B]"
     CDS             27711..28010
                     /translation="MFGFTKRHEQDWRLTRLEENDKTMFEKFDRIEDSLRTQEKIYDK
                     LDRNFEELRRDKEEDEKNKEKNAKNIRDIKMWILGLIGTILSTFVIALLKTIFGI"
                     /product="Phage protein"
BASE COUNT    10778 a   3785 c   5681 g   7887 t    22 others
ORIGIN      
        1 ttgttgaggc agagagtaaa gaagaagcga aagagaaata tgagtcacaa aatacaccta
       61 ttgtttacta cactaataat tctaaagtga ccttattcga aagacctagt gaagaagtat
      121 taggttcttt gttcgaaaag aaataaaatc attaaagagg ggagataata atgtttaata
      181 cacctaaaat gaaattacca gaaaagcaca ccgaggtatt taagacgtat aaaaatggaa
      241 cgccagaaga aaaagctgag attgaaggct gttttattaa aactgttaaa gatgaagata
      301 gtgaatttta cagccctatg ttagccagtc taaatgaaca acagttaaag agtatgttga
      361 gacaggtact ttttttgatt gatacaggag atgacaatga tgattaaaca aatattaaga
      421 ctaatattct tactagcaat gtatgagctn nnnnnnnnnn nnnnnnnnnn nctaatgatg
      481 atgtagaggt gccgagtgat tttgaaaaaa tcagagctga agtttcatgg taatagctat
      541 tatcattttt gaattaatta tattaatgtg tttagcaata gcactggagg tgttgtaaat
      601 atgtggattg tcatttcaat tgttttatct atatttttat tgatcttgtt aagtagcatt
      661 tctcataaga tgaaaaccat agaagcattg gagtatatga atgcttatct tttcaagcag
      721 ttagtaaaaa ataatggtgt tgaaggttta gaagattatg aaaatgaagt tgaacgaatt
      781 agaaaaagat tcaaaagcta aagagaggcg ataggcttct ctgctctatc taaaataatg
      841 aaaggagccg aacatgttag acaaagtcac tcaaatagaa acaattaaat atgatcgtga
      901 tgtctcatat tcttatgctg ctagtcgttt atccacatat tggactaatc acaatatggc
      961 ttggtctgac tttatgcaga agctagcaca aacagttaga actaaagaag atttaactga
     1021 gtacaataaa atgtctaagt ctgaacaagc agatataaaa gatgttggcg gatttgtcgg
     1081 tggatattta aaagaaggca aacgacgtgc tggtcaagtc atgaatcgtt caatgctaac
     1141 acttgatatc gattatgctg ctcaagatat gactgacata ttatctatgt tttatgattt
     1201 tgcatattgt ttatattcaa cacataagca tagagagata agtccaagac tgcgtttagt
     1261 gattccttta aaacgaaatg taaatgcaga tgagtatgaa gctattgggc gtaaagtcgc
     1321 agatatcgtt ggcatggatt acttcgatga tacaacgtat caaccacata ggttaatgta
     1381 ttggccttca actagcaatg atgcagaatt tttctttacc tatgaagatt tacctttgtt
     1441 agatccagat aaaatattaa atgaatatgt tgattggact gacacattag aatggccaac
     1501 gtcttcaaag gaagagagta agactaaaag attagcagat aagcaaggtg acccagaaga
     1561 aaagccggga attgttggcg cattttgtag agcctatacg atagaagaag ctatatcaac
     1621 ttttattcct gacttatacg aaaaacattc tactaaccgt tatacctatc atgaaggttc
     1681 aactgcaggt ggattggtgt tatacgaaaa taacaagttt gcctattctc atcataatac
     1741 ggatcccgtt agcggtatgc ttgtgaacag ttttgattta gtacgcatac acttatatgg
     1801 tgctcaagat gaagacgcta aaacagatac tccggttaat cgactaccta gttataaagc
     1861 aatgcagcaa agagcgcaaa atgatgaagt tgttaaaaag caattaatta acgacaaaat
     1921 gtctgatgca atgcaggatt tcgatgaaat agtaaatagc gatgatgcat ggtctgagac
     1981 gttagaaatt acttcgaaag gtactttcaa agctagtatc ccaaatatag aaattatatt
     2041 gcgtaatgat ccaaatttaa aaggaaaaat agcatttaat gaatttacaa aacaaattga
     2101 atgcttaggg aaagtgccat ggaatactaa ttttaagaca cgtcaatggc aagacggtga
     2161 tgatagcagt ttaagaagtt atatcgaaaa gatttatgac atacaccatt caggtaaaac
     2221 aaaagatgcc attataagcg tagcaatgca aaatgcttat catccagtaa gggattatct
     2281 aaataaaata tcgtgggatg gacataaacg tcttgaaaag ttatttatca aatacttagg
     2341 tgttgaagat actgaagtga atagaacaac taccaaaaaa gcattgactg ctggaattgc
     2401 tcgagtaatg gagcctggat gtaaatttga ctatatgctt acactttatg gtcctcaagg
     2461 tgtaggtaaa tctgctttgc taaaaaaatt aggtggtgca tggttttctg acagtttagt
     2521 ttctgttaca ggtaaagaag cctatgaggc cttacaaggc gtttggctaa tggaaatggc
     2581 agaacttgca gctacaagaa aagctgaagt tgaagctatt aagcatttca tatctaaaca
     2641 agttgaccgg tttcgtgttg cttatggaca ttatattgaa gattttccaa ggcaatgtat
     2701 tttcattggc acaactaata aagttgattt cttaagagat gaaactggtg gaagacgttt
     2761 ttggccaatg actgtaaatc cagagagagt tgaagtgaac tggtctaaac taaccaaaga
     2821 tgagattgac caaatttggg cagaagctaa atactattat gaacaaggag aagagttatt
     2881 ccttaaccct gaactagaag aagaaatgcg ttcaatacaa agcaaacata ctgaggaatc
     2941 cccatataca ggtattattg atgaatatct taacacacca attcctagca attgggatga
     3001 cctaactatc tttgaacgaa gacgatttta tcaaggtgat gttgatatgt taccaacagg
     3061 aaatgtagat tacgttgaaa gaaataaggt ctgtgcgctt gaagtgtttg ttgaatgttt
     3121 tggtaaggat aagggagata gtagaggatc tatggaaatt agaaagattt caaacatctt
     3181 aagacaatta gacaattggt ctgtatatga tggtaataaa agtgggaaaa ttcgattcgg
     3241 aaaagattat ggtgtacaga tagcgtatgt aagagatgaa agtttagagg atttaatata
     3301 agaaatattg aataaatata cattttagag tgttgtatca gatgttgcat cattttttga
     3361 gtgatgcaac acgtgagtgt aaaaagtaat cgcaggtgtt gtatcatttt tggtgatgca
     3421 acattgatgc aacaaatgat acaacacctc tttcccttct cgctgtaggg ttcaaccctg
     3481 tttgtttcca atgttgcatc aaattcacta taaagtttaa aaagtagtgt tagggagtaa
     3541 agaggtatag gggtaaccct ctaacagcta tttttaaaag tttggcaaga attgatgcaa
     3601 catcggaaca caaatataaa ttttgtatac aaggtgaata tatgaaagaa tcgacattag
     3661 aaaaatattt agtgaaagag ataacaaagt taaatggatt atgtttaaaa tgggtcgcac
     3721 ctggaacaag aggtgtacca gatagaatta ttattatgcc agaaggaaaa acatattttg
     3781 tagaaatgaa gcaagaaaag ggaaagttac atcctttaca aaaatatgtg catcggcaat
     3841 ttgaaaacag agatcataca gtgtatgtgt tatggaataa agaacaagta aatactttta
     3901 tcagaatggt aggtggaaca tttggcgatt gatttcaaac cacatagcta tcaaaagtat
     3961 gcaatagata aagtgattga taatgagaaa tacggtttgt ttttagatat ggggctaggg
     4021 aaaacagtat caacacttac agcatttagt gaattgcagt tgttagacac taaaaaaatg
     4081 ttagtcatag cacctaaaca agttgctaaa gatacatggg ttgatgaagt tgataagtgg
     4141 aaccatttaa atcatctgaa agtgtcttta gtcttaggaa cacctaaaga aagaaatgat
     4201 gcattaaaca cagaggctga tatctatgta accaataaag aaaatactaa atggttatgc
     4261 gatcaatata aaaaagaatg gccatttgat atggttgtaa ttgatgaact gtctacattt
     4321 aaaagtccta agagtcaaag gtttaaatct ataaaaaaga aattaccact cattaataga
     4381 tttataggat taacaggaac acctagtcca aatagtttac aggatttatg ggctcaagtt
     4441 tatttgatag acagaggtga aagacttgag tcttcattca gtcgttatcg agaaaggtac
     4501 tttaaaccaa ctcatcaagt tagcgaacat atttttaagt gggagctaag agacggatct
     4561 gaagaaaaga tatataaaca aatagaagat atatgtttaa gcatgaaagc gaaagattat
     4621 ctggatatgc ctgacagagt tgatactaaa caaacagtag tcttatcaga aaaagaaaga
     4681 aaagtatatg aagaattaga aaaaaactat attttagaat cggaagaaaa aggaacagtt
     4741 gtagctcaaa atggggcatc attaagtcag aaactacttc aactatctaa cggcgcagtt
     4801 tatacagatg aggaagatgt aagacttata catgataaga agttagataa gttagaggaa
     4861 attatagagg agtctcaagg ccaaccaata ctattgtttt ataacttcaa acacgataaa
     4921 gaaagaatac ttcaaaggtt taaggaagca accacattag aggattcaaa ctataaagaa
     4981 cgttggaaca gtggagacat taagttgctt atagcacatc cagcaagtgc aggacatgga
     5041 ttaaacttac aacaaggtgg gcacattatt gtttggtttg gacttacatg gtccttggaa
     5101 ttataccaac aagcaaatgc tagattatac agacaaggac aaaatcatac gactattatt
     5161 catcatatca tgaccgataa cacaatagat caaagagtat ataaagcttt acaaaataaa
     5221 gaactaacgc aagaagaatt aatgaaagct attaaagcaa gaatagctaa gcataagtaa
     5281 tggaggtcta acatggggaa cacaatatat gatatcaagc caggaacatt taaatatatt
     5341 gaatcagaaa tatataattt aaatgagaac aagaaagaga taaatagatt gagaatggag
     5401 atacttaacc caacgaaaga actagacacc aacattgtgt atggaccgtt acaaaaagga
     5461 gagccagtta gaacaactga gttaatggcg acaaggttat tgactaataa gatgttacgt
     5521 aacttagaag agatggttga agcagttgaa agtgagtact taaagttacc tgaagatcat
     5581 aagaaagtaa taaggttaaa gtattggaat aaagataaga agctaaagat agaacaaata
     5641 ggggatgctt gtcacatgca tcgcaataca gttactacaa tacgaaagaa ctttgttaaa
     5701 gcgatagcgt atcatgcagg tatcaaataa cattgtgcaa agattgtgca aaaggcctac
     5761 aaatctgtag taatatgata gtatcggaaa gatgtataaa gttatctgaa agttatacga
     5821 cataaataca tgaggcgcat cgctaagcgg tgtgtctttt gttatgcaat caaagaggtg
     5881 taagagatga ccaagcataa taacatttat aagcatggtc gtaagtcata tcaatacgat
     5941 tggttctatc attcaaaagc atggaagaag ttaagagaga tagcattaga tagagataat
     6001 tatctttgtc aaatgtgttt acgcgaagat attataacag atgcaaagat tgtgcatcac
     6061 attatttatg ttgatgaaga ttttaacaaa gctttagact tagataatct aatgtcagtt
     6121 tgttatagct gtcataacaa aattcatgca aatgataatg acaaaagtaa tcttaagaaa
     6181 attagagttc taaaaattta aataaaaaaa ttatttaaat aaaattttat gcccccctgc
     6241 ccatcggctt aaaatgtttt ttcgccgggt accggagagg cccaaacgct agcaacgcgg
     6301 ataaattttt catgaaaggg ggtctttata tgaagttaac aaaaaaacag ctaaaagaat
     6361 atatagaaga ttacaaaaaa tctgacgaca tattaattaa tttgtatata gaaacatatg
     6421 aattttattg tcggttaaga gatgaactta aaaatagtga tttaatgata gagcatacaa
     6481 acaaggctgg tgcgagcaat attgttaaga atccattaag catagaactg acaaaaacag
     6541 ttcaaacact aaataactta ctcaagtcta tgggtttaac agcagcacaa agaaaaaaga
     6601 tagttcaaga agaaggtgga ttcggtgact attaaagttt taaatgaacc ttcaccaaaa
     6661 ctattaacaa catggtatgc agagcaagtc actcaaggga aaataaaaac aagcaaatat
     6721 gttaaaaaag aatgtgagag acaccttaga tatctagaaa atggaggtaa atgggtattt
     6781 gatgaagaat tagcgcaccg tcctattcga ttcatagaaa agttttgtaa accttccaaa
     6841 ggatctaaac gtcaacttgt attacaacca tggcaacatt ttattattgg cagtttgttt
     6901 ggttgggttc ataaagaaac aaaactgcgc aggtttaaag aagctttgat atttatgggg
     6961 cgaaaaaatg gtaaaacaac tactatatct ggtgttgcta actatgctgt ttctcaagat
     7021 ggagaaaacg gcgctgaaat ccatctttta gcaaacgtaa tgaaacaagc tagaatatta
     7081 ttcgatgaat ctaaggcgat gataaaagct agcccaaagc ttgataaaaa tttcagaaca
     7141 ttaagagatg aaatccatta tgacgcaacg atatcaaaaa ttatgcccca agcatcagat
     7201 agcgataagt tagatggatt gaatacacac atggggattt ttgatgaaat tcatgaattt
     7261 aaagactata aattgatttc agttataaaa aactcaagag ctgcaaggtt acaacctctt
     7321 ctcatctaca ttacgacagc agggtatcaa ttagatggtc cacttgttga tatggtagaa
     7381 gcgggaagag acaccttaga tcaaatcata gaagacgaaa gaacttttta ttatttagca
     7441 tctttggatg atgacgatga tattaatgat tcgtcgaact ggataaaagc aaatcccaac
     7501 ttaggtgtct ctataaattt agatgagatg aaagaagagt gggaaaaagc taagagaaca
     7561 ccagctgaac gtggagattt tataaccaaa aggtttaata tctttgctaa taatgacgag
     7621 atgagtttta ttgattaccc aacactccaa aaaaataatg aaattgtttc tttagaagag
     7681 ctggaaggca gaccgtgcac gattggttat gatttatcag aaacagagga ctttacagcc
     7741 gcgtgtgcta cttttgcgtt agataatggt aaagttgcag ttttatcgca ttcatggatt
     7801 cctaagcaca aagttgaata ttctaacgaa aaaataccct atagagaatg ggaagaagat
     7861 ggcttattaa cagtgcaaga taagccttat attgactacc aagatgtttt aaattggata
     7921 attaagatga atgagcatta tgtagtagaa aaaattactt atgatagagc gaacgcattc
     7981 aaactaaatc aagagttaaa aaattacggg tttgaaacgg aagaaacaag acaaggagct
     8041 ttgaccttga gccctgcatt gaaggattta aaagaaatgt ttttagatgg aaaaataata
     8101 tttaataata atcctttaat gaaatggtat atcaataatg ttcagttgaa actagacaga
     8161 aacggaaact ggttgccgtc taagcaaagc agatatcgta aaatagatgg ctttgcagca
     8221 tttttaaaca catatacaga tattatgaat aaagttgttt ctgatagtgg tgaaggaaac
     8281 atagagttta ttagtattaa agacataatg cgttaaggag gtgaatgtta tcgcaaaaga
     8341 gaatattgtc acacgcataa agaaaaaatt gatagacaat tggattgatc agtcaacttc
     8401 taagctttat gactttagcc catggaaaaa tagatctttt tggggtgtaa ttaataatac
     8461 gcttgaaact aatgaaacga tattttcagc tattacaaag ttatctaatt cgatggctag
     8521 tttgcccttg aaaatgtatg aagattataa agtagttaat acagaagtat ctgatttact
     8581 tacagtgtca ccgaataatt ctctgagcag ttttgatttt attaatcaaa ttgaaacaat
     8641 cagaaatgaa aaaggtaatg catatgtgct aattgaacga gacatctatc atcaaccatc
     8701 aaagcttttc ttattaaatc cagatgttgt tgaaatgtta attgaaaacc aatcacgtga
     8761 actttattat tccattcatg ctgcaactgg aaataaattg attgttcata atatggacat
     8821 gttgcatttt aaacacatcg tggcatctaa tatggtgcaa ggcattagtc cgattgatgt
     8881 gttgaagaat acaactgatt ttgataatgc agtaagaacc tttaatctta cagaaatgca
     8941 aaaacctgat tctttcatgc ttaaatatgg ttccaatgta ggtaaagaaa aaaggcagca
     9001 agtgttagaa gatttcaaac agtactatga agaaaacggt ggagtattat tccaagagcc
     9061 tggtgttgaa atcgaaccgt tacctaaaaa atatgtctct gaagatatag tggcaagcga
     9121 gaatttaaca agagaaagag tagctaacgt ttttcaattg ccctcagtat tcttaaatgc
     9181 aagatcaaat acaaatttcg cgaaaaatga agagttaaac agattttact tgcagcatac
     9241 cttattgcca atcgtcaaac agtatgaaga agaatttaat cggaaactac ttactaaaac
     9301 agacagagaa aaaaataggt attttaaatt taacgttaaa tcttatttaa gggctgatag
     9361 tgcaacacaa gcagaagtgt actttaaagc agttcgtagt ggttactaca ctataaatga
     9421 cattagagag tgggaagatt taccaccagt tgaaggtgga gataagccgc taataagcgg
     9481 tgatttatac ccaattgaca cgccacttga attaagaaaa tctttgaaag gtggtgataa
     9541 aaatgtcaat gaaagctaag tattttcaaa tgaaaagaaa atcaaaaagt aaaggtgaaa
     9601 tatttattta tggtgatatt gtaagtgata aatggtttga aagtgatgta actgctacag
     9661 atttcaaaaa taaactagat gaactaggag acatcagtga aatagatgtt catataaatt
     9721 catctggagg cagtgtattt gaagggcatg caatatacaa tatgctaaaa atgcatcctg
     9781 caaaaattaa tatctatgtc gatgccttag cggcatcaat tgctagtgtt atcgctatga
     9841 gtggtgacac tatttttatg cacaaaaata gttttttaat gattcataat tcatgggtta
     9901 tgactgtagg taatgcagaa gaattaagaa agacagcgga tttacttgaa aaaacagatg
     9961 ctgttagtaa ttcagcttat ttagataaag caaaagattt agatcaagaa cacttaaaac
    10021 agatgttaga tgcagaaact tggcttactg cagaagaagc cttgtctttc ggcttgatag
    10081 atgaaatttt aggagctaat gaaatagctg ctagtatctc taaagagcaa tataagcgtt
    10141 tcgagaacgt cccagaagat ttaaagaaag atgtagacaa aatcactaaa attgatgatg
    10201 tagatacatc tgaattggtt gaaacaccta aagaaagtat gtcactagaa gaaaaagaaa
    10261 aaagagaaaa aattaaacgc gaatgcgaaa ttttaaaaat gacaatgaat tattaggagg
    10321 aaatgaaatg ccgacattat atgaattaaa acaatcctta ggtatgattg gacaacaatt
    10381 aaaaaataaa aatgatgaat tgagtcagaa agcaacagat ccaaatattg atatggaaga
    10441 catcaaacaa ctagaaacag aaaaagcagg tttacaacaa agatttaaca ttgttgaaag
    10501 acaagtgcaa gacattgaag agaaagaaaa agcaaaagtt aaagataaag gagaagctta
    10561 tcaatcttta agtgataatg agaagatggt taaagctaag gcagagtttt atcgtcacgc
    10621 gattttacca aatgaatttg aaaaaccttc aatggaggca caacgtttat tacacgcttt
    10681 accaacagga aatgattcag gtggagataa gctcttacca aaaacacttt ctaaagaaat
    10741 tgtttcagaa ccatttgcta aaaaccaatt acgtgaaaaa gctcgtctaa ctaacattaa
    10801 aggtttagag attccaagag tttcatacac tttagacgat gatgatttca ttacagacgt
    10861 agaaacagca aaagaattaa aagcaaaagg tgatacagtc aagttcacta ctaataaatt
    10921 caaagtattt gctgcaattt cagatactgt aattcatgga tcagatgtag atttagtaaa
    10981 ctgggttgaa aacgcactac aatcaggatt agcagctaaa gagcgtaaag atgccttagc
    11041 agtaagtcct aaatctggat tagaacacat gtcattttat aatggatctg ttaaagaagt
    11101 tgagggagca gacatgtatg atgctattat taacgcttta gcagatttac atgaagatta
    11161 tcgtgataac gcaacaattt atatgcgata tgcagattat gtcaaaatta ttagtgttct
    11221 ttcaaatgga acaacaaatt tctttgacac accagcagaa aaagtatttg gcaaaccagt
    11281 agtatttaca gatgcagcag ttaaacctat tgtgggagat ttcaattatt ttggaattaa
    11341 ctatgatgga acaacttatg acactgataa agatgttaaa aaaggcgaat atttgtttgt
    11401 attaacagca tggtatgatc agcaacgtac attagacagt gcattcagaa ttgcaaaagc
    11461 aaaagaaaat acaggtccat tacccagcta agccccaaaa ggttaatgta acagctaagg
    11521 ctaaatcagc tgtaatatca gccgaatagg ggtgatgaaa tgagtttaga agaaattaaa
    11581 ttgtggttga gaattgacta taatttcgaa aatgatttaa ttgaaggtct cattcaatcg
    11641 gctaagtctg aattactatt aagtggggtt ccagattatg acaaagatga cttggaatac
    11701 ccgctttttt gtacagcgat taaatatatc attgcaagag attatgaaag tcgtggatac
    11761 tcaaatgacc aatctagaag caaggtgttt aatgaaaaag gattgcaaaa aatgattttg
    11821 aaattaaaaa agtggtaggt gatttttaaa tggaatttaa tgaatttaaa gatcgcgcat
    11881 atttttttca atatgtaaat aaagggccgt atccagatga agaggaaaaa atgaaattgt
    11941 atagttgctt ttgtaaaata tataatcctt ctatgaaaga tagagaaatt ttaaaagcga
    12001 ctgaatcaaa gtcaggacta accataatta tgaggtcttc taaaattgaa tatctaccac
    12061 aaacaaatca cttagttaaa attgacagtg cattatattc cgataaatta ttcaacattg
    12121 tagaaataag aattgataca ccagatattg gctataatac agtggtttta tcagaaaaat
    12181 gagtgtagaa attaaaggga tacctgaagt gttgaataaa ttagaatcgg tatacggtaa
    12241 acaagcaatg caggctaaga gtgataaagc tttaaatgaa gcatctgaat tttttataaa
    12301 ggctttaaag aaagagttcg agagctttaa agatacgggt gccagtatag aagaaatgac
    12361 taaatctaag ccttatacaa aagttggcag tcaagaaagg gctgttttaa ttgaatgggt
    12421 aggccctatg aatcgcaaaa acattattca cttgaatgaa catggttata caagagatgg
    12481 aaaaaaatat acaccaagag gttttggagt tattgcaaaa acattagctg ctagcgaacg
    12541 taagtataga gaaattataa aaaaggagtt ggccagataa atgaatatat taaacaccat
    12601 aaaaggaatt ttattatctg atgcagagct caaaacacat ataaattcta gaatatacta
    12661 ttacaaagtc actgaaaacg ctgaaacttc caaacccttt gttgttatta cacctgttta
    12721 tgatttgcct tcagacttta tgtctgataa atatctcagt gaagaatact taattcaaat
    12781 agatgtagaa tcttcaaata atcagaaaac aattgatata acaaaacgaa taagatacct
    12841 gttatatcaa caaaatttaa ttcaagcatc tagtcagtta gatgcttatt ttgaagaaac
    12901 taaacgttat gtgatgtcga gacgatatca aggcataccc aaaaatatat attataaaaa
    12961 tcagcgcatc gaataggtgt gctttttaat ttttaaggag gaaataagca atggcagaag
    13021 gacaaggttc ttataaagta ggttttaaaa gattatacgt tggagttttt aacccagaag
    13081 caacaaaagt agttaaacgc atgacatggg aagatgaaaa aggtggtaca gttgacctaa
    13141 atatcacagg tttagcacca gatttagtag atatgtttgc atctaacaaa cgtgtatgga
    13201 tgaaaaaaca aggtactaat gaagttaagt ctgacatgag tattttcaat attccaagtg
    13261 atgatttaaa cacagttatt ggacgtacta aagataaaaa tggtacatct tgggtaggag
    13321 agaatacaag agcaccgtat gtaacagtaa ttggcgaatc ggaagatggt ttaacaggtc
    13381 agccggtata tgtagcctta cttaaaggta cttttagttt agattcaatt gaatttaaaa
    13441 cacgaggtga aaaagcagaa gccccagaac ctacaaaatt aacaggtgac tggatgaata
    13501 gaaaagttga tgttgatgga acgtcacaag gtattgtata cggttatcat gaaggtaaag
    13561 aaggagaagc agaattcttc aaaaaagtat tcgttggata cacggacagt gaagatcatt
    13621 cagaggattc tgcaggttcg ttacccagct aatccccaaa atgttgaagt agcagttaat
    13681 tcaaaatctg caacagtttc agcagaatag gggctttcaa aataaatcaa aggagaataa
    13741 tttatgacta aaactttaaa ggtttataaa ggagacgacg tcgtagcttc tgaacaaggt
    13801 gaaggcaaag tgtcagtaac tttatctaat ttagaagcgg atacaactta tccaaaaggt
    13861 acttaccaag tggcatggga agaaaatggt aaagaatcta gtaaagttga tgtacctcaa
    13921 ttcaaaacca atccaattct agtctcaggc gtatcattta caccagaaac taaatcaatt
    13981 atggtaaata ccgatgacaa tgttgagcca aacattgcac caagcacagc aacgaataaa
    14041 atattgaaat atacaagtga acatccagaa tttgttactg tagatgaaaa tacaggagca
    14101 attcacggtg tagctgaagg tacttcagta atcactgcta tgtctactga tggaagcgat
    14161 aagtcaggac aaatttcagt gacagtaaca aacggatagg gatttaaggc gcagtatatc
    14221 tgcgtctttt ttatttgaat aaaaggagct aatacaatga ttaaatttga aattaaagat
    14281 cgtaaaacag gaaaaacaga gagctataca aaagaagatg taacaatggg tgaagcagaa
    14341 aaatgctatg agtatttaga attagtaaat caagagaata aaaaagaagc acctaacgca
    14401 acaaaaatga gacaaaaaga gcgacagtta ttagtagatt tatttaaaga tgaaggattg
    14461 actgaagaag atgttctgaa caagatgagt actaaaactt atacaaaagc cttacaagat
    14521 atatttcgag aaatcaatgg tgaagatgaa gaagattcag aaactgaacc agaagagatg
    14581 ggaaagacag aagaacaatc tcaataaaag acattttatc gaacattaag aaaatacaac
    14641 gtttctgtat ggagcagtat gggtggacat taactgaagt cagaaaacag ccgtatgtaa
    14701 aacttttaga aatacttaat gaagagaata aagaagagac tgaagaaaaa caaagtgaac
    14761 aaaaagtcat tacaggtacg gatttaagaa aactttttgg aagctagaaa ggaggttaat
    14821 atgaatgaaa aagtagaagg catgaccttg gagctgaaat tagaccattt aggtgtccaa
    14881 gaaggcatga aaggtttaaa gcgacaatta ggtgttgtta atagtgaaat gaaagctaat
    14941 ctgtcagcat ttgataagtc tgaaaaatca atggaaaaat atcaggcgag aattaagggg
    15001 ttaaatgata ggcttaaagt tcaaaaaaag atgtattctc aagtagaaga tgagcttaaa
    15061 caagttaacg ctaattacca aaaagctaaa tccagtgtaa aagatgttga gaaagcatat
    15121 ttaaagttag tagaagccaa taaaaaagaa aaattagctc ttgataaatc taaagaagcc
    15181 ttaaaatcat cgaatacaga acttaaaaaa gctgaaaatc aatataaacg tacaaatcaa
    15241 cgtaaacaag atgcgtatca aaaacttaaa cagttgagag atgcagaaca aaagcttaag
    15301 aatagtaacc aagctactac tgcacaacta aaaagagcaa gtgacgcagt acagaagcag
    15361 tccgctaagc ataaagcact tgttgaacaa tataaacaag aaggcaatca agttcaaaaa
    15421 ctaaaagtgc aaaatgacaa tctttcaaaa tcaaatgata aaattgaaag ttcttacgct
    15481 aaaactaata ctaaattaaa gcaaacagaa aaagaattta atgatttaaa caatactatt
    15541 aagaatcata gcgctaatgt cgcaaaagct gaaacagctg ttaataaaga aaaagctgct
    15601 ttaaataatt tggagcgttc aatagataaa gcttcatccg aaatgaagac ttttaacaaa
    15661 gaacaaatga tagctcaaag tcatttcggt aaacttgcaa gtcaagcgga tgtcatgtca
    15721 aagaaattta gttctattgg agacaaaatg acttccctgg gacgtacaat gacgatgggc
    15781 gtatctacac caattacttt agggttaggt gcagcattaa aaacaagtgc agactttgaa
    15841 ggccaaatgt ctcgagttgg agcgattgcg caagcaagca gtaaagactt gaaaagcatg
    15901 tctaatcaag cagttgactt aggagctaaa accagtaaaa gtgctaacga agttgctaaa
    15961 ggtatggaag aattggcagc tttaggcttt aatgccaaac aaacaatgga ggctatgcca
    16021 ggtgttatca gtgcagcaga agcaagtggt gcagaaatgg ctacaactgc aactgtaatg
    16081 gcttcagcga ttaactcttt cggtttaaaa gcatctgatg caaatcatgt tgctgattta
    16141 cttgcgagat cagcaaatga tagtgctgca gatattcagt acatgggaga tgcattgaag
    16201 tatgctggta ctcctgcaaa agcattagga gtttcaatag aggacacttc cgcagcaatt
    16261 gaagttttat ctaactcagg tttagagggt tctcaagcag gtactgccct aagagcttca
    16321 tttatcaggc tagctaatcc aagtaaaaat acagctaagg aaatgaaaaa attaggtatt
    16381 catttgtctg atgctaaagg tcaatttgtt ggcatgggtg aattgattag acagttccaa
    16441 gataatatga aaggcatgac gagagaacaa aaactagcta cagtggctac aatagttggt
    16501 actgaagcag caagtggatt tttagccttg attgaagcgg gaccagataa aattaatagc
    16561 tatagtaaat ccttaaagaa ttccaatggc gaaagtaaaa aagcagcaga tttgatgaaa
    16621 gataatctca aaggcgctct ggaacaatta ggtggcgctt ttgaatcatt agcaatcgaa
    16681 gtcggtaaag atttaacgcc tatgattaga gcaggagcgg aaggtttaac aaaattagtt
    16741 gatggattta cacatctccc tggttgggtt agaaaagctt cagtaggatt agcacttttt
    16801 ggtgcagcaa ttggacctgc agttcttgct ggagggttat taatacgtac agttggaagt
    16861 gctgctaaag gatatgcgtc attaaataga cgtattgctg aaaatacaat cctttcaaat
    16921 actaattcaa aagcaatgaa atctttaggt cttcaaacat tatttcttgg ttctacaaca
    16981 ggaaaaacgt caaaaggctt taaagggtta gccggagcta tgatgtttaa tttaaaacct
    17041 ataaatgttt tgaaaaattc tgcaaagcta gcaattttac cgttcaaact tttgaaaaac
    17101 ggtttaggat tagctgcaaa atctttattt gcagtaagtg gaggcgcaag atttgcgggt
    17161 gtagccttaa ggtttttaac aggacctata ggtgctacaa taactgctat tacaattgcg
    17221 tataaagttt ttaaaaccgc atatgatcgt gtggaatggt tcagaaacgg tattaacggt
    17281 ttaggagaaa ctataaagtt ttttggtggt aaaattattg gcggcgctgt tagaaaacta
    17341 ggagagttta aaaactatct tggaagtatc ggcaaaagct tcaaagaaaa gttttcaaaa
    17401 gatatgaaag atggttataa atcattaagc gacgatgacc ttctcaaagt aggagtcaac
    17461 aagtttaaag ggtttatgca aaccatgggc acagcttcta aaaaagcgtc tgatactgta
    17521 aaagtgttag ggaaaggtgt ttcaaaagaa acagaaaaag ctttagaaaa atatgtgcat
    17581 tattctgaag aaaatagcag aatcatggaa aaagtacgtt taaactcggg tcagatatca
    17641 gaagacaaag caaaaaaact tttgaaaatt gaaacggatt tatctaataa ccttatagct
    17701 gaaatagaaa aaagaaataa aaaggaactc gaaaaaactc aagaacttat tgataagtat
    17761 agtgcattcg atgaacaaga aaagcaaaac attttaactc gaactaaaga aaaaaatgac
    17821 ttgcgaatta aaaaagagca agaactcaat cagaaaatca aagaattgaa agaaaaaact
    17881 ttgagtgatg gtcagatttc agaaaatgaa agaaaagaaa ttgaaaagct tgaaaatcaa
    17941 agacgtgata tcactgttaa agaattgagt aagactgaaa aagagcaaga gcgtatttta
    18001 gtaagaatgc aaagaaacag aaatgcttat tcaatagacg aagcgagcaa agcaattaaa
    18061 gaagcagaaa aagcaagaaa agcaagaaaa aaagaagtgg acaagcaata tgaagatgat
    18121 gtcattgcta taaaaaataa cgtcaacctt tctaagtctg aaaaagataa attattagct
    18181 attgctgatc aaagacataa ggatgaagta agaaaggcaa aatctaaaaa agatgctgta
    18241 gtagacgttg ttaaaaagca aaataaagat attgataaag agatggattt atccagtggt
    18301 cgtgtatata aaaatactga aaagtggtgg aatggcctta aaagttggtg gtctaacttc
    18361 agagaagacc aaaagaagaa aagtgataaa tacgctaaag aacaagaaga aacagctcgt
    18421 agaaacagag aaaatataaa gaaatggttt ggaaatgctt gggacggcgt aaaaactaaa
    18481 actggtgaag cctttagtaa aatgggcaga aatgctaatc attttggcgg cgaaatgaaa
    18541 aaaatgtgga gtggaatcaa aggaattcca agcaaattaa gttcaagttg gagctcagcc
    18601 aaaagttctg taggatatca cactaaggct atagctaata gtactggtaa atggtttgga
    18661 aaagcttggc aatctgttaa atcgacaaca ggaagtattt acaatcaaac taagcaaaag
    18721 tattcagatg cctcagataa agcttgggcg cattcaaaat ctatttggaa agggacatca
    18781 aaatggttta gcaatgcata taaaagtgca aagggctggc taacggatat ggctaataaa
    18841 tcgcgctcga aatgggataa tatttctagt acagcatggt cgaatgcaaa atccgtttgg
    18901 aaaggaacat cgaaatggtt tagtaactca tacaaatctt taaaaggttg gactggagat
    18961 atgtattcaa gagcccacga tcgttttgat gcaatttcaa gttcggcatg gtctaacgct
    19021 aaatcagtat ttaatggttt tagaaaatgg ctatcaagaa catatgaatg gattagagat
    19081 attggtaaag acatgggaag agctgcggct gatttaggta aaaatgttgc taataaagct
    19141 attggcggtt taaatagcat gattggcggt attaataaaa tatctaaagc cattactgat
    19201 aaaaatctca tcaagccaat acctacattg tctactggta ctttagcagg aaagggtgta
    19261 gctaccgata attcgggagc attaacgcaa ccgacatttg ctgtattaaa tgatagaggt
    19321 tctggaaacg ccccaggtgg tggagttcaa gaagtaattc acagggctga cggaacattc
    19381 catgcacccc aaggacgaga tgtggttgtt ccactaggag ttggagatag tgtaataaat
    19441 gccaatgaca ctctgaagtt acagcggatg ggtgttttgc caaaattcca tggtggtacg
    19501 aaaaagaaag attggctaga ccaacttaaa ggtaatatag gtaaaaaagc aggagaattt
    19561 ggagctacag ctaaaaacac agcgcataat atcaaaaaag gtgcagaaga aatggttgaa
    19621 gcagcaggcg ataaaatcaa agatggtgca tcttggttag gcgataaaat cggcgatgtg
    19681 tgggattacg tacaacatcc agggaaacta gtaaataaag taatgtcagg tttaaatatt
    19741 aattttggag gcggagctaa cgctacagta aaaatagcta aaggcgcgta ctcattgctc
    19801 aaaaagaaat tagtagacaa agtaaaatcg tggtttgaag attttggtgg tggaggcgat
    19861 ggaagctatc tatttgacca tccaatttgg caaaggtttg ggagctacac aggtggactt
    19921 aactttaatg gcggtcgtca ctatggtatc gactttcaaa tgcctactgg aacgaacatt
    19981 tatgctgtta aaggcggtat agctgataaa gtatggactg attacggtgg cggtaattct
    20041 atacaaatta agaccggtgc taacgaatgg aactggtata tgcatttatc taagcaatta
    20101 gtaagacaag gccaacgtat taaagctggt caactgatag ggaaatcagg tgctacaggt
    20161 aatttcgtta gaggagcaca cttacatttc caattgatgc aagggtcgca tccagggaat
    20221 gatacagcta aagatccaga aaaatggttg aagtcactta aaggtagtgg cgttcgaagt
    20281 ggttcaggtg ttaataaggc tgcatctgct tgggcaggcg atatacgtcg tgcagcaaaa
    20341 cgaatgggtg ttaatgttac ttcgggtgat gtaggaaata tcattagctt gattcaacac
    20401 gaatcaggag gaaatgcagg tataactcaa tctagttcgc ttagagacat caacgtttta
    20461 cagggcaatc cagcaaaagg attgcttcaa tatatcccac aaacatttag acattatgct
    20521 gttagaggtc acaacaatat atatagtggt tacgatcagt tattagcgtt ctttaacaac
    20581 agatattggc gctcacagtt taacccaaga ggtggttggt ctccaagtgg tccaagaaga
    20641 tatgcgaatg gtggtttgat tacaaagcat caacttgctg aagtgggtga aggagataaa
    20701 caggagatgg ttatcccttt aactagacgt aaacgagcaa ttcaattaac tgaacaggtt
    20761 atgcgcatca tcggtatgga tggcaagcca aataacatca ctgtaaataa tgatacttca
    20821 acagttgaaa aattgttgaa acaaattgtt atgttaagtg ataaaggaaa taaattaaca
    20881 gatgcattga ttcaaactgt ttcttctcag gataataact taggttctaa tgatgcaatt
    20941 agaggtttag aaaaaatatt gtcaaaacaa agtgggcata gagcaaatgc aaataattat
    21001 atgggaggtt tgactaatta atgcaatctt ttgtaaaaat catagatggt tacaaggaag
    21061 aagtaataac agattttaat cagcttatat ttttagatgc aagggctgaa agtccaaaca
    21121 ccaatgataa cagtgtaact attaacggag tagatggtat tttaccgggc gcaattagtt
    21181 ttgcgccttt ttcattagta ttaaggtttg gctatgatgg tatagatgtt atagatttaa
    21241 atttatttga gcattggttt agatctgtgt ttaatcgcag acatccttat tatgttatta
    21301 cttctcaaat gcctggtgtt aaatatgcag tgaatacagc taatgttaca tctaatttaa
    21361 aagatggttc ttcaactgaa attgaagtaa gtttaaatgt ttataaaggg tattctgaat
    21421 cagttaattg gaccgatagc gagttcttat tcgactctaa ttggatgttt gaaaatggaa
    21481 ttcctcttga tttcacacct aaatatactc atacatcaaa tcaatttact atttggaacg
    21541 gttctactga tacgataaat ccacgattca agcacgattt gaaaatatta attaatttaa
    21601 atgcgagtgg aggatttgaa ctggttaact atacaacagg tgatattttt aagtacaaca
    21661 aaagtataga taaaaacact gattttgttt tagatggtgt gtatgcatat cgagatataa
    21721 atagagtggg aattgataca aatagaggca ttataacatt agcgccaggt aaaaatgaat
    21781 ttaagattaa aggagacgtc agtgatatta aaactacatt taagtttcct tttatttata
    21841 ggtaggtgat ttaatggatt atcatgatca tttatcagta atggatttta atgaattgat
    21901 ttgtgaaaat ttactagatg tagattatgg ttcttttaaa gaatattatg aactgaatga
    21961 agctaggtac atcaccttta cagtttatag aactactcat aatagttttg tttttgattt
    22021 attgatttgt gaaaacttca taatttatca tggtgaaaaa tatacaatta agcagacagc
    22081 gccaaaggtt gaaggtgata aagtttttat tgaagttacg gcatatcaca taatgtatga
    22141 atttcaaaat cactcagtgg aatcaaataa gcttgatgac gacagtagcg aaactggtaa
    22201 aacgccagaa tactctttag atgagtactt aagatatgga tttgcaaatc aaaaaacgtc
    22261 agtcaagatg acctataaaa taattggaga ttttaaaaga aaaataccaa ttgatgaatt
    22321 aggtaataaa aatggcttag aatattgtaa agaagcagta gatttgtttg gttgtattat
    22381 ttatccaaat gatacggaga tatgttttta ttctcctgaa acattttatc aaagaagcga
    22441 gaaagtgatt cgatatcaat ataatactga tactgtatct gcaactgtca gtacattgga
    22501 attaagaaca gctataaaag tttttggaaa aaagtataca gctgaggaaa agaaaaatta
    22561 taatcctatt agaacaactg acattaaata ttcaaatggt tttataaaag aaggtactta
    22621 tcgtaccgca acaattgggt ctaaagctac tattaacttt gattgcaagt atggtaatga
    22681 aacagttaga tttacaataa aaaagggctc tcaaggtgga atatataagt tgattttaga
    22741 cggcaagcaa attaagcaaa tttcttgttt tgctaagtcg gttcagtctg aaacaataga
    22801 tttaataaaa aatattgata aaggcaagca cgttttagaa atgatatttt taggagaaga
    22861 ccccaaaaat agaattgata tatcttcaaa taaaaaagct aagccttgta tgtatgttgg
    22921 aactgaaaaa tcaacagtct taaatttaat tgctgataat tcaggtcgca atcaatacaa
    22981 agcaattgtc gactacgtcg cagatagtgc aaagcagttt gggattcgat atgctaatac
    23041 gcaaacaaat gaagatatcg aaacacagga taagctgtta gaatttgcaa aaaagcaaat
    23101 aaatgatact cctaagactg aattagatgt taattatata ggttatgaaa aaatagagcc
    23161 aagagatagc gtattctttg ttcatgaatt aatgggatat aacactgaat taaaggttgt
    23221 taaacttgat aggtcacatc catttgtaaa cgcattagat gaagtgtctt tcagcaatga
    23281 aataaaggat atggtacaaa ttcaacaagc gcttaacaga cgagttattg cacaagataa
    23341 tagatataac tatcaagcaa atcgtataaa tcatttatac actagtactt tgaattctcc
    23401 tttcgagaca atggatatag ggagtgtatt aatataatgg caacagaaga agttaaaatc
    23461 aaagcgctac ttgaaaacga taaacagtac tttccagcta cacattggaa agctataaat
    23521 gggatacctt atgcaggcag tagtgatatt gatggattgc ctcaagacgg tatcatttcg
    23581 gtagatgata aaaataaatt agataattta aaaataggcg aagcaggaat tattcaaaat
    23641 agcattgtac agaaatcccc aaacggtaaa ttgtggaaaa taacagttga cgatagtggg
    23701 aaacttggta cagtgctatt ttattagaaa ggaaggtgca ttatggaaaa tttgtattta
    23761 ataaaggatt tgggagcttt agcaggtcga gattatagag ctaaggaaat acaaaactta
    23821 caaagaatag agcaatttgc gcttggcttg acaacagagt ttaagttgca tcagaaagct
    23881 aaaacaattc aacacttcgc tgagcaaatt tattataatg gtagatcgca agcagcagta
    23941 aacaaatctt tacaaagtca aattaacgca cttgttgtgg caccacgtaa taacagtgct
    24001 aatgagattg ttcaagctcg agttaatgta aacggcgaaa cctttgacac attaaaagaa
    24061 catttagacg attgggaaac caaaactcaa attaataaag aggaaactat aagagaatta
    24121 aataagacca aacaagaaat tcttgatatc gagtatcgtt ttgaacctga taagcaagaa
    24181 tttttatttg tgacagaact tgcacctctt acaaatgcag taatgcaatc cttctggttt
    24241 gataatagaa caggcatagt atacatgaca caagctagaa ataatggcta tatgctaagt
    24301 cgtctaagac ctaatggtca atttatagac agctcattga ttgtaggtgg gggtcatggt
    24361 acacataacg gttatagata tattgatgat gagttatgga tttatagttt tatcttaaat
    24421 ggtaataatg agaatacatt agttcgtttc aagtatacgc ctaatgtgga aattagctat
    24481 ggcaagtatg gtatgcaaga tgtatttaca ggacacccag aaaaacccta catcacccct
    24541 gtcataaatg aaaaagaaaa taaaattcta tacagaattg agagacctag aagtcagtgg
    24601 gaacttgaaa actcaatgaa ttatatagag ataagaagtt tagacgatgt tgataaaaat
    24661 attgataaag ttttgcataa aatcagtatc cctatgagat taacaaacga aacccaacca
    24721 atgcagggtg tgacttttga tgaaaaatac ttgtattggt atacaggaga cagtaatcca
    24781 aataatagaa actatttaac ggctttcgat ttagaaacag gagaagaagc gtatcaggtt
    24841 aatgctgact atggtggaac actagattca tttcctggcg aatttgcgga agcagaaggt
    24901 ttgcaaatat actatgacaa agatagtggt aaaaaagctt tgatgctagg tgttactgtc
    24961 ggtggtgatg gaaatagaac acatcgtatt ttcatgattg ggcaaagagg tattttagaa
    25021 atacttcact caagaggcgt tccttttatc atgagtgaca caggtggtag agttaaacct
    25081 ttaccaatga ggcctgataa acttaagaat cttgggatgt taacagagcc aggtctttac
    25141 tatttataca ctgatcatac agttcaaatc gatgatttcc cattaccaag agaatggcgt
    25201 gatgcaggtt ggttcttgga agttaagcca ccacaaactg gcggtgatgt aattcagata
    25261 ttgacgcgta atagttatgc aaggaatatg atgacttttg aaagggttct ttctggaaga
    25321 actggagaca tttcggactg gaattatgtg cctaaaaata gtggtaaatg ggagagagta
    25381 ccttcattca tcacaaaaat gtcagatatt aacatagtag gtatgtcgtt ttatttaact
    25441 acggatgata caaaacgttt tacagatttt ccaactgaac gtaaaggggt agcaggttgg
    25501 aacttatatg tagaagcttc taacacaggt ggttttgttc ataggctagt tcgtaatagt
    25561 gttacagcat cttgtgaaat attattgaag aactatgata gtaaaacaag ttcagggcca
    25621 tggactttac acgaagggag aattataagt taatgagtaa tttagagaaa tctgtagcta
    25681 taaatttaga aaacacagcg cattatgaaa atatttcaaa tctagatata acttttagaa
    25741 caggagagag tgattcttct gttcttcttt ttaatatcat taaaaataat caaccgttat
    25801 tactgagtga agaaaatatc aaagcacgaa tagcgattcg aggtaaagga gtaatggtag
    25861 ttgctcaact agaaatatta gatccattta aaggtatttt aaaatttcaa ttacctaatg
    25921 atgtaattaa aagagatgga agttatcaag ctcaagtttc ggttgcagaa ttaggtaatt
    25981 cagacgtggt agttgtagag agaactatca catttaacgt tgaaaaaagt ttgtttagca
    26041 agattccctc tgaaacaaaa ctacactata ttgttgagtt tcaagaatta gaaaaaacta
    26101 ttatggatcg cgcgaaagca atggacgagg ctataaaaaa tggtgaggat tatgcgagtc
    26161 tgattgaaaa agctaaagaa aaaggtctat cagatattca aatagcaaaa tcttcaagta
    26221 ttgatgaatt aaagcaactt gctaatagcc gtatatctga tttggaaaat aaagcgcaag
    26281 catattcaag aacattcgat gagcaaaagc gatatatgga tgagaaacat gaagccttca
    26341 agcagtcagt gaatagtggt ggtttagtca caagtggttc tacttcaaat tggcaaaaag
    26401 ctaagattac taaagatgat ggtaagataa tgcagattac tggatttgat tttaataatc
    26461 cagaacaaag aataggtgat tcaacccaat ttatttatgt ttcgcaagct ataaattatc
    26521 caagagatgt tagtactaac ggtactgtcg aatatttagt agtaacttca gattacaagc
    26581 gtatgactta tcgaccgaac ggtacaaata aagtgtttgt taaaagaaaa gaagcgggtt
    26641 catggtctga gtggtcagaa ttagctatta atgattacaa tacacctttt gaaactgttc
    26701 aaagtgccca atcaaaagct aatatggccg aaagtaacgc taaattatac gcagatgaca
    26761 agtttaataa aaggtattcg gttatttttg atggaacagc aaatggtgtg ggctctacat
    26821 tgtacttaaa tgagagttta gaccaattta ttttattaat tttttatggg acttttccag
    26881 gtggtgactt tacagagttt ggcagtcctt ttggaggagg aaagatttca ttgaatccct
    26941 caaatcttcc agatggtgat ggaaatggtg gaggtgttta tgagtttgga ttaactaaat
    27001 ctagtcgtac atctttaact atatcaaacg atgtctattt cgacttagga agtcaaagag
    27061 gctctggtgc gaacgcaaat agagggacaa ttaacaaaat tataggagtg agaaaataat
    27121 gcaaatatta gttaacaagc gtaatgagat aatttcatac gctatcattg gcggctttga
    27181 agaaggtatt gatattgaaa atttaccaga aaatttctct caagttttta gacctaaagc
    27241 ctttaaatat tcaaatgggg aaatagtttt taacgaagat tattcagaag aaaaagatga
    27301 cttgcatcaa cagattgaca gtgaagaaca aaacacagtc gcttctgatg acatcttacg
    27361 aaaaatggtt gctagtatgc agaaacaagt tgttcaaagt acaaagttat cgatgcaagt
    27421 taataagcaa aatgcactaa tggcaaaaca acttgtgaca cttaataaaa aattagaaga
    27481 ggttaaagga gagactgaaa atgcttaaat taatttcacc aacattcgaa gatattaaaa
    27541 catggtatca attgaaagaa tatagtaaag aagatatagc gtggtatgta gatatggaag
    27601 ttatagataa agaggaatat gcaattatta caggagaaaa gtatccagaa aatctagagt
    27661 cataggttat aatcttatgg ctttttaatt tgaataaagt gggtggtgta atgtttggat
    27721 ttaccaaacg acacgaacaa gattggcgtt taacgcgatt agaagaaaat gataagacta
    27781 tgtttgaaaa attcgacaga atagaagaca gtctgagaac gcaagaaaaa atttatgaca
    27841 agttagatag aaatttcgaa gaactaaggc gtgacaaaga agaagatgaa aaaaataaag
    27901 agaaaaatgc taaaaatatt agagacatca agatgtggat tctaggatta atagggacga
    27961 ttctaagtac atttgttata gccttgttaa aaactatttt tggcatttaa aggaggtgat
    28021 caccatgctt aagggaattt taggatatag cttttggtcg tgtttctggt ttggtaagtg
    28081 taagtaatat ttaagagtca gtgcttcggc actggctttt tattttggat aaaaggagca
    28141 aacaaatgga tat
//
LOCUS       Saureus-HT20040853contig_34         1290 bp    DNA     linear   UNK 
DEFINITION  Contig Saureus-HT20040853contig_34 from Staphylococcus aureus
            HT2004083
ACCESSION   unknown
FEATURES             Location/Qualifiers
     source          1..1290
                     /mol_type="genomic DNA"
                     /db_xref="taxon: 1280"
                     /genome_md5=""
                     /project="stegger_1280"
                     /genome_id="1280.795"
                     /organism="Staphylococcus aureus HT2004083"
     CDS             77..343
                     /translation="MITYKSNQYSVPAEYCGKIVEVQVYDQKLHVYYNTKSICEHLIT
                     QRKLNYQKEHYLETLSSSFGNREMDDINQIAIDNLNAIGELYDE"
                     /product="hypothetical protein"
     CDS             336..1097
                     /translation="MNNSTNYKRLKANLEYLKMNQMINHLDDVIDFSIKNNLSFIDTL
                     IKLSDYEIEIKEKNLIESMVKVAAFPFKKEISDFDFNFQPSINQQEIWDFTDLRFIEK
                     YQNIVFLGSSGVGKTHLATGIGMAAAKNRVSTYFIKCHHLIENLRKAKLENRLENRLK
                     HYSKYKLLIIDEIGYLPIGSEDAKLFFQLIDLRYEKKSTIFTTNINFNLWNEIFDDPK
                     ITNAILDRILHHSSVVKIKGKSYRLKDHSPKKEIT"
                     /product="IstB-like ATP-binding protein"
BASE COUNT      498 a    182 c    199 g    411 t
ORIGIN      
        1 acaaccacta ccgaatgtga atgtaagaaa ctcatataaa gtgaaacata aatatttgaa
       61 agtcaaccgc tctaatatga ttacatataa gtccaatcaa tattcagtac cagctgaata
      121 ttgtgggaaa atagttgaag ttcaagttta tgatcaaaaa ctacacgttt attataacac
      181 taaatcgatt tgtgaacatc tcatcacaca acgtaaatta aattatcaaa aagaacatta
      241 tttagaaaca ctgtcatctt cttttggaaa tagagaaatg gatgatatta atcagattgc
      301 gatagataat ttgaatgcga ttggagagtt gtatgatgaa taattcgacg aattataagc
      361 gcttaaaagc gaatttagaa tatttgaaaa tgaatcaaat gattaatcat cttgatgatg
      421 ttatcgattt tagtattaaa aacaacctgt catttataga tacactaatt aaattaagtg
      481 actacgaaat cgaaattaaa gagaaaaatt tgattgaatc gatggtaaag gtggcggcat
      541 ttccgtttaa aaaagaaata tcagactttg actttaattt tcaaccgagc atcaatcagc
      601 aagaaatttg ggattttaca gatttgcgtt ttatagaaaa atatcaaaac attgtctttt
      661 taggctcaag tggcgttggc aaaacacatt tagctacagg cattggtatg gctgcagcta
      721 aaaatagagt aagtacttac tttattaaat gtcatcattt gatagagaat ttaagaaaag
      781 caaaacttga gaacagatta gaaaatagat tgaagcacta tagcaagtat aagttattaa
      841 tcatagatga gattggatac ttacctattg gaagtgaaga tgctaaacta ttctttcaat
      901 taatagattt aagatatgaa aagaaaagta caatatttac cacaaatatc aatttcaact
      961 tatggaatga aatatttgat gatccaaaaa tcacaaatgc gattttggat aggatattgc
     1021 atcattcaag tgtagttaaa atcaaaggca aatcgtatag attaaaagat cattcaccta
     1081 agaaggaaat tacttagcaa acaattttgt acattcttat acaatcattt atgtacattt
     1141 ttatattgac atttacatac acattccaat cctttttaaa tatcccatcg tttcacgtct
     1201 ctctgtttta gaattatttc tacatctaat tatcagatcg gaagagcaca cgtctgaact
     1261 ccagtcaccg atgtatctcg tatgccgtct
//
LOCUS       Saureus-HT20040853contig_42         1690 bp    DNA     linear   UNK 
DEFINITION  Contig Saureus-HT20040853contig_42 from Staphylococcus aureus
            HT2004083
ACCESSION   unknown
FEATURES             Location/Qualifiers
     source          1..1690
                     /mol_type="genomic DNA"
                     /db_xref="taxon: 1280"
                     /genome_md5=""
                     /project="stegger_1280"
                     /genome_id="1280.795"
                     /organism="Staphylococcus aureus HT2004083"
     CDS             complement(439..1203)
                     /translation="MASFTITKRKNKTSTSWQYDVKHPSFKSGKKRKSGFKTKAEATN
                     AAQQLLRDLDDGNNLEDENKKFEEYYNDWLDSKNKKHVASQQFYWYQRSLKLFNEYFG
                     SDFLIKNIKRSEYQKFLNEFGRGRTNETVRKLNSCLSQCFRDAVYEGYLKKDPSYQID
                     IRGTKKSKDEHSKFITIEQYLQLIEYFKSRDEPSYIFLFILAITGARYSDVINMLPID
                     LNEKEGTIHLRGTKTVNADRLVEVPKKDIQHIKAIX"
                     /product="Phage integrase"
     CDS             complement(1266..1403)
                     /translation="MENNPDKNQHAGGGPGMSLTHPNQSYDSFRKEVGKARSEAIVVQ
                     Q"
                     /product="Phage protein"
BASE COUNT      420 a    297 c    283 g    685 t     5 others
ORIGIN      
        1 tttaatgata cggcgaccac cgagatctac actctttccc tacacgacgc tcttccgatc
       61 ttacacacgt agaaagatgt gtatcaggac ctctggacgc gggttcaaat cccgccgtct
      121 ccataaaaat atgcttggaa accttgattt aatggggttt taatctagca agtgtcaaat
      181 atgtgtcaag aaaataattt tctgacacgt tgaccttgct cttttttatg ttcatcaagt
      241 aagtgagagt aggtgtctaa agttatagat atattataat gccctaatct tttgctaata
      301 tattcaatag gtatacctct agaaagtagg aaagatgtat gcgtgtgtct taatgaataa
      361 ggcgttattt tagtatcatt tagtcctatt tgactcttag catggttaaa tgacttttta
      421 acggcattat gacttaattt aannaatagc tttaatatgt tgtatatcct tttttggtac
      481 ctccacaagt ctgtccgcgt taactgtttt tgttccacga agatgtattg tgccctcttt
      541 ttcgtttaga tcgataggca acatattaat tacatcgctg tatcttgcac cagtgatagc
      601 taggatgaat aaaaaaatat aactcggttc gtctctagat ttaaagtatt ctatcaattg
      661 caagtattgt tctatggtga tgaatttaga gtgttcgtct tttgattttt ttgtaccacg
      721 aatatctatt tgatagctag gatctttctt taaatacccc tcatatactg catctctgaa
      781 gcattgtgat aaacaactgt ttaatttacg aaccgtttca ttagtacgac cacgaccgaa
      841 ttcgttcaaa aacttttgat actcggaacg tttgatgttt tttattaaaa aatcactccc
      901 gaaatattcg ttaaacaatt ttaatgaacg ttgataccaa tagaattgtt gtgaagcgac
      961 atgtttctta ttttttgaat ctaaccaatc attgtaatat tcttcaaact ttttattttc
     1021 atcttctaaa ttatttccat catccaaatc tctaagcagt tgttgagcag cgttggttgc
     1081 ctctgcttta gttttgaatc ccgactttct tttctttcct gatttgaaag acggatgttt
     1141 tacatcgtat tgccaagatg tcgacgtttt attctttctt tttgtaatag taaatgatgc
     1201 cattttattt ctcctcctca aaattggcaa nnnaaataat aagggtaggc gagctacccg
     1261 aaattttatt gttgaacaac tattgcttca cttcttgctt ttcctacttc ttttctaaaa
     1321 ctatcatatg attgattagg gtgtgttaac gacattcctg gaccacctcc agcatgttgg
     1381 tttttgtccg gattattttc catttcttca gtggctcttt tagcatttaa atattcttcg
     1441 taactaggtt cgtttgggtc gcgtggttgt gcttgttgtc cattattggt agctggaaga
     1501 ttcttctgta cctgttgctt agatgtgtta ttggtttgtt gattgttgtt aatgtttgtg
     1561 ttgttctcgt tgtttacttg attattgtta tcgttttgat tagcattttc ttttttagct
     1621 tctgcttttt ctttagtttc tttcttttta tctttgttct ctttcttcgt ttccgttttc
     1681 ttgcttccct
//
LOCUS       Saureus-HT20040853contig_8         3802 bp    DNA     linear   UNK 
DEFINITION  Contig Saureus-HT20040853contig_8 from Staphylococcus aureus
            HT2004083
ACCESSION   unknown
FEATURES             Location/Qualifiers
     source          1..3802
                     /mol_type="genomic DNA"
                     /db_xref="taxon: 1280"
                     /genome_md5=""
                     /project="stegger_1280"
                     /genome_id="1280.795"
                     /organism="Staphylococcus aureus HT2004083"
     CDS             592..1191
                     /translation="MRFKDENGNDYPDWEEKQLGEVAEIIGGGTPSTKNKLYWNGEIN
                     WFSPIEIGNKTYVYSSQKKITEEGLRKSSAKILPVGTILFTSRAGIGKTAILAKESTT
                     NQGFQSIVPRKGLLDSYYVYTISNILKILAEKVGAGSTFSEISKKQMEQLNLNIPMIK
                     EQKNISKFFSKFDNLIEIHERKLEFLKQRKQSLLQKMFV"
                     /product="Type I restriction-modification system,
                     specificity subunit S (EC 3.1.21.3)"
                     /EC_number="3.1.21.3"
     CDS             complement(2035..2424)
                     /translation="MDLFKDIRDASNEIGESIHDATDAIKKEAEKDAKIAMEKARLFA
                     LKHELKNEIQSMISDEKEDIENCVSSLDQIESILKDQTSKLEGAFEGKTSDAIAFNLA
                     TEQSKLMDLTESYDDCKKSCKTYDGWF"
                     /product="hypothetical protein"
     CDS             complement(2426..3640)
                     /translation="MKELHIKDNTYFRLSANAYDFDKVDEDETIIKNSDSSNQTFKIQ
                     ASRVDKVNGFQAMAVSPKDSKGNVDNETVYFVYAGTDKYEPADINTDIYLGTNEIKIE
                     TNPNKILNAAIYRDTSLKEINPSTVGNNKWLEMVDKNNAKEADQFNEAYLWTQSVLNK
                     GNYKHVYGAGHSLGGTIAQVMTVLFNFDKTKTFSAPNGYNILPDNVKENLDLSKYNQT
                     ITDYAHPNDKIGIATLGSSILGTEILADDSALSKHIFNPISGHGIETFEISGGSVKIK
                     VDGKKADQMAREMKDKLHNIDKAIKALEKYMENTKKQAKQIESEYVNKLLSGSHEFIS
                     PSDIENYVEELSKSGHYDFFDEALFEDTIGELKYTKQRLSQFSEKIIDATKKFEDRDK
                     EISEIYRWFEGV"
                     /product="hypothetical protein( EC:3.4.24.69 )"
BASE COUNT     1354 a    552 c    589 g   1277 t    30 others
ORIGIN      
        1 tgaaggcgaa tgggaagaaa agaagctagg ggagttaagg aaccctaatg ataaatatag
       61 ttatacaggt ggcccttttg gttcggattt aaaaaaatct gattatacaa ctgaaggtat
      121 tcaaattatt caacttcaaa acatcggaga tggatatttc tataatagaa atagggtatt
      181 tacatcttat gaaaaagcag agtcacttaa aagttgcaat atattcccgg gagatatagt
      241 tatagctaaa atggcagatc ctatagcaag agcagcgatt gtccctaata ataatgggaa
      301 atatctaatg gcctcagatg ggataagatt aagtgttgat acattaaatt tcaatacaaa
      361 gtttatactt gagtgtataa atagaaaaag tttcagaaaa aaagttgagg ataatagttc
      421 ggggtcaact cgaatgagaa taggactaag tacactaggt aacctaacta taaaaaccac
      481 aacactgaat gaacagcaaa gaatagccga gtttctcagc aaactcgacc ggcaaattga
      541 attagaagaa caaaaactnn nnnnnnnnnn nnnnnnnnnn nnnnnnagga attgcgattc
      601 aaggatgaga atggtaatga ttatccagat tgggaagaga agcaattagg ggaagtagcc
      661 gaaataatag ggggaggaac tccaagtaca aaaaacaaat tatattggaa tggtgaaata
      721 aattggtttt caccgattga aataggtaac aaaacatatg tctatagtag tcaaaagaaa
      781 ataacagagg aagggctaag aaaaagttct gctaaaattt tgcctgtggg cactatacta
      841 tttacctcaa gagctggaat aggaaaaaca gctattttag ctaaagaatc tacaacgaat
      901 cagggatttc aatcaatagt acctcgaaaa ggtttgttag attcgtatta tgtatatact
      961 atttcaaata ttttgaagat attagcagaa aaagttggtg cagggtcaac attttcagaa
     1021 atatcaaaaa agcaaatgga gcaattgaat ttaaatatac caatgataaa ggagcaaaaa
     1081 aatataagta aattctttag caaatttgat aacttaattg aaatacatga acgaaaactt
     1141 gaatttttaa aacagagaaa acaatcgctt ctacaaaaaa tgtttgttta ataagtctat
     1201 acaaaacctc tcactaattg agttagtgag gggcttttcc gataattgtt aacaatataa
     1261 tattagcatt tagcattgtg atttgtgtgc ttaaaatttg agaaagctga cgcggtgttt
     1321 aaaataacct ttagaaactt cagtgtagct attttttgag tttcgaaaag aaatccgata
     1381 catgctaaat ttacatatat attaataaca acaaaagcag gaggatttaa atctataatt
     1441 tcagtatcag ataaaaatca atatatagat aatatggctt ataaagacaa atgacattta
     1501 aaggaaggtc accaaaattt attgtctgct gatgaaatga atgaaaaata acacttgcat
     1561 agaattnncc gccactattc ttctttccag ggccagttga ataattaata taaatagaat
     1621 ttacatcaat gacaatataa tgattgagat tttgaagtaa accaattctt gaattaaggt
     1681 tatacaaaac taaaaatgag tataaattta gggggaattc aagggattaa ataaagtaat
     1741 tctaagcctt tctataatac ttttaaatgt cataagggag aaataaggga ctaaaaattt
     1801 tgctgaaatt atttgaagat aaagtcatca ttaaaaaata tctttgaact agtgtatatt
     1861 aagaaataaa taatatgata gatgaaaatc aatgagtttt tttcctaata agtcaggagc
     1921 aatgaggtag cttcttataa gtgtcaaaat taaggacaaa gttagaaagt accatgagta
     1981 actctgtcct taatttgctt tttaagattt agaaaacttt tatactaatc aaccttaaaa
     2041 ccagccgtca tatgttttac agcttttttt acaatcatcg taagactctg tgagatccat
     2101 taatttagac tgctctgtag ctaaattaaa agcaatagca tcactagttt taccttcaaa
     2161 tgcgccttct aacttactag tttgatcttt taaaattgat tcaatttgat ctaagctcga
     2221 gacgcaattt tctatatctt ctttttcatc gctaatcata ctctgtattt catttttcaa
     2281 ttcatgcttt aaagcaaata aacgtgcttt ctccattgcg attttggcat ctttttcagc
     2341 ttcttttttg atagcatctg tagcatcatg tatactttct ccaatttcat ttgaagcatc
     2401 acgtatatct ttgaacaagt ccattttata ccccctcaaa ccaacgatat atttcgctga
     2461 tttctttgtc acggtcttca aattttttag ttgcatcaat aattttttcg ctaaattggg
     2521 acaatctttg tttggtatat tttaattctc caattgtatc ttcaaataac gcttcatcaa
     2581 aaaagtcata atggccactt tttgataatt cttcaacgta gttttctata tctgatgggg
     2641 aaataaattc atgagaaccg cttaacaatt tattaacgta ttccgattcg atttgttttg
     2701 cttgtttttt agtattttcc atatattttt ctaatgcttt tatcgcttta tcgatattgt
     2761 gtaacttatc tttcatctct ctagccattt gatcagcttt tttaccgtcc actttaattt
     2821 ttacacttcc accactgatt tcaaaagttt caataccatg accggaaata ggattgaaaa
     2881 tgtgtttcga aagcgcagag tcatcagcta atatttctgt tcctaaaatt gaagatccca
     2941 atgtagcaat acctatttta tcatttgggt gtgcataatc agttatagtt tgattatact
     3001 tacttaaatc taagttttct ttaacattat caggtaatat attgtaacca ttaggtgctg
     3061 aaaaagtttt tgttttatca aaattaaata gtaccgtcat cacctgtgca attgtgcctc
     3121 caagactatg gccagcacca taaacatgtt tataattccc tttattcaaa actgactgag
     3181 tccaaagata agcttcgtta aattgatcag cttcttttgc attattttta tcaaccattt
     3241 ctagccattt attattacca actgtacttg ggttaatttc ttttaagcta gtgtctctgt
     3301 agatagcagc atttaaaatt ttatttggat tagtttcaat tttaatttca ttggtaccta
     3361 aatatatatc agtattaata tcagcaggtt catatttatc tgtcccagca taaacaaaat
     3421 acacagtttc attgtctaca tttcctttac tgtcttttgg agacaccgcc attgcttgga
     3481 agccattaac tttatcgacc ctcgaagctt gaattttaaa agtttgattg ctactgtcag
     3541 aatttttaat aatagtttca tcttcgtcaa ctttatcaaa gtcataggcg ttggcagaaa
     3601 gtctaaaata tgtgttatct ttaatatgta gttctttcat tatatcacct caaaggaatg
     3661 attattttga ataaaaaaaa ttattacatt gcaattataa ttattagtat attattaata
     3721 ataggaggcg tctatttaaa aatgaaacat gatgaaaaag aaaaatacta taatgagcaa
     3781 aaagaaagaa taacgattta ta
//
LOCUS       Saureus-HT20040853contig_51          690 bp    DNA     linear   UNK 
DEFINITION  Contig Saureus-HT20040853contig_51 from Staphylococcus aureus
            HT2004083
ACCESSION   unknown
FEATURES             Location/Qualifiers
     source          1..690
                     /mol_type="genomic DNA"
                     /db_xref="taxon: 1280"
                     /genome_md5=""
                     /project="stegger_1280"
                     /genome_id="1280.795"
                     /organism="Staphylococcus aureus HT2004083"
     CDS             77..265
                     /translation="MQTYKVCLCIKFFASKCDYKLKKHYFVKSTNEEKATNMVLKLIR
                     KKLPFETASIEVEKVEAI"
                     /product="ORF083"
BASE COUNT      276 a     98 c    148 g    168 t
ORIGIN      
        1 cttccagagc gttttatata ctaaacgaag ataaaactat gacattaatt tggaaagatg
       61 gggagttggt agtatgatgc aaacctataa agtatgtctt tgtatcaagt tctttgcatc
      121 taaatgtgat tataaattaa agaaacatta tttcgtgaaa agtacgaatg aggaaaaagc
      181 cacgaacatg gtattaaaac tgattcgtaa aaagctcccg ttcgaaactg caagcataga
      241 agtcgaaaaa gtggaggcaa tataatgata caaccaacaa gagaagaatt aattaatttc
      301 atgaaaaaac atggagctga aaatgttgac tctatcactg atgagcaaag tgcaataaga
      361 cactttagag ctcaatcaaa agtttttaaa gacgaacgtg atgagtacaa gaagcaacga
      421 gatgagctta tcgaggatat agctaagtta agaaaacgta acgaagagct ggagaacatg
      481 tggcgcacag tcaaaaatga attgcttgga agatacgaac attactgttt taaaattaga
      541 gaactacacc ctgagagcaa agcgaacagg ataggagctc tctatatagg aggtaaaagc
      601 actgcagata ttatactgtc gcgaatggaa gaactagacg gaacaaatga gttctacgaa
      661 tttttaggtc aaatggagga agacactaat
//
LOCUS       Saureus-HT20040853contig_27          847 bp    DNA     linear   UNK 
DEFINITION  Contig Saureus-HT20040853contig_27 from Staphylococcus aureus
            HT2004083
ACCESSION   unknown
FEATURES             Location/Qualifiers
     source          1..847
                     /mol_type="genomic DNA"
                     /db_xref="taxon: 1280"
                     /genome_md5=""
                     /project="stegger_1280"
                     /genome_id="1280.795"
                     /organism="Staphylococcus aureus HT2004083"
BASE COUNT      233 a    144 c    119 g    349 t     2 others
ORIGIN      
        1 tttttaagtt ctttttttat agctttttgt tcttgttcag ttaaaaatcc agccatatca
       61 tgtgacttgc cgttatgaac cacaatttca ttaccgaaat aagtataatt cgtatatccc
      121 tttataatat tagttaacca atccttatca gatacaattc tagtaatgtt acctttataa
      181 cctttatata gtttaaataa tcgggagtta tgatttaaat acctagctgc tataggagct
      241 ggattataaa caacaannct cattcctaat attaccgctt ctctaccacc taatgaatgc
      301 ccagttataa aatcaatatc atacttattt tttatttttt tgatgaactc ttgtgtttct
      361 tcaaaatgtt tgcttttatc agacggaggg aatgttccaa tttggacatc ggaatttaaa
      421 tcctttttag tctcagctga gtcaatttta tcctgttttg ttgttgcaaa atctggcagc
      481 aaaagttgct tcgcaagagc ttcctttttg aaatttgttc cagtcatgcc aataatcact
      541 ttcccggtat ctttgtttag gaaagctgat gctgtcacac cgtgtttttt atctgtgtga
      601 ctatctatat actcaagatt agaagggaat ttttttcctg cttttaagtc ttcaatttga
      661 tcgtgtattt tatctttttt taatccatga ttattcgcat tttctatttc ataactaaca
      721 ctagatatgg agcttgttgc ctcggaattg ctttttaaat tacctggatt tatagtataa
      781 tccttatttt tcatatttat ttatcctcgc ttggattaaa gtagacacta tctgtgaagt
      841 aaatgtt
//
LOCUS       Saureus-HT20040853contig_35         1415 bp    DNA     linear   UNK 
DEFINITION  Contig Saureus-HT20040853contig_35 from Staphylococcus aureus
            HT2004083
ACCESSION   unknown
FEATURES             Location/Qualifiers
     source          1..1415
                     /mol_type="genomic DNA"
                     /db_xref="taxon: 1280"
                     /genome_md5=""
                     /project="stegger_1280"
                     /genome_id="1280.795"
                     /organism="Staphylococcus aureus HT2004083"
     CDS             complement(261..791)
                     /translation="MYGIGASATRFDSKNIYIRITDIDEKSRKLNYQNLTTPDELNNK
                     YKLKRNDILFARTGASTGKSYIHKEEKDIYNYYFAGFLIKFKINEQNSPLFIYQFTLT
                     SKFNKWVKVMSVRSGQPGINSEEYAKLPLVLPNKLEQQKIAKFLDRFDRQIELEKQKI
                     EILQQQKKGLLQSMFI"
                     /product="Type I restriction-modification system,
                     specificity subunit S (EC 3.1.21.3)"
                     /EC_number="3.1.21.3"
BASE COUNT      424 a    207 c    160 g    564 t    60 others
ORIGIN      
        1 gttttattca tatatactta acctcttatg tttattttgg tatcaattct atactaataa
       61 tatgttcata attttgatta ggacatttta catataaaat aggagtttct ctcacttata
      121 attcattatc caattatatt ttaatatata cttgatgcaa ttcaatatta ttctcatgat
      181 ttttactgta atgatttatt atttataaga tttaaaaaaa tccctccctg acaaatagtg
      241 ggggatttca tgcattacta ttaaataaac atcgattgaa gtaagccttt tttctgttgt
      301 tgaagtattt ctattttttg tttttctaat tcaatttgtc ggtcaaatct atctaagaat
      361 tttgctattt tttgctgttc taatttattg ggcaaaacta aaggtaattt tgcatattct
      421 tcactattaa tacccggttg accagatctt acagacatga ccttcaccca tttgttaaat
      481 tttgatgtta gtgtaaattg gtaaatgaac aaaggactat tttgttcgtt tattttaaat
      541 tttattaaaa atccagcgaa atagtaatta taaatatcct tttcttcttt gtgaatataa
      601 cttttgcccg tgctagcacc agttcgtgca aaaagaatat catttctttt cagcttgtac
      661 ttattattaa gttcatcagg tgtagttaag ttttgataat ttaatttcct tgatttttca
      721 tcaatatcag taattcttat atatatattt ttcgaatcaa accttgttgc agatgcacct
      781 ataccataca tagattgttc tgtaatatcc cctaacttct tctctttcca atctggataa
      841 tcttcaccat tctcatcttt gaatnnnnnn nnnnnnnnnn nnnnnnnnnn nnnnnnnnnn
      901 nnnnnnnnnn nnnnnnnnnn nnnnattcaa tttgtcggtc aagtttgctg aagaatttac
      961 ctattttttg ctgttctcta agcagcggat aagaagaact aatactataa aaatcactat
     1021 ggtttaaatc tggtatcgtc gaagatcctg ctaaagataa tattttattt tgtatcttag
     1081 atgaatttaa aacctctact aaaaacaatc tatcatacag atttttatca aatttaattt
     1141 taaaaaaatt attatgaaac gctccaaata cattagttac tacttttcca gtattacctg
     1201 ttctagtcat taaaatatct tctttatttg caattactga ttgaggggga ttttcgataa
     1261 aatatttagt ttgactattt ggtcttaaaa attcatttgt tatataaaaa tacaactctg
     1321 gagaatattc agttttacgt tcattaatag caatctgtaa tccttgattt attttagtaa
     1381 aatcagcaaa ctgcttctct tcccattcgc cttca
//
LOCUS       Saureus-HT20040853contig_38          916 bp    DNA     linear   UNK 
DEFINITION  Contig Saureus-HT20040853contig_38 from Staphylococcus aureus
            HT2004083
ACCESSION   unknown
FEATURES             Location/Qualifiers
     source          1..916
                     /mol_type="genomic DNA"
                     /db_xref="taxon: 1280"
                     /genome_md5=""
                     /project="stegger_1280"
                     /genome_id="1280.795"
                     /organism="Staphylococcus aureus HT2004083"
     CDS             233..490
                     /translation="MAINIIEYNRSYKEELIEFILSIQKNEFNINIDRNDQPDLENIE
                     HNYLNSGGQFWLAINNHQNIVGTIGLIRLDNNMSALKKNVC"
                     /product="acetyltransferase (GNAT) family protein"
     CDS             480..722
                     /translation="MFVDEGYRNLKIGKKLLDKVIMTCKEQNIDGIYLGTIDKFISAQ
                     YFYSNNGFREIKRGDLPSSFPKLDVDNRFYYRNLKD"
                     /product="acetyltransferase (GNAT) family protein"
BASE COUNT      356 a     87 c    149 g    324 t
ORIGIN      
        1 attaaatata tagctcttcc catagaaatt gggaagagtt tttttattag tcaaaaatac
       61 atttcttaaa aagtggattt tgaagttagg gaactttatt gtattactaa taaagtactt
      121 gtctctatta agtgccaagt ggaataaagc ttcatttgag gctttattga gtatattaga
      181 tacaaattaa acgtggactt catgaccgaa ttaaatgaaa aaggagataa aaatggctat
      241 aaacataatt gaatataata ggtcttataa ggaagagtta atcgaattta ttttatcgat
      301 tcaaaaaaat gaatttaata taaatattga taggaatgat caacctgatt tggaaaacat
      361 cgaacataat tatttgaata gcggaggtca attttggctt gcaataaaca atcatcaaaa
      421 tattgttggt actataggtt tgattagact agataataat atgtctgcac ttaaaaaaaa
      481 tgtttgttga tgaaggctat aggaatttaa aaataggtaa aaaactttta gataaagtta
      541 taatgacatg taaagaacaa aatatcgatg gtatttattt aggaacaatt gataaattta
      601 ttagtgcaca gtatttttat tctaataatg gcttccgtga aattaagcga ggagatttac
      661 caagtagttt tcctaaatta gatgtagata ataggtttta ttatagaaat ttaaaagatt
      721 aattcgatgc aatgaataat tgatatgaca atcttagtaa tattcatttt aaaagtgaca
      781 catagcgttt aaatataaag gctgacgtga tatatcgttt ggtttaaatt agaggatagg
      841 ctgcatttca ctttattttc aatacatgtt aatttattca actttttaaa agtaaattcg
      901 aatagcatat cttaat
//
LOCUS       Saureus-HT20040853contig_15        14798 bp    DNA     linear   UNK 
DEFINITION  Contig Saureus-HT20040853contig_15 from Staphylococcus aureus
            HT2004083
ACCESSION   unknown
FEATURES             Location/Qualifiers
     source          1..14798
                     /mol_type="genomic DNA"
                     /db_xref="taxon: 1280"
                     /genome_md5=""
                     /project="stegger_1280"
                     /genome_id="1280.795"
                     /organism="Staphylococcus aureus HT2004083"
     CDS             complement(769..927)
                     /translation="MITIDSKINKQIAKNLSLEGKYVTREQQIQILHAINNEKEITNE
                     LIRKIAFK"
                     /product="hypothetical protein"
     CDS             complement(1351..2391)
                     /translation="MINIKNIYYMLSYAFTVLNKKGYQKLATEQFENIFDLYSAILIK
                     GISSQLNSGLHHEYIEQTDSLKVIRGKVDVKNSIQGLGVLSQRINCIYDEFSLNTYMN
                     KILKTTMKCLIKTDISRKNKIKLRKLLVHFNNVDTLDYRNIQWYHSFDRNNQTYKMLI
                     SICYLIFQGVIQTESKGQNDLMVFVDEQQISRLYEKFILEYYKKEFPDLVVTSSNIQW
                     SLDNDDNVNMLPVMRSDIMLIYKDKCLIIDAKFYKNTLNNYYDTKKIHSTNLYQIFTY
                     VKNQQLNLKKKAIQVSGMLLYAKTDENIVLNDKFHMSGSQIIIKTLDLNCDFNIIKKQ
                     LNGIVNDIFLLK"
                     /product="McrBC 5-methylcytosine restriction system
                     component"
     CDS             complement(2384..4084)
                     /translation="MKCIDKTWVSYYKELADKLTDYQNKRYELIEIVKEVYKKTGIKF
                     PTLASDNVLMDIDPFTIFALFNKNSMRETNKVKILTELASELNIKSKIPSVFDSIPTV
                     NNLNATYYNFKDYGKDNDIENLWTLFTDALNFANYPSEDNKLKFIHSFDENITKTGNG
                     NSKITSGLYWIAPETFANFDSRSIWYIFDTYKLPKELINEQLKPKEKLTGRHYLELIN
                     MLKLVLKCQEVEINDFIDLSYESWHYSEMINEANRNKIDSNIKENIVSENDNIIQNRN
                     RTTEVIPYGKQEFLDEVFIDESDYDKLVQLLRRKRNVILQGPPGVGKTFLAKRLAYSL
                     IGSKCKERIKLIQFHQSYSYEDFIMGYRPTSSGFELTTGTFYDLCKKADKDRDNEYFL
                     IIDEINRGNLSKIFGELFMLIESDKRDEELILLYSGERFSVPRNIYIVGMMNTADRSL
                     AILDYALRRRFAFYNMQPAFHTTKFKKLLKAINNTELESVINCIEELNKEIVQDDMLG
                     NGFVIGHSYFSNIECIDKYELSNIVEFEIIPMLEEYWFDEPSKINVWSEKLRNSINND
                     "
                     /product="ATPas"
     CDS             complement(4383..5597)
                     /translation="MMKLEIEVGIDNIEQSNKFLRKLWALFNEEFGKCSWLYSPFKIG
                     EYQQIYLGRVDIKDYNLEISILYKNRGSITKMIFENSDGNNLDEKMRDTLKKLVKYAK
                     NNYEKKETFFFEATIISNYIISNYEIQFQSMQIFGLKNKSSNLLFSVSAHDQNQANGK
                     AIEFINETLDFLSIETNLMFYLDNICVIENVKFKEKDEMTYNKKEIYQENSDFIEGYS
                     TNNEQIVISKEAIQFLKYIQNNDDEDIRAFMRACHHFHTARKLDSETFEVNSIHKKSN
                     SRLDSNLEIANTLYLSALEVVSSIGFESDRCSECNQLKYSISKRVKDITNKYLNKNVA
                     KEIVKFYSLRSKYLHEGVLNRSTSPTIQFIPLLDNSTKSGCKEIFVASIYNLREYTSY
                     ILRRFYREFFDL"
                     /product="hypothetical protein"
     CDS             complement(5814..5927)
                     /translation="MVENLRVLYKKVSNIMNLSPGGHNENTFKTILSGMII"
                     /product="abortive phage resistance protein"
     CDS             complement(6002..6148)
                     /translation="MAWKYILNLEDETEFSKLINAIENFLFQWELYTYDINRDEKINR
                     LLMH"
                     /product="hypothetical protein"
     CDS             complement(6666..7130)
                     /translation="MGILKDNQMIFYTDSKYNDVFDTFIKKEDKNKIEIKQLYILAAT
                     LGFKNSKRVQVSSKGKETRTSYLSYKEEALLLNMVFADSEINNNIDEIVNLNNKMKIK
                     NIIDEYANGGLELIVEIGLPHRWNGEFLDNEDGNLTFDLSKYILSEIQNIPF"
                     /product="hypothetical protein"
     CDS             complement(7131..9032)
                     /translation="MFVLFGSKKISQDTANENIHLTNFKVIDDTAGRAQSSVTLKFEH
                     ENNVYEIKRVMKAIKISSNLIQEQEGDVSLLEIDAKTGNVKPNALTDKQEINIKINKI
                     INEDIKDFFLFDAEKIDTIAKADSNVRKEVKSAIFSLLQLDKIETAKTFVKDISKVVR
                     HRLSEGMKDGNANQISKKMSDIDSESEEIKSLLVKLDEDKQVMDEMIAKHSLTLEKNK
                     HIVETKDRIKEKEEQIEILQTQLENNKEQLSRSLFESGPSLLVEGFLDENKNYFDNFL
                     GDNKVSIPKEVLNLSLLNDKCIVCDNDLKEHEQNKKYIESLLETYKHSESYELARNLL
                     KEAQDRLDDHKKSEQNFNSNLKSYKNLSNQISKEVDVIRDLKDDIANSAKNSVDLADI
                     QTMIEQEETKKENVIREIALKENKLEELDVEKEKLEKQYQELLKKESRNEFDQSQLQI
                     LVTLEHELKDISKTFSEDVRILLGRYTSEIFKKLIDKKDIEVINNVEIDANFQIVALN
                     NNGYKITQDISQGQRQILSLSFITALAKLAVREGSVDKIDYPLFMDSPFNRLSGMNRD
                     NLIEKIPNLTAQWILLVTDTELTPSEEKVFKSTNRLGKWYRINQVDIHHSEIESVDLN
                     ETMSTRGGL"
                     /product="hypothetical protein"
     CDS             complement(9069..9188)
                     /translation="MNNDMKLIKMDLENFRQYYGKQSIDFAYQGDQNTTILFG"
                     /product="hypothetical protein"
     CDS             complement(9178..9360)
                     /translation="MTALNNELSKRLANLDDEYEILLRPLLNDLASANTNTEETLAKD
                     KFKKQLSEFIKERDEQ"
                     /product="hypothetical protein"
     CDS             complement(9344..9562)
                     /translation="MPIGLTYDDFYKIAIKELPRFSEFNDSAINTTQNKIEMSKILED
                     YNLTHLMYKKPWDVYKEMKELFDNDSIK"
                     /product="hypothetical protein"
     CDS             complement(9617..11413)
                     /translation="MFDSLEFKLQYRSSHDNLFEHFYKPCLNNAIKYDRASGYFTSES
                     LKLLAKGLDIFLYNGGRIRIVANPNLSQEDIEAIEKGYAARESVIEKRLLKEIELSYK
                     SIEDDTLNVLSWLIYRGQLDIKIAFTTNGSIYHEKFGIFTDQNNNSIAFSGSANETYN
                     GLSQNFEKIDVYSNKQDKHRIDNAIMDFEKLWSNETNELKVINLPETIRKKMIEYKSL
                     VPPPALKDKGLKENERRIEPRKYQKEAINSWKKAGYKGILEMATGTGKTITSLLAAKD
                     YNEKLKKCVTVIVVPFQHLVNQWKKDIDFILGTEVVKCMGSQSSWVNRVRGMVQEYNL
                     GLVDQFVVVTTYKTATSSYFKNLFRKLNKSAMLITDECHYITLKGFKDFPFEKFNARL
                     GLSATPDRWWDEAGTTYMKKSVGEVVYEYTLDQAISNEKLTKYDYYPHLVEFNESEML
                     EYNKITQLIINNLNKKDKYEADTKEKLESLYRKRSNLINKANNKINVFLQDFKTEDLT
                     KISHTLVYCAPGDIEMIVKSISDLGVKVSKFNSDVKNKDREKLLTMFEQEQIQVLVAI
                     KCLDEGVDVPATTTAYFLASTSNPREFVQRRG"
                     /product="hypothetical protein"
     CDS             complement(11414..12553)
                     /translation="MQENNIYSYSHLYSIIKTFYSEDFKVGHQNTLYIYSKDSNKLTA
                     EDILYVYLRENPLVTIDKAIKDLKWKKFKLEQIIPRLSDVIINEKQEIIQISGIEEEV
                     HYQTLYELVNIEIEKGYIITADLYMTVAFDDKLSVLINKYNINDLHSFAQFIKSKFMF
                     MHGHSQFLYSKYSNYRNIEDVMMCNLPEIITIKIIRDFIVGKGYSEQRYYKAKDILIE
                     NNKIIPYNNNHFLNLEKFDLPLNTQRNIIELLKSKFKDKIYISKTQLQDVNIELNDSL
                     MVTPEIIASVAKSNGYHLIEAYYGSTYELPIITVKKFNSYAEFVYKIVKEDFKDIYNE
                     ENLLLFLKSYGLVHQNSDQIYFTLKESDYFTFDNLGFFYLNERGV"
                     /product="hypothetical protein"
     CDS             complement(12721..14403)
                     /translation="MSRYFNDNVIDNMRELYKQDKNMFNQFRKELHIRGIGFKEELQS
                     NFLKGIEYSVYPYIKINDNKDRYKSFPFELFGLTQIVADLKINSDKFFNYVPVNGFDK
                     FIMPERKELFISKLKEYGFELLYKKEEVIKKRVYNKLDISKYVPYQLFSHFIKYCNNK
                     DYTIYEINEALVEYKNAKGTRKKTWEKLYNYCIEKRLINNNNTLEYNFHNKGLDELLS
                     NNNKSYLEFMEQYFSEDNLLSKWPYVYGQTVIREILESNNVLYENYLLNLNSKLTELK
                     NHINYKYIKDMPISDIINFYELSNIFLNETRLVSELGIEFYDNAIIDIFLKFIGKLPN
                     FSNINNDIFKSVSERELKVLINRDRGKTLEEIAKEIDVTRERVRQIEAKAKRNLKSSN
                     ELNKMINFVLFKFRKKSIIKLSQIIKYLDIKLEYGCIITILLEGNYKYLVNNKYMFLI
                     SYNLYKNIKNELEYYISNDRMVIPLNELEYVCEESMEFATKWLKVFNYKLVNNNFVKC
                     NITIVAAIEYIMYLNKDKIFINNDEGYNFLNIKFINYLIKKLILIQEHYSLE"
                     /product="hypothetical protein"
BASE COUNT     4768 a   2262 c   1505 g   6069 t   194 others
ORIGIN      
        1 tggtataaac taaacaactt agaatagcgc tactttactt tctatataaa tcggactgat
       61 ggaaatgaag tagcgttgct ttatgcttta atgattgaat ggttatattt gtttatatgt
      121 tttttgagac attttttata gaggtaagga ataaatgata caacattggt attaattgat
      181 ttacaaattt gaataaatgt atttataaag cgatgagtta atttagaagg gagatagcat
      241 tatggcatat tgcaattctt ttttcaaatt tcataattct tttgagcttt ttcagtagca
      301 taattacgtt ttttgtttaa tactttttaa ttttacaagt aatacttcat tttcgagttg
      361 ggaattgtca tttagtaata agnnnnnnnn nnnnnnnnnn nnnnnnnnnn nnnnnnnnnn
      421 nnnnnnnnnn nnnnnnnnnn nnnnnnnnnn nnnnnnnnnn nnnnnnnnnn nnnnnnnnnn
      481 nnnnnnnnnn nnnncgacat tttcaaaccg ccataaaaca gcatttttga accgctattg
      541 acaagttaat tacattcgta ttatttacta ctgcacagca acatttaggc gatctgaata
      601 aaaaaaagga tttttgggta atcacacttt ttaattactt tgtaatattt tagttacgaa
      661 tatttttttg gtaagagtat ttatatgttt tttatttgag caattattat ttaataagca
      721 acttttcaag atactttaat gcctcttgaa aagttgctat atatttcatt atttaaaagc
      781 gattttacga ataagttcat ttgtaatttc tttctcatta ttaattgcat gaagaatttg
      841 tatttgctgt tctcgtgtaa catacttacc ttcaagtgaa aggtttttag cgatttgttt
      901 attaatcttt gaatcaatag taatcatgat atcgcctcct atatatcact tttgtatcgt
      961 ttatgactta actgctttat ttatgacttg cataataatc taatttgaaa attgttcata
     1021 caaccacaaa attaactttc ataattagca attatgacta tatgactaat cacttttaag
     1081 acatatctat ttcgctaata aacttttgaa aatgatgatt taacaatgca catttttgat
     1141 tgtttaagca tgtnnnnnnn nnnnnnnnnn nnnnnnnnnn nnnnnnnnnn nnnnnnnnnn
     1201 nnnnnnnnnn nnnnnnnnnn nnnnnnnnnn nnnnnaaacc tgaacatgag aacaaataaa
     1261 actaaattca tgacaatctt aaacctctaa aaataacatt ttgaaaccac taatcataat
     1321 taatagcttt attattttaa atctttaata ttattttagt aaaaatatat cattaactat
     1381 cccattcaac tgttttttaa taatattaaa atcacagttc aaatctaatg tcttaataat
     1441 gatttgacta ccactcatat gaaatttatc gttcaaaaca atattttcgt ctgttttagc
     1501 atataacaac attcctgaga cctgtattgc tttctttttt aaatttaatt gttggttttt
     1561 cacgtaagta aatatttgat acaggttagt tgaatggatc tttttagtat cataataatt
     1621 gtttaatgta tttttataaa attttgcatc gataattaga catttatctt tatatatcaa
     1681 cataatatca cttctcatta caggaagcat attcacgtta tcatcattat ctaatgacca
     1741 ttgaatattt gatgatgtta caacaagatc tggaaattct tttttatagt actctagaat
     1801 aaatttttca tatagccgag atatttgttg ttcgtctaca aataccataa gatcattttg
     1861 tcccttgctt tcagtttgta ttactccttg aaaaattaaa tagcatatag atattaacat
     1921 tttatacgtc tgattatttc gatcaaacga atgataccat tgaatatttc tataatctaa
     1981 agtatcaaca ttattaaaat gaactaatag ctttcggagc tttatcttat tctttctaga
     2041 aatatctgtt tttattaaac atttcattgt agtttttaaa atcttgttca tgtatgtatt
     2101 taatgaaaat tcatcataaa tacaattaat acgttgactt aaaactccta agccttgtat
     2161 agaattctta acatcaactt ttcccctaat aacttttaga gaatctgtct gttctatata
     2221 ttcatgatga agtccactat ttaattgact tgatatacct tttataagaa tagctgaata
     2281 taaatcaaat atattttcaa attgttctgt tgctaacttc tgatatccct ttttgttaag
     2341 tactgtaaat gcataagata acatataata aatattttta atattaatca ttatttattg
     2401 aattccttaa cttttcagac catacattta tttttgaagg ttcatcaaac caatactctt
     2461 ctaacatagg aataatctca aattctacaa tattagaaag ttcatatttg tcgatacatt
     2521 caatattgct aaaataacta tgaccaatca caaagccatt acctaacata tcgtcttgaa
     2581 caatctcttt atttaattct tctatacaat taattacgga ctctaattca gtattattaa
     2641 ttgctttaag aagttttttg aatttagttg tgtgaaatgc cggttgcata ttataaaacg
     2701 caaagcgtct gcgtaatgca taatctaaaa ttgctaaact acgatctgct gtattcatca
     2761 ttcccacaat ataaatattt ctaggtacag aaaatctctc accgctataa agtaatatta
     2821 gttcttcatc tcttttatca ctttcaatca acataaataa ttcaccaaaa attttactca
     2881 gattacctct attaatttca tcaataatta aaaaatattc attatcgcgg tctttatcag
     2941 ctttcttaca aagatcataa aacgtccccg tagtcagttc aaaacctgaa ctagtaggtc
     3001 tatatcccat aataaaatct tcatatgaat aactttgatg aaattgaatt aatttaattc
     3061 gttctttaca cttactgcca atcaatgaat aagcaagacg ttttgcaaga aaagtttttc
     3121 ctacaccagg cggcccctgt agtatgacat ttcgcttcct tcttaaaagt tgtactaact
     3181 tatcataatc actttcatca ataaaaactt catctaagaa ttcttgtttt ccatatggta
     3241 taacttcagt tgttctattt ctattttgta ttatattgtc attttcactg acaatatttt
     3301 ctttgatatt agaatcaatt ttgtttctat tagcctcatt tatcatttca gaataatgcc
     3361 aagactcata acttaaatca ataaaatcat taatctctac ttcctggcac ttcaaaacta
     3421 gctttaacat atttatcaat tctaagtaat gtcgacctgt tagtttttct tttggtttaa
     3481 gttgttcatt aatcaattct ttagggagtt tatatgtatc aaaaatgtac caaattgaac
     3541 gtgaatcaaa gttagcaaat gtttcaggtg caatccagta caaaccactc gtaatcttac
     3601 tattcccatt tcctgtttta gtaatattct catcaaaact atgtataaat tttaatttat
     3661 tatcttctga aggataattt gcaaaattta atgcatcagt aaataatgtc cacaggttct
     3721 ctatatcatt atcttttcca taatctttaa aattataata tgtagcattc agattattga
     3781 ctgttggaat actgtcaaaa actgacggaa ttttggactt aatattcaat tccgaagcta
     3841 attctgttaa aatttttacc ttattagttt ctctcatgga atttttatta aataatgcaa
     3901 atattgtaaa aggatctata tccatcaata cattatcact tgctaaagta gggaatttta
     3961 ttcccgtttt tttatatact tccttcacta tttcaattaa ttcataacgt ttattttgat
     4021 aatctgttaa cttatcagct aattctttat aatagctaac ccatgtttta tctatacact
     4081 tcatcacaat atccctccgt tgtaattaca atgtaatttg aaaagataga aaatactaca
     4141 cttcaaaatt attcccttac aaataacatt ttctataaat ctattagctt cctagattaa
     4201 taaatttcaa tgtcgctaag cgcctcttat tcttgttatt atttaatttg aagaatatgc
     4261 ttatatcata ataatcactt acatgaacat catactttat gataaatcac aaggtcaaaa
     4321 actccctact tatgatacgc ctgtgtttat cgattagtga tgcggtttta tatttgttac
     4381 tatcacaaat caaaaaattc tctataaaat ctcctcaaaa tataacttgt atactctctt
     4441 aaattgtaaa ttgaagcaac gaaaatttct ttacaaccac ttttcgtact attatctaat
     4501 aatggtataa attgaatagt tggtgatgtg cttctattta atacgccttc atgtaaatat
     4561 ttcgatctta aactgtaaaa ttttacaatt tcttttgcaa catttttgtt aagatactta
     4621 ttagtaatgt cttttactct ttttgaaata ctatacttta attgattaca ttcactacat
     4681 ctatctgatt caaatcctat tgaagaaacc acttctagag ctgataaata cagtgtattt
     4741 gcaatttcta aattagaatc taatcttgag ttagattttt tatgtataga attaacttca
     4801 aaagtttctg agtctagctt tctagctgtg tgaaaatgat gacaagctct cataaaagct
     4861 cttatatctt catcatcatt attttgaata tattttaaaa attgtattgc ctcttttgat
     4921 atcactattt gctcattatt ggtagaatat ccctcaataa aatcgctatt ttcttgataa
     4981 atttcttttt tattatatgt catttcgtcc ttttctttaa acttcacatt ttcaataaca
     5041 catatattgt ctaaataaaa cattagatta gtctctatcg atagaaagtc taatgtctca
     5101 tttataaatt ctattgcttt cccatttgct tgattttgat catgtgctga tactgaaaaa
     5161 agcaaattag aacttttgtt tttcaaacca aatatttgca tactttgaaa ttgaatttca
     5221 taattactga ttatataatt tgaaattata gtggcttcaa aaaagaaagt ttcttttttt
     5281 tcatagttat tttttgcata tttcactaac ttttttagtg tgtctctcat tttttcatct
     5341 aaattatttc catcagagtt ttcaaaaatc attttcgtta ttgatcccct atttttatat
     5401 aatatgctaa tttccaaatt ataatctttt atatcaaccc tccccaagta tatttgttga
     5461 tattctccta ttttaaatgg agaatatagc caactacatt ttccaaattc ttcattgaat
     5521 aatgcccaca attttcttaa aaacttattc gattgttcta tattatctat accaacttca
     5581 atttccaatt tcatcatcct ttattaaacc tgactgctta aacagtgcaa gtaatgatta
     5641 ttattcataa agtgaatttt acttatgttt tttgtatgaa gataaaagaa attcagttat
     5701 tgtacctgct gcattgattg ctagaaaagc atgtctagtc tccggcttat aatttttctt
     5761 tgatttacca tgtgcgtcac catattcatt tcatacttcg tccagaccat taattatatt
     5821 atcataccac tcaagattgt tttaaaagta ttttcattgt gtccaccagg agaaagattc
     5881 ataatattac ttactttttt atataaaact ctcaaatttt ctaccaaaga tttaacagta
     5941 cttaaattaa cttcacttcc ttttttagtt attcttcctg tatcttgatt atatacatag
     6001 cctaatgcat taataatcta ttaattttct cgtctctatt aatgtcataa gtgtacagtt
     6061 cccattgaaa caaaaaattt tctatagcat taattaattt agaaaattca gtttcatctt
     6121 ctaaatttaa aatatacttc cacgccattg atgtacgttg tccgctatat ttatgatcta
     6181 tagaactgtc tctcataata actacatcaa tagtgttatt ttcaatttct ctgagtacac
     6241 ttcttgaata tagtatttct aaaaattaat taatgagtgt tgattttttt atgacatcct
     6301 tctaataaac aatagctttt ctaaagttct caagctcatc ttttaaaact ttaacttaat
     6361 gccaaataga atatttaata aagataccaa ttattcattt tgaatggcag ttgttgtcct
     6421 tttaacagtt ttatgctgtt tttacgagat tatcaatttt cattccttcc catattatct
     6481 tgtaaaatat atcgaaattt ttatcaactt taatattttt gaagtaaatc taattttctt
     6541 ttgaaactga tattacttat tctttatata aactaaagta tcattaatta acaattacac
     6601 agtaataatc aagagttgct ttcgaaaata ttttgaatta aataataaat ttaaaataca
     6661 acttattaaa atgggatatt ttgaatttca gaaagtatat actttgataa atcaaatgtt
     6721 aaatttccat cttcattgtc aagaaactcg ccattccatc tatgaggtag tcctatctca
     6781 actattagtt ctaatcctcc atttgcatat tcatctatta tgtttttgat tttcatttta
     6841 ttatttaaat ttacaatttc atcaatatta ttatttattt cactatcagc aaagaccata
     6901 ttaagtaata atgcttcttc tttatatgat aagtaactag ttcttgtttc tttaccttta
     6961 cttgaaactt gaactcgttt tgaattttta aatcctaatg ttgcagccag tatatataat
     7021 tgtttaattt ctattttgtt tttgtcttct tttttgataa aagtatcaaa aacgtcatta
     7081 tacttactgt cagtataaaa tatcatttga ttatctttta atatacccat ttataatcct
     7141 cctctagtag acattgtttc atttaaatct acagattcaa tttcagaatg gtgtatgtct
     7201 acttggttta ttctatacca tttgcccaaa cgatttgtgg atttaaatac tttttcttca
     7261 cttggagtta attcagtatc agtaacaagt aatatccact gtgccgttag gttcggtatt
     7321 ttttcaatta aattatctct gttcattcca ctcaggcggt taaaaggaga atccataaac
     7381 aacgggtagt caattttatc aacagaaccc tctctaactg ctaatttagc taatgcagtt
     7441 ataaaagaaa gggaaagtat ctgtctctgt ccttgtgaaa tatcttgagt aattttatat
     7501 ccattattat taagagctac aatttgaaaa tttgcatcta tttcaacgtt attaataacc
     7561 tcgatatctt ttttatcaat taattttttg aaaatttcag aagtatatct acctagtaag
     7621 attcttacat cctcactaaa tgtttttgaa atatctttta attcatgttc cagagttacc
     7681 aatatttgta actgtgattg atcaaattca tttctacttt cctttttcaa aagttcttga
     7741 tattgttttt caagtttttc tttttccaca tctaattctt caagtttatt ttctttaagc
     7801 gcaatttctc taatgacgtt ttcttttttt gtttcctctt gttctatcat ggtttgaata
     7861 tctgctaaat ccacagaatt tttcgctgag ttagcaatat catcttttaa gtctctaata
     7921 acatctactt cttttgaaat ttggttactc aagtttttat aactctttaa attactatta
     7981 aaattttgtt cacttttttt atgatcatct agacgatctt gagcttcttt caataaattt
     8041 ctagctagtt cataagactc agagtgttta tatgtttcta gtaaagactc tatgtatttc
     8101 ttattttgtt catgttcttt taaatcgttg tcacacacga tacatttatc atttagcaat
     8161 gataaattta aaacttcttt aggtatactt actttattat cgcctagaaa attatcaaaa
     8221 taatttttat tctcatctag aaaaccttct actaataaag acggccctga ctcaaataaa
     8281 ctacgactta gttgttcctt attattttct aattgagttt gtaatatttc aatttgctct
     8341 tctttttctt tgattctatc tttagtttca acaatatgct tgtttttttc taatgttaat
     8401 gaatgctttg ctatcatttc atccatcact tgtttatctt catctagttt aactaacaag
     8461 cttttgattt cttctgactc tgaatcgata tcactcattt tttttgatat ttggtttgca
     8521 ttaccatctt tcataccttc agataaacga tgacgaacaa ctttgctaat atcctttaca
     8581 aatgttttag ctgtttcaat tttatctaat tgtagtaaac taaatattgc acttttaact
     8641 tcttttctca cgttagaatc tgcttttgct attgtgtcta ttttttcagc gtcaaataaa
     8701 aagaaatctt taatatcttc attaataatt ttatttattt ttatattgat ttcttgttta
     8761 tccgttaaag cattaggttt gacgttgcct gtttttgcat caatttcaag aagactgacg
     8821 tcaccttctt gttcttgaat taaatttgaa gatattttta tagctttcat tactcttttg
     8881 atttcataaa cattattttc atgctcaaat tttaaggtga cagaagactg agctcggccc
     8941 gcagtatcat cgataacctt aaagttcgtt aaatgtatat tttcattagc tgtatcttga
     9001 gaaattttct ttgaaccaaa taaaacaaac ataatagctc tatatatacc tgtttttcct
     9061 ttaccatttt acccaaacaa aatagtagtg ttttggtctc cttgatatgc aaaatcaata
     9121 gactgcttac catagtattg tctaaaattt tctaaatcca ttttaataag tttcatatca
     9181 ttgttcatct ctttctttaa taaattcgct taattgtttt ttgaacttat cttttgctaa
     9241 tgtttcttct gtgtttgtat tcgcacttgc taagtcgtta agtaatggtc ttaataatat
     9301 ttcatactca tcgtccaaat tggctaatct tttacttaat tcattattta atgctgtcat
     9361 tatcaaacaa ctccttcatt tctttatata catcccatgg ctttttatac attaggtgag
     9421 ttagattata atcttctaat attttactca tctctatttt attttgtgtt gtatttatag
     9481 cactatcatt aaattcagaa aatctaggta attcttttat tgcaatttta taaaaatcat
     9541 cataagttaa cccaattggc aatacaatat aatcatgtat taccgcaaaa gtttttcctt
     9601 tatattttct aagaattcat ccccttcttt gtacaaattc tcttgggtta gatgtacttg
     9661 ctaaaaaata tgctgttgta gttgcaggca catctacgcc ctcatctaaa catttaatag
     9721 caactaaaac ttgtatttgt tcttgttcaa acatagttaa caacttttct ctatccttgt
     9781 ttttaacatc agaattaaat ttagaaactt ttacacctaa gtctgaaatt gatttgacaa
     9841 tcatttctat atctccagga gcacaataaa ccagtgtatg agatattttt gtaagatcct
     9901 cagttttaaa atcttgcaag aaaacattta tcttattatt agctttattt attaaattag
     9961 atctttttct atataaagat tctaattttt ctttagtatc agcctcatat ttatcttttt
    10021 tatttaaatt attaataatt agttgtgtaa ttttattata ttccaacatt tctgactcat
    10081 taaattcgac aaggtgcgga taataatcat attttgttaa tttttcatta ctaatagctt
    10141 gatctaaagt atattcatag actacttcac cgactgactt tttcatataa gtggttcctg
    10201 cttcatccca ccaacgatct ggtgttgctg ataaacccag ccgagcattg aatttttcaa
    10261 atggaaaatc tttgaatcct tttaaagtta tgtagtgaca ttcgtctgtg attagcattg
    10321 ctgatttgtt caattttcta aataaatttt taaaataaga tgacgttgca gttttataag
    10381 tcgtcacaac tacaaattga tcaacaagtc ctaaattata ttcttgaacc attcctctca
    10441 ctctgtttac ccatgaagat tgagatccca tacatttaac tacctccgtt cctaaaataa
    10501 aatcaatatc ttttttccat tgattcacta aatgttgaaa tggtacaaca ataacagtca
    10561 cacatttttt caatttttca ttataatctt ttgcagctaa tagactggtt atggttttac
    10621 ctgtgcccgt agccatttct aatatccctt tgtatcccgc tttcttccag ctattgattg
    10681 cttctttttg atattttcta ggttcaattc ttctttcatt ttcttttaat cccttatctt
    10741 ttaaggcagg cggtggtact aaagatttgt attcaatcat tttttttctt atagtttctg
    10801 gcaaatttat tacttttaat tcattagtct catttgacca taatttttca aaatccatta
    10861 ttgcgttatc aattctatgt ttatcttgct tatttgaata gacatctatt ttttcaaaat
    10921 tttgacttaa tccattatat gtttcattag cggaacctga aaatgcaatt gaattattat
    10981 tttgatcagt aaaaatccca aatttttcgt gatatattga gccattagtg gtaaatgcaa
    11041 ttttaatatc taattgccca cgataaatta accaagataa aacattaagt gtgtcatcct
    11101 caattgattt ataacttaat tcaatttctt ttaataaacg tttttcgatt acactctctc
    11161 ttgcagcata acctttttca atagcctcaa tatcttcttg agataaatta ggattagcta
    11221 caattctaat tcgaccacca ttatataaaa atatatctaa acccttagct aataatttca
    11281 aactttcact cgtaaaatac cctgaagctc tatcatattt aattgcatta tttaaacaag
    11341 gtttataaaa atgttcaaat aaattatcat gacttgacct atattgtaat ttgaactcta
    11401 aactatcgaa catttataca cctctttcat ttaagtaaaa aaaaccaaga ttatcaaaag
    11461 taaaataatc actttcttta agtgtgaaat atatttgatc tgagttttga tggactaatc
    11521 cataactttt taaaaataat aataaatttt cttcattata tatatcttta aaatcttctt
    11581 tcacaatttt atatacaaat tcagcataag aattaaattt tttaactgtt ataattggta
    11641 attcatatgt ggaaccataa taagcttcaa tcaaatgata accatttgac tttgcaacac
    11701 ttgctataat ttcaggagta accataagtg aatcatttaa ttctatattt acatcttgaa
    11761 gttgtgtctt actaatgtat attttatctt taaatttgga ctttaataat tctattatgt
    11821 ttctttgagt atttaatggt agatcaaatt tttcaagatt aagaaaatga ttattattat
    11881 aaggtataat tttattattt tctattaata tatcttttgc tttgtaatat cgttgctcag
    11941 aatatccttt tccaactata aaatcgcgta ttattttaat agtaatgatt tcaggtaaat
    12001 tgcacatcat aacatcttcg atatttctat aattggaata tttactatat aaaaattgag
    12061 aatgtccatg cataaacatg aatttagatt ttataaattg cgcaaaacta tgaagatcat
    12121 taatattata tttatttatc aaaacagata acttgtcatc aaacgcaact gtcatataca
    12181 agtcagcagt aattatatat cctttttcta tttcaatatt cactaattca tataaagttt
    12241 ggtaatgtac ttcttcctct atgccactta tttgaataat ttcttgtttt tcattaatta
    12301 tgacatcgct gagcctagga ataatttgtt ctaatttgaa cttcttccat tttaaatctt
    12361 ttattgcttt atcaattgtc accaaaggat tttctcttag gtaaacatac aaaatatctt
    12421 ctgcagttaa cttattagag tcctttgaat aaatatagag tgtattttgg tgaccaactt
    12481 taaaatcttc agaataaaaa gttttgatga tagaatacaa atgtgaatat gaataaatat
    12541 tgttctcttg cattaatttt gaattattcc tataaatcac tcgtggatct gcatacttac
    12601 cttgagtaag ttctctgtta acaagttctt ttatttcaac taaaaactct ccatcaatat
    12661 cttcaaaatc ttcatattta tacgcatttc tatctattaa aattacattt ttagcatccg
    12721 ctactctagc gaataatgct cttggattag aattaatttt tttatcaaat aatttataaa
    12781 ttttatgttt aaaaaattat acccttcatc attatttata aatattttgt ctttgttcaa
    12841 atacataata tattctattg ccgctacaat tgttatatta catttaacaa aattattatt
    12901 aactaattta tagttaaata cttttaacca ctttgtagcg aattccatgc tttcttcaca
    12961 tacatattct aattcattca atggtattac catacggtca ttcgatatat agtattctaa
    13021 ttcatttttg atatttttat ataagttata tgatatcaaa aacatatatt tattatttac
    13081 taaatattta taatttcctt ccaataatat tgtaattata cagccatatt ctaattttat
    13141 atctaaatat ttaataattt gtgataattt aataatagat ttctttctaa atttaaataa
    13201 aacgaaattt atcattttgt ttagttcatt agaagatttt agattacgtt ttgcttttgc
    13261 ttctatctgt ctgactcttt ctcttgtaac atctatttct ttcgcaattt cctctaaagt
    13321 tttacctcta tctctattta taagtacttt taattctctt tcggatacag atttaaatat
    13381 atcattatta atatttgaaa aattaggtaa tttacctata aattttaaaa atatatcaat
    13441 aatagcgttg tcataaaatt ctattcctaa ttcacttacc aatctggttt catttaaaaa
    13501 tatatttgat agctcataga aatttataat gtcagaaatt ggcatatcct taatatattt
    13561 gtaattgata tgatttttta attctgtcaa tttagaatta agatttaata aataattttc
    13621 atatagtaca ttattacttt ctaatatttc tcttattaca gtttgtccat atacataagg
    13681 ccattttgat aataaattat cttcactaaa atattgttcc ataaattcta aataactctt
    13741 attattatta cttaatagtt catctaatcc tttattatga aaattatatt ctaaagtatt
    13801 attattattt attaatcttt tttcaataca gtagttgtat agcttttccc atgttttctt
    13861 cctagtacct tttgcattct tgtattctac cagtgcttca ttaatttcat aaatagtata
    13921 gtctttatta ttacaatact taataaaatg agaaaataat tgataaggaa catatttaga
    13981 tatatcaagt ttgttatata cccttttttt aataacttcc tctttcttat aaagtaattc
    14041 aaacccgtat tcttttaatt tcgagataaa taactctttt cgctcgggca ttataaattt
    14101 atcaaaacca ttaactggca cataattaaa aaatttatct gaatttattt ttaaatcagc
    14161 cactatttgt gttaatccaa aaagttcaaa aggaaaagat ttgtatctat ctttattatc
    14221 atttatttta atataaggat atacgctgta ttcaatacct tttaaaaaat tactttgtaa
    14281 ttcttcctta aatcctatac ctctaatatg taattcttta cgaaattggt taaacatatt
    14341 tttgtcttgt ttataaagct ctctcatatt gtctattaca ttatcgttaa agtatctaga
    14401 catatagaaa ctatactttt ttacctcgtc caaatcaaaa taatcaggaa aataaaaaat
    14461 gatctacacg ctccttaagt aaaactattt ttcacagtat ttctaaatat atatttatag
    14521 taatacatag tacaatatat ttctatacac attgatgtga aattccaatt aatatactat
    14581 ttattatcat tatcaattaa ttatatacat gatattgttt gtaaattaat gtaaatttta
    14641 ctataattca aaattttacg ttttattatg attcacaaaa catatcaatc tcatacattg
    14701 tgaaatgact aaaatcactt aatttagtga atttaaaaat ccccctactt atgatacgct
    14761 tctccacgca taatcttaaa tgctctatac acttgctc
//
LOCUS       Saureus-HT20040853contig_49          642 bp    DNA     linear   UNK 
DEFINITION  Contig Saureus-HT20040853contig_49 from Staphylococcus aureus
            HT2004083
ACCESSION   unknown
FEATURES             Location/Qualifiers
     source          1..642
                     /mol_type="genomic DNA"
                     /db_xref="taxon: 1280"
                     /genome_md5=""
                     /project="stegger_1280"
                     /genome_id="1280.795"
                     /organism="Staphylococcus aureus HT2004083"
     CDS             10..495
                     /translation="MKISREEFESLNIVKPAKNNTFWPVAGFAVLLTTLTRKYIYLLN
                     IHLEKELVILTCCMILLGVFALFIYINTKLKLHIFDKNKSNNEKIILIPTFKNICLSL
                     FAYILFGGLSTMALSMLVTSSPQNIIEFLALIGMTACFFLLNMSSVLDKNIHVILKTN
                     K"
                     /product="repetative hypothetical protein ,
                     fig|282458.1.peg.574 homolog"
BASE COUNT      247 a     73 c     92 g    230 t
ORIGIN      
        1 aaaaagtacg tgaaaattag tagagaagaa tttgaaagtt taaatattgt caaacccgct
       61 aaaaataata ctttctggcc tgttgcagga tttgcagtgt tattaacaac cttaacaaga
      121 aaatatattt atttgcttaa tatccattta gaaaaagaat tagttatatt aacatgctgc
      181 atgatacttc taggtgtttt cgcattgttt atatatataa atacaaaatt gaagttacat
      241 atttttgata aaaataaaag taataacgaa aagatcatat taatacctac atttaaaaat
      301 atttgtttat ccttatttgc ttatatatta tttggtggat tgtcaacaat ggctctgagt
      361 atgttagtaa cttcatcccc tcaaaatata atagaatttc ttgctttaat tggcatgact
      421 gcatgcttct ttctactgaa tatgtcatcg gttttagata aaaatattca tgttatttta
      481 aaaacaaata agtagtaaaa ttgattaact taggtagtat cggatactta aatgttggtt
      541 cataaaaagc aatgatttta aatcgaggag ctatcttaga acagggaaat aaaacagcta
      601 aagttataaa aagcgaatta ataactaatt atattatgtt ag
//
LOCUS       Saureus-HT20040853contig_2        29182 bp    DNA     linear   UNK 
DEFINITION  Contig Saureus-HT20040853contig_2 from Staphylococcus aureus
            HT2004083
ACCESSION   unknown
FEATURES             Location/Qualifiers
     source          1..29182
                     /mol_type="genomic DNA"
                     /db_xref="taxon: 1280"
                     /genome_md5=""
                     /project="stegger_1280"
                     /genome_id="1280.795"
                     /organism="Staphylococcus aureus HT2004083"
     CDS             107..508
                     /translation="MYSKESIVNMIGTHKMKCNVLADVIPEYDSNSIAQYGIQATLPK
                     PQGENSSKVEDVVVRLERANKRYAQMLKEVEFINQSQQRLGHVDFCFLELLKKGYNRD
                     AIIKKMPNSKLNRNNFLARRDELAEKIYLLQ"
                     /product="Phage protein"
     CDS             860..1354
                     /translation="MIKLTPKQEKFVLGLIEGKSQRKAYIDAGYSTKGKSESYIDMQA
                     STVAKNNKVLIRYEELRQEVAEQSKWTRQKAFEEYEWLKNTAKNDIEIEGVKKATADA
                     FLASLDGMNRMTLGNEVLTNKKIETEIKMLEKKIDQMDKSENNSQEAEVAKALIKLAG
                     VNDD"
                     /product="Phage protein"
     CDS             1347..2555
                     /translation="MINEMLNPKQQEVWNCFINDKPKVLIASGAKRAGKTYVFILLFL
                     MHIATYKDKGLNFIIGGATQASIRRNILDDMELILGRELTLDKSNAVKIFGNKVYVFD
                     GQNSDAWKKARGFTSAGAFLNEGTALHNMFIKEVFSRCSYKGARILIDTNPENPMHPV
                     KKDYIDKSGQRLSNGRLNIKAFQFTLFDNTFLDEEYIESIIASTPTGMFTDRDIYGKW
                     VSAEGVVYKDFKEKVHYIKEEEFKTKQIKRKYAGVDWGYEHYGSIMVVAEDFDGNKYV
                     IEEHAHRHKEIDDWVAIAKGVIKRHGDILFYCDTARPEHIERFRREKIKARYADKAVI
                     AGIEVISRLFKLNKIFIIKEKVSLFKEEIYNYVWKDNADEPVKLNDDTLDALRYAVYT
                     ANKPSGTGFN"
                     /product="Phage terminase, large subunit"
     CDS             2569..3987
                     /translation="MYPSQPTQTEIFDAIVRTNNKPETLEEMIVRYIKQHLEKLPEIS
                     IGQEYYEQRPDIVKEPKPVDATGAVDPLKPDDRMITNFHANLVDQKVSYIVGKPIAFK
                     HTDDEVVKRIDEVLGNRFDDKLHSVLTGASNKGIEWLHPYLDEEGEFKLFRVPAEQGI
                     PIWTDKEHEELEAFIRMYKLENETKVEYWDKVTVNYYVYENGSLIPDYSNNLENSKTH
                     FSTGSWGKIPFIPFKNNDLEISDIFMYKTLIDAYNRRLSDLSNTFKDSNELTYVLTNY
                     DDQELPEFKRLLRYYGAIKVSDNGGVDTIQVEVPVENSKKYLDELYQKIMLFGQAVDF
                     SSDKFGSAPSGVALEFLYTNLNLKADKLARKAKVAIQELLWFVFEHFDIKGEHKDVDI
                     SFNYNKVANTELQVQTAQQSMGIVSHETVLENHPFVEDLQAELERIEQEQMEYNKQLP
                     NLDDGGADGAQQQERSNNKESE"
                     /product="phage portal protein, SPP1 family"
     CDS             3944..4906
                     /translation="MPNNKKDLTIKNQNDIDEYIDSLISKAEKPIEQLFANRLKEIKQ
                     IIADMFEKYQSDDVYVTWTEFNKYNRLNKELTRIGTMLTDDYRQVAKMVQKSQEDAYI
                     EKFLMSLYLYETASQTSMQFDVPSKEVITSAIEQPIEFIRLVPTLQKHRDEVLKKIRL
                     HITQGIMSGEGYSKIAKAIRDDIGMSKAQSLRVARTEAGRAMSQAGLDSALVAQKNGL
                     QMYKYWQATKDTRTRDTHRHLDGAKKKIDEPFKSSGCVGQAPKLFVGVNSAKENINCR
                     CKLMYYIDEDDLPSTTRVRKDDGTTEVIPQMTYREWEKYKRKRK"
                     /product="Phage minor capsid protein"
     CDS             5004..5600
                     /translation="MDLYTLLGQFKDGEIDKQKVIDAIDESKSGMVPRSRLNDKNTEI
                     EELKEEISKRDKQIVKLQDSVKDDSEIQKELEELKNQNSEWETKYKETQLNNAVKLAV
                     AKEANDANDILAFINKDELELVDDGTVKGLDEAIKTLKESKPYLFASSKPVGKTPQGG
                     GNPDSGVTKERFDNMSVAERNELYLNDRETFEKLVNQN"
                     /product="Phage capsid and scaffold"
     CDS             5621..6445
                     /translation="MPQGITKTSNQIIPEVLAPMMQAQLEKKLRFASFAEVDSTLQGQ
                     PGDTLTFPAFVYSGDAQVVAEGEKIPTDILETKKREAKIRKIAKGTSITDEALLSGYG
                     DPQGEQVRQHGLAHANKVDNDVLEALMGAKLTVNADITKLNGLQSAIDKFNDEDLEPM
                     VLFINPLDAGKLRGDASTNFTRATELGDDIIVKGAFGEALGAIIVRTNKLEAGTAILA
                     KKGAVKLILKRDFFLEVARDASTKTTALYSDKHYVAYLYDESKAVKITKGSGSLEM"
                     /product="Phage major capsid protein"
     CDS             6462..6788
                     /translation="MYKVIERFEDAQDNGHEYQVGDTYPRDGLEVSEERFTELSTTNN
                     RRNLIAIKLVEDKQVEQSEASADEQKSLSDMKVSELKELAKKREIKGYSDMKKDELIK
                     VLEGVK"
                     /product="Phage transcriptional terminator"
     CDS             6788..7102
                     /translation="MDAKDVKMINGLSLNDSSNDEQIDYLIEEYKSVAEDYCNQKFDD
                     KEVPSGVKKFIAECIKFGTTGNISARTMGTVSYTYVTDIPSSAYAYLLPYRKLSWGKR
                     YV"
                     /product="Phage capsid and scaffold"
     CDS             7095..7430
                     /translation="MFNPFDEFPHTIEIGEVEVVGTYPKEYERFKSNETIKGFMDTPT
                     SSETLKFHQMSKDFDRNLYTPYHIPITNKTLFNYEGKTYEVVGEPVDQGGQHEINLTR
                     LRVRPIGKS"
                     /product="Phage head-tail adaptor"
     CDS             7417..7830
                     /translation="MAKVKYGNWDLVKELENYERDMERWVKRGIAKTTAKIHNTIISL
                     MPVDTGYLRESVTMDFKDSGFTGVINIGSEYAIYVNYGTGIYATGAGGSRAKKIPWSY
                     KDANGKWHTTKGQHAQPFWEPAIDAGRAFFNKYFS"
                     /product="Phage capsid and scaffold"
     CDS             7843..8280
                     /translation="MWVSVERYLFNKVYNKLKSNPIIQKQLGGRVFDCVQKDAVYPYI
                     VVGETNVTNKETTTSMVEDVGITLHVYSQARNRDEASQIIQFLGFVLNNEIEIDYYSF
                     IKSRIDTQEVITDIDQYTKHGIIRLVFKYRHNTLQRSVTNGAG"
                     /product="Phage protein"
     CDS             8267..8827
                     /translation="MAQDKYIVALQIADKDLAKKLTIEEATLLGSLAEGGHTISNDLA
                     EIIQGGKKDYSRNSVEEEIKLTLDVVPGDKGQLALKESVKQFKQLRVWIWETKKRDGK
                     HHGVFAYVVIEEHEWSFDDEDNKIEITAKVKFNSADGTINDLPKEWLNPSALAPVVEF
                     EDMNAYEDSYENRTKKTTAGSSDLSM"
                     /product="Phage protein"
     CDS             8889..9383
                     /translation="MTETTFNPITSLTINNEEVKAKATFMFDKTAKKFATEQEDNKGR
                     KQTISGFTNVYNALLERDTVAIVDFWECATAYLGKSAPKREDIEAEIMEIIERENDTL
                     NLLQGALDVMNNSGFFKQKSRLFWTQMNQAPSLAKEDEKEGAKAGIEMMKNNYKEIMT
                     VAPY"
                     /product="Phage protein"
     CDS             9428..9745
                     /translation="MSNDELMSMLPAEWNDWIIGARQALIDQRDIALYGAQYNAVAQA
                     GKSLKRFVRQNEREHYIIRGQEDEYERMKQRELAKNKRKREIQKQGTRKFLNSLKTSH
                     KGG"
                     /product="Phage protein"
     CDS             9748..12717
                     /translation="MEKNFLARVTAIISDFKRNIRTAQRMAKTDIPDEIKTEVTANIR
                     DYQRELTRAKSMAQRWREHKVNIDADASKVKQVISFVKAELSNIRRKKVEIDGDASGL
                     KRNVATSKAMLAGWRKHTVKLDFDTTGMTKMQVALTAGKRALDQYQSTMDGIASNIRT
                     FGTIFAQQVKGLMIASIQALIPVIAGLVPAIMAVLNAVGVLGGGVIGLAGAFSVAGVG
                     AVGFGAMAITAIKMVKDGTLAVTKEVQNFRDASDQLKTTWQGIVKENQASIFNAMSAG
                     IRGVTSAMSQLKPFLSEVSMLVEANAREFENWVKHSETAKKAFEALNSIGGAIFGDLL
                     NAAGRFGDGLVNIFTQLMPLFKFVSQGLQNMSIAFQNWANSVAGQNAIKAFIDYTTTN
                     LPKIGQIFGNVFAGIGNLMIAFVQNSSNIFDWLVKLTSQFRAWSEQVGQSQGFKDFIS
                     YVQENGPTIMQLIGNIIKALVAFGTAMAPIASKLLDFITNLAGFIAKLFETHPAIAQV
                     AGVMGILGGVFWALMAPIVAISSVLTNVFGLSLFGVIKQILSFVRTSSLVTGAMQLLM
                     GVFGSISAPILAVIAVIGAFIGVLVYLWKTNENFRNTITEAWNGVKTAVSGAIQGVVG
                     WLTELWGKIQSTLQPIMPILQVLGQIFMQVLGVLVIGIITNVMNIIQGLWTLITIAFQ
                     AIGTVISVAVQIIVGLFTALIQLLTGDFSGAWETIKTTVTNVLDTIWQYMQSVWESII
                     GFLTGVMNRTLSMFGTSWSQIWSTITNFVSSIWNSVTSWFSRVASSVAEKMGQSLNFI
                     ITKGSEWVSNIWNTVTSFASKVADGFKRVVSNVGDGMKNALDKIKSFFSDFLNAGAEL
                     IGKVAEGVANAAHKVVSAVGDAISSAWDSVTSFVSGHGGGSGLGKGLAVSQAKVMATS
                     FGKTFTSELGSTLTDGFNDSLTPSVDGHMTNDVQHSMKENNRPIVNVTVRNEGDLNMI
                     KSHIDDMDAKDGSFNLM"
                     /product="Phage tail length tape-measure protein"
     CDS             12732..13667
                     /translation="MIAHDVEIIKNGVKYRVSDNPHTYKHLRVLDYNVIGSGYKRNYS
                     PLDGVDGRFHNYAKEEYKKVELRLRYEVPKIAYASHLKSDIQTLFYGRFYLRELATPD
                     NTIKFEDMFEPLEQEFELDYVDGRQLFVGLVSEVSFDTTKTSGEITLTFETTELPFFE
                     SIGYSTDLESDNDLEKWSVPDRIALNENDRSRQMTFYNTSSGDVYYNGDVALTQFNQF
                     NVVEIELAEDVKADDKDGFTFYTDKGNISVIKDVDLKAGDKIIFDNKHTYRGNLNIDL
                     YNKTLEQPVLYPGWNHFKANRLMKKIVFRHKLYYR"
                     /product="Phage protein"
     CDS             13678..15564
                     /translation="MPVLLKSLQGVGHAIYVNTKLNEKLNEDSTLDIDMIENASTFDA
                     IGAITKMWTITNVKGEDDLNEYVIVMLDKSTIGNKIKLSIKARQKELDDLNNSRIYQE
                     YNESFTGVEFFNTVFKGTSYKYVLHTKVDASKFEGLGKGDTRLEIFKKGLERYHLEYE
                     YDAKTKTFHLYDELSKVANYYIKSGVNADNVKIQEDASKCYTYIRGYGDFDGQQTFTE
                     AGLQFEFTHPLAQLIGKREAPPLIDGRIKKEDVLKKSMELVIKKSVTASISLDFVAQP
                     EHFPEANPRIGDVARVGEPTIGYNDLVRIVEITTHRDAYNNIIKQDVVLGDFTMRDRY
                     RKAIHEATNYVKNVKTTKSDPAKYLRELNAKVNASLSINNELVKQNEKINAKVDKMNT
                     KTVTTANGTIMYDFTSQSSIRNIKSIGTIGDSVARGSHAKTNFTEMLGKKLKAKTTNL
                     ARGGATMATVPIGKEAVENSIYRQAEQIRGDLIILQGTDDDWLHGYWAGVPIGTDKTD
                     TKTFYGAFCSAIEVIRKNNPDSKILVMTATRQCPMSGTTIRRKDTDKNKLGLTLEDYV
                     NAQILACSELDVPVFDAYHTDYFKPYNPAFRKASMEDGLHPNEKGHEVIMYELIKDYY
                     SFYD"
                     /product="Phage minor structural protein"
     CDS             15577..17475
                     /translation="MAYGLITSLHSITGEKVVAQHEYNYRLLDNGMSKLEKMFIYHQK
                     EEIYAHSAKQIKYLNDSVEDYLTYLNGRFSNMIIGHNGDGINEVKDARVDNTGYDHKT
                     LQDRLYHDYSTLDAFTKKVEKAVDEHYKEYRATEYRFEPKEQEPEFITDLSPYTNAVM
                     QSFWVDPRTKIIYMTQARPGNHYMLSRLKPNGQFIDRLLVKNGGHGTHNAYRYIDGEL
                     WIYSAVLDSNKNNKFVRFQYRTGEITYGNEMQDVMPNIFNDRYTSAIYNPVENLMIFR
                     REYKTSEQQAKNALNFVEVRSADDIDKGIDKVLYQMDIPMEYTSDTQPMQGITYDAGI
                     LYWYTGDSNTANPNYLQGFDIKTKELLFKRRIDIGGVNNNFKGDFQEAEGLDMYYDLE
                     TGRKALLIGVTIGPGNNRHHSIYSIGQRGVNQFLKNIAPQVSMTDSGGRVKPLPIQNP
                     AYLSDITEVGHYYIYTQDTQNALDFPLPKAFRDAGWFFDVLPGHYNGALRQVLTRNST
                     GRNMLKFERVIDIFNKKNNGSWNFNPQSAGYWEHIPKSITKLSDLKIVGLDFYITTEE
                     SKRFSDFPKDYKGIAGWVLEVKSNTPGNTTQVLRRNNFASAHQFFVRNFGTGGNSGWS
                     IIEGKEVE"
                     /product="Putative major teichoic acid biosynthesis
                     protein C"
     CDS             17475..19298
                     /translation="MVVDNFSKDDNLIELQTTSQYNPVIDTNISFYESDRGTGVLNFA
                     VTKNNKPLSISKHNAMTSIVLKTDNFDDEHGAYISDELTIVDAINGRMQYVIPNEFLK
                     YTGRVHAQAYFTQNGSNNVIVERQFNFNIQNDLISNFDGKTKLVYIKSIQDLTESVKE
                     EVEDLKKSLSDTKSLVTEIDSRINQGIQRLEIKQNEAVQMITTTQDKAVQYINSEFQK
                     IVDKEQAIFERVNEVEQQINGADLVKGNSTTNWQKSKLTDDYGKAIESSEQSIEAVLR
                     HANSSMIIHITNAKDAPEKADIGTLEKPGQDGVDDGSSFDESTYTSSKSGVLVVYVVD
                     NNTARATWYPDDSNDEYTKYKIYGTWYPFYKKNDGNLTKQFVEEISNNTLNQAKQYVD
                     GKLQSISWQQHKLTEHNGQSIQKNLYNAKGNLEALGAGNYYVTSVPDLPGIVESYEGY
                     LSVFVKDDANKLFNFTPSNSKKVYTRSITNGRLDSQWATPNEHKTAVLFDGAANGVGT
                     RINLTEAYTNYAILFISGTYPGGVIEAFSLTSIPNAIQLSKTNVVDSDGNGGGSYECL
                     ITKESGTTLKIDNDVYLDLGSKTGSGANANRVTINKIVGWK"
                     /product="FIG01108548: hypothetical protein"
     CDS             19298..19675
                     /translation="MKITVNDKNEVIGYVNTGGLRNSLDVDDNNVPIKFKEEFEPRKF
                     VFTNGEIKYNSNFEKEDVPNASNQQSESDLSDEELRGMVASMQMQVAQVNVLTMELAQ
                     QNAMLTQQLTELKTNKTSTEGDV"
                     /product="Phage protein"
     CDS             19679..19852
                     /translation="MKMIYPTFKDIKTFYVWGYYKNEQIKWYVDKGLIDKEEYALITG
                     EKYPETKDEKSQV"
                     /product="Hypothetical protein, phi-ETA orf58 homolog [SA
                     bacteriophages 11, Mu50B]"
     CDS             19893..20192
                     /translation="MFGFTKRHEQDWRLTRLEENDKTMFEKFDRIEDSLRAQEKIYDK
                     LDRNFEELKRDKVEDEKNKEKNAKNIRDIKMWILGLIGTIFSTIVIALLRTIFGI"
                     /product="Phage protein"
     CDS             20329..22203
                     /translation="MGLPNPKTRKPTASEVVEWAKSNIGKRINIDNYRGSQCWDTPNF
                     IFKRYWGFVTWGNAKDMANYRYPKGFRFYRYSSGFVPQPGDIAVWHPGNGIGSDGHTA
                     IVVGPSNKSYFYSVDQNWVNSNSWTGSPGRLVRHPYVSVTGFVRPPYSKDTSKPSSTD
                     TSSASKANDSTITGEAKKPQFKEVKTVKYTAYSNVLDKEEHFIDHIVVMGDERSDIQG
                     LYIKESMHMRSVDELYTQRNKFISDYEIPHLYVDREATWLARPTNFDDPRHPNWLVIE
                     VCGGQTDSKRQFLLNQIQALIRGVWLLSGIDKNLSETTLKVDPNIWRSMKDLINYDLI
                     KQGIPDNAKYEQVKKKMLETYIKRDILTRENIKEVTTKTTIRISDKTSVDSASTRGPT
                     PSDEKPSIVTETSPFTFQQALDRQMSRGNPKKSHTWGWANATRAQTSSAMNVKRIWES
                     NTQCYQMLNLGKYQGISVSALNKILKGKGTLDGQGKAFAEACKKNNINEIYLIAHAFL
                     ESGYGTSNFASGRYGAYNYFGIGAFDNDPDYAMKFAKNKGWTSPAKAIMGGASFVRKD
                     YINKGQNTLYRIRWNPKNPATHQYATAIEWCQHQASTIAKLYKQIGLKGIYFTRDKYK
                     "
                     /product="Phage lysin, N-acetylmuramoyl-L-alanine amidase
                     (EC 3.5.1.28)"
                     /EC_number="3.5.1.28"
     CDS             22216..23454
                     /db_xref="GO:0005737"
                     /db_xref="GO:0006817"
                     /translation="MYKIKDVETRIKNDGVDLGDIGCRFYTEDENTASIRIGINDKQG
                     RIDLKAHGLTPRLHLFMEDGSIFKNEPLIIDDVVKGFLTYKIPKKVIKHAGYVRCKLF
                     LEKEEQKIHVANFSFNIIDSGIESAVAKEIDVKLVDDAITRILKDNATDLLSKDFKEK
                     IDKDIISYIEKNESRFKGAKGDKGEPGQPGAKGEAGKKGEQGVPGKNGTVVSINPDTK
                     MWQIDGKDTNIKAEPELLDKINIANVEGLENKLQEVEKIKDTTLNDSKTYTDSKIAEL
                     VDSAPESMNTLRELAEAIQNNSISESVLQQIGSKVSTEDFEGFKQSLNSLYADKNHSH
                     TIKQIEGLENALSKKSDINHSHDERYLLSSNAFTKEEADKLYQPIGSSQPSLNIWTGS
                     ETEYNYLYQKDPNTLYLIKG"
                     /product="Tail fiber protein [SA bacteriophages 11,
                     Mu50B]"
     CDS             23459..23854
                     /translation="MEGNFKNVKKFIYEGEEYTKVYAGNIQVWKKPSSFVIKPLPKNK
                     YPDSIEDSTAKWTINGVEPNKSYQVTIENVRSGIMRISQTNLGSSELGISGVNSGVAS
                     KNINFSNPSGTLYVTISDVYSGSPTLTIE"
                     /product="ORF032"
     CDS             23911..24348
                     /translation="MDINWKLRFKNKAVLTGLVGALLLFIKQVTDLFGLDLSTQLNQA
                     SAIIGAILTLLTGIGVITDPTSKGVSDSSIAQTYQAPRDSNKEEQQVTWKSSQDSSLT
                     PELSTKAPKEYDTSQPFTDASNDVGFDVNEYHHGGGDNASKIN"
                     /product="Phage holin"
     CDS             24329..25774
                     /translation="MQAKLTKKEFIEWLKTSEGKQFNVDLWYGFQCFDYANAGWKVLF
                     GLLLKGLGAKDIPFANNFDGLATVYQNTPDFLAKPGDMVVFGSNYGAGYGHVAWVIEA
                     TLDYIIVYEQNWLGGGWTDRIEQPGWGWEKVTRRQHAYDFPMWFIRPNFKSETAPRSI
                     QSPTQASKKETAKPQPKAVELKIIKDVVKGYDLPKRGGNPKGIVIHNDAGSKGATAEA
                     YRNGLVNAPLSRLEAGIAHSYVSGNTVWQALDESQVGWHTANQLGNKYYYGIEVCQSM
                     GADNATFLKNEQATFQECARLLKKWGLPTNRNTIRLHNEFTSTSCPHRSSVLHTGFDP
                     VTRGLLPEDKRLQLKDYFIKQIRAYMDGKIPVATVSNESSASSNTVKPVASAWKRNKY
                     GTYYMEESARFTNGNQPITVRKVGPFLSCPVGYQFQPGGYCDYTEVMLQDGHVWVGYT
                     WEGQRYYLPIRTWNGSAPPNQILGDLWGEIS"
                     /product="Phage lysin, N-acetylmuramoyl-L-alanine amidase
                     (EC 3.5.1.28)"
                     /EC_number="3.5.1.28"
     CDS             26041..26169
                     /translation="MLDIIKTLLEHQVLAVLIIPEVLKQLREWHLGYLDRKPNNKD"
                     /product="FIG01108176: hypothetical protein"
     CDS             26337..26462
                     /translation="MDVDNMSDYKLKIIELIKSDITGYQIHKQTGVAQYVKESAK"
                     /product="FIG01108840: hypothetical protein"
     CDS             complement(26958..27074)
                     /translation="MVSKWYQWPFPEVKNGLXXIQYYLPFRLKKLIFKDLFL"
                     /product="hypothetical protein"
     CDS             complement(27075..28124)
                     /translation="MPVYKDDNTGKWYFSIRYKDVYGNNKRKMQRGFSTKREAKRAEA
                     IFLNDVNEGYSDSKTFDYVFHHYLENSDLRPKTKRRKQNEYHKHFKAKFGHIKMNKIT
                     QNQCQEFRKYLIENVASTNSARTIWSGFKVVINYAKKYFGLRTDPTISIKPIPRVKPK
                     PKFMMREEFEERIKDIEEQDYRELFTLMFYTGLRIGEAMALVWTDYNKYKKEISINKT
                     MDISNRTIYPRPKTDSSEDIVPLPKFINTMLTERHQREKELNKYFDERSYFIFGGMAP
                     KHYSHVQKKFQKAFPHYNIHALRHSYASYLANNGVDIFVLQSLMRHAQITETMGTYSH
                     LYTQKKHDAIAIFDK"
                     /product="Phage integrase"
     CDS             complement(28312..28509)
                     /translation="MQLAKIIERYERFVGKQTYAIPSQVITISKKRISTLNDYDPTGH
                     ISFNEETLKIIEDFMKANILS"
                     /product="Pathogenicity island SaPIn2"
     CDS             complement(28526..28777)
                     /translation="MLTLVLNSQGIIFNKNDNKRNELITIVPLTSKDTKFSLKLQENL
                     ILKALEKMKTDHKTLRFDLDRIKEMHARSTKVKNLNSAX"
                     /product="Pathogenicity island SaPIn2"
     CDS             complement(28737..28991)
                     /translation="MERNSTKKSSKDKILKAVNNFEEVCNSGKFKFKYLDDWLFTKSI
                     IFKNETTLTNQKNFKVYPRGTIVYAKLGVNIGSEFSGNHF"
                     /product="Pathogenicity island SaPIn2"
BASE COUNT    10451 a   4571 c   5973 g   8155 t    32 others
ORIGIN      
        1 acaagtatat attatgatga cggctaatga tgatgtagag gcgccgagtg acttcgcaaa
       61 gttgagcgat cagtcagatt tgatgagggc ggaggtgtca gagtagatgt atagcaaaga
      121 gtcaattgtt aatatgatag gcacacataa aatgaagtgt aatgtattag ctgatgtaat
      181 accggaatat gatagcaatt caattgcaca gtatggcata caagcaacgt tgccgaaacc
      241 acaaggggaa aactcaagta aagttgaaga tgttgttgtg aggcttgaga gagcaaataa
      301 aaggtatgct cagatgttaa aagaggttga gtttataaat caatcgcaac agagattggg
      361 acacgttgac ttttgtttct tagagttatt gaagaaaggt tataacaggg atgcaattat
      421 caagaagatg cctaactcta aattgaacag aaacaacttc ttagcgcgcc gtgatgaatt
      481 agcagaaaag atttatctac tacagtgacg aaaatgacaa aaatgacaga aatgacgaaa
      541 atgacactat ttttaaactg tgaattaatt ttatataatt gatttgtaag aattatctta
      601 agacgtgggg taatagccac aacagatgtt ctcatcgatg tgattgagaa gtgacaaaca
      661 tataaaagat gatatgttac gctattaatc acttactacc tgcctatatg gtgggtagtt
      721 taattcttgc aatttgagtc ataactattt tcctcctttc acatttattg aacgtagctc
      781 ctgcacaaga tgtaggggca tttttgtatt taaataacta gagtaattaa cgtaaaggcg
      841 tgtgatacag tgaaaacaat tgattaaatt aacaccgaag caagaaaagt ttgtattggg
      901 actcatcgag ggcaagagcc aacgcaaagc ttatattgac gcagggtatt cgaccaaagg
      961 taaaagtgaa tcatatatag acatgcaagc gagcacggta gctaaaaata ataaggtttt
     1021 aataaggtac gaagaacttc gtcaagaagt agctgagcaa tcaaaatgga cacgccaaaa
     1081 ggcttttgaa gagtatgagt ggctaaagaa tacagcgaag aacgatattg aaatagaggg
     1141 agtgaagaaa gcgacagctg atgcattcct cgctagtttg gacggcatga atagaatgac
     1201 gttaggcaat gaagttctga ctaataaaaa gattgaaact gaaatcaaga tgcttgagaa
     1261 aaaaatcgat caaatggata aatcagaaaa taattcacaa gaagcagaag ttgctaaagc
     1321 acttattaag ttagcgggtg ttaatgatga ttaatgaaat gttaaacccg aaacaacaag
     1381 aagtctggaa ctgcttcata aacgataaac ccaaagtatt aatagcgagt ggtgcgaaga
     1441 gggcaggtaa aacatatgta tttatcctgc tttttttaat gcacatagct acttataaag
     1501 acaaggggct caacttcatt atcggaggag cgacacaagc atctatcaga cgtaacatac
     1561 tagatgatat ggagttaata ctaggtagag agttgacact tgataaatct aacgcagtca
     1621 aaatatttgg taataaagtg tatgtattcg acggacaaaa ctcggatgca tggaaaaaag
     1681 cacgtggttt tacttcagca ggtgcttttt taaacgaggg gacagcatta cacaatatgt
     1741 ttattaaaga ggtattctca cgttgtagtt acaaaggcgc gaggatatta attgatacca
     1801 accccgaaaa cccgatgcat ccagttaaaa aagattacat tgataagagt ggtcaacggt
     1861 tatcgaatgg aagactaaat atcaaagcat tccaatttac tttgtttgac aatacatttt
     1921 tagatgaaga atatattgaa tcgattatcg caagtacacc aacaggaatg ttcacagatc
     1981 gtgatattta tggtaagtgg gtttctgctg aaggtgttgt atataaagat ttcaaagaaa
     2041 aagttcatta catcaaagaa gaagaattta aaactaaaca aataaaaagg aaatatgcag
     2101 gcgtcgactg gggatatgag cattatggtt ctattatggt tgtagcggaa gactttgacg
     2161 gaaacaagta cgtaattgaa gaacacgcac acagacataa agagatagat gactgggtag
     2221 ctattgctaa aggagttata aaaaggcatg gcgatattct tttttattgt gatacagcta
     2281 gacctgaaca tattgaacga tttagaagag agaagataaa agcaagatat gctgacaaag
     2341 ccgttattgc tggcattgaa gttatttcta ggttattcaa gttaaataaa atattcatta
     2401 tcaaagaaaa agttagtttg tttaaagaag aaatatacaa ctacgtttgg aaagataatg
     2461 cagacgaacc agttaaatta aacgatgaca cattagatgc gttaagatat gcagtttata
     2521 cagctaataa gccaagtggc acaggcttta attaaaggag gtaatatttt gtaccctagc
     2581 caaccaacac aaacagaaat atttgatgct attgtgagga ctaacaataa gccagaaaca
     2641 ctagaagaaa tgattgtcag atatataaaa caacatttgg agaagttacc tgaaatctca
     2701 ataggtcaag aatattatga gcaacgccct gatattgtta aggaacccaa gccggttgat
     2761 gctacaggag cagttgaccc attgaaacca gatgacagaa tgattaccaa cttccatgct
     2821 aacctagtag atcaaaaagt ttcttatatt gtagggaagc ctatcgcttt taaacataca
     2881 gatgatgaag tagttaaacg tattgatgaa gttttaggta atagatttga tgataagtta
     2941 cacagtgtac taacaggagc tagcaataaa ggtattgaat ggttgcatcc ttaccttgat
     3001 gaagagggag aatttaagct atttagagta ccggcggaac aaggtattcc tatatggact
     3061 gataaagagc acgaagaatt agaggcgttt atcaggatgt ataaattgga aaatgaaact
     3121 aaagttgaat actgggataa agtaactgtt aattactacg tttatgaaaa cggctcgctt
     3181 attccggatt actctaacaa tttggagaat tcaaaaacgc attttagtac agggtcatgg
     3241 ggtaagattc catttattcc attcaaaaat aacgatttag aaatatcaga tatatttatg
     3301 tataaaacat tgattgatgc ttataacagg cgattatccg atttatccaa tacttttaaa
     3361 gattcaaacg aattaacgta tgtattaacg aactatgatg accaagagtt gccagaattc
     3421 aaacggttac tacgttatta cggggcgata aaagtatcgg ataacggggg tgtcgacaca
     3481 atacaggtag aagtaccagt tgaaaacagt aaaaagtatt tagatgagtt atatcaaaaa
     3541 ataatgttgt ttggtcaagc ggttgacttt agttctgaca aattcggttc ggctccaagt
     3601 ggggttgcgt tggagttttt atatactaac ttaaacttga aagcagataa gttagcgcgc
     3661 aaagctaaag ttgctataca ggagttgctt tggtttgtgt ttgagcactt cgatatcaaa
     3721 ggagaacata aagatgtcga tattagtttc aactacaaca aagtagcgaa cacagaatta
     3781 caagtacaaa cagctcaaca atctatggga attgtaagcc atgaaacagt attagaaaat
     3841 cacccgtttg tcgaagattt gcaagcagaa ctcgaacgaa tagaacaaga acaaatggag
     3901 tacaacaagc aactgcctaa tttagatgac ggaggtgctg acggtgccca acaacaagaa
     3961 agatctaaca ataaagaatc agaatgatat tgatgagtat atcgacagtc taatctctaa
     4021 agctgagaag cctatagaac aactatttgc taatcgactt aaagagataa aacaaatcat
     4081 cgcagatatg tttgagaagt atcaaagtga tgatgtgtat gttacatgga ctgaatttaa
     4141 taaatataac aggctcaata aggagttaac tcgtataggt acaatgttga ctgatgacta
     4201 taggcaagta gctaagatgg ttcagaagtc gcaggaagac gcttatatag aaaagttcct
     4261 tatgagcctt tatttatacg agacggcaag tcaaacatct atgcaatttg atgttcctag
     4321 caaagaagtt atcacatcgg ctattgaaca acctattgag ttcattcgat tagtaccgac
     4381 actacagaag catcgtgatg aagtactgaa aaagatacgc ttacatatca cacaaggcat
     4441 tatgagcgga gagggctact ctaaaatagc gaaagcaatc cgtgatgata ttggtatgtc
     4501 taaagctcaa tcgttgcgtg tagctcgtac agaagcgggc agagcgatgt ctcaagctgg
     4561 actcgatagt gcattggtag ctcaaaagaa tggcttacag atgtataagt attggcaagc
     4621 tactaaagat acacgtacaa gagacacaca cagacatcta gacggtgcta agaagaaaat
     4681 agacgaaccg ttcaagtcga gcggttgcgt tggacaggcg cctaagttgt ttgttggtgt
     4741 gaatagtgca aaagaaaaca tcaactgtcg ttgtaagctt atgtattaca ttgatgaaga
     4801 tgatttgcct agtacaacga gagtgcgtaa agatgatggc acaaccgaag taataccaca
     4861 aatgacttat cgtgagtggg agaaatataa acgtaaaaga aagtagttta ctactcgacc
     4921 ttagcatgtc gttaaactgc ttctttttat accaaaattc ttcgtggcgt tgcacgtaaa
     4981 actcgtaaaa aggagtagtt taaatggatt tatacacatt gttaggacaa tttaaagacg
     5041 gagaaatcga taagcagaaa gtaattgatg cgattgacga atcaaaatcg ggaatggtac
     5101 cacgttcaag attgaacgac aagaataccg aaattgaaga gttaaaagaa gagatttcta
     5161 aacgtgataa acaaattgtc aaattgcaag actctgttaa agatgatagc gagattcaaa
     5221 aagaactcga agaattaaag aatcaaaatt cagagtggga gacaaagtat aaagaaacac
     5281 aacttaataa cgcagttaag ttagcggttg ctaaagaagc aaatgacgct aacgacattc
     5341 tagcattcat caataaagat gaactggaat tagtagacga cggcactgta aaaggtttag
     5401 atgaagcgat taaaacgctt aaagagtcta aaccttattt atttgcgtcg tctaagcctg
     5461 taggtaaaac accacaaggc ggaggcaatc cggactcagg tgtaacgaaa gaaaggtttg
     5521 acaacatgag tgtcgctgaa cgtaacgaat tgtatttgaa cgatcgtgag acattcgaaa
     5581 aattagttaa tcaaaattaa acaaagagag aggtataagt atgccacaag gaattactaa
     5641 aacaagtaat caaatcattc cagaagtatt agcgcctatg atgcaagcgc aactcgaaaa
     5701 gaaattgcgt ttcgcttcat ttgcagaagt agatagcaca ttacaaggac aaccgggaga
     5761 cactttgaca ttcccagcat tcgtttatag cggagatgca caagtagttg cagagggaga
     5821 aaaaatccca actgatatct tagaaactaa aaaacgtgag gctaaaatcc gtaaaattgc
     5881 taaaggtaca tctatcacag atgaggcttt attaagtggt tatggagacc cacaaggcga
     5941 acaagtacgt caacatggtt tggcacacgc taacaaagtt gataatgacg tattagaggc
     6001 tttaatggga gctaaactta ctgttaatgc ggacatcact aaattaaacg gcttacaatc
     6061 agcaatcgac aaatttaacg atgaagactt agaaccaatg gttttattta tcaatccact
     6121 tgatgctggt aaattacgtg gagatgcatc aactaacttt acgcgtgcaa ccgaattagg
     6181 cgatgacatc atcgttaaag gtgcgtttgg cgaagctcta ggcgctatca ttgtacgtac
     6241 taacaagtta gaagccggca cagctattct agctaaaaaa ggtgcagtta aattaatctt
     6301 gaaacgtgat ttcttcttag aagtagcgcg tgacgcatca acaaaaacaa ctgcattata
     6361 cagtgataag cactatgtag cttatttata tgatgaatct aaagcagtga aaatcactaa
     6421 aggttctgga agcttagaaa tgtaatggga ggtagtgacg tatgtataaa gtaatcgaac
     6481 gttttgaaga tgcacaagac aacggacatg aatatcaagt gggagacact tacccacgtg
     6541 atggattaga agtgtcagaa gaacgattca ctgaattatc tacaacaaac aaccgccgta
     6601 atttaatcgc tattaaactt gttgaagaca agcaagtaga acagtctgag gcgagcgctg
     6661 acgagcaaaa aagtttatct gatatgaaag tatcagaatt aaaagaactt gctaaaaagc
     6721 gtgaaattaa agggtatagt gatatgaaaa aagacgagct tatcaaagtt ttagagggtg
     6781 ttaagtaatg gacgcaaaag acgtcaaaat gattaatgga ctttcactca atgattcgtc
     6841 taacgatgag caaatcgatt atcttattga agaatataaa agtgttgcag aagattattg
     6901 taatcagaag tttgatgaca aagaagtgcc gtcgggtgtt aagaagttta ttgctgaatg
     6961 tatcaagttt ggtacaaccg gcaatatctc agcacgcacg atgggcactg tgagttatac
     7021 ctatgtaact gacataccta gtagtgctta tgcatattta ttaccttatc gtaaattaag
     7081 ctggggcaag cgatatgttt aatccgtttg atgagtttcc gcacacaatt gaaattggag
     7141 aggttgaagt cgtaggaaca tatcccaaag aatacgagcg ttttaaaagt aacgaaacaa
     7201 ttaaagggtt tatggacaca cctacatcaa gtgagacact caaatttcat cagatgagca
     7261 aagactttga ccgaaaccta tatacgccgt accacatacc aataacaaac aaaactttat
     7321 ttaattacga gggtaaaacg tacgaagttg taggcgaacc ggtcgaccaa ggcggacaac
     7381 atgaaatcaa tttaactaga ttgagggtgc gacctattgg caaaagttaa gtatggtaat
     7441 tgggacttag taaaagagtt ggaaaattac gagcgagaca tggagcgatg ggtcaaacga
     7501 ggtatagcaa agacaactgc taagattcac aatacaatca tttcattaat gccagttgat
     7561 accggatatc ttagagaaag tgtaacaatg gactttaaag acagcggttt tactggtgtt
     7621 attaatattg gtagtgaata cgcaatatat gtcaattatg gtactggtat atatgcaaca
     7681 ggtgctggag gtagtagagc gaaaaagata ccgtggtcgt acaaagatgc gaacggtaag
     7741 tggcacacta ctaaaggaca acatgctcaa cctttttggg aaccggcaat agacgctgga
     7801 cgagcattct ttaataagta tttttcatga ggtggttaag atatgtgggt atcagtcgaa
     7861 cggtacttat ttaacaaagt atataacaaa ttaaaaagta accctattat ccaaaaacaa
     7921 ttgggtggta gggtttttga ttgcgttcag aaagacgctg tttacccata tatcgttgtg
     7981 ggtgaaacaa acgtcactaa caaagaaacg accacgagca tggtcgaaga tgtcggcatc
     8041 acgttgcatg tttatagtca agcacgtaat agagatgagg catcacaaat aattcaattt
     8101 ttaggcttcg ttttaaataa cgaaatagaa attgattatt attcattcat taaaagtcga
     8161 attgatacac aagaagtgat tactgacata gatcagtaca ctaaacacgg tatcattcgg
     8221 cttgttttta aatacagaca taacacatta caaaggagtg taacgaatgg cgcaggataa
     8281 atatattgtc gctctccaaa tcgctgataa ggatttagct aagaagctaa ctatcgaaga
     8341 agcaacgctt ttaggtagtt tagcagaggg tggacacact atcagtaatg accttgctga
     8401 aatcattcaa ggcggtaaga aagattatag ccgtaattct gtcgaagaag aaatcaagtt
     8461 gacgcttgat gtcgttccgg gagataaagg tcaattagca ttaaaagaat cagttaaaca
     8521 attcaaacag ttacgtgttt ggatttggga aactaaaaaa cgcgatggca aacatcacgg
     8581 tgtattcgca tatgtagtta tcgaagagca cgaatggtca tttgatgatg aagataacaa
     8641 aatcgaaatc acagcgaaag ttaagttcaa tagtgcagac ggtacaatca atgatttacc
     8701 aaaagaatgg cttaacccta gcgcattggc tccagttgtt gaattcgaag acatgaacgc
     8761 ttatgaagat agttatgaaa accgaactaa aaaaacaact gctggcagta gcgatttaag
     8821 tatgtaatta acgagggcat tagccctcta tttttttgta caaaataacg ataaacgagg
     8881 tatttaatat gactgaaaca acttttaatc caattacatc attaacaatt aacaatgaag
     8941 aagtgaaagc aaaagcaaca tttatgttcg ataaaaccgc taaaaagttt gcaactgaac
     9001 aagaagataa taaaggcaga aaacaaacga tttcaggatt tactaatgtt tacaatgctt
     9061 tattagaacg tgacacagtg gcaattgtag acttttggga atgtgcaacg gcttatctag
     9121 gtaaaagtgc acctaaaaga gaagatattg aagcggaaat catggaaatc atcgaaagag
     9181 aaaacgacac gctaaatcta ttacagggtg cgttggacgt aatgaataat agcggttttt
     9241 tcaagcagaa atcacgtcta ttctggacac agatgaacca agcaccatcg ttagccaaag
     9301 aagacgagaa agagggcgcg aaagctggta tcgagatgat gaagaacaac tacaaagaaa
     9361 tcatgaccgt agcaccttat tagactattc ggaaataagg cagatgacaa gtcgttacat
     9421 aggttatatg agtaatgacg agctaatgag catgctacct gccgaatgga atgactggat
     9481 tattggcgct agacaagcat tgattgacca aagagacatt gcgttgtacg gcgctcaata
     9541 taatgcggtt gctcaagctg gtaaatcact aaaacgtttt gttaggcaga acgaaagaga
     9601 acattacatt attcgtggtc aagaagatga atacgaaaga atgaaacagc gtgagctagc
     9661 taaaaacaaa cgtaaaagag aaatacaaaa acaagggact cgcaagttcc ttaacagctt
     9721 aaaaacaagt cataaaggag gttaggcatg gagaagaatt ttctggctcg tgttacagct
     9781 ataatcagtg attttaaaag gaatattaga actgctcaac gtatggctaa aactgatata
     9841 ccggacgaaa tcaagacaga agttacagca aacataagag actaccaaag agagctaacg
     9901 cgagccaaat cgatggctca acgttggcga gaacataaag ttaatattga tgcagacgct
     9961 agcaaagtaa aacaagtcat atcgtttgtt aaagcagaac tatcgaatat cagacgtaaa
    10021 aaagttgaaa ttgacggcga cgcaagcgga ttaaaaagaa atgttgcgac ttctaaagcg
    10081 atgttagctg gttggcgcaa acacactgtt aaattagatt ttgatacaac cggaatgacg
    10141 aaaatgcaag tagcattgac tgcaggtaaa agagcattag atcagtatca atcaacaatg
    10201 gatggcatcg catcaaatat tagaactttc ggtactatct tcgcgcaaca agtcaaaggt
    10261 ttaatgattg ctagtataca agcgttaata ccagtaattg ctggattagt tccagctatt
    10321 atggcagtac ttaatgccgt tggtgtatta ggtggtggtg ttattgggct tgctggtgcg
    10381 ttctctgtag ctggtgttgg agcggttggc ttcggtgcaa tggctattac tgcaataaaa
    10441 atggtaaaag atggcacatt ggcagtaaca aaagaagttc aaaactttag agatgcgagc
    10501 gatcagttaa aaactacatg gcaaggcatt gttaaagaga atcaagcaag tatctttaat
    10561 gcgatgtcag caggtatcag aggcgttaca agtgcgatgt ctcaattaaa accattctta
    10621 tccgaagtat ctatgctggt tgaagcaaac gcacgcgagt ttgagaattg ggttaaacat
    10681 tccgaaacag ctaagaaagc gtttgaagca ttgaatagca taggtggcgc aatcttcgga
    10741 gatttattga acgctgcagg acgatttggc gacggattag ttaacatttt tactcaatta
    10801 atgccgttgt tcaaatttgt gtctcaagga ctacagaaca tgtctatagc tttccaaaat
    10861 tgggctaata gtgtagctgg tcagaatgct attaaagcgt ttattgacta cactaccact
    10921 aacctaccta agattggtca gatatttggt aatgtattcg ctggtattgg taatttaatg
    10981 attgcttttg tacaaaacag ttccaacatt tttgattggt tagttaaatt aacttctcaa
    11041 tttagagcat ggtcagaaca agtaggacaa tcacaagggt tcaaagactt tataagttac
    11101 gttcaagaga atggtcctac tattatgcaa ttaatcggta acatcataaa agcattagta
    11161 gcatttggca ctgcaatggc acctatagct agtaaattgt tagactttat cactaatctg
    11221 gctggattta tcgctaaact attcgagaca cacccagcta tagcacaagt tgctggcgtt
    11281 atgggtattt taggcggtgt attttgggct ttaatggctc caattgttgc tataagtagt
    11341 gtgcttacaa atgtgtttgg tttgagttta tttggcgtta tcaaacaaat tttaagtttc
    11401 gttagaacat caagcctagt tactggagct atgcaattgt taatgggtgt tttcggttcg
    11461 atttcagcgc ctattttagc agttatagca gtgattggtg cattcattgg tgtcctagtt
    11521 tatttatgga aaacaaacga gaatttcaga aacactatta ctgaagcgtg gaacggtgtt
    11581 aaaacggcgg tttctggtgc gattcaaggt gtagttggct ggttaactga attgtggggc
    11641 aaaatccaat ctaccttaca accgataatg cctatattac aagtattagg acaaatattc
    11701 atgcaagttt taggtgtttt ggtaataggt atcatcacaa acgttatgaa tatcatacaa
    11761 ggtttgtgga cgttaattac aattgcgttc caagccatag gaacagtgat atccgtggca
    11821 gtccaaatca tagttggttt gttcactgct ttaattcagt tgcttactgg cgacttctcg
    11881 ggtgcttggg agactattaa aactacggtt accaatgtac ttgatacgat ttggcaatac
    11941 atgcaatcag tttgggagtc aatcatcggc tttttaactg gcgtaatgaa tcgaacactt
    12001 tctatgtttg gtacaagttg gtcacagata tggagtacaa tcactaattt tgttagcagt
    12061 atttggaaca gtgttacaag ttggtttagt cgtgttgctt cgagtgtggc cgaaaaaatg
    12121 ggacaatcac taaactttat tatcacaaaa ggttctgaat gggtttctaa tatttggaat
    12181 actgttacaa gtttcgcaag taaagtagct gatggattta aaagagttgt ctcaaatgta
    12241 ggcgacggca tgaaaaacgc gcttgataag attaaaagct ttttcagcga ttttttaaat
    12301 gccggagcgg aattaatcgg caaagtggca gaaggtgtag ctaacgccgc gcacaaagta
    12361 gtaagtgcgg taggcgatgc gatttcatca gcttgggact cagtaacttc atttgtaagt
    12421 ggacatggtg gaggtagtgg tttaggtaaa ggtttagcgg tatcacaagc taaagtaatg
    12481 gctactagct tcggtaaaac gttcacaagt gagttaggtt caacgttgac agatggattc
    12541 aacgacagtt taacaccaag cgttgacggt catatgacaa acgatgtgca acatagcatg
    12601 aaagaaaata acagacctat tgttaatgta actgttagaa acgagggcga tctaaatatg
    12661 attaaatctc acattgacga tatggatgca aaagatggta gtttcaactt aatgtaaggg
    12721 aggtttgttt attgatagcc catgatgtag aaattattaa aaatggtgtg aagtatcgag
    12781 tcagtgacaa tcctcacacc tacaaacact taagagtgct tgattacaat gttatcggtt
    12841 ctggttacaa aaggaattat tcgcctttag atggtgttga cgggcgtttt cacaattatg
    12901 ctaaagaaga atataaaaaa gttgaattaa gattgaggta tgaagtacct aaaattgctt
    12961 atgcctcaca tcttaaatca gacatacaaa cattgtttta tggtcgtttt tacctaagag
    13021 aattggcaac gccggataac actatcaaat tcgaagatat gttcgaacca ttagagcaag
    13081 aattcgaatt agattatgtt gacggtagac aactattcgt tggattagtt agcgaagtat
    13141 ctttcgacac gactaagaca tcaggagaaa tcacgttgac ctttgagaca acagaattgc
    13201 ctttctttga aagtatcggc tatagcactg atttagaaag tgataacgat ttagaaaaat
    13261 ggtcagttcc ggacagaata gcactaaatg aaaatgatag aagtagacaa atgacattct
    13321 ataatacgag ttctggagat gtttattaca acggagatgt agcattaaca cagttcaacc
    13381 aattcaatgt agttgaaatt gaattagccg aagatgttaa agctgatgat aaagacggtt
    13441 tcactttcta tacggataaa ggaaacatct cagtaattaa agatgtcgat ttaaaagcag
    13501 gcgataaaat catttttgat aacaagcaca catatagagg caatttaaat attgacctat
    13561 acaacaaaac gttagaacaa ccggtgttgt atcccggttg gaatcatttt aaagccaaca
    13621 gacttatgaa aaagatagtc tttagacaca aattatatta cagataagga gtagcatatg
    13681 ccggtattat taaaaagttt acaaggcgtc ggtcatgcga tttatgttaa tacaaaatta
    13741 aatgaaaaat tgaatgaaga tagcacgtta gacattgata tgatagaaaa tgccagcact
    13801 ttcgacgcaa tcggcgctat tacaaagatg tggactatca caaatgtaaa gggggaagat
    13861 gacctcaatg aatatgtgat agtaatgctt gataaatcaa cgattggaaa caaaatcaaa
    13921 cttagtatca aagcgagaca aaaagaatta gatgatctaa acaattctag gatttaccaa
    13981 gaatataacg aaagtttcac aggtgtagag ttttttaaca ctgtatttaa aggaactagt
    14041 tataagtacg tattgcacac taaggttgac gcatcaaagt tcgagggatt aggcaaggga
    14101 gacacaagac ttgagatatt caaaaaagga cttgaacgct atcatctcga atatgagtac
    14161 gacgctaaaa caaaaacatt tcacttgtat gacgaattat caaaagtagc aaactactat
    14221 attaaatcag gtgtaaatgc tgataacgtc aaaattcaag aagatgcttc taaatgctac
    14281 acatatataa gaggttatgg cgactttgac ggccaacaaa cttttacaga ggctggatta
    14341 caattcgaat tcacacaccc attagcacaa ctgattggta aaagggaagc gcctccgtta
    14401 atagatggac gtataaaaaa agaagatgtt ttgaaaaaat caatggagct agtgataaag
    14461 aaaagtgtca ctgcttctat ttctttggac ttcgtagcac agcctgagca ttttccagag
    14521 gctaacccta gaattggcga tgtcgcaaga gttggcgaac caactatagg ctataacgac
    14581 ttagtaagaa tagtcgagat tactacacat agagatgcat ataacaacat catcaaacaa
    14641 gatgtagtat taggcgattt tacaatgcgt gacagatata gaaaagctat ccatgaagct
    14701 acgaactatg ttaagaatgt aaaaacaact aagtcagacc cagctaagta cttgagagaa
    14761 ctaaacgcaa aagttaacgc aagtttatct ataaataatg aattggttaa gcagaatgaa
    14821 aaaataaacg ctaaagtcga taagatgaat actaaaacag ttacaactgc taatggtacg
    14881 atcatgtacg actttactag tcaatcaagt ataagaaaca tcaaatcaat tggaacgatt
    14941 ggcgactctg tagctagagg gtcgcacgca aaaactaatt tcacagaaat gttaggcaag
    15001 aaattgaaag ctaaaacgac taatcttgca agaggtggcg caacaatggc aacagttcca
    15061 ataggtaaag aagcggtaga aaacagcatt tatagacaag cagagcaaat aagaggagac
    15121 ctaatcatat tacaaggcac tgatgatgac tggttacacg gttattgggc aggcgtaccg
    15181 ataggcactg ataaaacgga tacaaaaacg ttttacggtg ccttttgttc tgcaattgaa
    15241 gttatacgga agaataatcc agattcaaaa atactagtga tgacagctac aaggcaatgc
    15301 ccaatgagtg gcacaacgat acgccgtaaa gacacggaca aaaacaaact agggttaaca
    15361 cttgaggact atgtaaacgc tcaaatatta gcttgtagtg agttagatgt gccagtgttt
    15421 gacgcatatc acacagatta ctttaagcca tacaatccag cttttaggaa agcgagcatg
    15481 gaggacggct tacaccctaa cgaaaaaggt cacgaggtta ttatgtacga gttaatcaag
    15541 gattattaca gtttttacga ctaaaggagg caaccaatgg cttacggatt aataacaagt
    15601 ttgcattcta tcactggcga aaaagtagtt gctcagcacg agtacaacta tcgattactt
    15661 gataatggaa tgagcaaact tgagaaaatg tttatatatc atcaaaaaga agaaatatac
    15721 gcacactcag caaaacaaat taaatacttg aatgacagtg ttgaagatta tttaacgtat
    15781 ttaaatggcc gttttagcaa catgataata ggtcataacg gcgacggtat caacgaggta
    15841 aaagacgcgc gtgttgataa tactggttat gatcataaga cattgcaaga tcgtttgtat
    15901 catgattatt caacactaga tgctttcact aaaaaggttg agaaagctgt agatgaacac
    15961 tataaagaat atcgagcgac agaataccga ttcgaaccaa aagagcaaga accggaattc
    16021 atcacagatt tatcgccata tactaacgca gtaatgcaat cattttgggt agaccctaga
    16081 acgaaaatta tttatatgac gcaagctcgt ccaggtaatc attacatgtt atctagattg
    16141 aagcccaacg gacaatttat tgatagattg cttgttaaaa acggcggaca cggcacacac
    16201 aatgcgtata gatacattga tggagaatta tggatttatt cagctgtatt ggacagtaac
    16261 aaaaacaaca agtttgtacg tttccaatat agaactggag aaataactta tggtaatgaa
    16321 atgcaagatg tcatgccgaa tatatttaac gacagatata cgtcagcgat ttataatccg
    16381 gtagaaaatt taatgatttt tagacgtgaa tataaaactt ctgaacaaca agctaagaac
    16441 gcattaaatt ttgttgaagt aagaagtgct gacgatattg ataaaggtat agacaaagta
    16501 ttgtatcaaa tggatatacc tatggaatac acttcagata cacaacctat gcaaggtatc
    16561 acttatgatg caggtatctt atattggtat acaggtgatt cgaatacagc caaccctaac
    16621 tacttacaag gtttcgatat aaaaacaaaa gaattgttat ttaaacgacg tatcgatatt
    16681 ggtggtgtga ataataactt taaaggagac ttccaagaag ctgagggtct agatatgtat
    16741 tacgatctag aaacaggacg caaagcgctt ttaatagggg taactattgg acctggtaac
    16801 aacagacatc actcaattta ttccatcggc caaagaggtg ttaaccaatt cttaaaaaac
    16861 attgcacctc aagtatcgat gactgattca ggcggacgtg ttaaaccgtt accaatacaa
    16921 aacccagcat atctaagtga tattacggaa gttggtcatt actatatcta tacgcaagac
    16981 acacaaaatg cgttagattt cccgttaccg aaagcgttta gagatgcagg ttggttcttt
    17041 gatgtactgc ctggtcatta taatggtgcg ttaagacaag tactaactag aaacagcaca
    17101 ggtagaaata tgctcaaatt tgaacgtgtt atcgacatct ttaacaagaa aaacaacggt
    17161 tcatggaatt ttaacccaca aagtgctggt tattgggaac atatccctaa gagcatcacg
    17221 aaattgtctg atttaaaaat tgttggttta gacttctata tcaccactga agaatcaaaa
    17281 cgtttttctg acttccctaa agattacaaa ggtattgcag gctgggtgtt agaagtaaaa
    17341 tcaaatacac cgggtaacac aacacaagtg ctaagacgta ataactttgc ttctgctcac
    17401 cagtttttcg ttagaaactt tggtactggt ggtaatagtg gttggagcat aatagaaggt
    17461 aaggaggttg aataatggta gtagataatt tttcgaaaga tgataactta atcgagttac
    17521 aaacaacatc acaatataat ccggttattg acacaaacat cagtttctat gaatcagata
    17581 gaggaactgg tgttttaaat tttgcagtaa ctaagaataa taagccgtta tcaatcagca
    17641 aacataatgc gatgactagt attgtgctta agacggataa cttcgacgat gaacacggcg
    17701 cttatattag tgatgaactt acaattgttg atgcaattaa cggacgaatg caatacgtta
    17761 tcccaaatga gttcttaaaa tacactggac gcgtacatgc gcaagcatat tttactcaaa
    17821 acggtagcaa taacgtaatt gtagagcgtc aatttaactt caatatccag aatgatctaa
    17881 ttagtaattt tgacggtaaa acaaagctag tttatatcaa atcaattcag gacttaacag
    17941 aaagtgttaa agaagaagtt gaggacttaa agaaaagttt gagtgataca aaatcgttgg
    18001 ttactgaaat tgatagtcgt attaatcaag gtattcaaag attagaaatc aaacaaaatg
    18061 aagcggtaca gatgattaca acaacacaag acaaagccgt tcaatatata aatagcgagt
    18121 tccagaaaat tgttgataaa gagcaagcga tttttgaacg tgttaacgaa gttgaacaac
    18181 aaatcaatgg cgctgacctt gttaaaggta attcaacaac aaattggcaa aagtctaaac
    18241 ttactgatga ttacggtaaa gcgatcgaat catctgaaca gtcaatagaa gctgttttaa
    18301 gacacgctaa ctcatctatg attattcata ttactaatgc aaaagatgcg ccagaaaagg
    18361 cggatatagg cacgttagag aagcccggac aagatggtgt tgatgacggt tcttcgttcg
    18421 atgaatcaac ttatacatca agcaaatctg gtgtgttagt tgtttatgtt gttgataata
    18481 atactgctcg tgcaacatgg tacccagatg attcaaacga tgagtacaca aaatacaaaa
    18541 tctacggcac gtggtacccg ttttataaaa agaatgatgg aaacttaact aagcaatttg
    18601 ttgaagaaat atctaacaac acactgaatc aagctaaaca gtatgtagat ggtaagttac
    18661 aaagtataag ttggcaacaa cataagttaa cagaacataa cggtcaatca atccaaaaga
    18721 acttatataa cgccaaaggt aatttagaag cattgggcgc tgggaattat tacgtaacaa
    18781 gtgtgcctga tttaccaggt attgttgaaa gttacgaagg ctacttatca gtatttgtta
    18841 aagatgatgc aaataagtta ttcaacttca caccttcaaa ctctaaaaaa gtttatacac
    18901 gatcaatcac caatggtcga ttagattcac aatgggctac acctaacgaa cataaaacag
    18961 ccgtgttatt cgacggtgct gcaaacggtg taggaacaag gattaattta accgaagctt
    19021 atacaaatta tgcaattcta ttcataagcg gtacttatcc aggtggtgtt attgaagcat
    19081 tcagtttaac ctctatacca aatgcgattc aattaagtaa aacaaatgta gttgactcag
    19141 acggtaacgg tggtggtagt tatgaatgct taataactaa agaaagtggt acgacgttaa
    19201 aaatcgataa cgatgtgtac cttgatttag gcagtaaaac aggttctggt gctaatgcaa
    19261 acagagttac gataaataaa attgtggggt ggaaataatg aaaatcacag taaatgataa
    19321 aaacgaagtt atcggatacg ttaatactgg cggtttacgc aatagtttag atgtagacga
    19381 taacaatgtg cctatcaaat tcaaagaaga gttcgaacct agaaagttcg ttttcactaa
    19441 cggcgaaatt aaatacaata gcaatttcga aaaagaagac gtaccgaatg catcaaacca
    19501 acaaagtgaa tcagatttga gtgatgaaga acttcgcgga atggttgcaa gtatgcaaat
    19561 gcaggtggca caagtaaacg tattaacaat ggaattagct caacaaaacg ctatgttaac
    19621 acaacagttg actgaactga aaactaacaa aacaagtact gagggggacg tttaaataat
    19681 gaagatgatt tatccaactt ttaaagacat taaaactttt tatgtttggg gttactataa
    19741 aaacgagcaa attaagtggt acgtagacaa gggtttaatc gataaagaag aatacgcttt
    19801 aatcactgga gaaaaatatc cagaaacaaa agatgaaaag tcacaggtgt aatgcttgtg
    19861 gctttttaat ttaacaaaaa gtaggtggcg taatgtttgg ttttaccaaa cgacatgaac
    19921 aagattggcg tttaacgcga ttagaagaaa atgataagac tatgtttgaa aaattcgaca
    19981 gaatagaaga tagtcttaga gcgcaagaaa agatttatga caaattagat agaaattttg
    20041 aagaattaaa gcgcgacaag gtagaagatg aaaagaataa agaaaagaat gccaagaata
    20101 ttagagacat aaaaatgtgg attctcggtt tgatagggac tatcttcagt acgattgtca
    20161 tagctttact aagaactatt tttggtattt aaaggaggtg attaccatgc ttaaagggat
    20221 tttaggatat agcttctggg cgtgcttctg gtttggtaaa tgtaaataac agttaagagt
    20281 cagtgcttcg gcactggctt tttattttga ttgaaatgag gtgcatacat gggattacct
    20341 aacccaaaga ctagaaagcc tacagctagt gaagtggtgg agtgggcaaa gtcgaatatt
    20401 ggtaagagga ttaatataga taattatcgg ggcagtcaat gttgggatac acctaacttt
    20461 atttttaaaa gatattgggg ttttgtaaca tggggcaatg ctaaggatat ggctaattac
    20521 agatatccta agggtttccg attctatcgt tattcatctg gatttgtacc gcaacctgga
    20581 gacatcgcag tttggcaccc tggcaacgga ataggttcgg acggacacac cgcaatagta
    20641 gtaggaccat ctaataaaag ttatttttat agcgttgacc aaaactgggt taattctaat
    20701 agttggacag gttctccagg aagattagta agacaccctt atgtaagtgt tacaggcttt
    20761 gttaggcctc catactcaaa agatactagc aaacctagta gtactgatac aagttcagca
    20821 tcaaaagcca atgactcaac aattactggc gaagcgaaga aaccgcaatt taaagaagtt
    20881 aaaacagtaa aatacactgc ttacagcaat gttttagata aagaagagca cttcattgat
    20941 catatagttg taatgggtga tgaacgctca gatattcaag gattatatat aaaagaatca
    21001 atgcatatgc gttctgtaga cgaactgtat acgcaaagaa ataagtttat aagcgattat
    21061 gaaataccgc atttatatgt cgatagagag gctacatggc ttgctagacc aaccaatttt
    21121 gatgacccgc gtcaccctaa ttggctagtt attgaagtat gtggtggtca aacagatagc
    21181 aaacgacaat tcttattgaa tcaaatacaa gcgttaatac gtggtgtttg gttgttgtca
    21241 gggattgata aaaacttatc tgaaacgacg ttaaaggtag accctaatat ttggcgtagt
    21301 atgaaagatt taattaatta cgacttgatt aagcaaggta taccggataa cgcaaagtat
    21361 gagcaagtta aaaagaaaat gcttgagaca tacattaaac gagatatatt gacacgagaa
    21421 aatataaaag aagtaacgac aaaaacaaca ataagaatta gtgataaaac atcagttgac
    21481 agtgcgtcca cacgaggccc tactccatca gacgaaaaac caagcatcgt tactgaaaca
    21541 agtccattca cattccagca agcactggat agacaaatgt ctaggggtaa cccgaaaaaa
    21601 tctcatacat ggggctgggc taatgcaaca cgagcacaaa cgagctcggc aatgaatgtt
    21661 aagcgaatat gggaaagtaa cacgcaatgc taccaaatgc ttaatttagg aaagtatcaa
    21721 ggcatttcag ttagtgcgct taacaaaata cttaaaggaa aaggaacgct cgacggacaa
    21781 ggcaaagcat tcgcggaagc ttgtaagaaa aacaacatta acgaaattta tttgatcgcg
    21841 cacgctttct tagaaagtgg atacggaaca agtaacttcg ctagtggtag atacggtgca
    21901 tataattact tcggtattgg tgcattcgac aacgaccctg attatgcaat gaaatttgct
    21961 aaaaataaag gttggacatc tccagcaaaa gcaatcatgg gcggtgctag cttcgtaaga
    22021 aaggattaca tcaacaaagg gcagaataca ctgtacagaa tcagatggaa tcctaagaat
    22081 ccagctacgc accaatacgc tactgctata gagtggtgcc aacatcaagc aagtacaatc
    22141 gctaagttat ataaacaaat cggcttaaaa ggtatctact tcacaaggga taaatataaa
    22201 taaagaggtg tgtaaatgta caaaataaaa gatgttgaaa cgagaataaa aaatgatggt
    22261 gttgacttag gtgacattgg ctgtcgattt tacactgaag atgaaaatac agcatctata
    22321 agaataggta tcaatgacaa acaaggtcgt atcgatctaa aagcgcatgg cttaacacct
    22381 agattgcatt tgtttatgga agatggctct atattcaaaa atgagcccct tattatcgac
    22441 gatgttgtaa aagggttcct tacctacaag atacctaaaa aggttatcaa acacgctggt
    22501 tatgtacgtt gtaagctgtt tttagagaaa gaagaacaaa aaatacatgt cgcgaacttt
    22561 tctttcaata tcattgatag tggtattgaa tctgctgtag caaaagaaat cgatgttaaa
    22621 ttggtagatg atgctattac gagaatctta aaagataacg cgacagattt attgagcaaa
    22681 gactttaaag agaaaataga taaagatatc atttcttaca tcgaaaagaa tgaaagtaga
    22741 tttaaaggtg cgaaaggtga taaaggcgaa ccgggacaac ctggtgcaaa aggtgaagca
    22801 ggtaaaaaag gagaacaagg cgtacccggt aaaaacggta ctgtagtatc aatcaatcct
    22861 gacactaaaa tgtggcaaat tgatggtaaa gatacaaata tcaaagcaga acctgagtta
    22921 ttggacaaaa tcaatatcgc aaatgttgaa gggttagaaa ataaattgca agaagttgaa
    22981 aaaatcaaag atacaactct caacgactct aaaacgtata cggattcaaa aattgctgaa
    23041 ctagttgata gcgcgcctga atctatgaat acattaagag aattagcaga agcaatacaa
    23101 aacaactcta tttcagaaag tgtattgcaa cagattggct caaaagttag tacagaagat
    23161 tttgagggat tcaagcaatc attaaacagt ttgtatgcag ataaaaatca tagtcataca
    23221 atcaaacaga ttgaaggatt agaaaatgct ttatcaaaaa aatcagacat aaatcacagt
    23281 catgatgaac gttatctttt atcatcaaat gcttttacaa aagaggaagc agataaactt
    23341 tatcaaccta tcggttcttc gcagccgtca ctgaatattt ggacaggcag tgaaacagaa
    23401 tataattatt tgtatcaaaa agaccctaat acactttact taattaaggg gtgattttat
    23461 ggaaggtaat tttaaaaatg taaagaagtt tatttacgaa ggtgaagaat atacaaaagt
    23521 atatgctgga aatatccaag tatggaaaaa gccttcatct tttgtaatta aacccttacc
    23581 taaaaataaa tatccggata gcatagaaga ttcaacagca aaatggacaa taaatggagt
    23641 tgaacctaat aaaagttatc aggtgacaat agaaaatgta cgtagcggta taatgaggat
    23701 ttcgcaaact aatttagggt caagtgaatt aggaatatca ggagtcaata gcggagttgc
    23761 aagtaaaaat atcaacttta gtaatccttc agggacgttg tatgtcacta taagtgatgt
    23821 ttattcagga tctccgacat tgaccattga ataattttaa acgactaatt tttagtcgtt
    23881 ttttttattt tggataaaag gagcaaacaa atggatatta actggaaatt gagattcaaa
    23941 aacaaagcag tactaactgg tttagttgga gcattgttgc tatttatcaa gcaagtcacg
    24001 gatttattcg gattagattt atctactcaa ttaaatcaag ctagcgcaat tataggcgct
    24061 atcctcacgt tacttacagg tattggcgtt attactgacc caacgtcaaa aggcgtctca
    24121 gattcatcta tagcacagac atatcaagcg cctagagata gcaataaaga agaacaacaa
    24181 gttacgtgga aatcatcaca agacagcagt ttaacgccgg aattaagcac gaaagcacca
    24241 aaagaatatg atacatcaca acctttcaca gacgcctcta acgatgttgg ctttgatgtg
    24301 aatgagtatc atcatggagg tggcgacaat gcaagcaaaa ttaactaaaa aagagtttat
    24361 agagtggttg aaaacttctg agggaaaaca attcaatgtg gacttatggt atggatttca
    24421 atgctttgat tatgccaatg ctggttggaa agttttgttt ggattacttc taaaaggttt
    24481 aggtgcaaaa gatataccat ttgcaaacaa ttttgatgga ctagctactg tataccaaaa
    24541 tacgccggac tttttggcaa aacccggcga tatggttgtg ttcggtagca attacggtgc
    24601 aggatacgga cacgtagcat gggtaattga agcaacttta gattatatca ttgtatatga
    24661 gcagaattgg ctaggcggtg gctggactga cagaatcgaa caacccggct ggggttggga
    24721 aaaagttaca agacgacaac atgcttacga tttccctatg tggtttatcc gtcctaactt
    24781 caaaagcgaa acagctccac gatcaataca atctcctacg caagcatcta aaaaggaaac
    24841 agctaagcca caacctaaag cggtagaact taaaattatc aaagatgtgg ttaaaggtta
    24901 tgaccttcct aaacgtggtg gtaatcctaa gggtatagtt attcataacg acgcaggaag
    24961 caaaggggca acagcagaag cgtatcgaaa cggattagtt aacgcacctt tatcaagatt
    25021 agaagcgggt attgcgcata gttatgtatc aggtaacaca gtgtggcaag ctttagatga
    25081 atcgcaagta ggttggcata ctgctaacca attaggcaat aaatattatt acggtattga
    25141 agtgtgtcaa tcaatgggag cggataatgc gacgttttta aaaaatgaac aggcgacttt
    25201 ccaagaatgc gctagattgt tgaaaaaatg gggattacca acaaacagaa atacaatcag
    25261 attgcacaat gaatttactt caacatcatg ccctcataga agttcggttt tacacactgg
    25321 ttttgaccca gtaactcgtg gcctattgcc agaagacaag cggttgcaac ttaaagacta
    25381 ctttatcaag cagattaggg cgtacatgga tggtaaaata ccggttgcca ctgtctctaa
    25441 tgagtcaagc gcttcaagta atacagttaa accagttgca agtgcatgga aacgtaataa
    25501 atatggtact tactacatgg aagaaagtgc tagattcaca aacggcaatc aaccaatcac
    25561 agtaagaaaa gtggggccat tcttatcttg tccagtgggt tatcagttcc aacctggtgg
    25621 gtattgtgat tatacagaag tgatgttaca agatggtcat gtttgggtag gatatacatg
    25681 ggaggggcaa cgttattact tgcctattag aacatggaat ggttctgccc cacctaatca
    25741 gatattaggt gacttatggg gagaaatcag ttagaatgac atagtcatgt ctatttaagc
    25801 aggtgcgtta catacctgct ttctatttac atttaaagat aaaatgtgct attattttac
    25861 tagaactttt taacatttct ctcaagattt aaatgtagat aacaggcagg tactacggta
    25921 cttgcctatt ttttatgcaa atttaaaaaa acacttgctt aataaacaat tgtttagtat
    25981 aattatattt gtaggttagt tgatgactta caaattatgt gtaaggaggt gaaaagcctc
    26041 atgctagaca taataaaaac acttctagaa catcaagtat tggcagtact gataattcca
    26101 gaagtgttaa aacaacttag agaatggcat ctcggctacc tagaccgaaa gccaaacaac
    26161 aaagattaat attatgcttg gagcctgatg gctcctcctt acacttatat aatataatat
    26221 tatttggagg ttttcaatta tgacagaaca aatgtattta atattgtttt tattaagcct
    26281 accattgtta ttatttatcg ggagaaaaac acatttttat tgtttagata aaaagaatgg
    26341 acgtagataa tatgagtgat tataaattaa aaataattga attgatcaaa agtgatataa
    26401 caggttacca aattcacaaa caaactggcg tagcgcaata tgtaaaggaa agcgcgaagt
    26461 agataactta actttaaata caactgaaaa actatacagt tacgcacgac aagtgttatg
    26521 atataaatgt gaaatggtca ttcttgaaat gactcggtcg ctactggcac agaccgttta
    26581 aagtgtcacc acaacatgaa ctgagaattc atatgacgtt gctgacgagc gacaaagctc
    26641 tgtgttcctg gatgggagta agtttgtgtg gtggtacata acaagtcgct gaaatatttg
    26701 cgacataata aaacatatta tcggttttat tatgtgctgc aggcacacct taaccatcca
    26761 tactagttac tgggtggttg ttttttatgt tatattataa atgatcaaac cacaccacct
    26821 attaatttag gagtgtggtt attttaatat atgaagctaa aataactaca aatgatacca
    26881 tttttgatac caaaaaataa taacctcaaa atttcgagag aaataacttc gttttaaatc
    26941 gcattaaatc aatgtttcta taaaaataag tccttaaaaa ttagtttttt caatcgaaat
    27001 ggaaggtagt attggatagn ngttaagcca ttcttaactt ccggaaatgg ccattgatac
    27061 cattttgata ccatttactt gtcaaaaatg gctattgcat cgtgtttttt ctgagtatat
    27121 aaatggctgt aagtgcccat cgtttcagtg atttgagcat gtctcataag tgactgtaaa
    27181 acgaaaatat ctacaccatt atttgcaaga taagatgcat aagaatgtct taacgcgtga
    27241 atgttataat gggggaaagc tttttggaat ttcttttgaa catgactgta atgtttggga
    27301 gccattcctc cgaaaataaa ataactacgt tcatcaaaat atttgtttaa ctctttttca
    27361 cgttggtgtc gttcagttaa cattgtattg atgaatttag gtaaaggaac aatatcctct
    27421 gaactatctg tttttggtct cggatatata gttctattag agatgtccat tgttttattt
    27481 atggatatct cttttttgta tttattgtag tctgtccaaa caagcgccat agcttcgcca
    27541 atcctcaaac ctgtataaaa cattaatgta aataactctc tgtaatcttg ctcttcaatg
    27601 tctttgattc tttcttcaaa ttcttcacgc atcataaact taggttttgg ttttacacgc
    27661 ggaataggtt taattgatat tgttggatct gtacgtaatc caaagtattt tttggcataa
    27721 ttaattacaa ctttaaaacc tgaccaaatt gtacgagcag aatttgttga tgctacattc
    27781 tctattagat atttacgaaa ctcttggcat tgattttgtg ttatcttatt catttttatg
    27841 tgcccgaact tagctttaaa gtgtttatga tattcatttt gtttgcgtcg ttttgtttta
    27901 ggtctcaaat cgctattttc taagtagtga tgaaaaacat aatcaaatgt tttcgaatca
    27961 ctatatcctt cgtttacgtc attcaaaaaa atagcctctg ctctcttagc ttcacgctta
    28021 gttgaaaaac cgcgttgcat cttacgtttg ttattaccgt atacatcttt atatctaatg
    28081 gaaaaatacc atttacctgt attatcatcc ttatatactg gcattttact tctccctcct
    28141 caaaattggc aaaaaataat aagggtaggc gggctacccg ataaaaatgt ataaaaaaag
    28201 accagatgaa ttaacatctg gccagccgga ttggttaccg gaaatatgat tttaagccgg
    28261 attggttacc ggaaatnnnn nnnnnnnnnn nnnnnnnnnn nnnnaagata attatgataa
    28321 aatgttagct ttcataaaat cttctataat ttttaaagtt tcttcattga aagatatatg
    28381 gccagttgga tcgtaatcat taagtgtgct tattcttttt ttactgatag tgataacttg
    28441 agatggaatt gcataagttt gtttgcctac aaacctttcg taacgctcaa ttatttttgc
    28501 gagttgcata taattatttt caatctcatn ntgctgaatt taagtttttt acttttgtgg
    28561 atcttgcgtg catttctttt attctatcca aatcgaatcg taaagttttg tggtcagttt
    28621 tcattttttc taaagctttt agtattaaat tctcttgtaa ttttaaagaa aatttggtgt
    28681 cttttgaagt aagtggaact atagtaatta gctcattgcg tttgttgtca tttttattaa
    28741 aaatgattcc ctgagaattc agaaccaatg ttaacaccaa gtttagcgta tacaatagta
    28801 cctcttggat acactttaaa gtttttttgg ttagttaagg ttgtttcatt tttaaaaatt
    28861 attgattttg taaaaagcca gtcatccaaa tatttaaatt tgaattttcc gctattgcaa
    28921 acctcttcaa agttatttac agcttttaat attttatctt tgctactttt tttggtggaa
    28981 tttctttcca tccctcatcc tcctcacgcc acacaggcac tattaatctt ccttctttct
    29041 tattgaaaaa ataaaaaaga tgattgggat gcttaacatt aatggaaaaa atatgactat
    29101 tggtaatgac agtaccgcca tatataagaa gaatttatca aaattatatt ttctcatttt
    29161 catttctcct ttgtttatat tt
//
LOCUS       Saureus-HT20040853contig_22          567 bp    DNA     linear   UNK 
DEFINITION  Contig Saureus-HT20040853contig_22 from Staphylococcus aureus
            HT2004083
ACCESSION   unknown
FEATURES             Location/Qualifiers
     source          1..567
                     /mol_type="genomic DNA"
                     /db_xref="taxon: 1280"
                     /genome_md5=""
                     /project="stegger_1280"
                     /genome_id="1280.795"
                     /organism="Staphylococcus aureus HT2004083"
     CDS             2..175
                     /translation="MSISVGDKVYNHETNESLEIVQLVGDIRDTHYKLSDDSVISIID
                     FITKPIYLIKGDE"
                     /product="hypothetical protein within prophage"
     CDS             176..337
                     /translation="MLEIIDQRDALLEEKYLNDDWWYELDYWLNKRKSENEQIDIDRV
                     LKFIEELKR"
                     /product="ORF114"
BASE COUNT      222 a     65 c    112 g    166 t     2 others
ORIGIN      
        1 aatgagtatt agtgtaggag ataaagtata taaccatgaa acaaacgaaa gtctagagat
       61 tgtgcaattg gtcggagata ttagagatac acattataaa ctgtctgatg attcagttat
      121 tagcattata gattttatta ctaaaccaat ttatctaatt aagggggacg agtaaatgct
      181 tgaaatcatc gaccaacgtg atgcattgct agaagaaaag tatttaaacg acgactggtg
      241 gtacgagtta gattattggt tgaataaacg caagtcagaa aatgaacaga ttgatattga
      301 tagagtgctt aaatttattg aggaattaaa acgataggag ataacgaata aatgaataat
      361 ttaacagtag atcaattaca agagttannc gacgatagaa taccaactag aaatttaaat
      421 gacacagtag ctagtatgat tattgaattt gtagagtgga ttaacacact tgagtttttt
      481 aaaaattgga agaaacaacc aggtaagcca ctagatacac aattagatga gattgctgat
      541 tacttagctt tcagtttgca attaact
//
LOCUS       Saureus-HT20040853contig_47          796 bp    DNA     linear   UNK 
DEFINITION  Contig Saureus-HT20040853contig_47 from Staphylococcus aureus
            HT2004083
ACCESSION   unknown
FEATURES             Location/Qualifiers
     source          1..796
                     /mol_type="genomic DNA"
                     /db_xref="taxon: 1280"
                     /genome_md5=""
                     /project="stegger_1280"
                     /genome_id="1280.795"
                     /organism="Staphylococcus aureus HT2004083"
BASE COUNT      200 a    130 c    100 g    288 t    78 others
ORIGIN      
        1 tccattaggt aagtttggaa tcaaatatcc acctttgtca tcagtaattg ttcttccaac
       61 ttctttatta gttttattgt catatgcaac cactgttaca cctttcactc caacttcccc
      121 taaatcttgt acaccgtttt tatttgtatc ttcccaaaca tagtcaccta gagatcggaa
      181 gagcnnnnnn nnnnnnnnnn nnnnnnnnnn nnnnnnnnnn nnnnnnnnnn nnnnnnnnnn
      241 nnnnnnnnnn nnnnnnnnnn nncgctagtt gtatattgga attttgtatt aaccattaca
      301 acataagcag aatctgcatt tccaaaatca ataacagcgc tattgttgtc gccatatgta
      361 attttctgca agtattgatt tgttacatct gtaagctctt tagtattcac atcgtatcct
      421 ttatttaatg tataaccttt aggaacttga tatattttta tatctgttac ctctttattt
      481 atttgcccga tattattagg ataacttgag tggtaagctt ggacttttag tttggcattt
      541 gttaaagaat tttccgatgg atttacataa atcgtttgtt tatagtaccc cggattttct
      601 ttatttccaa catgtgaaac tgtttcagtg aacgctgatc caattgaatt tttctcattt
      661 acaacataat ctggatattg aatgtttgca gttgtttttg ttgaagcatt ccctattgtt
      721 acattaaatt caacgtcgtt tttactaaca ggaattgtat cagcatccat ataaatcgaa
      781 taattaattc ccattt
//
LOCUS       Saureus-HT20040853contig_26         1207 bp    DNA     linear   UNK 
DEFINITION  Contig Saureus-HT20040853contig_26 from Staphylococcus aureus
            HT2004083
ACCESSION   unknown
FEATURES             Location/Qualifiers
     source          1..1207
                     /mol_type="genomic DNA"
                     /db_xref="taxon: 1280"
                     /genome_md5=""
                     /project="stegger_1280"
                     /genome_id="1280.795"
                     /organism="Staphylococcus aureus HT2004083"
     CDS             273..422
                     /translation="MEEIVYLHLEDEDKEDILYFEKQDDKVIAVTNILWTCKELFNFK
                     CRRFY"
                     /product="hypothetical protein"
BASE COUNT      411 a    173 c    162 g    433 t    28 others
ORIGIN      
        1 ccaactaaac ctcctgttag tgcagaaata acgctaatag cccccgcacc aataaaaatc
       61 ccctcactac cgcaaatagt gaggggattg gtgtataagt aaatacttat tttcgttatc
      121 tcaattatac tgctaatttt tctttttgta aaatatgcaa ggttttaaag agaaacatca
      181 agaactaaag agtgctctat gccaaattgg actgatgcgt tcaatatcgg aagttagaca
      241 actaaacatt gcgatatata gcaacttggg aaatggaaga aatagtatat ttacatttag
      301 aggatgaaga taaagaagat atactttatt ttgaaaaaca ggatgataaa gtaatagcag
      361 ttacaaatat tttatggact tgtaaagagt tgtttaattt taaatgtagg cgattttatt
      421 aatgcttgaa caaagagaat ctatcctctt aaaatagaat tcgtcaaatt aaaatacaag
      481 atatttgaga aactatagag taccagtcta agtaaaataa ttccccaaaa agctgattta
      541 ttttaataga ctggtcatct ttaaagaaag ttgtccctac ttactgttca aagttatcca
      601 gtgctaaagt tcttactatt ttttataccg cctgttggaa atttcctaaa tctatttcat
      661 aagactacat ctgatatatg gtcaaaagag tttatcatat taaatttaga gatttttctg
      721 tttatctgta tagctatagt tttaatcaat tatatatgca aaaagcgagt attattaatt
      781 ctggcattag taatactcac ttttgtatgt tatgtaatga ttattttaaa atactcttgt
      841 actttaatga ttgtgtggtt aataataatt tttattacac catacaaccg aatctaatcc
      901 agcgatcctg aaaagaaaaa nnnnnnnnnn nnnnnnnnnn nnnnnnnntt aattatttga
      961 tcgacggttt tccaattttt tacttcttgc tcttttaata gttttccaag tttttcttcg
     1021 tcatatccta tatctctttg aaattgcttt ctaccaccta cattaataaa agcttgaaat
     1081 tcatagtctt tattgttatt tatataacca cctataaaat aactgttcat tggcgacttt
     1141 ttaaatctag ttactttaag tgacttataa tgattcaggt tatacttaaa atataaatct
     1201 attctct
//
LOCUS       Saureus-HT20040853contig_32          990 bp    DNA     linear   UNK 
DEFINITION  Contig Saureus-HT20040853contig_32 from Staphylococcus aureus
            HT2004083
ACCESSION   unknown
FEATURES             Location/Qualifiers
     source          1..990
                     /mol_type="genomic DNA"
                     /db_xref="taxon: 1280"
                     /genome_md5=""
                     /project="stegger_1280"
                     /genome_id="1280.795"
                     /organism="Staphylococcus aureus HT2004083"
     CDS             23..724
                     /translation="MQELQTFNFEELPVRTLEVDGEPYFIGKDVADILGYANGRDALS
                     KHVDAEDKLTSQIATAGQNRNVTIINESGLYSLIFSSKLENAKRFKRXXTSEVLPTLR
                     KTGAYQIPSDPMQALRLMFEATEQTKQEIKNVKDDVIDLKENQKLDAGDYNFLTRTIN
                     QRVAHIQRLHAITNQKQRSELFRDINSEVKKMTGASSRTNVRQKHFDDVIEMIANWFP
                     SQATLYRIKQIEMKF"
                     /product="Phage antirepressor protein"
     CDS             749..958
                     /translation="MEYIGYADANAFVKISGISKDDLEKKVYSNKEFQKECMYRFGRG
                     QKRYIKIDKAIQFIGTNLMINEYEL"
                     /product="ORF073"
BASE COUNT      414 a    144 c    190 g    239 t     3 others
ORIGIN      
        1 acacgaaagg agcataaaca ttatgcaaga attacaaaca tttaattttg aagaattacc
       61 agtaagaaca ttagaggttg acggagaacc atattttata ggaaaagatg ttgctgacat
      121 tttaggatac gcaaacggac gagatgcttt gtcaaaacat gttgatgcag aagataagct
      181 gacgtcgcaa atcgcgacgg caggtcaaaa cagaaatgta acgatcatca acgaatcagg
      241 actatacagt ttaatctttt ctagtaaatt agaaaatgcg aagcggttca aacgttgnnn
      301 aacttcggaa gttttaccaa cgttaagaaa aacaggagcg taccaaatac ctagcgaccc
      361 aatgcaagca ttgagattaa tgtttgaagc tacagaacaa actaaacaag aaattaaaaa
      421 cgtgaaagat gatgttattg atttgaaaga aaatcaaaaa ctggatgcgg gagactacaa
      481 cttcttaact agaacaatca atcaaagagt agctcatata caaagactac atgcgataac
      541 aaaccaaaaa caacgtagcg aattattcag agatattaat tcagaagtga aaaagatgac
      601 tggtgcgagt tcaagaacga acgtaagaca aaaacatttc gacgatgtaa ttgaaatgat
      661 tgctaattgg ttcccgtcac aagctacttt atacagaatc aagcaaattg aaatgaaatt
      721 ttaaaacgaa atataggaga ggctgaatat ggaatacatc ggatatgcag acgcaaatgc
      781 gtttgtaaaa ataagtggca tttcaaaaga tgatctagag aaaaaagtct actcgaacaa
      841 agagtttcaa aaagaatgca tgtacagatt tggtcgagga caaaagcgtt atataaaaat
      901 tgacaaagct attcaattta tcggtaccaa tttaatgatt aatgaatacg aattatagga
      961 ggaattatca aatgagtaaa acttataaaa
//
LOCUS       Saureus-HT20040853contig_37          685 bp    DNA     linear   UNK 
DEFINITION  Contig Saureus-HT20040853contig_37 from Staphylococcus aureus
            HT2004083
ACCESSION   unknown
FEATURES             Location/Qualifiers
     source          1..685
                     /mol_type="genomic DNA"
                     /db_xref="taxon: 1280"
                     /genome_md5=""
                     /project="stegger_1280"
                     /genome_id="1280.795"
                     /organism="Staphylococcus aureus HT2004083"
     CDS             91..243
                     /translation="MYELSEYLQLSESYILEAIEQYKKIYGIGTHYGEYSITFEPLRV
                     FKYKEI"
                     /product="Phage protein"
BASE COUNT      286 a    105 c    117 g    157 t    20 others
ORIGIN      
        1 aaatttgaaa attatgcacg tagacatggt tttacttcag ctgtaccgct acatgaaatt
       61 gtagaagctc acaactacgg tgttcgtaat ttgtacgagt tgtcagagta tctgcagttg
      121 agtgaatcat acatactaga agctatagaa caatataaaa agatatatgg tattggaact
      181 cactatggcg agtattctat tacgtttgag ccgttgagag tttttaaata taaggaaata
      241 taaacaaagg agagatacat atgaaaaaag taatcggact gctactagta agtacattag
      301 ctttaacagc ttgtggtgaa aaagaaaaac caaaaaaaga agaaaataaa aagtcacaaa
      361 cacagaaaca caaagatagc aaaccaaaaa cgcaacnnnn nnnnnnnnnn nnncttgaag
      421 ataaaaatcc acctaataat agcatacaaa ataattcaaa caatcaaaac caatcacaaa
      481 acaatcaact taataataat tcagatccat ctaataatac tcctgcaaat ataaatgaaa
      541 acgattcaca aaatacnnnt ttaaatgatg agtatgtcgt ttcgcctggc tggactaaag
      601 atgaacaggc taaagctttt gaagagtaca aaaaaggaaa agaagaggaa gcaagagctg
      661 gtgctagcgc agtaccagga gccaa
//
LOCUS       Saureus-HT20040853contig_44         1173 bp    DNA     linear   UNK 
DEFINITION  Contig Saureus-HT20040853contig_44 from Staphylococcus aureus
            HT2004083
ACCESSION   unknown
FEATURES             Location/Qualifiers
     source          1..1173
                     /mol_type="genomic DNA"
                     /db_xref="taxon: 1280"
                     /genome_md5=""
                     /project="stegger_1280"
                     /genome_id="1280.795"
                     /organism="Staphylococcus aureus HT2004083"
     CDS             complement(654..1133)
                     /translation="MANLYELSEAFKEMSNQDELDQTLLKDTLDSIQAEMNVKVDNIV
                     NWRRETLGDIDVIDKEIKRLQNLKKQKQNLTDRLKDYLKEMLETQEVDSYRTATNHIY
                     KRKNGASKNIIDEKLIPKDYWLSQAPKLNSKQLIDDLKAGKDIPGAELKVTESLVIK"
                     /product="ORF027"
BASE COUNT      300 a    230 c    171 g    472 t
ORIGIN      
        1 tacagaaaac acataattgt gtgtcgcatt tccgttctca tctgtatgat cttctataaa
       61 tgtgtgtcct ataatgtcga actgagttac taagttgttg tgtattgccg gttgtacttc
      121 aattgatatt ctagggttaa taatttttcc gttctcatct ttatcttctg agttaagccc
      181 ttcatgtcct gtaagcacaa cgtgaaatcc gagcttatct ttaaccttta ataggtgcct
      241 aatcgagtta acaattaatt tagatgtttc cccataatct tgaattcttg cttttttgac
      301 ttggtgcgtg ttcatcacat gagtcagcgt tatatctctt aacttttgtg ctgtttcaat
      361 tacaaccaca tcaagtaact ttcctctttg tctagctgta tttacaatcg attcaatact
      421 cgcaattgtg tttctaaaag caatgtaatt gtcgaccctc ttcacaaaac cttgccgcgt
      481 tacttgagtg ccatcttcgt gaatatcaat aataaaagcg ttgttttctc tagtggctaa
      541 agtcgtcttt ccggttcctg atttgccata taccataatt gaataatagt tctgagtatc
      601 ttcgttaatt tcttcaatac ctagttcttg taaaatgtct tgttcctcac tcatcactta
      661 atcaccaaac tttccgttac ctttaattca gcacccggaa tatctttgcc agctttcaaa
      721 tcatcgatta gttgcttaga attaagtttc ggggcttgtg atagccaata atcctttgga
      781 ataagttttt catcgataat atttttacta gccccgtttt tacgcttgta aatatgatta
      841 gtagctgtgc ggtaactatc tacttcctgt gtttctaaca tctcttttaa gtaatctttt
      901 aatcgatcag ttaaattttg tttttgtttt tttaaatttt gaagtctctt aatctcttta
      961 tctatgacat ctatgtcacc taatgtttcg cgtctccaat tgacgatgtt atctactttg
     1021 acattcattt ctgcttggat agaatctaat gtgtctttta ataatgtttg gtctaattca
     1081 tcttgattag acatctcttt aaaagcttct gatagctcat atagattagc cattagttaa
     1141 tccccctcta ccatttcatg actaagttaa tta
//
LOCUS       Saureus-HT20040853contig_11         4651 bp    DNA     linear   UNK 
DEFINITION  Contig Saureus-HT20040853contig_11 from Staphylococcus aureus
            HT2004083
ACCESSION   unknown
FEATURES             Location/Qualifiers
     source          1..4651
                     /mol_type="genomic DNA"
                     /db_xref="taxon: 1280"
                     /genome_md5=""
                     /project="stegger_1280"
                     /genome_id="1280.795"
                     /organism="Staphylococcus aureus HT2004083"
     CDS             510..1796
                     /translation="MYRESPSMMELVVREHNIQKAIKKVKKNKGAPGIDGMKVSEIQG
                     HFAQYFPEIKQKLLEGTYKPQAVKKVEIPKANGKKRVLGIPVVRDRVIQQAIKQVIEP
                     SIDRTFSKHSHGFRPNRSTGTALKECASYYEAGYTIAVDCDLKQCFDNINHDKLMYLF
                     ERHIKDKAVSTFIRRSLQVGAIDLSGEVAERKIGAPQGGVISPLLCNIYLHELDKELE
                     KRNHRFVRYADDFVIFVKTKRAGERVMDSIKTFIHKTLKLEVNNDKSKVGSPTHLKFL
                     SCLMSKVNGTYRFRPTTEAKRNLKRNLKWLTRRSRPGSFQDIITEINRVTRGWINYFG
                     KGFIKRFLQELEPWLNRRIRQLILKRWKKTKTKYKMLRKYGLDHDSAMRIASSRKKYW
                     RLSSTHEVHRALTTKRLHKWGLLSLTQLAETAYARY"
                     /product="Mobile element protein"
     CDS             2251..2505
                     /translation="MINWKIRMKQKSFWVAILSAIFLFAQNIAKAIGYDIQVYTEQLT
                     DGLNAILGFLVLTGVIQDPTTKGIGDSHQALEYEEPRRKY"
                     /product="Phage holin"
     CDS             2517..3272
                     /translation="MKTYSEARARLRWYQGRYIDFDGWYGYQCADLAVDYIYWLLEIR
                     MWGNAKDAINNDFKNMATVYENTPSFVPQIGDVAVFTKGIYKQYGHIGLVFNGGNTNQ
                     FLILEQNYDGNANTPAKLRWDNYYGCTHFIRPKYKSEGLMNKITNKVKPPAQKAVGKS
                     ASKITVGSKAPYNLKWSKGAYFNAKIDGLGATSATRYGDNRTNYRFDVGQAVYAPGTL
                     IYVFEIIDGWCRIYWNNHNEWIWHERLIVKEVF"
                     /product="autolysin( EC:3.5.1.28 )"
     CDS             3463..3954
                     /translation="MLKRGLLFLTVLLLLFSFSSITNEVSASSSFDKGKYKKGDDASY
                     FEPTGPYLMVNVTGVDGKGNELLSPHYVEFPIKPGTTLTKEKIEYYVEWALDATAYKE
                     FRVVELDPSAKIEVTYYDKNKKKEETKSFPITEKGFVVPDLSEHIKNPGFNLITKVII
                     EKK"
                     /product="Staphylokinase"
BASE COUNT     1597 a    706 c    937 g   1352 t    59 others
ORIGIN      
        1 tagtgcgcct ggcatgggca acaacttgac ggtgaaagtc cgttacaggc ttggtagtag
       61 gaactgttag cgaaagacaa gggtgtccat tgtgaagtgg aatctgaagg aagtcggacg
      121 caaacactcg cattgacgaa cagaaacatc ataataaggc cgtataaaac ggatgagtct
      181 gctaaacaag atgaagtcca atactacccg aattttatac ggtaaatgat gcgatgagat
      241 gagtggaaag tggttgcacc ttacccaggg aggtctcatt agcggtgcgc ataccgtagt
      301 aacaacgaat aatgagaagt cagcagacgt catagtaggg aaaatgtacc gaaggacgga
      361 acaatattca tacaaagtaa agaatggagg ttatagattt acatcatgca gaaaacaacg
      421 aactagttgg caacttatgg agagataagt agtggaacga aaaaagggca aataagtgcg
      481 catggtaaat cttaggtgaa atgaaagaaa tgtatcgtga gtctccatcg atgatggagc
      541 ttgttgtaag agaacacaac attcaaaagg caattaagaa agttaaaaag aataaaggtg
      601 cccctggcat tgatggcatg aaagtgagtg aaatacaagg tcactttgcg cagtactttc
      661 cagaaataaa acaaaaactg cttgaaggta catacaaacc tcaagcagtt aagaaagtcg
      721 aaattcccaa agcaaatggg aaaaagcgtg tacttggtat acctgtcgta agagacagag
      781 tgatacaaca agcaattaaa caagtgattg aacctagtat cgatcgtacc ttctctaaac
      841 acagtcatgg ctttagacct aatcgtagta caggaacagc actgaaagag tgtgcgtctt
      901 actatgaagc aggttatacc atagccgtag attgtgattt aaaacaatgc tttgacaaca
      961 taaatcatga taaactcatg tatttatttg agcgccatat caaagataaa gctgtatcaa
     1021 catttatccg tagaagttta caagttggtg ccattgacct atctggcgaa gtcgcagaaa
     1081 gaaagatagg tgcaccgcaa ggtggtgtga tatcaccatt actctgtaac atatatctac
     1141 atgaactgga taaagagctc gaaaaacgta atcatcgttt tgtgagatat gcagatgact
     1201 tcgtcatctt tgtcaaaacg aaacgtgcag gtgaacgtgt gatggatagt attaaaacat
     1261 tcatacacaa aaccctcaaa cttgaagtta ataatgataa aagtaaggtg ggttctccta
     1321 cccatttaaa gttcttgagt tgtctaatga gcaaagtaaa tggcacttat cgtttcagac
     1381 ccactacgga agcaaaaaga aatttaaaac gcaacttaaa gtggttaacc agacgaagta
     1441 gaccaggttc attccaagat attataacag aaattaatcg tgtgacacga ggatggatta
     1501 actattttgg aaaaggattc ataaaaagat ttcttcaaga attagaacct tggctaaatc
     1561 gccgcattag gcaactcata ctcaaaagat ggaagaagac taaaacaaaa tataagatgt
     1621 tgcgcaagta tggtctagac cacgatagcg caatgagaat cgcgagctca agaaagaaat
     1681 actggcgttt atcatctacg catgaggttc atcgtgcact tacaacaaaa cgtctccaca
     1741 agtgggggtt actatcacta acccaactcg cagagacggc ttacgcaaga tattgaaccg
     1801 ccgagtacgg aaccgtacgc tcggtggtgt gagaggacga ataatcaagt aatgattatt
     1861 ctcctactcg attnnnnnnn nnnnnnnnnn nnnnnnnnnn nnnnnnnnnn nngaggtggt
     1921 gcctatggtg gcattactga aatctttaga aaggagacgc ctaatgatta caattagtac
     1981 catgttgcag tttggtttat tccttattgc attgataggt ctagtaatca agcttattga
     2041 attaagcaat aaaaaataac catcgctaac tttggctggt ttcgatggtt aaatggttat
     2101 taatttaatc tttaatctaa aatagccacc gtctttttaa cgggctcatt agggtaacat
     2161 gtttgcgcat gttnnnnnnn nnnnnnnnnn nnntatcaaa tagacggctt attagtcgtc
     2221 tttttatttt gggtaaaagg agataagaat atgattaatt ggaaaattag aatgaaacaa
     2281 aaatcatttt gggtagcgat attgtcagct atctttttat ttgctcaaaa catcgcaaaa
     2341 gctattgggt atgatatcca agtttataca gagcaattaa cagacggttt aaacgctata
     2401 ttaggatttt tagtattaac tggtgtgatt caagacccga ctactaaagg tataggtgat
     2461 agccaccaag ctttagaata tgaagaacca agaagaaaat actaggaggt aaaataatga
     2521 aaacatacag tgaagcaaga gcaaggttac gttggtatca aggtagatat attgattttg
     2581 acggttggta tggttaccaa tgtgcagatt tagcagttga ttacatttat tggttgttag
     2641 aaattagaat gtggggaaat gcaaaagatg caatcaataa cgattttaaa aacatggcaa
     2701 cagtatatga aaacacacca tcgtttgttc cacaaatagg tgatgtggct gtatttacca
     2761 aaggaatata taaacaatac ggtcatattg gtttagtgtt taatggtggt aatacaaacc
     2821 aatttttaat tttggaacag aactatgacg gtaacgcaaa tacgcctgca aagttacgtt
     2881 gggataatta ttacggctgt actcacttta ttagacctaa gtataaaagt gagggcttaa
     2941 tgaataagat cacaaataaa gttaaaccac ctgctcaaaa agcagtcggt aaatctgcaa
     3001 gtaaaataac agttggaagt aaagcgcctt ataaccttaa atggtcaaaa ggtgcttatt
     3061 ttaatgcgaa aatcgacggc ttaggtgcta cttcagccac tagatacggt gataatcgta
     3121 ctaactatag attcgatgtt ggacaggctg tatacgcgcc tggaacatta atatatgtgt
     3181 ttgaaattat agatggttgg tgtcgcattt attggaacaa tcataatgag tggatatggc
     3241 atgagagatt gattgtgaaa gaagtgtttt aattcttagg ttaaaatgtt aaatatttgt
     3301 taattatttt ttaatgtaat tttagtttct tttaatattt tattgatttt taatattttc
     3361 tcaatataaa atgaagttgt tgatatttat catcttaaat aagggtgtta gctataaaaa
     3421 gagataaata aaaacaaata tattatattt ggaggaagcg ccatgctcaa aagaggttta
     3481 ttatttttaa ctgttttatt gttattattc tcattttctt caattactaa tgaggtaagt
     3541 gcatcaagtt cattcgacaa aggaaaatat aaaaaaggcg atgacgcgag ttattttgaa
     3601 ccaacaggcc cgtatttgat ggtaaatgtg actggagttg atggtaaagg aaatgaattg
     3661 ctatcccctc attatgtcga gtttcctatt aaacctggga ctacacttac aaaagaaaaa
     3721 attgaatact atgtcgaatg ggcattagat gcgacagcat ataaagagtt tagagtagtt
     3781 gaattagatc caagcgcaaa gatcgaagtc acttattatg ataagaataa gaaaaaagaa
     3841 gaaacgaagt ctttccctat aacagaaaaa ggttttgttg tcccagattt atcagagcat
     3901 attaaaaacc ctggattcaa cttaattaca aaggttatta tagaaaagaa ataaaacaaa
     3961 atagttgttt attatagaaa gcaatgtctt gattgaatat gtgtagtgaa aattatcttt
     4021 catcaaattc tcattcatgc acgaatggtt cttccccacc taatcagata ttaggtgact
     4081 tatggggaga aatcagttag gatgaaaaag tggataatcc ttttttaggc aggtacttcg
     4141 gtacttgcct atttttttat gttataatct ttctagacgt attcaaggga cgtcttttta
     4201 gattgtatgt tatagctagc tttcgggcta gttttttgtt atgatgtgtt acacatgcat
     4261 caactattta catctatcct tgttcaccca agcatgtcac tgggtgtttt ttcttatgat
     4321 agagagcata gttttcatac tactccctcg tagtatatat gactttagca ttcccgtata
     4381 atagtttacg gggtgctttt tatgttataa ttaactgtat atagtaggag tgaactatat
     4441 agcctgttaa gtggcctagt aacctaacac ttatcctgca attgatatcc tttttgccct
     4501 tcactcgata catatatctc aacaacatag aaatattaca gtcgctacac cgcatcttaa
     4561 atggtgtggt tatttttatt ggaagtgtgt atcaggtatc agtaatgtta aaacaccagc
     4621 taaaaatgaa aagaattcac cagtgccagc a
//
LOCUS       Saureus-HT20040853contig_45         1356 bp    DNA     linear   UNK 
DEFINITION  Contig Saureus-HT20040853contig_45 from Staphylococcus aureus
            HT2004083
ACCESSION   unknown
FEATURES             Location/Qualifiers
     source          1..1356
                     /mol_type="genomic DNA"
                     /db_xref="taxon: 1280"
                     /genome_md5=""
                     /project="stegger_1280"
                     /genome_id="1280.795"
                     /organism="Staphylococcus aureus HT2004083"
     CDS             756..881
                     /translation="MKGGGDLKDSSVGQNDIEFTFVERKGENIYFNDSVEFIPSK"
                     /product="Uncharacterized lipoprotein SAB0394 precursor"
BASE COUNT      537 a    109 c    251 g    348 t   111 others
ORIGIN      
        1 taaaaggtag ttctgttgga tataaaaggt tagaaataga cttttcaaaa gaagataggg
       61 atatttcagt cattgattat ttaagttata agccagcgaa aaaatagtgt tgataattaa
      121 atattagggt gtgaaatgat gagatattta aaaagagttg tactgtacat aattgttatg
      181 gttttgagtg tttttataat aggttgtgat aaatcaagcg atacttcaga aaagccaaaa
      241 gaagattcaa aagaagcaca aattaaaaag agttttgcaa aaannnnnnn nnnnnnnnnn
      301 nnnnnnnnga gggatatcga gatggcgaat ttaaaaatga tgataaaggt acttggctaa
      361 ttagatctga aatagttaaa catccaaaga gcaaagtgat gaaaacaaga ggtatgcaat
      421 tatatattaa tagaaatacc aaaacagcca aaggtttctt tgttttgaaa gaaataagtg
      481 aaaaaaacaa tcatgtaaat aaagataagg aggaaaaata cgaagtgaaa atggtaggga
      541 ataaaattat tcctactgaa caaattaatg atgagaaaat aaaaaaagaa attgaaaact
      601 tcaagttttt tgtgcagtat ggaaatttta aaaatttcga aaaatacaac aatggtgnnn
      661 nnnnnnnnnn nnnnnnnnnn nnnnnnnnnn nnnnnaatgt aaggcaacta cgtaaaagat
      721 atgagatttc aacaaaagaa gcaccgaagt tacttttgaa aggtggagga gatttaaaag
      781 attcctcagt tggtcaaaac gatattgaat ttacttttgt tgaaagaaaa ggtgagaata
      841 tttattttaa cgatagtgtt gaattcatac caagtaagta aagttaaatt acaatgtgtg
      901 gtttgatgaa atgatcaaat atcaaaaaat gtgcaaagag atgtgacaag atgaagtgtt
      961 ttcagaaatt atacatattt atattaattt taatcgtatt aatggcagga tgcgaaagta
     1021 ataagatcac tggagattcg aaagaaacac agatcaaaaa gagctttgnn nnnnnnnnnn
     1081 nnnnnnnnnn nnnnnnnnnn nnnnnnnnnn nnnnnnttta aaaagggtga caaagggaag
     1141 tgggttatta gatctgaaat gacaacagaa ctgaaaaatg aaaatatggt atctaaaggt
     1201 atggtcatac gtttaaatag aaatagtaga acatgcactg gtgaatattt tgtcaggata
     1261 gttaaagaag acagtgaggg caaggtatat agtgatgaac gaaaatatcc agtgaaaatg
     1321 gaaaataata aaatcattcc attaaaacca atcgat
//
LOCUS       Saureus-HT20040853contig_7        11442 bp    DNA     linear   UNK 
DEFINITION  Contig Saureus-HT20040853contig_7 from Staphylococcus aureus
            HT2004083
ACCESSION   unknown
FEATURES             Location/Qualifiers
     source          1..11442
                     /mol_type="genomic DNA"
                     /db_xref="taxon: 1280"
                     /genome_md5=""
                     /project="stegger_1280"
                     /genome_id="1280.795"
                     /organism="Staphylococcus aureus HT2004083"
     CDS             15..137
                     /translation="MLRILMLAMEFLSFSGAIVIEKFYGNVVSFKCFQNHLYSQ"
                     /product="hypothetical protein"
     CDS             complement(1180..1896)
                     /translation="MNKNIIIKSIAALTILTSVTGVGTTMVEGIQQTAKAEHNVKLIK
                     NTNVAPYNGIVSIGSGTGFIVGKNTIVTNKHVVAGMEIGAHIIAHPNGEYNNGGFYKV
                     KKIVRYGGKEDIAILHVEDKAIHPKNRNFKDYTGILKIASEAKENERISIVGYPEPYI
                     NKFQMYESTGKVLSVKGNMIISDAFVEPGNSGSAVFNSKYEVVGVHFGGNGPANKSTK
                     GYGVYFSPEIKKFIADNLDK"
                     /product="serine protease"
     CDS             complement(2060..2776)
                     /translation="MNKNIIIKSIAALTILTSVTGVGTTMVEGIQQSAKAEHNVKQVQ
                     NTNISPYKGIVRIGSATGFVVGKNTILTNKHVLPGVQVGSTILAHPNGENDTGGYYKV
                     KKIIPYAGSEDLAIVQVEEDSVYPKNKKFSENTEVLKFASGAQVNDRLSIVSYPKPYK
                     NKHHMFESTGKILSIDGNQMTSDAFAEGGNSGSPVFNSNHEVIAIAYAVDVKNDATKK
                     SYLVYFTPEIKKFIADNTEK"
                     /product="serine protease"
     CDS             complement(2900..3619)
                     /translation="MNKNLVIKNMAALAILTSVTGISAAVVEETQQIAKAEKHVTQVK
                     DTNVFPYHGVVAFKDATGFVIGKNTIITNKHVSKDYKVGDRITAHPNGDKGNGGIYKI
                     KSISDYPGNEDISVMNIEEQAVERGPNGFNFNDNVQAFKFAKDAKVDDKIKVIGYPLP
                     AQNSFKQFESTGTIKRIKENILNFDAYIEPGNSGSPVLNSNNEVIGVVYGGIGKVGSE
                     YNGAVYFTPQIKDFIQKHIEQ"
                     /product="serine protease"
     CDS             complement(3677..4399)
                     /translation="MNKNVVIKSIAALTILTSVTGIGTTLVEGVQQTAKAENNVTKVK
                     DTSIFPYTGVVLVNSATGFVVGKNTILTNKHVSKYYKPGDRISAHPNGDKANGGIYSI
                     KKIIDYPGKEDVSIIQVEERAVERGPKGFNFNDNVTPFKYAAGAKAGDRIKVIGYPQP
                     HKNKYILHESTGPVMSVEGSSIVYSAHTESGNSGSPVLNSNNELVGIHFASDVKDDDN
                     RNAYGVYFTPEIKKFIAENIDK"
                     /product="serine protease"
     CDS             complement(4519..5226)
                     /translation="MNKNVMIKGLTALTILTSLGFAENISDQPHSIAKAEKNIKEITD
                     ATTPPYNSVVAFAGGTGVVVGKNTIVTNKHIAKSDDIFKIRVSAHHSSKGKGGGNYDV
                     KDVVEYPGKEDLAIVHVHEISTEGLNFNKNVSYAKFADGAKTKDRISVIGYPKGAQTK
                     YKMFESTGTINHINGTFMEFDAYAQPGNSGSPVLNSKNELLGILYAGSGKDESEKNFG
                     VYFTSQLKEFIQNNIEK"
                     /product="serine protease"
     CDS             6195..6758
                     /translation="MNTKFLGKTLVASALVLTTLGTGLHSSYLGLDTNKVIKTAKAEE
                     NMTKTDLWKGIKHSLIDANIISGNEHESVKISYILNNGQSTNFESTANHDTFTNEPSQ
                     FSKLTQIDIEKTNIRDLDARIDANLTWKKLTQKLKEQNLVNNGDTVSIHSKDKNDPLI
                     TAKVGEDYNEHKQLMLYKKDIDKITIN"
                     /product="probable beta-lactamase"
     CDS             complement(7237..7479)
                     /translation="MAIVAGILMFIFNVYFGLEVLGDHSWYYLPITYATRYVYMFIEG
                     SIPVTLTLTIYIIITLLLAVLLFKGFNKWSGRTIKD"
                     /product="BsaG protein"
     CDS             7610..7876
                     /translation="MHLKLKDEDFNYLLNLSKEILEQYNIKIDDNCKGDISITSCNSE
                     YFFTLSYFLKPGKATINFRECRYNHSLLRLNLNDCFYKNSNNEK"
                     /product="hypothetical protein within pathogenicity
                     island SaPIn3"
     CDS             7942..8073
                     /translation="MKAYPLPYKIFEDSSDFIRQLLTLLEYTKTNHNDNIKLKLIYS"
                     /product="hypothetical protein within pathogenicity
                     island SaPIn3"
     CDS             8086..8373
                     /translation="MHDNTIKSISKDYFDYLQTESKFIPLENETIDFYSPIVDYFGDS
                     ISVNISFSGDRYKLTDHGETLWNMEQFGLDLTNHKKQKSINFSIILYKITV"
                     /product="hypothetical protein within pathogenicity
                     island SaPIn3"
     CDS             8469..8876
                     /translation="MGILKKENIKSLFKDEVMQYFLSNRKIYPNMFPEFKVEGKSKLI
                     HSFEAVFPGEATEYVKTIKRIDKNNAKNVLFDWNDVEVHRNKNFDSNARLNIITEQQA
                     DISEAVSTMLSQYNVEVFSFENKKQLEEKFSNV"
                     /product="hypothetical protein within pathogenicity
                     island SaPIn3"
     CDS             complement(8863..8988)
                     /translation="MTVKVHHKLGIGKFINLSIGDVIEIEAIIEETLYNTIIIRY"
                     /product="hypothetical protein"
     CDS             complement(9029..9145)
                     /translation="MMIFSKGNVDNFAKYQGAKLATVELFKNFHHIKNGTTS"
                     /product="hypothetical protein"
     CDS             complement(9234..9566)
                     /translation="MFLGSRQSNLNAGQNFLEYHKMPVLSRGNFNPEFIGVLSRKQNA
                     AKKSKITVTYQREMDRYTNYWNRLHWIGNNYKNQNTVTFTSTYEVDWQNHTVKLLGTD
                     SKETAPGV"
                     /product="Panton-Valentine leukocidin chain F precursor"
     CDS             complement(10189..10344)
                     /translation="MDVTHATRRTTHYGNSYLEGSRIHNAFVNRNYTVKYEVNWKTHE
                     IKVKGHN"
                     /product="Panton-Valentine leukocidin chain S precursor"
BASE COUNT     3667 a   1766 c   1558 g   4223 t   228 others
ORIGIN      
        1 ttggtgatgt tgcgatgttg agaattttga tgttggcgat ggaattttta agttttagtg
       61 gcgcgattgt tattgaaaaa ttttatggaa atgttgtatc tttcaaatgc tttcaaaatc
      121 atttatattc tcaatgatgt caaaaagttg ttcattctta cataaatgaa accaatcaac
      181 aattgagttg gtgaaaatca atcattgatt ggctttgatg catattaaat aatgcaatat
      241 atattaataa atgttagtta tagtatattt tgtcaggatt aggtgaatgt ctaagtttta
      301 attatttatc taaatnnnnn nnnnnnttca ggagagaaat aaacagcgaa tgctcttgtg
      361 ctttcacctg atggcttatt acctgcatag attacaccaa tagcttcgta cttactattt
      421 aatataggtg atccagagct accaggctgg attattgcat ccgatgacac tatattccca
      481 ttcactgata atactttacc agttgattca tacatttgta gtttatttcc attaggattt
      541 ggataaccaa tgactgatat aggttcattt tctttagtct ctgatgctat attaaatttg
      601 ctagtgaaat ctttgaattt tctacctttt ggttgtgttg atttttcttc aacttgcaca
      661 accgcaatat cttctttacc aggataatct acaatcttag taactttata aagtccacca
      721 ccattattat aaaaaccatt aggatgtgct ttaatttcat caccgacttt catgtgatag
      781 gtaacatgtt tattagtaat gattgtatga tttccaacta caaatcctgt tcctgcgccc
      841 atccatgtaa ccccactgta tggtgcaaca tttgtatttg taatttgttt tacactattt
      901 tcggctttag ctgtttgttg aaccccctca accattgttg tgcctacacc agtcactgat
      961 gttaaaatcg tcaatgctgc aatacttttg atgattatat ttttattcat ttttgtgctc
     1021 ttataattat tcgtattaat ataaggttag gtttttgaag ttttattttt ttaatcattt
     1081 cgaataaata gaatcacgga gatatgattt gaattgttga ttttgttgtt aatttttaaa
     1141 aatcatctat cttatgtaag gattgattta tctgcttaat tatttatcta aattatctgc
     1201 gatgaatttc ttaatttcag gagagaaata aacgccatat ccttttgtac ttttatttgc
     1261 agggccgttt ccaccaaagt gaacacctac aacttcgtat ttactattaa atacagctga
     1321 acctgagttg cctggttcta cgaaagcatc agaaataatc atgttgcctt tcactgatag
     1381 cacttttcct gttgattcat acatttgaaa tttatttata taaggttctg gatagccaac
     1441 aattgaaatg cgttcatttt ctttggcttc tgatgctatt tttaaaatac ctgtgtaatc
     1501 tttaaaattc ctattttttg gatgaatagc tttatcttct acatgtagaa tggcaatatc
     1561 ttctttacct ccataacgga caattttttt aactttataa aaaccgccat tattatattc
     1621 accattagga tgcgcaataa tatgtgcgcc aatttccata cctgcaacga catgcttgtt
     1681 agtaacaatt gtattttttc cgacaatgaa acctgttcca gatcctatcg aaacgatacc
     1741 attgtatggt gctacattag tatttttgat tagtttcaca ttatgttcgg ctttggctgt
     1801 ttgttgaata ccttcaacca ttgttgtgcc aacaccagtc actgatgtta aaatcgtcaa
     1861 tgctgctata cttttgatga ttatattttt attcattttt gtgctcctct aagtattctt
     1921 ataattataa tgttaggttt ttgagttttt ttgaatcatt tcgaataaat agaatcacag
     1981 agatatgatt tgaattgttg agtttgttgt ttatttaaaa aaattaatta tcaatgtaag
     2041 gatggatttg tatgttcgtt tatttttctg tgttatctgc aatgaatttc ttgatctcag
     2101 gtgtgaaata aactaaatat gatttttttg ttgcatcatt tttgacatcg accgcatatg
     2161 caattgcaat gacttcatga tttgaattaa acactggtga tcctgaattg ccaccttcag
     2221 caaatgcatc tgaagtcatt tgattaccat cgatggataa tatctttcct gttgattcaa
     2281 acatatgatg cttattttta tatggtttag gataactaac gattgataat cgatcattta
     2341 cttgagcgcc actcgcaaat ttaaggactt cagtattttc actgaacttt ttattttttg
     2401 gataaacaga atcttcttca acttgaacta ttgctaaatc ttcagatcct gcgtatggaa
     2461 tgattttttt gactttataa tatccaccgg tatcattttc gccatttgga tgagcaagaa
     2521 ttgtgctacc aacttgaaca ccaggtaata catgcttatt tgttaaaatt gtattttttc
     2581 ctaccacaaa tcctgtagct gatccaattc taacaattcc tttatacgga gaaatatttg
     2641 tgttttgtac ttgcttcaca ttatgttcgg cttttgctga ttgttgaatc ccttcaacca
     2701 ttgttgtacc gacgccagtc actgatgtta aaatcgtcaa tgccgcaata cttttgatga
     2761 ttatattttt attcattttt gtgctcctct gtttgttcat gatgcttttg atatagacgt
     2821 ttgtttttta tgttatattc gacgatgttt ttcgtttaaa tcattgaact acatgttctc
     2881 ggtgtgtatt taaatatgtt tattgttcaa tgtgcttttg aataaaatct ttaatttgag
     2941 gcgtaaaata tacagcacca ttgtattcag aaccaacttt tccaataccg ccatatacaa
     3001 cacctatgac ttcattgtta gaatttagaa cgggtgatcc tgaattacca ggttcgatat
     3061 atgcatcaaa atttaaaata ttctctttaa ttcgttttat agttcctgta gattcaaatt
     3121 gtttaaaact gttttgtgca ggtaacgggt aaccgataac tttaattttg tcatcaactt
     3181 tagcatcttt cgcaaattta aatgcttgaa cattatcatt aaaattaaag ccattaggtc
     3241 cacgttcaac cgcttgttct tctatattca tgactgaaat atcttcattg cctggataat
     3301 cggaaatact tttaatttta taaataccac catttccttt gtcaccattt ggatgagcag
     3361 taattctatc gccaacttta taatcctttg atacatgttt attggtgata attgtatttt
     3421 taccgattac aaagcctgtc gcatctttaa atgcaacgac gccatgatac ggaaaaacat
     3481 ttgtatcttt aacttgcgta acatgcttct ctgcttttgc tatttgttgt gtctcttcaa
     3541 cgactgcagc acttattcca gttactgatg ttaaaatagc taatgctgcc atgtttttaa
     3601 tgactaaatt tttattcatt ttcaagctcc tttacaattt gagatatatt gcaacgctcg
     3661 ttttaaaaca atttgattat ttatctatat tttctgcaat gaatttttta atctctggtg
     3721 tgaagtagac gccataagca tttctattgt catcatcttt tacatctgaa gcaaaatgaa
     3781 tacctactag ttcgttgttg ctatttaata caggtgaacc agagtttcca ctttctgtat
     3841 gcgcagaata tacaatgctg ctaccttcta ctgacatcac agggcctgtt gactcatgta
     3901 aaatatattt atttttatgt ggttgtgggt aaccgataac tttaattcgg tcaccagctt
     3961 tagcgcctgc cgcatattta aaaggtgtta cattatcgtt aaaattaaaa ccttttggac
     4021 cacgttctac tgcacgttct tcaacttgaa taatcgatac atcttcttta cctggataat
     4081 caataatctt tttaattgaa taaataccac cattggcctt gtccccatta gggtgagcag
     4141 atatacgatc accaggtttg taatattttg atacatgttt atttgttaaa atagtgtttt
     4201 ttccaactac aaatccagtc gcactattaa ctaaaacaac acctgtatat gggaatatac
     4261 tcgtatcttt aacttttgtg acattatttt ctgctttcgc tgtttgttga actccctcaa
     4321 ccaatgttgt tccaatacct gttacagaag ttaatattgt caatgctgct atacttttga
     4381 tgactacgtt tttgttcatt ttaagttcct ctttttttag ttattttgat atctagatac
     4441 ataatctttt agttaattat gtaaccgttt tctttatttc gttttaaaaa atcaacttct
     4501 tgaataaaat gttgatactt atttttcaat attattttga ataaattctt ttaattgtga
     4561 tgtgaaatag acaccgaaat tcttttcaga ttcatctttt ccactacctg catataaaat
     4621 accaagcagt tcatttttag aattcaatac aggagatcct gaattacctg gttgtgcata
     4681 cgcatcaaat tccataaatg ttccattgat atgattaatc gttcctgtcg attcaaacat
     4741 tttatatttt gtttgtgcac cctttggata accaataaca gaaattctat ctttcgtttt
     4801 tgcgccatca gcgaactttg cataactaac attcttgtta aaattcaaac cttcagtact
     4861 aatttcatgg acatgaacaa tcgcaaggtc ttcttttcca ggatattcta caacatcttt
     4921 aacgtcgtag ttaccgccac ctttaccttt actcgaatga tgtgcagata ctctaatttt
     4981 gaaaatatca tcacttttag cgatatgttt gttagttacg attgtattct taccaacaac
     5041 tacaccagta ccacctgcaa aggcgactac agaattatat ggtggtgtag ttgcatcagt
     5101 aatttctttg atattctttt ctgccttggc aattgaatga ggttgatcag aaatattttc
     5161 agcaaaacca agagatgtta aaatagttag agctgttaaa cctttaatca ttacattttt
     5221 attcatattt tacctccttt aatatttatt tttatagtta atgtatctag ataaacattt
     5281 actatataca gtttatataa aattattaat taaatattaa ttaactactt attaactttt
     5341 tattaaataa taaaatacga attgactcat ttgtttaaat atggttaaaa ctcaatatca
     5401 tgcaattaaa attagctttt catgaatttt ttagtctcaa atattaatta taagactgaa
     5461 atcataatat ttattcggaa attgggatag tgggattttt tgtctaaata gtgaacatcg
     5521 cttatgttta tgttcacggt ctatattatg cattgaattt agtaattgaa ttgatgatag
     5581 atgtttcctg attttatgac aatatgagag ccggaaatga atcatgtgta tataaagtaa
     5641 atgaggcaat tgtaatgtag tgtggcttgt tgagagtgat agaattatgg aattttcttc
     5701 gagtcatggt acttcgtgga atagattttg aggttttgat ttggttagtg tcgtccatat
     5761 ttgcggatgc ttatttcggg tttaatttaa tttcatagta aagatgatat gtatgaggtt
     5821 cgttgacatg tttatgcatg tcttttttta cttacggcaa attatcagat gttttcttaa
     5881 tatcaaactt tatggtaatc accaatttta aaacattatt tgagacattc ttttccaatt
     5941 gattataaat ttccagctat aaacttgctt aatatttact tactgatcaa aatactcacc
     6001 aacaaccttt catttaaaac actttttctt taatttttat aattcaaaac accaaaacga
     6061 tgttaaaaaa ttattctatt ttttagttaa tagatagtta atacattttt gatatttagt
     6121 taattgttct tttaaaaaat tattattata tttgcattgt aaacgtttac aatataaaaa
     6181 aaggagcaat taaaatgaat acaaaatttt taggtaaaac attagtagca agtgctttag
     6241 tattaacaac attaggaaca ggattacatt cttcatactt aggattagat acaaataaag
     6301 ttattaaaac agctaaagca gaagaaaata tgacaaaaac tgatttatgg aaaggcatca
     6361 aacattcatt aatcgatgca aacattatta gtggcaatga gcacgaatca gtaaaaatta
     6421 gttatatatt aaataatggt caatcaacaa attttgagtc cacagcaaat cacgatactt
     6481 tcacaaatga gcctagtcaa ttttcaaaat taactcaaat cgatatcgaa aagacgaaca
     6541 tacgtgacct agacgcaagg attgatgcca atttgacatg gaaaaaactt actcaaaaat
     6601 tgaaagaaca aaacctagtt aataatggtg atacagtttc tattcatagt aaagataaaa
     6661 atgaccctct aattacagct aaagtaggag aagactataa cgaacataaa caattaatgc
     6721 tatataaaaa agatatagat aaaatcacta ttaactaaac taaccttaaa ctcaaatttc
     6781 cttaattcat aaaaacttaa taattaaccc tttcttacaa accacctagc ccataataaa
     6841 ttaatacgtc actttttatt tcaaatagcg gaaaataaaa aaaccattcc gcattaactt
     6901 tggcaagttg gaatggttaa aaaatatttt tagaagccag cgtttggctt gctaagacga
     6961 catgttcgcg catgtcgtct tatttttaca tctatataat aacacgcaat tcaataaaat
     7021 gtctaaccaa taaatcacaa ttacattcaa actcaaaaaa ttcacaccaa ttgttcatcg
     7081 tctatgcaat gtttacatat aaataatcag acataatcaa tcgtgcctag ttcccttctg
     7141 tccgaataca aaatcatttt gtatttttaa cttatcaatg attttttctc cctttttaac
     7201 tcaactaaat ttcttttacc attagcgccc caatctttaa tctttaattg ttctaccgct
     7261 ccatttatta aatcctttaa agagtaaaac tgctaatagc aacgtgataa taatatagat
     7321 cgttaatgtt aatgtaactg gtatacttcc ttcaataaac atataaacat aacgtgtagc
     7381 atatgtgatc ggtaaatagt accacgaatg atctccaagc acttctaatc caaaatagac
     7441 gttaaaaata aacattaaga ttccggcaac aatagccatt acatctttaa taaaaatact
     7501 aaaaataaat aattattaag tttatggaaa acatcaatat gacttactac aaatactgta
     7561 aataatacaa ggatttaaga cttaaaatct aaactaagga gatgttttaa tgcatttgaa
     7621 actgaaggat gaagatttca attatttact aaatctaagt aaagaaatac ttgaacaata
     7681 caacattaaa atagatgata attgtaaagg agatattagc ataacatcat gtaattctga
     7741 atactttttc actttaagct actttttaaa gcctggaaaa gcaactataa atttcagaga
     7801 atgccgttac aatcatagct tgttacgttt aaatcttaat gactgttttt ataaaaactc
     7861 taataatgag aaataagagg aaatagaatt aatatatttt ctgaaaaaga atttatacaa
     7921 aaagctgacg gcataaccca tatgaaagca tatccgttac cttataaaat atttgaagat
     7981 agctctgatt ttataagaca attacttact ttgcttgaat atacaaaaac taatcataat
     8041 gataatatta aattgaaact aatctattca tgagttggtg atactatgca tgacaacaca
     8101 attaaatcta ttagcaaaga ctattttgat tacttacaaa cagaatcaaa gtttatccca
     8161 ttagaaaatg agactataga tttttattca cctatcgtcg attattttgg tgattctatt
     8221 tctgtaaata tatctttttc aggggatcga tataaactaa ctgatcatgg tgaaacttta
     8281 tggaacatgg aacaatttgg tttagattta actaatcata aaaaacaaaa aagtatcaac
     8341 ttctcaataa tattgtacaa aattacggtc tagtcattga aaataaacac ataaattttt
     8401 atacaaatag aatagactta tctcaagcca ttcatgatta tgttttggct atttccgaga
     8461 ttagttattt gggaatatta aagaaagaaa atattaagtc actttttaaa gacgaagtga
     8521 tgcaatattt tctatcaaac agaaagatat atcctaatat gttccccgaa tttaaggtag
     8581 agggaaaatc taagttaatc catagtttcg aagcagtatt tccgggagaa gctacagagt
     8641 atgttaaaac aattaaacga atcgataaaa acaatgcaaa aaatgtcctt ttcgattgga
     8701 atgatgttga agtacataga aataaaaatt ttgattctaa tgctagactt aatatcatta
     8761 cagaacaaca agccgatatt agcgaagcag tatcaactat gttgtctcaa tataatgtag
     8821 aggtattttc atttgaaaac aaaaaacaac ttgaagaaaa gtttagtaac gtataattat
     8881 cgtgttatat agtgtttctt cgataatagc ttctatttca attacatcac ctatacttaa
     8941 attaataaat ttaccaatac caagtttgtg atgaactttc accgtcatag aattgcacct
     9001 gccatacaca caaaaagaac cacgccgatt aagacgtggt tccatttttt atatgatgga
     9061 agtttttaaa taattctact gtcgccaatt tagcaccctg atatttagca aagttatcta
     9121 catttccctt actaaaaatc atcatgcatg taaataaaaa ttatgttagt tttttaattc
     9181 cattagataa ttgaattaat tgcacattgt taattgtata agcacgtaca actttatact
     9241 cccggagctg tctctttcga atccgttcct agtaatttta ctgtatgatt ttgccaatct
     9301 acttcataag ttgatgtaaa tgttactgta ttttgatttt tgtagttatt accaatccag
     9361 tgtagacgat tccaataatt agtatatcta tccatttctc tttgataagt aacagtaatt
     9421 ttcgattttt ttgcagcgtt ttgttttcga gataggacac caataaattc tggattgaag
     9481 ttacctctgg ataacactgg cattttgtga tattccaaga agttttgtcc agcatttaag
     9541 ttgctttgtc ttgagcctaa aaacatttca ttaccataag ttnnnnnnnn nnnnnnnnnn
     9601 nnnnnnnnna taattttatg tgcttcaaca tcccaaccaa tttttttgaa attagttctt
     9661 ttatctaagc tagttctata gctttcttgt ttatagttaa ttgtctctga aaaagatttt
     9721 gaaccattac ctccacctga taagccgtta gagatattaa tatctccacc ataagaataa
     9781 cctaccgttt gttgtacttg aaattcttca ttttgnnnnn aaggtgcata atctacaacg
     9841 tttactgagt cattagaatc tgaattaatt gaaatgttgt acttagaacc ccaataaaat
     9901 tgagaactaa tagtgtcttt tggatttggc tttgtatagc cagaataaat gtttccagca
     9961 gctttgagta ttaatgtatc tttatcannn nnnnnnnnnn nnnnnnnnaa aatctgagaa
    10021 atttttaact tatcggaatc tgatgttgca gttgttttgt acaaagtaat tttatcatca
    10081 acctttttct cacttacagg tgtgatatgt tgagctgcat caactgtatt ggatagcaaa
    10141 agcaatgcaa ttgatgtaac aactgatgat ttgactattt ttttcatatc aattatgtcc
    10201 tttcacttta atttcatgag ttttccagtt cacttcatat ttaactgtgt aatttctgtt
    10261 tacaaatgcg ttgtgtattc tagatccttc taaataacta ttgccatagt gtgttgttct
    10321 tctagtagca tgagtaacat ccatattnnn nnnnnnnnnn nnnnnnnnnn nnnnnnnnnn
    10381 nnnnnnnnnn nnnnatgaag gattgaaacc actgtgtact aatgggggta attcattgtc
    10441 tggaacaaaa tagtctctcg gattttgact atatggttta tatccaacaa ataaatttgg
    10501 atcatgtcca gacattttac ctaatgatgt gataaatgaa ttagctttta ttccccattg
    10561 aacacttttt gaattttgac gttcnnnnnn nnnnnnnnnn nnnnnnnnnn nnnnnnnnnn
    10621 nnnnnnnnnn nnnnnnnnnn nnnnnnnnnn nnnnnnnnnn nnnnnnnnnn nnnnnnnnnn
    10681 nnnnnnnnnn nnnnnnnnnn nttttatttt taggtagata atttattaaa tctacattgg
    10741 ggtcatttgt tttgagacca atattgtatt ggaaaggcca cctcattgct tttatatgat
    10801 ctgtgttttt gtaattgtaa taagtagtct ttgaattgat aaaaccttgc atttttaaaa
    10861 tcaaagcgtc tttgttatac tttttatctt taacaaaatc aaactgaata ttttgtgtga
    10921 ccccccactt atcgctactt gtatcttctg ttcttttgac tacctcagcg ccatcaccaa
    10981 tattctcaat attgttatca gctttagatt catgaaacga agtagcaata ggagtgatta
    11041 ttcctaacga caatgttgca gctaatagtc tttttttgac cataaaaatc atttcctttc
    11101 tttataaatt ttattacatt tttatattaa acctttttaa cttttaataa aattaaatat
    11161 ttattaaaag atttaccgag tttaaaatat ctacaaatgt gtttttttac tatcatttcg
    11221 aaaaaaaccc gttcattacc aaacaaatta taaataattt atattttgat tgataataaa
    11281 cataaaacca cgatatagtt gaccataaca actttttaat catagcacac aatacgaaca
    11341 caaaataatt tatatactaa aaacgtttgt ttttttaaaa tttaatatat tcatgtaaaa
    11401 attaactgtt tattaatttt aaataatagg caagtaccga ag
//
LOCUS       Saureus-HT20040853contig_40          754 bp    DNA     linear   UNK 
DEFINITION  Contig Saureus-HT20040853contig_40 from Staphylococcus aureus
            HT2004083
ACCESSION   unknown
FEATURES             Location/Qualifiers
     source          1..754
                     /mol_type="genomic DNA"
                     /db_xref="taxon: 1280"
                     /genome_md5=""
                     /project="stegger_1280"
                     /genome_id="1280.795"
                     /organism="Staphylococcus aureus HT2004083"
     CDS             53..457
                     /translation="MKIKVKKEMRLDELIKWARSNPELSKGKNFFTTGNGDGIVRFQK
                     DTNECTTSVCVPLDAPFEVEVEEEITEETKFDRLFEVFEVSEGEYSPTSNRNTSINES
                     LNDDRCFPIKAFYILNDDLTMTLIWKDGELIK"
                     /product="Phage protein"
     CDS             457..732
                     /translation="MEHGSKEYYEKQSEYWFDEASKFLKQRDELIGDIAKLRERNKEL
                     EKKASAWDRYCKSVEKDLINEFGKDVERVKFGMDLNNKIFMEDDTNG"
                     /product="Phage protein"
BASE COUNT      295 a     92 c    175 g    192 t
ORIGIN      
        1 ttggaatatg aggaacagaa gcaactaact ttattttaag gagatggaaa taatgaaaat
       61 caaagttaaa aaagaaatga gattagatga attaattaaa tgggctcgaa gtaatccgga
      121 gttatcaaag ggcaaaaatt tttttacaac aggtaacggc gatggcatcg ttcgttttca
      181 aaaggacaca aatgagtgta cgacatcagt ctgtgtgcca cttgatgctc ctttcgaagt
      241 cgaagtggaa gaggaaatca cagaagagac taagtttgat aggttgtttg aagtattcga
      301 ggtctcagaa ggagaatata gtcctacatc aaataggaat actagtataa acgaaagttt
      361 aaatgacgac agatgtttcc ctatcaaagc gttctatatc ttaaacgacg acctaactat
      421 gacgttaatc tggaaagatg gggagttgat taaataatgg aacacggttc aaaagaatat
      481 tacgaaaagc aaagtgaata ctggtttgat gaagcaagca agtttttgaa gcaacgtgat
      541 gagcttattg gagatatagc taagttaaga gagcgcaaca aagagctgga gaagaaagca
      601 agtgcatggg ataggtattg caagagcgtt gaaaaagatt taataaacga atttggcaaa
      661 gatgttgaaa gagttaaatt tggaatggat ttaaacaata aaatttttat ggaggatgac
      721 acaaatggat aaccgtgaac aaatagaaca atcc
//
